Addgene plasmid #100833: pAAV.Syn.Flex.GCaMP6f.WPRE.SV40
Purpose: AAV expression of Cre recombinase-activated ultrasensitive protein calcium sensor from Synapsin promoter
Depositing lab: Douglas Kim & GENIE Project. Depositing organization: HHMI, Janelia Research Campus. Publication: Ultrasensitive fluorescent proteins for imaging neuronal activity. Chen TW, Wardill TJ, Sun Y, Pulver SR, Renninger SL, Baohan A, Schreiter ER, Kerr RA, Orger MB, Jayaraman V, Looger LL, Svoboda K, Kim DS. Nature. 2013 Jul 18;499(7458):295-300. doi: 10.1038/nature12354. PubMed 23868258.
Backbone
  Vector backbone: pAAV
  Vector type: Mammalian Expression, AAV
Growth in bacteria
  Bacterial resistance: Ampicillin, 100 μg/mL
  Growth temperature: 37°C
  Growth strain: NEB Stable
  Copy number: Unknown
Gene/Insert
  Gene/Insert name: GCaMP6f (alt name: GCaMP3 variant 693)
  Species: Synthetic
  Insert size (bp): 1353
  Mutation: GCaMP3-T302L R303P A317E D380Y T381R S383T R392G
  Promoter: Synapsin
  Cloning method: Unknown
  Sequencing primers: 5′ unknown
Terms and licenses: Academic/Nonprofit Terms; Industry Terms: Not Available to Industry
Depositor comments: This plasmid was previously available as pAAV.Syn.Flex.GCaMP6f.WPRE.SV40 ( p2819) from the Penn Vector Core. This plasmid was created as part of the GENIE project at Janelia Research Campus.
How to cite: pAAV.Syn.Flex.GCaMP6f.WPRE.SV40 was a gift from Douglas Kim & GENIE Project (Addgene plasmid # 100833 ; http://n2t.net/addgene:100833 ; RRID:Addgene_100833) For viral preps, please replace (Addgene plasmid # 100833) in the above sentence with: (Addgene viral prep # 100833-AAV1), (Addgene viral prep # 100833-AAV5), or (Addgene viral prep # 100833-AAV9)
