[The description below was written by a language model from this plasmid's Addgene catalogue record and the feature table of its GenBank file; any pLannotate feature table in this document was generated separately and was not available to it.]
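Description:
pAAV.Syn.Flex.GCaMP6f.WPRE.SV40 is a 6,247 bp circular AAV transfer plasmid built on a pAAV backbone for mammalian expression. It delivers a Cre-dependent genetically encoded calcium indicator to neurons. It is propagated in bacteria under ampicillin selection through an annotated Amp(r) gene. The visible part of the record does not annotate the bacterial origin of replication, and copy number is listed as unknown. The feature information comes from a Vector NTI file that is truncated, so further annotations may exist that are not seen here.

The expression cassette lies between 5' and 3' AAV inverted terminal repeats, which allow the intervening DNA to be replicated and packaged into AAV particles when helper functions are supplied. A synapsin promoter, which restricts expression to neurons, sits upstream of a FLEX (double-floxed inverted) switch. The GCaMP6f coding sequence is annotated on the complementary strand and is bracketed on each side by a lox2272 site and a loxP site. In this antisense orientation no functional sensor is made. Cre recombinase acts on the two incompatible lox pairs to invert the coding sequence and then excise sites so that it is locked in the sense orientation, which permits transcription from the synapsin promoter. Downstream, a WPRE enhances transcript stability and expression, and an SV40 polyadenylation signal terminates the message.

GCaMP6f is a synthetic GCaMP3 derivative (variant 693) carrying the substitutions T302L, R303P, A317E, D380Y, T381R, S383T and R392G. The construct is used to produce AAV for imaging calcium-reported activity in Cre-defined neuronal populations, and the repository also lists it as AAV1, AAV5 and AAV9 viral preparations.
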