LOCUS       pAAV.Syn.Flex.GCaMP6f.WPRE.SV40\(\p2819)\Q 6247 bp DNA circular 16-OCT-2012
SOURCE
  ORGANISM
COMMENT     This file is created by Vector NTI http://www.invitrogen.com/
COMMENT     ORIGDB|GenBank
COMMENT     VNTDATE|640085995|
COMMENT     VNTDBDATE|640085995|
COMMENT     LSOWNER|
COMMENT     VNTNAME|pAAV.Syn.Flex.GCaMP6f.WPRE.SV40 ( p2819) Q|
COMMENT     VNTAUTHORNAME|Demo User|
COMMENT     Vector_NTI_Display_Data_(Do_Not_Edit!)
COMMENT     (SXF
COMMENT     (CGexDoc "pAAV.Syn.Flex.GCaMP6f.WPRE.SV40 ( p2819) Q" 0 6247
COMMENT     (CDBMol 0 0 1 1 1 0 0 0 0 "" "" 0 0 0 0 (CObList) (CObList)
            (CObList)
COMMENT     (CObList) -1 "")
COMMENT     (CDocSetData 1 1 0 0 0 0 "MAIN" 1 1 1 1 0 0 1 1 0 1 10 10 4294967295
            50 0
COMMENT     1 0 (CHomObj 0 0 0 3 75) (CWordArray) (CWordArray)
COMMENT     (CStringList "AatI" "AatII" "Acc65I" "AccI" "AclI" "Acu I" "AfeI"
COMMENT     "AflII" "AflIII" "AgeI" "AhdI" "AleI" "AlwNI" "ApaI" "ApaLI" "AscI"
COMMENT     "AseI" "AsiSI" "AvaI" "AvrII" "BaeI" "BamHI" "BanI" "BanII" "BbsI"
COMMENT     "BbvCI" "BcgI" "BciVI" "BclI" "BfrBI" "BfuAI" "BglI" "BglII" "BlpI"
COMMENT     "BmgBI" "BmrI" "BpmI" "Bpu10I" "BpuEI" "BsaAI" "BsaBI" "BsaHI"
            "BsaI"
COMMENT     "BsaXI" "BseRI" "BseYI" "BsgI" "BsiEI" "BsiHKAI" "BsiWI" "BsmBI"
            "BsmI"
COMMENT     "Bsp1286I" "BspDI" "BspEI" "BspHI" "BspMI" "BsrBI" "BsrDI" "BsrFI"
COMMENT     "BsrGI" "BssHII" "BssSI" "BstAPI" "BstBI" "BstEII" "BstXI" "BstYI"
COMMENT     "BstZ17I" "Bsu36I" "BtgI" "BtgZ I" "BtsCI" "BtsI" "ClaI (m)"
COMMENT     "ClaI (nm)" "DraI" "DraIII" "DrdI" "EaeI" "EagI" "EarI" "EciI"
            "EcoNI"
COMMENT     "EcoO109I" "EcoRI" "EcoRV" "FseI" "FspI" "HaeII" "HincII" "HindIII"
COMMENT     "HpaI" "I-SceI" "KasI" "KpnI" "MfeI" "MluI" "MscI" "MslI" "MspA1I"
COMMENT     "NaeI" "NarI" "NcoI" "NdeI" "NgoMIV" "NheI" "NotI" "NruI" "NsiI"
            "NspI"
COMMENT     "PacI" "PciI" "PflFI" "PflMI" "PI-SceI" "PmeI" "PmlI" "PpuMI"
            "PshAI"
COMMENT     "PsiI" "PspOMI" "PstI" "PvuI" "PvuII" "RsrII" "SacI" "SacII" "SalI"
COMMENT     "SapI" "SbfI" "ScaI" "SexAI" "SfcI" "SfiI" "SfoI" "SgrAI" "SmaI"
            "SmlI"
COMMENT     "SnaBI" "SpeI" "SphI" "SrfI" "SspI" "StuI" "StyI" "SwaI" "Tth111I"
COMMENT     "XbaI" "XcmI" "XhoI" "XmaI" "XmnI") (CStringList "atg" "gtg")
COMMENT     (CStringList "taa" "tga" "tag") (CObList) 1 "{(0,1),2}" 0 0 "" 0
COMMENT     4294967295 0 0 0 0 0 0 0 "MAIN" 0 0 30 0
COMMENT     (CProteinMotifSearchObject 70 20 1 1 1 1 0 0 1 0 0 0 0 0))
COMMENT     (CMolPar 0 0 0 0 0 1 6247 0 0 0 0 0 0 0 0) (CStringList)
            (CStringList)
COMMENT     (CObList) (COAPar 25 250 50 0 6 4 3 7) (COAPar 25 250 50 0 6 4 3 7)
COMMENT     (COAPar 25 250 50 0 6 4 3 7)
COMMENT     (CObList #0=(CRSite (CStringList) "AatI" "aggcct" 4 0 1 6236 0 0 "")
COMMENT     #1=(CRSite (CStringList) "AatII" "gacgtc" 6 0 2 459 0 2830 0 0 "")
COMMENT     #2=(CRSite (CStringList) "Acc65I" "ggtacc" 2 0 1 1723 0 0 "")
COMMENT     #3=(CRSite (CStringList) "AccI" "gtmkac" 3 0 2 2072 0 2976 0 0 "")
COMMENT     #4=(CRSite (CStringList) "AclI" "aacgtt" 3 0 2 4374 0 4747 0 0 "")
COMMENT     #5=(CRSite (CStringList) "Acu I" "ctgaag" 23 21 8 364 1 463 0 1242 1
COMMENT     1318 1 1517 0 1561 1 4310 0 5322 1 0 "")
COMMENT     #6=(CRSite (CStringList) "AfeI" "agcgct" 4 0 1 604 0 0 "")
COMMENT     #7=(CRSite (CStringList) "AflII" "cttaag" 2 0 0 0 "")
COMMENT     #8=(CRSite (CStringList) "AflIII" "acrygt" 2 0 1 5864 0 0 "")
COMMENT     #9=(CRSite (CStringList) "AgeI" "accggt" 2 0 0 0 "")
COMMENT     #10=(CRSite (CStringList) "AhdI" "gacnnnnngtc" 7 0 3 59 0 3368 0
            4976 0
COMMENT     0 "")
COMMENT     #11=(CRSite (CStringList) "AleI" "cacnnnngtg" 6 0 3 1355 0 1532 0
            1682 0
COMMENT     0 "")
COMMENT     #12=(CRSite (CStringList) "AlwNI" "cagnnnctg" 7 0 1 5455 0 0 "")
COMMENT     #13=(CRSite (CStringList) "ApaI" "gggccc" 6 0 1 202 0 0 "")
COMMENT     #14=(CRSite (CStringList) "ApaLI" "gtgcac" 2 0 3 2586 0 4304 0 5550
            0 0
COMMENT     "") #15=(CRSite (CStringList) "AscI" "ggcgcgcc" 3 0 0 0 "")
COMMENT     #16=(CRSite (CStringList) "AseI" "attaat" 3 0 3 4801 0 6036 0 6095 0
            0
COMMENT     "") #17=(CRSite (CStringList) "AsiSI" "gcgatcgc" 6 0 0 0 "")
COMMENT     #18=(CRSite (CStringList) "AvaI" "cycgrg" 2 0 6 29 0 40 0 2002 0
            2986 0
COMMENT     3382 0 3393 0 0 "")
COMMENT     #19=(CRSite (CStringList) "AvrII" "cctagg" 2 0 0 0 "")
COMMENT     #20=(CRSite (CStringList) "BaeI" "acnnnngtayc" 24 19 0 0 "")
COMMENT     #21=(CRSite (CStringList) "BamHI" "ggatcc" 2 0 2 681 0 2188 0 0 "")
COMMENT     #22=(CRSite (CStringList) "BanI" "ggyrcc" 2 0 7 252 0 588 0 1673 0
            1723
COMMENT     0 3792 0 5023 0 6120 0 0 "")
COMMENT     #23=(CRSite (CStringList) "BanII" "grgcyc" 6 0 4 202 0 2013 0 2730 0
COMMENT     3762 0 0 "")
COMMENT     #24=(CRSite (CStringList) "BbsI" "gaagac" 9 13 2 740 0 2905 1 0 "")
COMMENT     #25=(CRSite (CStringList) "BbvCI" "cctcagc" 3 6 1 435 0 0 "")
COMMENT     #26=(CRSite (CStringList) "BcgI" "cgannnnnntgc" 25 23 5 380 0 758 1
            2140
COMMENT     0 2249 1 4438 1 0 "")
COMMENT     #27=(CRSite (CStringList) "BciVI" "gtatcc" 13 12 5 715 0 2205 1 2446
            1
COMMENT     4139 0 5666 0 0 "")
COMMENT     #28=(CRSite (CStringList) "BclI" "tgatca" 2 0 2 900 0 1119 0 0 "")
COMMENT     #29=(CRSite (CStringList) "BfrBI" "atgcat" 4 0 0 0 "")
COMMENT     #30=(CRSite (CStringList) "BfuAI" "acctgc" 11 15 1 1266 1 0 "")
COMMENT     #31=(CRSite (CStringList) "BglI" "gccnnnnnggc" 8 0 4 31 0 3398 0
            3591 0
COMMENT     4858 0 0 "")
COMMENT     #32=(CRSite (CStringList) "BglII" "agatct" 2 0 2 185 0 2284 0 0 "")
COMMENT     #33=(CRSite (CStringList) "BlpI" "gctnagc" 3 0 1 2012 0 0 "")
COMMENT     #34=(CRSite (CStringList) "BmgBI" "cacgtc" 4 4 1 2063 1 0 "")
COMMENT     #35=(CRSite (CStringList) "BmrI" "actggg" 12 11 2 3481 0 4936 0 0
            "")
COMMENT     #36=(CRSite (CStringList) "BpmI" "ctggag" 23 21 3 1270 1 1765 1 4907
            0 0
COMMENT     "")
COMMENT     #37=(CRSite (CStringList) "Bpu10I" "cctnagc" 3 6 2 435 0 1841 1 0
            "")
COMMENT     #38=(CRSite (CStringList) "BpuEI" "cttgag" 23 21 4 4372 0 5240 0
            5481 1
COMMENT     5779 0 0 "")
COMMENT     #39=(CRSite (CStringList) "BsaAI" "yacgtr" 4 0 4 167 0 954 0 3259 0
            3833
COMMENT     0 0 "")
COMMENT     #40=(CRSite (CStringList) "BsaBI" "gatnnnnatc" 6 0 2 2092 0 3236 0 0
            "")
COMMENT     #41=(CRSite (CStringList) "BsaHI" "grcgyc" 3 0 6 45 0 456 0 589 0
            2827 0
COMMENT     3379 0 4436 0 0 "")
COMMENT     #42=(CRSite (CStringList) "BsaI" "ggtctc" 8 12 2 1155 1 4910 0 0 "")
COMMENT     #43=(CRSite (CStringList) "BsaXI" "acnnnnnctcc" 22 19 3 622 1 3872 1
COMMENT     6026 0 0 "")
COMMENT     #44=(CRSite (CStringList) "BseRI" "gaggag" 17 15 4 646 0 1684 1 2502
            1
COMMENT     2563 0 0 "")
COMMENT     #45=(CRSite (CStringList) "BseYI" "cccagc" 2 6 3 524 0 1178 0 5560 0
            0
COMMENT     "")
COMMENT     #46=(CRSite (CStringList) "BsgI" "gtgcag" 23 21 5 954 1 1489 1 1586
            0
COMMENT     1819 1 1900 1 0 "")
COMMENT     #47=(CRSite (CStringList) "BsiEI" "cgrycg" 5 0 7 268 0 2995 0 3562 0
COMMENT     4458 0 4607 0 5530 0 5954 0 0 "")
COMMENT     #48=(CRSite (CStringList) "BsiHKAI" "gwgcwc" 6 0 5 2013 0 2590 0
            4308 0
COMMENT     4393 0 5554 0 0 "")
COMMENT     #49=(CRSite (CStringList) "BsiWI" "cgtacg" 2 0 0 0 "")
COMMENT     #50=(CRSite (CStringList) "BsmBI" "cgtctc" 8 12 0 0 "")
COMMENT     #51=(CRSite (CStringList) "BsmI" "gaatgc" 8 6 2 3056 0 3149 1 0 "")
COMMENT     #52=(CRSite (CStringList) "Bsp1286I" "gdgchc" 6 0 13 202 0 565 0
            1298 0
COMMENT     1547 0 1676 0 2013 0 2590 0 2730 0 2743 0 3762 0 4308 0 4393 0 5554
COMMENT     0 0 "")
COMMENT     #53=(CRSite (CStringList) "BspDI" "atcgat" 3 0 4 884 0 2372 0 2967 0
COMMENT     3230 0 0 "") #54=(CRSite (CStringList) "BspEI" "tccgga" 2 0 0 0 "")
COMMENT     #55=(CRSite (CStringList) "BspHI" "tcatga" 2 0 2 4136 0 5144 0 0 "")
COMMENT     #56=(CRSite (CStringList) "BspMI" "acctgc" 11 15 1 1266 1 0 "")
COMMENT     #57=(CRSite (CStringList) "BsrBI" "gagcgg" 4 4 4 3689 1 4134 1 5935
            1
COMMENT     6176 0 0 "")
COMMENT     #58=(CRSite (CStringList) "BsrDI" "gcaatg" 9 7 4 983 1 2624 1 4742 0
COMMENT     4916 1 0 "")
COMMENT     #59=(CRSite (CStringList) "BsrFI" "rccggy" 2 0 7 465 0 519 0 591 0
            1558
COMMENT     0 2889 0 3728 0 4891 0 0 "")
COMMENT     #60=(CRSite (CStringList) "BsrGI" "tgtaca" 2 0 2 848 0 1734 0 0 "")
COMMENT     #61=(CRSite (CStringList) "BssHII" "gcgcgc" 2 0 7 3 0 88 0 418 0 420
            0
COMMENT     448 0 3334 0 3419 0 0 "")
COMMENT     #62=(CRSite (CStringList) "BssSI" "cacgag" 2 6 3 1528 0 4307 0 5691
            0 0
COMMENT     "") #63=(CRSite (CStringList) "BstAPI" "gcannnnntgc" 8 0 0 0 "")
COMMENT     #64=(CRSite (CStringList) "BstBI" "ttcgaa" 3 0 2 1821 0 2351 0 0 "")
COMMENT     #65=(CRSite (CStringList) "BstEII" "ggtnacc" 2 0 0 0 "")
COMMENT     #66=(CRSite (CStringList) "BstXI" "ccannnnnntgg" 9 0 1 1186 0 0 "")
COMMENT     #67=(CRSite (CStringList) "BstYI" "rgatcy" 2 0 15 185 0 681 0 1944 0
COMMENT     2087 0 2111 0 2188 0 2284 0 2939 0 3237 0 4329 0 4346 0 5114 0 5126
COMMENT     0 5212 0 5223 0 0 "")
COMMENT     #68=(CRSite (CStringList) "BstZ17I" "gtatac" 4 0 0 0 "")
COMMENT     #69=(CRSite (CStringList) "Bsu36I" "cctnagg" 3 0 0 0 "")
COMMENT     #70=(CRSite (CStringList) "BtgI" "ccrygg" 2 0 6 387 0 2076 0 2178 0
            2681
COMMENT     0 2753 0 2877 0 0 "")
COMMENT     #71=(CRSite (CStringList) "BtgZ I" "gcgatg" 17 21 3 1587 1 2679 1
            3828 1
COMMENT     0 "")
COMMENT     #72=(CRSite (CStringList) "BtsCI" "ggatgnn" 8 6 13 241 0 317 1 355 0
            875
COMMENT     1 989 1 1202 1 1308 0 1437 0 1674 0 3514 1 4530 0 4817 0 4998 0 0
COMMENT     "")
COMMENT     #73=(CRSite (CStringList) "BtsI" "gcagtg" 9 7 6 369 1 1501 1 3061 0
            4557
COMMENT     0 4577 1 6084 0 0 "")
COMMENT     #74=(CRSite (CStringList) "ClaI (m)" "gatcgat" 4 6 0 0 "")
COMMENT     #75=(CRSite (CStringList) "ClaI (nm)" "hatcgatd" 4 0 4 884 0 2372 0
            2967
COMMENT     0 3230 0 0 "")
COMMENT     #76=(CRSite (CStringList) "DraI" "tttaaa" 4 0 5 1239 0 3196 0 4398 0
COMMENT     5090 0 5109 0 0 "")
COMMENT     #77=(CRSite (CStringList) "DraIII" "cacnnngtg" 7 0 1 3836 0 0 "")
COMMENT     #78=(CRSite (CStringList) "DrdI" "gacnnnnnngtc" 8 0 3 2277 0 3880 0
            5762
COMMENT     0 0 "")
COMMENT     #79=(CRSite (CStringList) "EaeI" "yggccr" 2 0 8 104 0 491 0 1637 0
            2992
COMMENT     0 3318 0 3447 0 4583 0 6025 0 0 "")
COMMENT     #80=(CRSite (CStringList) "EagI" "cggccg" 2 0 1 2992 0 0 "")
COMMENT     #81=(CRSite (CStringList) "EarI" "ctcttc" 8 11 8 862 0 922 0 1261 0
            2338
COMMENT     1 2909 0 3540 1 4177 1 5981 1 0 "")
COMMENT     #82=(CRSite (CStringList) "EciI" "ggcgga" 18 16 7 1466 0 1957 0 2201
            0
COMMENT     2701 0 4834 0 5662 0 5808 0 0 "")
COMMENT     #83=(CRSite (CStringList) "EcoNI" "cctnnnnnagg" 6 0 2 2343 0 6241 0
            0 "")
COMMENT     #84=(CRSite (CStringList) "EcoO109I" "rggnccy" 3 0 2 198 0 199 0 0
            "")
COMMENT     #85=(CRSite (CStringList) "EcoRI" "gaattc" 2 0 3 662 0 1228 0 2353 0
            0
COMMENT     "") #86=(CRSite (CStringList) "EcoRV" "gatatc" 4 0 1 2361 0 0 "")
COMMENT     #87=(CRSite (CStringList) "FseI" "ggccggcc" 7 0 0 0 "")
COMMENT     #88=(CRSite (CStringList) "FspI" "tgcgca" 4 0 4 316 0 368 0 3581 0
            4753
COMMENT     0 0 "")
COMMENT     #89=(CRSite (CStringList) "HaeII" "rgcgcy" 6 0 6 592 0 606 0 3678 0
            3686
COMMENT     0 5624 0 5994 0 0 "")
COMMENT     #90=(CRSite (CStringList) "HincII" "gtyrac" 4 0 4 928 0 2073 0 2977
            0
COMMENT     3135 0 0 "")
COMMENT     #91=(CRSite (CStringList) "HindIII" "aagctt" 2 0 1 2365 0 0 "")
COMMENT     #92=(CRSite (CStringList) "HpaI" "gttaac" 4 0 2 928 0 3135 0 0 "")
COMMENT     #93=(CRSite (CStringList) "I-SceI" "twgggataacagggtaat" 10 6 0 0 "")
COMMENT     #94=(CRSite (CStringList) "KasI" "ggcgcc" 2 0 1 588 0 0 "")
COMMENT     #95=(CRSite (CStringList) "KpnI" "ggtacc" 6 0 1 1727 0 0 "")
COMMENT     #96=(CRSite (CStringList) "MfeI" "caattg" 2 0 1 3144 0 0 "")
COMMENT     #97=(CRSite (CStringList) "MluI" "acgcgt" 2 0 0 0 "")
COMMENT     #98=(CRSite (CStringList) "MscI" "tggcca" 4 0 2 106 0 3320 0 0 "")
COMMENT     #99=(CRSite (CStringList) "MslI" "caynnnnrtg" 6 0 7 1355 0 1532 0
            1682 0
COMMENT     2158 0 4205 0 4564 0 4723 0 0 "")
COMMENT     #100=(CRSite (CStringList) "MspA1I" "cmgckg" 4 0 10 389 0 628 0 2714
            0
COMMENT     2863 0 2879 0 3531 0 4340 0 5281 0 5526 0 6044 0 0 "")
COMMENT     #101=(CRSite (CStringList) "NaeI" "gccggc" 4 0 4 521 0 593 0 2891 0
            3730
COMMENT     0 0 "")
COMMENT     #102=(CRSite (CStringList) "NarI" "ggcgcc" 3 0 1 589 0 0 "")
COMMENT     #103=(CRSite (CStringList) "NcoI" "ccatgg" 2 0 2 2076 0 2178 0 0 "")
COMMENT     #104=(CRSite (CStringList) "NdeI" "catatg" 3 0 0 0 "")
COMMENT     #105=(CRSite (CStringList) "NgoMIV" "gccggc" 2 0 4 519 0 591 0 2889
            0
COMMENT     3728 0 0 "")
COMMENT     #106=(CRSite (CStringList) "NheI" "gctagc" 2 0 2 673 0 2143 0 0 "")
COMMENT     #107=(CRSite (CStringList) "NotI" "gcggccgc" 3 0 1 2992 0 0 "")
COMMENT     #108=(CRSite (CStringList) "NruI" "tcgcga" 4 0 0 0 "")
COMMENT     #109=(CRSite (CStringList) "NsiI" "atgcat" 6 0 0 0 "")
COMMENT     #110=(CRSite (CStringList) "NspI" "rcatgy" 6 0 1 5868 0 0 "")
COMMENT     #111=(CRSite (CStringList) "PacI" "ttaattaa" 6 0 2 3433 0 6231 0 0
            "")
COMMENT     #112=(CRSite (CStringList) "PciI" "acatgt" 2 0 1 5864 0 0 "")
COMMENT     #113=(CRSite (CStringList) "PflFI" "gacnnngtc" 5 0 0 0 "")
COMMENT     #114=(CRSite (CStringList) "PflMI" "ccannnnntgg" 8 0 1 2618 0 0 "")
COMMENT     #115=(CRSite (CStringList) "PI-SceI"
COMMENT     "atctatgtcgggtgcggagaaagaggtaatgaaatggca" 16 12 0 0 "")
COMMENT     #116=(CRSite (CStringList) "PmeI" "gtttaaac" 5 0 0 0 "")
COMMENT     #117=(CRSite (CStringList) "PmlI" "cacgtg" 4 0 1 954 0 0 "")
COMMENT     #118=(CRSite (CStringList) "PpuMI" "rggwccy" 3 0 0 0 "")
COMMENT     #119=(CRSite (CStringList) "PshAI" "gacnnnngtc" 6 0 0 0 "")
COMMENT     #120=(CRSite (CStringList) "PsiI" "ttataa" 4 0 2 3115 0 3961 0 0 "")
COMMENT     #121=(CRSite (CStringList) "PspOMI" "gggccc" 2 0 1 198 0 0 "")
COMMENT     #122=(CRSite (CStringList) "PstI" "ctgcag" 6 0 2 195 0 1133 0 0 "")
COMMENT     #123=(CRSite (CStringList) "PvuI" "cgatcg" 5 0 2 3562 0 4607 0 0 "")
COMMENT     #124=(CRSite (CStringList) "PvuII" "cagctg" 4 0 2 3531 0 6044 0 0
            "")
COMMENT     #125=(CRSite (CStringList) "RsrII" "cggwccg" 3 0 1 531 0 0 "")
COMMENT     #126=(CRSite (CStringList) "SacI" "gagctc" 6 0 1 2013 0 0 "")
COMMENT     #127=(CRSite (CStringList) "SacII" "ccgcgg" 5 0 2 390 0 2880 0 0 "")
COMMENT     #128=(CRSite (CStringList) "SalI" "gtcgac" 2 0 2 2071 0 2975 0 0 "")
COMMENT     #129=(CRSite (CStringList) "SapI" "gctcttc" 9 12 2 1261 0 5981 1 0
            "")
COMMENT     #130=(CRSite (CStringList) "SbfI" "cctgcagg" 7 0 0 0 "")
COMMENT     #131=(CRSite (CStringList) "ScaI" "agtact" 4 0 1 4495 0 0 "")
COMMENT     #132=(CRSite (CStringList) "SexAI" "accwggt" 2 0 0 0 "")
COMMENT     #133=(CRSite (CStringList) "SfcI" "ctryag" 2 0 7 191 0 1129 0 2022 0
COMMENT     3610 0 4730 0 5408 0 5599 0 0 "")
COMMENT     #134=(CRSite (CStringList) "SfiI" "ggccnnnnnggcc" 9 0 0 0 "")
COMMENT     #135=(CRSite (CStringList) "SfoI" "ggcgcc" 4 0 1 590 0 0 "")
COMMENT     #136=(CRSite (CStringList) "SgrAI" "crccggyg" 3 0 1 591 0 0 "")
COMMENT     #137=(CRSite (CStringList) "SmaI" "cccggg" 4 0 5 31 0 42 0 2988 0
            3384 0
COMMENT     3395 0 0 "")
COMMENT     #138=(CRSite (CStringList) "SmlI" "ctyrag" 2 0 5 2002 0 4351 0 5219
            0
COMMENT     5496 0 5758 0 0 "")
COMMENT     #139=(CRSite (CStringList) "SnaBI" "tacgta" 4 0 2 167 0 3259 0 0 "")
COMMENT     #140=(CRSite (CStringList) "SpeI" "actagt" 2 0 0 0 "")
COMMENT     #141=(CRSite (CStringList) "SphI" "gcatgc" 6 0 0 0 "")
COMMENT     #142=(CRSite (CStringList) "SrfI" "gcccgggc" 5 0 4 31 0 42 0 3384 0
            3395
COMMENT     0 0 "")
COMMENT     #143=(CRSite (CStringList) "SspI" "aatatt" 4 0 2 4041 0 4171 0 0 "")
COMMENT     #144=(CRSite (CStringList) "StuI" "aggcct" 4 0 1 6236 0 0 "")
COMMENT     #145=(CRSite (CStringList) "StyI" "ccwwgg" 2 0 6 497 0 938 0 1185 0
            2076
COMMENT     0 2178 0 2785 0 0 "")
COMMENT     #146=(CRSite (CStringList) "SwaI" "atttaaat" 5 0 0 0 "")
COMMENT     #147=(CRSite (CStringList) "Tth111I" "gacnnngtc" 5 0 0 0 "")
COMMENT     #148=(CRSite (CStringList) "XbaI" "tctaga" 2 0 0 0 "")
COMMENT     #149=(CRSite (CStringList) "XcmI" "ccannnnnnnnntgg" 9 0 0 0 "")
COMMENT     #150=(CRSite (CStringList) "XhoI" "ctcgag" 2 0 1 2002 0 0 "")
COMMENT     #151=(CRSite (CStringList) "XmaI" "cccggg" 2 0 5 29 0 40 0 2986 0
            3382 0
COMMENT     3393 0 0 "")
COMMENT     #152=(CRSite (CStringList) "XmnI" "gaannnnttc" 6 0 2 2347 0 4376 0 0
            ""))
COMMENT     (CObList
COMMENT     #153=(CFSignal (CObList) "Amp(r)" 22 0 0 4188 5045 0 (CStringList)
COMMENT     (CStringList) 1 1 1 1 "")
COMMENT     #154=(CFSignal (CObList) "GCaMP6f" 4 0 1 831 2180 0 (CStringList)
COMMENT     (CStringList) 1 1 1 1 "")
COMMENT     #155=(CFSignal (CObList) "5' ITR" 34 0 0 1 167 0 (CStringList)
COMMENT     (CStringList) 1 1 1 1 "")
COMMENT     #156=(CFSignal (CObList) "3' ITR" 34 0 1 3258 3424 0 (CStringList)
COMMENT     (CStringList) 1 1 1 1 "")
COMMENT     #157=(CFSignal (CObList) "loxP" 21 0 0 784 817 0 (CStringList)
COMMENT     (CStringList) 1 1 1 1 "")
COMMENT     #158=(CFSignal (CObList) "loxP" 21 0 0 2301 2334 0 (CStringList)
COMMENT     (CStringList) 1 1 1 1 "")
COMMENT     #159=(CFSignal (CObList) "loxP2272" 21 0 0 688 721 0 (CStringList)
COMMENT     (CStringList) 1 1 1 1 "")
COMMENT     #160=(CFSignal (CObList) "loxP2272" 21 0 0 2197 2230 0 (CStringList)
COMMENT     (CStringList) 1 1 1 1 "")
COMMENT     #161=(CFSignal (CObList) "SV40 polyA signal" 25 0 0 2998 3229 0
COMMENT     (CStringList) (CStringList) 1 1 1 1 "")
COMMENT     #162=(CFSignal (CObList) "synapsin promoter" 29 0 0 190 662 0
COMMENT     (CStringList) (CStringList) 1 1 1 1 "")
COMMENT     #163=(CFSignal (CObList) "WPRE" 22 0 0 2376 2964 0 (CStringList)
COMMENT     (CStringList) 1 1 1 1 "")) (CObList) (CObList) (CObList) (CObList)
COMMENT     (CObList) (CObList)
COMMENT     (CTextView 0
COMMENT     #164=(CGroupPar (CParagraph 0 (0 0) 1 2 0 0 180)
COMMENT     (CObjectList
COMMENT     #165=(CRefLinePar
COMMENT     (CLinePar (CParagraph 0 (0 0) 0 2 0 1 233)
COMMENT     "pAAV.Syn.Flex.GCaMP6f.WPRE.SV40 ( p2819) Q" 2) 5 "" 0 4)
COMMENT     #166=(CFolderPar
COMMENT     (CGroupPar (CParagraph 1 (0 0) 1 1 0 0 178)
COMMENT     (CObjectList
COMMENT     #167=(CLinePar (CParagraph 0 (0 0) 1 2 1 0 180)
COMMENT     "DNA 'pAAV.Syn.Flex.GCaMP6f.WPRE.SV40 ( p2819) Q'"
COMMENT     1)
COMMENT     #168=(CLinePar (CParagraph 0 (0 0) 1 2 1 0 180)
COMMENT     "Local object" 1)
COMMENT     #169=(CLinePar (CParagraph 0 (0 0) 1 2 1 0 180)
COMMENT     "Created: 10/16/12 09:39AM" 1)
COMMENT     #170=(CLinePar (CParagraph 0 (0 0) 1 2 1 0 180)
COMMENT     "Last Modified: 10/16/12 09:39AM" 1)
COMMENT     #171=(CLinePar (CParagraph 0 (0 0) 1 2 1 0 180)
COMMENT     "length: 6247 bp" 1)
COMMENT     #172=(CLinePar (CParagraph 0 (0 0) 1 2 1 0 180)
COMMENT     "storage type: Basic" 1)
COMMENT     #173=(CLinePar (CParagraph 0 (0 0) 1 2 1 0 180)
COMMENT     "form: Circular" 1))) "General Description")
COMMENT     #174=(CFolderPar
COMMENT     (CGroupPar (CParagraph 2 (0 0) 1 1 0 0 178)
COMMENT     (CObjectList
COMMENT     #175=(CLinePar (CParagraph 0 (0 0) 1 2 1 0 180)
COMMENT     "Original Source Database: GenBank" 1)
COMMENT     #176=(CLinePar (CParagraph 0 (0 0) 1 2 1 0 180)
COMMENT     "Modification Date in the Original DB: 2-OCT-2012"
COMMENT     1))) "Standard Fields")
COMMENT     #177=(CRefLinePar
COMMENT     (CLinePar (CParagraph 0 (0 0) 0 2 0 0 233) "Comments" 2) 1
COMMENT     "" 0 0)
COMMENT     #178=(CFolderPar
COMMENT     (CGroupPar (CParagraph 8 (0 0) 1 2 0 0 178) (CObjectList))
COMMENT     "Annotations")
COMMENT     #179=(CFolderPar
COMMENT     (CGroupPar (CParagraph 12 (6 0) 1 1 0 0 178)
COMMENT     (CObjectList
COMMENT     #180=(CFolderPar
COMMENT     (CGroupPar (CParagraph 4 (7 4 0) 1 1 1 0 178)
COMMENT     (CObjectList
COMMENT     #181=(CFolderPar
COMMENT     (CGroupPar
COMMENT     (CParagraph 831 (3 #154# 0) 1 2 2 0 327)
COMMENT     (CObjectList
COMMENT     #182=(CLinePar
COMMENT     (CParagraph 0 (0 0) 1 2 3 0 180)
COMMENT     "Start: 831 End: 2180 (Complementary)"
COMMENT     1))) "GCaMP6f"))) "CDS (1 total)")
COMMENT     #183=(CFolderPar
COMMENT     (CGroupPar (CParagraph 21 (7 21 0) 1 1 1 0 178)
COMMENT     (CObjectList
COMMENT     #184=(CFolderPar
COMMENT     (CGroupPar
COMMENT     (CParagraph 688 (3 #159# 0) 1 2 2 0 194)
COMMENT     (CObjectList
COMMENT     #185=(CLinePar
COMMENT     (CParagraph 0 (0 0) 1 2 3 0 180)
COMMENT     "Start: 688 End: 721 " 1)))
COMMENT     "loxP2272")
COMMENT     #186=(CFolderPar
COMMENT     (CGroupPar
COMMENT     (CParagraph 784 (3 #157# 0) 1 2 2 0 194)
COMMENT     (CObjectList
COMMENT     #187=(CLinePar
COMMENT     (CParagraph 0 (0 0) 1 2 3 0 180)
COMMENT     "Start: 784 End: 817 " 1)))
COMMENT     "loxP")
COMMENT     #188=(CFolderPar
COMMENT     (CGroupPar
COMMENT     (CParagraph 2197 (3 #160# 0) 1 2 2 0 194)
COMMENT     (CObjectList
COMMENT     #189=(CLinePar
COMMENT     (CParagraph 0 (0 0) 1 2 3 0 180)
COMMENT     "Start: 2197 End: 2230" 1)))
COMMENT     "loxP2272")
COMMENT     #190=(CFolderPar
COMMENT     (CGroupPar
COMMENT     (CParagraph 2301 (3 #158# 0) 1 2 2 0 194)
COMMENT     (CObjectList
COMMENT     #191=(CLinePar
COMMENT     (CParagraph 0 (0 0) 1 2 3 0 180)
COMMENT     "Start: 2301 End: 2334" 1)))
COMMENT     "loxP"))) "Misc. Feature (4 total)")
COMMENT     #192=(CFolderPar
COMMENT     (CGroupPar (CParagraph 22 (7 22 0) 1 1 1 0 178)
COMMENT     (CObjectList
COMMENT     #193=(CFolderPar
COMMENT     (CGroupPar
COMMENT     (CParagraph 2376 (3 #163# 0) 1 2 2 0 194)
COMMENT     (CObjectList
COMMENT     #194=(CLinePar
COMMENT     (CParagraph 0 (0 0) 1 2 3 0 180)
COMMENT     "Start: 2376 End: 2964" 1)))
COMMENT     "WPRE")
COMMENT     #195=(CFolderPar
COMMENT     (CGroupPar
COMMENT     (CParagraph 4188 (3 #153# 0) 1 2 2 0 194)
COMMENT     (CObjectList
COMMENT     #196=(CLinePar
COMMENT     (CParagraph 0 (0 0) 1 2 3 0 180)
COMMENT     "Start: 4188 End: 5045" 1)))
COMMENT     "Amp(r)"))) "Misc. Marker (2 total)")
COMMENT     #197=(CFolderPar
COMMENT     (CGroupPar (CParagraph 25 (7 25 0) 1 1 1 0 178)
COMMENT     (CObjectList
COMMENT     #198=(CFolderPar
COMMENT     (CGroupPar
COMMENT     (CParagraph 2998 (3 #161# 0) 1 2 2 0 194)
COMMENT     (CObjectList
COMMENT     #199=(CLinePar
COMMENT     (CParagraph 0 (0 0) 1 2 3 0 180)
COMMENT     "Start: 2998 End: 3229" 1)))
COMMENT     "SV40 polyA signal")))
COMMENT     "PolyA Signal (1 total)")
COMMENT     #200=(CFolderPar
COMMENT     (CGroupPar (CParagraph 29 (7 29 0) 1 1 1 0 178)
COMMENT     (CObjectList
COMMENT     #201=(CFolderPar
COMMENT     (CGroupPar
COMMENT     (CParagraph 190 (3 #162# 0) 1 2 2 0 194)
COMMENT     (CObjectList
COMMENT     #202=(CLinePar
COMMENT     (CParagraph 0 (0 0) 1 2 3 0 180)
COMMENT     "Start: 190 End: 662 " 1)))
COMMENT     "synapsin promoter")))
COMMENT     "Promoter Eukaryotic (1 total)")
COMMENT     #203=(CFolderPar
COMMENT     (CGroupPar (CParagraph 34 (7 34 0) 1 1 1 0 178)
COMMENT     (CObjectList
COMMENT     #204=(CFolderPar
COMMENT     (CGroupPar
COMMENT     (CParagraph 1 (3 #155# 0) 1 2 2 0 194)
COMMENT     (CObjectList
COMMENT     #205=(CLinePar
COMMENT     (CParagraph 0 (0 0) 1 2 3 0 180)
COMMENT     "Start: 1 End: 167 " 1)))
COMMENT     "5' ITR")
COMMENT     #206=(CFolderPar
COMMENT     (CGroupPar
COMMENT     (CParagraph 3258 (3 #156# 0) 1 2 2 0 194)
COMMENT     (CObjectList
COMMENT     #207=(CLinePar
COMMENT     (CParagraph 0 (0 0) 1 2 3 0 180)
COMMENT     "Start: 3258 End: 3424 (Complementary)"
COMMENT     1))) "3' ITR")))
COMMENT     "Repeat Region (2 total)"))) "Feature Map")
COMMENT     #208=(CFolderPar
COMMENT     (CGroupPar (CParagraph 13 (0 0) 1 1 0 0 178)
COMMENT     (CObjectList
COMMENT     #209=(CRSFolderPar
COMMENT     (CFolderPar
COMMENT     (CGroupPar (CParagraph 27411352 (8 0) 1 1 1 0 178)
COMMENT     (CObjectList
COMMENT     #210=(CGroupPar
COMMENT     (CParagraph 0 (10 #0# 0) 1 2 2 0 180)
COMMENT     (CObjectList
COMMENT     #211=(CLinePar
COMMENT     (CParagraph 0 (1 #0# 1) 1 2 2 0 191)
COMMENT     " N1: 6236 " 1))))) "AatI: 1 site")
COMMENT     3 3 "AGGCCT" "TCCGGA")
COMMENT     #212=(CRSFolderPar
COMMENT     (CFolderPar
COMMENT     (CGroupPar (CParagraph 27411248 (8 0) 1 1 1 0 178)
COMMENT     (CObjectList
COMMENT     #213=(CGroupPar
COMMENT     (CParagraph 0 (10 #1# 0) 1 2 2 0 180)
COMMENT     (CObjectList
COMMENT     #214=(CLinePar
COMMENT     (CParagraph 0 (1 #1# 1) 1 2 2 0 191)
COMMENT     " N1: 459 " 1)
COMMENT     #215=(CLinePar
COMMENT     (CParagraph 0 (1 #1# 2) 1 2 2 0 191)
COMMENT     " N2: 2830 " 1)))))
COMMENT     "AatII: 2 sites") 5 1 "GACGTC" "CTGCAG")
COMMENT     #216=(CRSFolderPar
COMMENT     (CFolderPar
COMMENT     (CGroupPar (CParagraph 27396648 (8 0) 1 1 1 0 178)
COMMENT     (CObjectList
COMMENT     #217=(CGroupPar
COMMENT     (CParagraph 0 (10 #2# 0) 1 2 2 0 180)
COMMENT     (CObjectList
COMMENT     #218=(CLinePar
COMMENT     (CParagraph 0 (1 #2# 1) 1 2 2 0 191)
COMMENT     " N1: 1723 " 1)))))
COMMENT     "Acc65I: 1 site") 1 5 "GGTACC" "CCATGG")
COMMENT     #219=(CRSFolderPar
COMMENT     (CFolderPar
COMMENT     (CGroupPar (CParagraph 27401664 (8 0) 1 1 1 0 178)
COMMENT     (CObjectList
COMMENT     #220=(CGroupPar
COMMENT     (CParagraph 0 (10 #3# 0) 1 2 2 0 180)
COMMENT     (CObjectList
COMMENT     #221=(CLinePar
COMMENT     (CParagraph 0 (1 #3# 1) 1 2 2 0 191)
COMMENT     " N1: 2072 " 1)
COMMENT     #222=(CLinePar
COMMENT     (CParagraph 0 (1 #3# 2) 1 2 2 0 191)
COMMENT     " N2: 2976 " 1))))) "AccI: 2 sites")
COMMENT     2 4 "GTMKAC" "CAKMTG")
COMMENT     #223=(CRSFolderPar
COMMENT     (CFolderPar
COMMENT     (CGroupPar (CParagraph 27403880 (8 0) 1 1 1 0 178)
COMMENT     (CObjectList
COMMENT     #224=(CGroupPar
COMMENT     (CParagraph 0 (10 #4# 0) 1 2 2 0 180)
COMMENT     (CObjectList
COMMENT     #225=(CLinePar
COMMENT     (CParagraph 0 (1 #4# 1) 1 2 2 0 191)
COMMENT     " N1: 4374 " 1)
COMMENT     #226=(CLinePar
COMMENT     (CParagraph 0 (1 #4# 2) 1 2 2 0 191)
COMMENT     " N2: 4747 " 1))))) "AclI: 2 sites")
COMMENT     2 4 "AACGTT" "TTGCAA")
COMMENT     #227=(CRSFolderPar
COMMENT     (CFolderPar
COMMENT     (CGroupPar (CParagraph 27413568 (8 0) 1 1 1 0 178)
COMMENT     (CObjectList
COMMENT     #228=(CGroupPar
COMMENT     (CParagraph 0 (10 #5# 0) 1 2 2 0 180)
COMMENT     (CObjectList
COMMENT     #229=(CLinePar
COMMENT     (CParagraph 0 (1 #5# 1) 1 2 2 0 191)
COMMENT     " N1: 364 (on complementary strand)"
COMMENT     1)
COMMENT     #230=(CLinePar
COMMENT     (CParagraph 0 (1 #5# 2) 1 2 2 0 191)
COMMENT     " N2: 463 " 1)
COMMENT     #231=(CLinePar
COMMENT     (CParagraph 0 (1 #5# 3) 1 2 2 0 191)
COMMENT     " N3: 1242 (on complementary strand)"
COMMENT     1)
COMMENT     #232=(CLinePar
COMMENT     (CParagraph 0 (1 #5# 4) 1 2 2 0 191)
COMMENT     " N4: 1318 (on complementary strand)"
COMMENT     1)
COMMENT     #233=(CLinePar
COMMENT     (CParagraph 0 (1 #5# 5) 1 2 2 0 191)
COMMENT     " N5: 1517 " 1)
COMMENT     #234=(CLinePar
COMMENT     (CParagraph 0 (1 #5# 6) 1 2 2 0 191)
COMMENT     " N6: 1561 (on complementary strand)"
COMMENT     1)
COMMENT     #235=(CLinePar
COMMENT     (CParagraph 0 (1 #5# 7) 1 2 2 0 191)
COMMENT     " N7: 4310 " 1)
COMMENT     #236=(CLinePar
COMMENT     (CParagraph 0 (1 #5# 8) 1 2 2 0 191)
COMMENT     " N8: 5322 (on complementary strand)"
COMMENT     1))))) "Acu I: 8 sites") 22 20
COMMENT     "CTGAAGNNNNNNNNNNNNNNNNN" "GACTTCNNNNNNNNNNNNNNNNN")
COMMENT     #237=(CRSFolderPar
COMMENT     (CFolderPar
COMMENT     (CGroupPar (CParagraph 27397376 (8 0) 1 1 1 0 178)
COMMENT     (CObjectList
COMMENT     #238=(CGroupPar
COMMENT     (CParagraph 0 (10 #6# 0) 1 2 2 0 180)
COMMENT     (CObjectList
COMMENT     #239=(CLinePar
COMMENT     (CParagraph 0 (1 #6# 1) 1 2 2 0 191)
COMMENT     " N1: 604 " 1))))) "AfeI: 1 site")
COMMENT     3 3 "AGCGCT" "TCGCGA")
COMMENT     #240=(CRSFolderPar
COMMENT     (CFolderPar
COMMENT     (CGroupPar (CParagraph 27397168 (8 0) 1 1 1 0 178)
COMMENT     (CObjectList)) "AflII: 0 sites") 1 5 "CTTAAG"
COMMENT     "GAATTC")
COMMENT     #241=(CRSFolderPar
COMMENT     (CFolderPar
COMMENT     (CGroupPar (CParagraph 27397064 (8 0) 1 1 1 0 178)
COMMENT     (CObjectList
COMMENT     #242=(CGroupPar
COMMENT     (CParagraph 0 (10 #8# 0) 1 2 2 0 180)
COMMENT     (CObjectList
COMMENT     #243=(CLinePar
COMMENT     (CParagraph 0 (1 #8# 1) 1 2 2 0 191)
COMMENT     " N1: 5864 " 1)))))
COMMENT     "AflIII: 1 site") 1 5 "ACRYGT" "TGYRCA")
COMMENT     #244=(CRSFolderPar
COMMENT     (CFolderPar
COMMENT     (CGroupPar (CParagraph 27410136 (8 0) 1 1 1 0 178)
COMMENT     (CObjectList)) "AgeI: 0 sites") 1 5 "ACCGGT"
COMMENT     "TGGCCA")
COMMENT     #245=(CRSFolderPar
COMMENT     (CFolderPar
COMMENT     (CGroupPar (CParagraph 27400312 (8 0) 1 1 1 0 178)
COMMENT     (CObjectList
COMMENT     #246=(CGroupPar
COMMENT     (CParagraph 0 (10 #10# 0) 1 2 2 0 180)
COMMENT     (CObjectList
COMMENT     #247=(CLinePar
COMMENT     (CParagraph 0 (1 #10# 1) 1 2 2 0
COMMENT     191) " N1: 59 " 1)
COMMENT     #248=(CLinePar
COMMENT     (CParagraph 0 (1 #10# 2) 1 2 2 0
COMMENT     191) " N2: 3368 " 1)
COMMENT     #249=(CLinePar
COMMENT     (CParagraph 0 (1 #10# 3) 1 2 2 0
COMMENT     191) " N3: 4976 " 1)))))
COMMENT     "AhdI: 3 sites") 6 5 "GACNNNNNGTC" "CTGNNNNNCAG")
COMMENT     #250=(CRSFolderPar
COMMENT     (CFolderPar
COMMENT     (CGroupPar (CParagraph 27400344 (8 0) 1 1 1 0 178)
COMMENT     (CObjectList
COMMENT     #251=(CGroupPar
COMMENT     (CParagraph 0 (10 #11# 0) 1 2 2 0 180)
COMMENT     (CObjectList
COMMENT     #252=(CLinePar
COMMENT     (CParagraph 0 (1 #11# 1) 1 2 2 0
COMMENT     191) " N1: 1355 " 1)
COMMENT     #253=(CLinePar
COMMENT     (CParagraph 0 (1 #11# 2) 1 2 2 0
COMMENT     191) " N2: 1532 " 1)
COMMENT     #254=(CLinePar
COMMENT     (CParagraph 0 (1 #11# 3) 1 2 2 0
COMMENT     191) " N3: 1682 " 1)))))
COMMENT     "AleI: 3 sites") 5 5 "CACNNNNGTG" "GTGNNNNCAC")
COMMENT     #255=(CRSFolderPar
COMMENT     (CFolderPar
COMMENT     (CGroupPar (CParagraph 27412808 (8 0) 1 1 1 0 178)
COMMENT     (CObjectList
COMMENT     #256=(CGroupPar
COMMENT     (CParagraph 0 (10 #12# 0) 1 2 2 0 180)
COMMENT     (CObjectList
COMMENT     #257=(CLinePar
COMMENT     (CParagraph 0 (1 #12# 1) 1 2 2 0
COMMENT     191) " N1: 5455 " 1)))))
COMMENT     "AlwNI: 1 site") 6 3 "CAGNNNCTG" "GTCNNNGAC")
COMMENT     #258=(CRSFolderPar
COMMENT     (CFolderPar
COMMENT     (CGroupPar (CParagraph 27412840 (8 0) 1 1 1 0 178)
COMMENT     (CObjectList
COMMENT     #259=(CGroupPar
COMMENT     (CParagraph 0 (10 #13# 0) 1 2 2 0 180)
COMMENT     (CObjectList
COMMENT     #260=(CLinePar
COMMENT     (CParagraph 0 (1 #13# 1) 1 2 2 0
COMMENT     191) " N1: 202 " 1)))))
COMMENT     "ApaI: 1 site") 5 1 "GGGCCC" "CCCGGG")
COMMENT     #261=(CRSFolderPar
COMMENT     (CFolderPar
COMMENT     (CGroupPar (CParagraph 27396360 (8 0) 1 1 1 0 178)
COMMENT     (CObjectList
COMMENT     #262=(CGroupPar
COMMENT     (CParagraph 0 (10 #14# 0) 1 2 2 0 180)
COMMENT     (CObjectList
COMMENT     #263=(CLinePar
COMMENT     (CParagraph 0 (1 #14# 1) 1 2 2 0
COMMENT     191) " N1: 2586 " 1)
COMMENT     #264=(CLinePar
COMMENT     (CParagraph 0 (1 #14# 2) 1 2 2 0
COMMENT     191) " N2: 4304 " 1)
COMMENT     #265=(CLinePar
COMMENT     (CParagraph 0 (1 #14# 3) 1 2 2 0
COMMENT     191) " N3: 5550 " 1)))))
COMMENT     "ApaLI: 3 sites") 1 5 "GTGCAC" "CACGTG")
COMMENT     #266=(CRSFolderPar
COMMENT     (CFolderPar
COMMENT     (CGroupPar (CParagraph 27405480 (8 0) 1 1 1 0 178)
COMMENT     (CObjectList)) "AscI: 0 sites") 2 6 "GGCGCGCC"
COMMENT     "CCGCGCGG")
COMMENT     #267=(CRSFolderPar
COMMENT     (CFolderPar
COMMENT     (CGroupPar (CParagraph 27416024 (8 0) 1 1 1 0 178)
COMMENT     (CObjectList
COMMENT     #268=(CGroupPar
COMMENT     (CParagraph 0 (10 #16# 0) 1 2 2 0 180)
COMMENT     (CObjectList
COMMENT     #269=(CLinePar
COMMENT     (CParagraph 0 (1 #16# 1) 1 2 2 0
COMMENT     191) " N1: 4801 " 1)
COMMENT     #270=(CLinePar
COMMENT     (CParagraph 0 (1 #16# 2) 1 2 2 0
COMMENT     191) " N2: 6036 " 1)
COMMENT     #271=(CLinePar
COMMENT     (CParagraph 0 (1 #16# 3) 1 2 2 0
COMMENT     191) " N3: 6095 " 1)))))
COMMENT     "AseI: 3 sites") 2 4 "ATTAAT" "TAATTA")
COMMENT     #272=(CRSFolderPar
COMMENT     (CFolderPar
COMMENT     (CGroupPar (CParagraph 27415608 (8 0) 1 1 1 0 178)
COMMENT     (CObjectList)) "AsiSI: 0 sites") 5 3 "GCGATCGC"
COMMENT     "CGCTAGCG")
COMMENT     #273=(CRSFolderPar
COMMENT     (CFolderPar
COMMENT     (CGroupPar (CParagraph 27415640 (8 0) 1 1 1 0 178)
COMMENT     (CObjectList
COMMENT     #274=(CGroupPar
COMMENT     (CParagraph 0 (10 #18# 0) 1 2 2 0 180)
COMMENT     (CObjectList
COMMENT     #275=(CLinePar
COMMENT     (CParagraph 0 (1 #18# 1) 1 2 2 0
COMMENT     191) " N1: 29 " 1)
COMMENT     #276=(CLinePar
COMMENT     (CParagraph 0 (1 #18# 2) 1 2 2 0
COMMENT     191) " N2: 40 " 1)
COMMENT     #277=(CLinePar
COMMENT     (CParagraph 0 (1 #18# 3) 1 2 2 0
COMMENT     191) " N3: 2002 " 1)
COMMENT     #278=(CLinePar
COMMENT     (CParagraph 0 (1 #18# 4) 1 2 2 0
COMMENT     191) " N4: 2986 " 1)
COMMENT     #279=(CLinePar
COMMENT     (CParagraph 0 (1 #18# 5) 1 2 2 0
COMMENT     191) " N5: 3382 " 1)
COMMENT     #280=(CLinePar
COMMENT     (CParagraph 0 (1 #18# 6) 1 2 2 0
COMMENT     191) " N6: 3393 " 1)))))
COMMENT     "AvaI: 6 sites") 1 5 "CYCGRG" "GRGCYC")
COMMENT     #281=(CRSFolderPar
COMMENT     (CFolderPar
COMMENT     (CGroupPar (CParagraph 27408128 (8 0) 1 1 1 0 178)
COMMENT     (CObjectList)) "AvrII: 0 sites") 1 5 "CCTAGG"
COMMENT     "GGATCC")
COMMENT     #282=(CRSFolderPar
COMMENT     (CFolderPar
COMMENT     (CGroupPar (CParagraph 27416368 (8 0) 1 1 1 0 178)
COMMENT     (CObjectList)) "BaeI: 0 sites") 23 18
COMMENT     "ACNNNNGTAYCNNNNNNNNNNNNN"
COMMENT     "TGNNNNCATRGNNNNNNNNNNNNN")
COMMENT     #283=(CRSFolderPar
COMMENT     (CFolderPar
COMMENT     (CGroupPar (CParagraph 27407888 (8 0) 1 1 1 0 178)
COMMENT     (CObjectList
COMMENT     #284=(CGroupPar
COMMENT     (CParagraph 0 (10 #21# 0) 1 2 2 0 180)
COMMENT     (CObjectList
COMMENT     #285=(CLinePar
COMMENT     (CParagraph 0 (1 #21# 1) 1 2 2 0
COMMENT     191) " N1: 681 " 1)
COMMENT     #286=(CLinePar
COMMENT     (CParagraph 0 (1 #21# 2) 1 2 2 0
COMMENT     191) " N2: 2188 " 1)))))
COMMENT     "BamHI: 2 sites") 1 5 "GGATCC" "CCTAGG")
COMMENT     #287=(CRSFolderPar
COMMENT     (CFolderPar
COMMENT     (CGroupPar (CParagraph 27416160 (8 0) 1 1 1 0 178)
COMMENT     (CObjectList
COMMENT     #288=(CGroupPar
COMMENT     (CParagraph 0 (10 #22# 0) 1 2 2 0 180)
COMMENT     (CObjectList
COMMENT     #289=(CLinePar
COMMENT     (CParagraph 0 (1 #22# 1) 1 2 2 0
COMMENT     191) " N1: 252 " 1)
COMMENT     #290=(CLinePar
COMMENT     (CParagraph 0 (1 #22# 2) 1 2 2 0
COMMENT     191) " N2: 588 " 1)
COMMENT     #291=(CLinePar
COMMENT     (CParagraph 0 (1 #22# 3) 1 2 2 0
COMMENT     191) " N3: 1673 " 1)
COMMENT     #292=(CLinePar
COMMENT     (CParagraph 0 (1 #22# 4) 1 2 2 0
COMMENT     191) " N4: 1723 " 1)
COMMENT     #293=(CLinePar
COMMENT     (CParagraph 0 (1 #22# 5) 1 2 2 0
COMMENT     191) " N5: 3792 " 1)
COMMENT     #294=(CLinePar
COMMENT     (CParagraph 0 (1 #22# 6) 1 2 2 0
COMMENT     191) " N6: 5023 " 1)
COMMENT     #295=(CLinePar
COMMENT     (CParagraph 0 (1 #22# 7) 1 2 2 0
COMMENT     191) " N7: 6120 " 1)))))
COMMENT     "BanI: 7 sites") 1 5 "GGYRCC" "CCRYGG")
COMMENT     #296=(CRSFolderPar
COMMENT     (CFolderPar
COMMENT     (CGroupPar (CParagraph 27409200 (8 0) 1 1 1 0 178)
COMMENT     (CObjectList
COMMENT     #297=(CGroupPar
COMMENT     (CParagraph 0 (10 #23# 0) 1 2 2 0 180)
COMMENT     (CObjectList
COMMENT     #298=(CLinePar
COMMENT     (CParagraph 0 (1 #23# 1) 1 2 2 0
COMMENT     191) " N1: 202 " 1)
COMMENT     #299=(CLinePar
COMMENT     (CParagraph 0 (1 #23# 2) 1 2 2 0
COMMENT     191) " N2: 2013 " 1)
COMMENT     #300=(CLinePar
COMMENT     (CParagraph 0 (1 #23# 3) 1 2 2 0
COMMENT     191) " N3: 2730 " 1)
COMMENT     #301=(CLinePar
COMMENT     (CParagraph 0 (1 #23# 4) 1 2 2 0
COMMENT     191) " N4: 3762 " 1)))))
COMMENT     "BanII: 4 sites") 5 1 "GRGCYC" "CYCGRG")
COMMENT     #302=(CRSFolderPar
COMMENT     (CFolderPar
COMMENT     (CGroupPar (CParagraph 27415744 (8 0) 1 1 1 0 178)
COMMENT     (CObjectList
COMMENT     #303=(CGroupPar
COMMENT     (CParagraph 0 (10 #24# 0) 1 2 2 0 180)
COMMENT     (CObjectList
COMMENT     #304=(CLinePar
COMMENT     (CParagraph 0 (1 #24# 1) 1 2 2 0
COMMENT     191) " N1: 740 " 1)
COMMENT     #305=(CLinePar
COMMENT     (CParagraph 0 (1 #24# 2) 1 2 2 0
COMMENT     191)
COMMENT     " N2: 2905 (on complementary strand)"
COMMENT     1))))) "BbsI: 2 sites") 8 12
COMMENT     "GAAGACNNNNNNN" "CTTCTGNNNNNNN")
COMMENT     #306=(CRSFolderPar
COMMENT     (CFolderPar
COMMENT     (CGroupPar (CParagraph 27415920 (8 0) 1 1 1 0 178)
COMMENT     (CObjectList
COMMENT     #307=(CGroupPar
COMMENT     (CParagraph 0 (10 #25# 0) 1 2 2 0 180)
COMMENT     (CObjectList
COMMENT     #308=(CLinePar
COMMENT     (CParagraph 0 (1 #25# 1) 1 2 2 0
COMMENT     191) " N1: 435 " 1)))))
COMMENT     "BbvCI: 1 site") 2 5 "CCTCAGC" "GGAGTCG")
COMMENT     #309=(CRSFolderPar
COMMENT     (CFolderPar
COMMENT     (CGroupPar (CParagraph 27413360 (8 0) 1 1 1 0 178)
COMMENT     (CObjectList
COMMENT     #310=(CGroupPar
COMMENT     (CParagraph 0 (10 #26# 0) 1 2 2 0 180)
COMMENT     (CObjectList
COMMENT     #311=(CLinePar
COMMENT     (CParagraph 0 (1 #26# 1) 1 2 2 0
COMMENT     191) " N1: 380 " 1)
COMMENT     #312=(CLinePar
COMMENT     (CParagraph 0 (1 #26# 2) 1 2 2 0
COMMENT     191)
COMMENT     " N2: 758 (on complementary strand)"
COMMENT     1)
COMMENT     #313=(CLinePar
COMMENT     (CParagraph 0 (1 #26# 3) 1 2 2 0
COMMENT     191) " N3: 2140 " 1)
COMMENT     #314=(CLinePar
COMMENT     (CParagraph 0 (1 #26# 4) 1 2 2 0
COMMENT     191)
COMMENT     " N4: 2249 (on complementary strand)"
COMMENT     1)
COMMENT     #315=(CLinePar
COMMENT     (CParagraph 0 (1 #26# 5) 1 2 2 0
COMMENT     191)
COMMENT     " N5: 4438 (on complementary strand)"
COMMENT     1))))) "BcgI: 5 sites") 24 22
COMMENT     "CGANNNNNNTGCNNNNNNNNNNNNN"
COMMENT     "GCTNNNNNNACGNNNNNNNNNNNNN")
COMMENT     #316=(CRSFolderPar
COMMENT     (CFolderPar
COMMENT     (CGroupPar (CParagraph 27413392 (8 0) 1 1 1 0 178)
COMMENT     (CObjectList
COMMENT     #317=(CGroupPar
COMMENT     (CParagraph 0 (10 #27# 0) 1 2 2 0 180)
COMMENT     (CObjectList
COMMENT     #318=(CLinePar
COMMENT     (CParagraph 0 (1 #27# 1) 1 2 2 0
COMMENT     191) " N1: 715 " 1)
COMMENT     #319=(CLinePar
COMMENT     (CParagraph 0 (1 #27# 2) 1 2 2 0
COMMENT     191)
COMMENT     " N2: 2205 (on complementary strand)"
COMMENT     1)
COMMENT     #320=(CLinePar
COMMENT     (CParagraph 0 (1 #27# 3) 1 2 2 0
COMMENT     191)
COMMENT     " N3: 2446 (on complementary strand)"
COMMENT     1)
COMMENT     #321=(CLinePar
COMMENT     (CParagraph 0 (1 #27# 4) 1 2 2 0
COMMENT     191) " N4: 4139 " 1)
COMMENT     #322=(CLinePar
COMMENT     (CParagraph 0 (1 #27# 5) 1 2 2 0
COMMENT     191) " N5: 5666 " 1)))))
COMMENT     "BciVI: 5 sites") 12 11 "GTATCCNNNNNNN"
COMMENT     "CATAGGNNNNNNN")
COMMENT     #323=(CRSFolderPar
COMMENT     (CFolderPar
COMMENT     (CGroupPar (CParagraph 30044912 (8 0) 1 1 1 0 178)
COMMENT     (CObjectList
COMMENT     #324=(CGroupPar
COMMENT     (CParagraph 0 (10 #28# 0) 1 2 2 0 180)
COMMENT     (CObjectList
COMMENT     #325=(CLinePar
COMMENT     (CParagraph 0 (1 #28# 1) 1 2 2 0
COMMENT     191) " N1: 900 " 1)
COMMENT     #326=(CLinePar
COMMENT     (CParagraph 0 (1 #28# 2) 1 2 2 0
COMMENT     191) " N2: 1119 " 1)))))
COMMENT     "BclI: 2 sites") 1 5 "TGATCA" "ACTAGT")
COMMENT     #327=(CRSFolderPar
COMMENT     (CFolderPar
COMMENT     (CGroupPar (CParagraph 30098600 (8 0) 1 1 1 0 178)
COMMENT     (CObjectList)) "BfrBI: 0 sites") 3 3 "ATGCAT"
COMMENT     "TACGTA")
COMMENT     #328=(CRSFolderPar
COMMENT     (CFolderPar
COMMENT     (CGroupPar (CParagraph 30039592 (8 0) 1 1 1 0 178)
COMMENT     (CObjectList
COMMENT     #329=(CGroupPar
COMMENT     (CParagraph 0 (10 #30# 0) 1 2 2 0 180)
COMMENT     (CObjectList
COMMENT     #330=(CLinePar
COMMENT     (CParagraph 0 (1 #30# 1) 1 2 2 0
COMMENT     191)
COMMENT     " N1: 1266 (on complementary strand)"
COMMENT     1))))) "BfuAI: 1 site") 10 14
COMMENT     "ACCTGCNNNNNNNNN" "TGGACGNNNNNNNNN")
COMMENT     #331=(CRSFolderPar
COMMENT     (CFolderPar
COMMENT     (CGroupPar (CParagraph 30045672 (8 0) 1 1 1 0 178)
COMMENT     (CObjectList
COMMENT     #332=(CGroupPar
COMMENT     (CParagraph 0 (10 #31# 0) 1 2 2 0 180)
COMMENT     (CObjectList
COMMENT     #333=(CLinePar
COMMENT     (CParagraph 0 (1 #31# 1) 1 2 2 0
COMMENT     191) " N1: 31 " 1)
COMMENT     #334=(CLinePar
COMMENT     (CParagraph 0 (1 #31# 2) 1 2 2 0
COMMENT     191) " N2: 3398 " 1)
COMMENT     #335=(CLinePar
COMMENT     (CParagraph 0 (1 #31# 3) 1 2 2 0
COMMENT     191) " N3: 3591 " 1)
COMMENT     #336=(CLinePar
COMMENT     (CParagraph 0 (1 #31# 4) 1 2 2 0
COMMENT     191) " N4: 4858 " 1)))))
COMMENT     "BglI: 4 sites") 7 4 "GCCNNNNNGGC" "CGGNNNNNCCG")
COMMENT     #337=(CRSFolderPar
COMMENT     (CFolderPar
COMMENT     (CGroupPar (CParagraph 30045704 (8 0) 1 1 1 0 178)
COMMENT     (CObjectList
COMMENT     #338=(CGroupPar
COMMENT     (CParagraph 0 (10 #32# 0) 1 2 2 0 180)
COMMENT     (CObjectList
COMMENT     #339=(CLinePar
COMMENT     (CParagraph 0 (1 #32# 1) 1 2 2 0
COMMENT     191) " N1: 185 " 1)
COMMENT     #340=(CLinePar
COMMENT     (CParagraph 0 (1 #32# 2) 1 2 2 0
COMMENT     191) " N2: 2284 " 1)))))
COMMENT     "BglII: 2 sites") 1 5 "AGATCT" "TCTAGA")
COMMENT     #341=(CRSFolderPar
COMMENT     (CFolderPar
COMMENT     (CGroupPar (CParagraph 27340216 (8 0) 1 1 1 0 178)
COMMENT     (CObjectList
COMMENT     #342=(CGroupPar
COMMENT     (CParagraph 0 (10 #33# 0) 1 2 2 0 180)
COMMENT     (CObjectList
COMMENT     #343=(CLinePar
COMMENT     (CParagraph 0 (1 #33# 1) 1 2 2 0
COMMENT     191) " N1: 2012 " 1)))))
COMMENT     "BlpI: 1 site") 2 5 "GCTNAGC" "CGANTCG")
COMMENT     #344=(CRSFolderPar
COMMENT     (CFolderPar
COMMENT     (CGroupPar (CParagraph 30076712 (8 0) 1 1 1 0 178)
COMMENT     (CObjectList
COMMENT     #345=(CGroupPar
COMMENT     (CParagraph 0 (10 #34# 0) 1 2 2 0 180)
COMMENT     (CObjectList
COMMENT     #346=(CLinePar
COMMENT     (CParagraph 0 (1 #34# 1) 1 2 2 0
COMMENT     191)
COMMENT     " N1: 2063 (on complementary strand)"
COMMENT     1))))) "BmgBI: 1 site") 3 3
COMMENT     "CACGTC" "GTGCAG")
COMMENT     #347=(CRSFolderPar
COMMENT     (CFolderPar
COMMENT     (CGroupPar (CParagraph 30042704 (8 0) 1 1 1 0 178)
COMMENT     (CObjectList
COMMENT     #348=(CGroupPar
COMMENT     (CParagraph 0 (10 #35# 0) 1 2 2 0 180)
COMMENT     (CObjectList
COMMENT     #349=(CLinePar
COMMENT     (CParagraph 0 (1 #35# 1) 1 2 2 0
COMMENT     191) " N1: 3481 " 1)
COMMENT     #350=(CLinePar
COMMENT     (CParagraph 0 (1 #35# 2) 1 2 2 0
COMMENT     191) " N2: 4936 " 1)))))
COMMENT     "BmrI: 2 sites") 11 10 "ACTGGGNNNNNN"
COMMENT     "TGACCCNNNNNN")
COMMENT     #351=(CRSFolderPar
COMMENT     (CFolderPar
COMMENT     (CGroupPar (CParagraph 30043208 (8 0) 1 1 1 0 178)
COMMENT     (CObjectList
COMMENT     #352=(CGroupPar
COMMENT     (CParagraph 0 (10 #36# 0) 1 2 2 0 180)
COMMENT     (CObjectList
COMMENT     #353=(CLinePar
COMMENT     (CParagraph 0 (1 #36# 1) 1 2 2 0
COMMENT     191)
COMMENT     " N1: 1270 (on complementary strand)"
COMMENT     1)
COMMENT     #354=(CLinePar
COMMENT     (CParagraph 0 (1 #36# 2) 1 2 2 0
COMMENT     191)
COMMENT     " N2: 1765 (on complementary strand)"
COMMENT     1)
COMMENT     #355=(CLinePar
COMMENT     (CParagraph 0 (1 #36# 3) 1 2 2 0
COMMENT     191) " N3: 4907 " 1)))))
COMMENT     "BpmI: 3 sites") 22 20 "CTGGAGNNNNNNNNNNNNNNNNN"
COMMENT     "GACCTCNNNNNNNNNNNNNNNNN")
COMMENT     #356=(CRSFolderPar
COMMENT     (CFolderPar
COMMENT     (CGroupPar (CParagraph 27423992 (8 0) 1 1 1 0 178)
COMMENT     (CObjectList
COMMENT     #357=(CGroupPar
COMMENT     (CParagraph 0 (10 #37# 0) 1 2 2 0 180)
COMMENT     (CObjectList
COMMENT     #358=(CLinePar
COMMENT     (CParagraph 0 (1 #37# 1) 1 2 2 0
COMMENT     191) " N1: 435 " 1)
COMMENT     #359=(CLinePar
COMMENT     (CParagraph 0 (1 #37# 2) 1 2 2 0
COMMENT     191)
COMMENT     " N2: 1841 (on complementary strand)"
COMMENT     1))))) "Bpu10I: 2 sites") 2 5
COMMENT     "CCTNAGC" "GGANTCG")
COMMENT     #360=(CRSFolderPar
COMMENT     (CFolderPar
COMMENT     (CGroupPar (CParagraph 30059536 (8 0) 1 1 1 0 178)
COMMENT     (CObjectList
COMMENT     #361=(CGroupPar
COMMENT     (CParagraph 0 (10 #38# 0) 1 2 2 0 180)
COMMENT     (CObjectList
COMMENT     #362=(CLinePar
COMMENT     (CParagraph 0 (1 #38# 1) 1 2 2 0
COMMENT     191) " N1: 4372 " 1)
COMMENT     #363=(CLinePar
COMMENT     (CParagraph 0 (1 #38# 2) 1 2 2 0
COMMENT     191) " N2: 5240 " 1)
COMMENT     #364=(CLinePar
COMMENT     (CParagraph 0 (1 #38# 3) 1 2 2 0
COMMENT     191)
COMMENT     " N3: 5481 (on complementary strand)"
COMMENT     1)
COMMENT     #365=(CLinePar
COMMENT     (CParagraph 0 (1 #38# 4) 1 2 2 0
COMMENT     191) " N4: 5779 " 1)))))
COMMENT     "BpuEI: 4 sites") 22 20 "CTTGAGNNNNNNNNNNNNNNNNN"
COMMENT     "GAACTCNNNNNNNNNNNNNNNNN")
COMMENT     #366=(CRSFolderPar
COMMENT     (CFolderPar
COMMENT     (CGroupPar (CParagraph 30041016 (8 0) 1 1 1 0 178)
COMMENT     (CObjectList
COMMENT     #367=(CGroupPar
COMMENT     (CParagraph 0 (10 #39# 0) 1 2 2 0 180)
COMMENT     (CObjectList
COMMENT     #368=(CLinePar
COMMENT     (CParagraph 0 (1 #39# 1) 1 2 2 0
COMMENT     191) " N1: 167 " 1)
COMMENT     #369=(CLinePar
COMMENT     (CParagraph 0 (1 #39# 2) 1 2 2 0
COMMENT     191) " N2: 954 " 1)
COMMENT     #370=(CLinePar
COMMENT     (CParagraph 0 (1 #39# 3) 1 2 2 0
COMMENT     191) " N3: 3259 " 1)
COMMENT     #371=(CLinePar
COMMENT     (CParagraph 0 (1 #39# 4) 1 2 2 0
COMMENT     191) " N4: 3833 " 1)))))
COMMENT     "BsaAI: 4 sites") 3 3 "YACGTR" "RTGCAY")
COMMENT     #372=(CRSFolderPar
COMMENT     (CFolderPar
COMMENT     (CGroupPar (CParagraph 30041080 (8 0) 1 1 1 0 178)
COMMENT     (CObjectList
COMMENT     #373=(CGroupPar
COMMENT     (CParagraph 0 (10 #40# 0) 1 2 2 0 180)
COMMENT     (CObjectList
COMMENT     #374=(CLinePar
COMMENT     (CParagraph 0 (1 #40# 1) 1 2 2 0
COMMENT     191) " N1: 2092 " 1)
COMMENT     #375=(CLinePar
COMMENT     (CParagraph 0 (1 #40# 2) 1 2 2 0
COMMENT     191) " N2: 3236 " 1)))))
COMMENT     "BsaBI: 2 sites") 5 5 "GATNNNNATC" "CTANNNNTAG")
COMMENT     #376=(CRSFolderPar
COMMENT     (CFolderPar
COMMENT     (CGroupPar (CParagraph 30043840 (8 0) 1 1 1 0 178)
COMMENT     (CObjectList
COMMENT     #377=(CGroupPar
COMMENT     (CParagraph 0 (10 #41# 0) 1 2 2 0 180)
COMMENT     (CObjectList
COMMENT     #378=(CLinePar
COMMENT     (CParagraph 0 (1 #41# 1) 1 2 2 0
COMMENT     191) " N1: 45 " 1)
COMMENT     #379=(CLinePar
COMMENT     (CParagraph 0 (1 #41# 2) 1 2 2 0
COMMENT     191) " N2: 456 " 1)
COMMENT     #380=(CLinePar
COMMENT     (CParagraph 0 (1 #41# 3) 1 2 2 0
COMMENT     191) " N3: 589 " 1)
COMMENT     #381=(CLinePar
COMMENT     (CParagraph 0 (1 #41# 4) 1 2 2 0
COMMENT     191) " N4: 2827 " 1)
COMMENT     #382=(CLinePar
COMMENT     (CParagraph 0 (1 #41# 5) 1 2 2 0
COMMENT     191) " N5: 3379 " 1)
COMMENT     #383=(CLinePar
COMMENT     (CParagraph 0 (1 #41# 6) 1 2 2 0
COMMENT     191) " N6: 4436 " 1)))))
COMMENT     "BsaHI: 6 sites") 2 4 "GRCGYC" "CYGCRG")
COMMENT     #384=(CRSFolderPar
COMMENT     (CFolderPar
COMMENT     (CGroupPar (CParagraph 30044712 (8 0) 1 1 1 0 178)
COMMENT     (CObjectList
COMMENT     #385=(CGroupPar
COMMENT     (CParagraph 0 (10 #42# 0) 1 2 2 0 180)
COMMENT     (CObjectList
COMMENT     #386=(CLinePar
COMMENT     (CParagraph 0 (1 #42# 1) 1 2 2 0
COMMENT     191)
COMMENT     " N1: 1155 (on complementary strand)"
COMMENT     1)
COMMENT     #387=(CLinePar
COMMENT     (CParagraph 0 (1 #42# 2) 1 2 2 0
COMMENT     191) " N2: 4910 " 1)))))
COMMENT     "BsaI: 2 sites") 7 11 "GGTCTCNNNNNN"
COMMENT     "CCAGAGNNNNNN")
COMMENT     #388=(CRSFolderPar
COMMENT     (CFolderPar
COMMENT     (CGroupPar (CParagraph 30025536 (8 0) 1 1 1 0 178)
COMMENT     (CObjectList
COMMENT     #389=(CGroupPar
COMMENT     (CParagraph 0 (10 #43# 0) 1 2 2 0 180)
COMMENT     (CObjectList
COMMENT     #390=(CLinePar
COMMENT     (CParagraph 0 (1 #43# 1) 1 2 2 0
COMMENT     191)
COMMENT     " N1: 622 (on complementary strand)"
COMMENT     1)
COMMENT     #391=(CLinePar
COMMENT     (CParagraph 0 (1 #43# 2) 1 2 2 0
COMMENT     191)
COMMENT     " N2: 3872 (on complementary strand)"
COMMENT     1)
COMMENT     #392=(CLinePar
COMMENT     (CParagraph 0 (1 #43# 3) 1 2 2 0
COMMENT     191) " N3: 6026 " 1)))))
COMMENT     "BsaXI: 3 sites") 21 18 "ACNNNNNCTCCNNNNNNNNNNN"
COMMENT     "TGNNNNNGAGGNNNNNNNNNNN")
COMMENT     #393=(CRSFolderPar
COMMENT     (CFolderPar
COMMENT     (CGroupPar (CParagraph 30035680 (8 0) 1 1 1 0 178)
COMMENT     (CObjectList
COMMENT     #394=(CGroupPar
COMMENT     (CParagraph 0 (10 #44# 0) 1 2 2 0 180)
COMMENT     (CObjectList
COMMENT     #395=(CLinePar
COMMENT     (CParagraph 0 (1 #44# 1) 1 2 2 0
COMMENT     191) " N1: 646 " 1)
COMMENT     #396=(CLinePar
COMMENT     (CParagraph 0 (1 #44# 2) 1 2 2 0
COMMENT     191)
COMMENT     " N2: 1684 (on complementary strand)"
COMMENT     1)
COMMENT     #397=(CLinePar
COMMENT     (CParagraph 0 (1 #44# 3) 1 2 2 0
COMMENT     191)
COMMENT     " N3: 2502 (on complementary strand)"
COMMENT     1)
COMMENT     #398=(CLinePar
COMMENT     (CParagraph 0 (1 #44# 4) 1 2 2 0
COMMENT     191) " N4: 2563 " 1)))))
COMMENT     "BseRI: 4 sites") 16 14 "GAGGAGNNNNNNNNNNN"
COMMENT     "CTCCTCNNNNNNNNNNN")
COMMENT     #399=(CRSFolderPar
COMMENT     (CFolderPar
COMMENT     (CGroupPar (CParagraph 30035744 (8 0) 1 1 1 0 178)
COMMENT     (CObjectList
COMMENT     #400=(CGroupPar
COMMENT     (CParagraph 0 (10 #45# 0) 1 2 2 0 180)
COMMENT     (CObjectList
COMMENT     #401=(CLinePar
COMMENT     (CParagraph 0 (1 #45# 1) 1 2 2 0
COMMENT     191) " N1: 524 " 1)
COMMENT     #402=(CLinePar
COMMENT     (CParagraph 0 (1 #45# 2) 1 2 2 0
COMMENT     191) " N2: 1178 " 1)
COMMENT     #403=(CLinePar
COMMENT     (CParagraph 0 (1 #45# 3) 1 2 2 0
COMMENT     191) " N3: 5560 " 1)))))
COMMENT     "BseYI: 3 sites") 1 5 "CCCAGC" "GGGTCG")
COMMENT     #404=(CRSFolderPar
COMMENT     (CFolderPar
COMMENT     (CGroupPar (CParagraph 30037560 (8 0) 1 1 1 0 178)
COMMENT     (CObjectList
COMMENT     #405=(CGroupPar
COMMENT     (CParagraph 0 (10 #46# 0) 1 2 2 0 180)
COMMENT     (CObjectList
COMMENT     #406=(CLinePar
COMMENT     (CParagraph 0 (1 #46# 1) 1 2 2 0
COMMENT     191)
COMMENT     " N1: 954 (on complementary strand)"
COMMENT     1)
COMMENT     #407=(CLinePar
COMMENT     (CParagraph 0 (1 #46# 2) 1 2 2 0
COMMENT     191)
COMMENT     " N2: 1489 (on complementary strand)"
COMMENT     1)
COMMENT     #408=(CLinePar
COMMENT     (CParagraph 0 (1 #46# 3) 1 2 2 0
COMMENT     191) " N3: 1586 " 1)
COMMENT     #409=(CLinePar
COMMENT     (CParagraph 0 (1 #46# 4) 1 2 2 0
COMMENT     191)
COMMENT     " N4: 1819 (on complementary strand)"
COMMENT     1)
COMMENT     #410=(CLinePar
COMMENT     (CParagraph 0 (1 #46# 5) 1 2 2 0
COMMENT     191)
COMMENT     " N5: 1900 (on complementary strand)"
COMMENT     1))))) "BsgI: 5 sites") 22 20
COMMENT     "GTGCAGNNNNNNNNNNNNNNNNN" "CACGTCNNNNNNNNNNNNNNNNN")
COMMENT     #411=(CRSFolderPar
COMMENT     (CFolderPar
COMMENT     (CGroupPar (CParagraph 27761296 (8 0) 1 1 1 0 178)
COMMENT     (CObjectList
COMMENT     #412=(CGroupPar
COMMENT     (CParagraph 0 (10 #47# 0) 1 2 2 0 180)
COMMENT     (CObjectList
COMMENT     #413=(CLinePar
COMMENT     (CParagraph 0 (1 #47# 1) 1 2 2 0
COMMENT     191) " N1: 268 " 1)
COMMENT     #414=(CLinePar
COMMENT     (CParagraph 0 (1 #47# 2) 1 2 2 0
COMMENT     191) " N2: 2995 " 1)
COMMENT     #415=(CLinePar
COMMENT     (CParagraph 0 (1 #47# 3) 1 2 2 0
COMMENT     191) " N3: 3562 " 1)
COMMENT     #416=(CLinePar
COMMENT     (CParagraph 0 (1 #47# 4) 1 2 2 0
COMMENT     191) " N4: 4458 " 1)
COMMENT     #417=(CLinePar
COMMENT     (CParagraph 0 (1 #47# 5) 1 2 2 0
COMMENT     191) " N5: 4607 " 1)
COMMENT     #418=(CLinePar
COMMENT     (CParagraph 0 (1 #47# 6) 1 2 2 0
COMMENT     191) " N6: 5530 " 1)
COMMENT     #419=(CLinePar
COMMENT     (CParagraph 0 (1 #47# 7) 1 2 2 0
COMMENT     191) " N7: 5954 " 1)))))
COMMENT     "BsiEI: 7 sites") 4 2 "CGRYCG" "GCYRGC")
COMMENT     #420=(CRSFolderPar
COMMENT     (CFolderPar
COMMENT     (CGroupPar (CParagraph 27762008 (8 0) 1 1 1 0 178)
COMMENT     (CObjectList
COMMENT     #421=(CGroupPar
COMMENT     (CParagraph 0 (10 #48# 0) 1 2 2 0 180)
COMMENT     (CObjectList
COMMENT     #422=(CLinePar
COMMENT     (CParagraph 0 (1 #48# 1) 1 2 2 0
COMMENT     191) " N1: 2013 " 1)
COMMENT     #423=(CLinePar
COMMENT     (CParagraph 0 (1 #48# 2) 1 2 2 0
COMMENT     191) " N2: 2590 " 1)
COMMENT     #424=(CLinePar
COMMENT     (CParagraph 0 (1 #48# 3) 1 2 2 0
COMMENT     191) " N3: 4308 " 1)
COMMENT     #425=(CLinePar
COMMENT     (CParagraph 0 (1 #48# 4) 1 2 2 0
COMMENT     191) " N4: 4393 " 1)
COMMENT     #426=(CLinePar
COMMENT     (CParagraph 0 (1 #48# 5) 1 2 2 0
COMMENT     191) " N5: 5554 " 1)))))
COMMENT     "BsiHKAI: 5 sites") 5 1 "GWGCWC" "CWCGWG")
COMMENT     #427=(CRSFolderPar
COMMENT     (CFolderPar
COMMENT     (CGroupPar (CParagraph 27342600 (8 0) 1 1 1 0 178)
COMMENT     (CObjectList)) "BsiWI: 0 sites") 1 5 "CGTACG"
COMMENT     "GCATGC")
COMMENT     #428=(CRSFolderPar
COMMENT     (CFolderPar
COMMENT     (CGroupPar (CParagraph 27343840 (8 0) 1 1 1 0 178)
COMMENT     (CObjectList)) "BsmBI: 0 sites") 7 11
COMMENT     "CGTCTCNNNNNN" "GCAGAGNNNNNN")
COMMENT     #429=(CRSFolderPar
COMMENT     (CFolderPar
COMMENT     (CGroupPar (CParagraph 29982664 (8 0) 1 1 1 0 178)
COMMENT     (CObjectList
COMMENT     #430=(CGroupPar
COMMENT     (CParagraph 0 (10 #51# 0) 1 2 2 0 180)
COMMENT     (CObjectList
COMMENT     #431=(CLinePar
COMMENT     (CParagraph 0 (1 #51# 1) 1 2 2 0
COMMENT     191) " N1: 3056 " 1)
COMMENT     #432=(CLinePar
COMMENT     (CParagraph 0 (1 #51# 2) 1 2 2 0
COMMENT     191)
COMMENT     " N2: 3149 (on complementary strand)"
COMMENT     1))))) "BsmI: 2 sites") 7 5
COMMENT     "GAATGCNN" "CTTACGNN")
COMMENT     #433=(CRSFolderPar
COMMENT     (CFolderPar
COMMENT     (CGroupPar (CParagraph 30019776 (8 0) 1 1 1 0 178)
COMMENT     (CObjectList
COMMENT     #434=(CGroupPar
COMMENT     (CParagraph 0 (10 #52# 0) 1 2 2 0 180)
COMMENT     (CObjectList
COMMENT     #435=(CLinePar
COMMENT     (CParagraph 0 (1 #52# 1) 1 2 2 0
COMMENT     191) " N1: 202 " 1)
COMMENT     #436=(CLinePar
COMMENT     (CParagraph 0 (1 #52# 2) 1 2 2 0
COMMENT     191) " N2: 565 " 1)
COMMENT     #437=(CLinePar
COMMENT     (CParagraph 0 (1 #52# 3) 1 2 2 0
COMMENT     191) " N3: 1298 " 1)
COMMENT     #438=(CLinePar
COMMENT     (CParagraph 0 (1 #52# 4) 1 2 2 0
COMMENT     191) " N4: 1547 " 1)
COMMENT     #439=(CLinePar
COMMENT     (CParagraph 0 (1 #52# 5) 1 2 2 0
COMMENT     191) " N5: 1676 " 1)
COMMENT     #440=(CLinePar
COMMENT     (CParagraph 0 (1 #52# 6) 1 2 2 0
COMMENT     191) " N6: 2013 " 1)
COMMENT     #441=(CLinePar
COMMENT     (CParagraph 0 (1 #52# 7) 1 2 2 0
COMMENT     191) " N7: 2590 " 1)
COMMENT     #442=(CLinePar
COMMENT     (CParagraph 0 (1 #52# 8) 1 2 2 0
COMMENT     191) " N8: 2730 " 1)
COMMENT     #443=(CLinePar
COMMENT     (CParagraph 0 (1 #52# 9) 1 2 2 0
COMMENT     191) " N9: 2743 " 1)
COMMENT     #444=(CLinePar
COMMENT     (CParagraph 0 (1 #52# 10) 1 2 2 0
COMMENT     191) " N10: 3762 " 1)
COMMENT     #445=(CLinePar
COMMENT     (CParagraph 0 (1 #52# 11) 1 2 2 0
COMMENT     191) " N11: 4308 " 1)
COMMENT     #446=(CLinePar
COMMENT     (CParagraph 0 (1 #52# 12) 1 2 2 0
COMMENT     191) " N12: 4393 " 1)
COMMENT     #447=(CLinePar
COMMENT     (CParagraph 0 (1 #52# 13) 1 2 2 0
COMMENT     191) " N13: 5554 " 1)))))
COMMENT     "Bsp1286I: 13 sites") 5 1 "GDGCHC" "CHCGDG")
COMMENT     #448=(CRSFolderPar
COMMENT     (CFolderPar
COMMENT     (CGroupPar (CParagraph 27399520 (8 0) 1 1 1 0 178)
COMMENT     (CObjectList
COMMENT     #449=(CGroupPar
COMMENT     (CParagraph 0 (10 #53# 0) 1 2 2 0 180)
COMMENT     (CObjectList
COMMENT     #450=(CLinePar
COMMENT     (CParagraph 0 (1 #53# 1) 1 2 2 0
COMMENT     191) " N1: 884 " 1)
COMMENT     #451=(CLinePar
COMMENT     (CParagraph 0 (1 #53# 2) 1 2 2 0
COMMENT     191) " N2: 2372 " 1)
COMMENT     #452=(CLinePar
COMMENT     (CParagraph 0 (1 #53# 3) 1 2 2 0
COMMENT     191) " N3: 2967 " 1)
COMMENT     #453=(CLinePar
COMMENT     (CParagraph 0 (1 #53# 4) 1 2 2 0
COMMENT     191) " N4: 3230 " 1)))))
COMMENT     "BspDI: 4 sites") 2 4 "ATCGAT" "TAGCTA")
COMMENT     #454=(CRSFolderPar
COMMENT     (CFolderPar
COMMENT     (CGroupPar (CParagraph 27405696 (8 0) 1 1 1 0 178)
COMMENT     (CObjectList)) "BspEI: 0 sites") 1 5 "TCCGGA"
COMMENT     "AGGCCT")
COMMENT     #455=(CRSFolderPar
COMMENT     (CFolderPar
COMMENT     (CGroupPar (CParagraph 27405280 (8 0) 1 1 1 0 178)
COMMENT     (CObjectList
COMMENT     #456=(CGroupPar
COMMENT     (CParagraph 0 (10 #55# 0) 1 2 2 0 180)
COMMENT     (CObjectList
COMMENT     #457=(CLinePar
COMMENT     (CParagraph 0 (1 #55# 1) 1 2 2 0
COMMENT     191) " N1: 4136 " 1)
COMMENT     #458=(CLinePar
COMMENT     (CParagraph 0 (1 #55# 2) 1 2 2 0
COMMENT     191) " N2: 5144 " 1)))))
COMMENT     "BspHI: 2 sites") 1 5 "TCATGA" "AGTACT")
COMMENT     #459=(CRSFolderPar
COMMENT     (CFolderPar
COMMENT     (CGroupPar (CParagraph 27396928 (8 0) 1 1 1 0 178)
COMMENT     (CObjectList
COMMENT     #460=(CGroupPar
COMMENT     (CParagraph 0 (10 #56# 0) 1 2 2 0 180)
COMMENT     (CObjectList
COMMENT     #461=(CLinePar
COMMENT     (CParagraph 0 (1 #56# 1) 1 2 2 0
COMMENT     191)
COMMENT     " N1: 1266 (on complementary strand)"
COMMENT     1))))) "BspMI: 1 site") 10 14
COMMENT     "ACCTGCNNNNNNNNN" "TGGACGNNNNNNNNN")
COMMENT     #462=(CRSFolderPar
COMMENT     (CFolderPar
COMMENT     (CGroupPar (CParagraph 27400248 (8 0) 1 1 1 0 178)
COMMENT     (CObjectList
COMMENT     #463=(CGroupPar
COMMENT     (CParagraph 0 (10 #57# 0) 1 2 2 0 180)
COMMENT     (CObjectList
COMMENT     #464=(CLinePar
COMMENT     (CParagraph 0 (1 #57# 1) 1 2 2 0
COMMENT     191)
COMMENT     " N1: 3689 (on complementary strand)"
COMMENT     1)
COMMENT     #465=(CLinePar
COMMENT     (CParagraph 0 (1 #57# 2) 1 2 2 0
COMMENT     191)
COMMENT     " N2: 4134 (on complementary strand)"
COMMENT     1)
COMMENT     #466=(CLinePar
COMMENT     (CParagraph 0 (1 #57# 3) 1 2 2 0
COMMENT     191)
COMMENT     " N3: 5935 (on complementary strand)"
COMMENT     1)
COMMENT     #467=(CLinePar
COMMENT     (CParagraph 0 (1 #57# 4) 1 2 2 0
COMMENT     191) " N4: 6176 " 1)))))
COMMENT     "BsrBI: 4 sites") 3 3 "GAGCGG" "CTCGCC")
COMMENT     #468=(CRSFolderPar
COMMENT     (CFolderPar
COMMENT     (CGroupPar (CParagraph 27401768 (8 0) 1 1 1 0 178)
COMMENT     (CObjectList
COMMENT     #469=(CGroupPar
COMMENT     (CParagraph 0 (10 #58# 0) 1 2 2 0 180)
COMMENT     (CObjectList
COMMENT     #470=(CLinePar
COMMENT     (CParagraph 0 (1 #58# 1) 1 2 2 0
COMMENT     191)
COMMENT     " N1: 983 (on complementary strand)"
COMMENT     1)
COMMENT     #471=(CLinePar
COMMENT     (CParagraph 0 (1 #58# 2) 1 2 2 0
COMMENT     191)
COMMENT     " N2: 2624 (on complementary strand)"
COMMENT     1)
COMMENT     #472=(CLinePar
COMMENT     (CParagraph 0 (1 #58# 3) 1 2 2 0
COMMENT     191) " N3: 4742 " 1)
COMMENT     #473=(CLinePar
COMMENT     (CParagraph 0 (1 #58# 4) 1 2 2 0
COMMENT     191)
COMMENT     " N4: 4916 (on complementary strand)"
COMMENT     1))))) "BsrDI: 4 sites") 8 6
COMMENT     "GCAATGNNN" "CGTTACNNN")
COMMENT     #474=(CRSFolderPar
COMMENT     (CFolderPar
COMMENT     (CGroupPar (CParagraph 27397552 (8 0) 1 1 1 0 178)
COMMENT     (CObjectList
COMMENT     #475=(CGroupPar
COMMENT     (CParagraph 0 (10 #59# 0) 1 2 2 0 180)
COMMENT     (CObjectList
COMMENT     #476=(CLinePar
COMMENT     (CParagraph 0 (1 #59# 1) 1 2 2 0
COMMENT     191) " N1: 465 " 1)
COMMENT     #477=(CLinePar
COMMENT     (CParagraph 0 (1 #59# 2) 1 2 2 0
COMMENT     191) " N2: 519 " 1)
COMMENT     #478=(CLinePar
COMMENT     (CParagraph 0 (1 #59# 3) 1 2 2 0
COMMENT     191) " N3: 591 " 1)
COMMENT     #479=(CLinePar
COMMENT     (CParagraph 0 (1 #59# 4) 1 2 2 0
COMMENT     191) " N4: 1558 " 1)
COMMENT     #480=(CLinePar
COMMENT     (CParagraph 0 (1 #59# 5) 1 2 2 0
COMMENT     191) " N5: 2889 " 1)
COMMENT     #481=(CLinePar
COMMENT     (CParagraph 0 (1 #59# 6) 1 2 2 0
COMMENT     191) " N6: 3728 " 1)
COMMENT     #482=(CLinePar
COMMENT     (CParagraph 0 (1 #59# 7) 1 2 2 0
COMMENT     191) " N7: 4891 " 1)))))
COMMENT     "BsrFI: 7 sites") 1 5 "RCCGGY" "YGGCCR")
COMMENT     #483=(CRSFolderPar
COMMENT     (CFolderPar
COMMENT     (CGroupPar (CParagraph 27401528 (8 0) 1 1 1 0 178)
COMMENT     (CObjectList
COMMENT     #484=(CGroupPar
COMMENT     (CParagraph 0 (10 #60# 0) 1 2 2 0 180)
COMMENT     (CObjectList
COMMENT     #485=(CLinePar
COMMENT     (CParagraph 0 (1 #60# 1) 1 2 2 0
COMMENT     191) " N1: 848 " 1)
COMMENT     #486=(CLinePar
COMMENT     (CParagraph 0 (1 #60# 2) 1 2 2 0
COMMENT     191) " N2: 1734 " 1)))))
COMMENT     "BsrGI: 2 sites") 1 5 "TGTACA" "ACATGT")
COMMENT     #487=(CRSFolderPar
COMMENT     (CFolderPar
COMMENT     (CGroupPar (CParagraph 27406000 (8 0) 1 1 1 0 178)
COMMENT     (CObjectList
COMMENT     #488=(CGroupPar
COMMENT     (CParagraph 0 (10 #61# 0) 1 2 2 0 180)
COMMENT     (CObjectList
COMMENT     #489=(CLinePar
COMMENT     (CParagraph 0 (1 #61# 1) 1 2 2 0
COMMENT     191) " N1: 3 " 1)
COMMENT     #490=(CLinePar
COMMENT     (CParagraph 0 (1 #61# 2) 1 2 2 0
COMMENT     191) " N2: 88 " 1)
COMMENT     #491=(CLinePar
COMMENT     (CParagraph 0 (1 #61# 3) 1 2 2 0
COMMENT     191) " N3: 418 " 1)
COMMENT     #492=(CLinePar
COMMENT     (CParagraph 0 (1 #61# 4) 1 2 2 0
COMMENT     191) " N4: 420 " 1)
COMMENT     #493=(CLinePar
COMMENT     (CParagraph 0 (1 #61# 5) 1 2 2 0
COMMENT     191) " N5: 448 " 1)
COMMENT     #494=(CLinePar
COMMENT     (CParagraph 0 (1 #61# 6) 1 2 2 0
COMMENT     191) " N6: 3334 " 1)
COMMENT     #495=(CLinePar
COMMENT     (CParagraph 0 (1 #61# 7) 1 2 2 0
COMMENT     191) " N7: 3419 " 1)))))
COMMENT     "BssHII: 7 sites") 1 5 "GCGCGC" "CGCGCG")
COMMENT     #496=(CRSFolderPar
COMMENT     (CFolderPar
COMMENT     (CGroupPar (CParagraph 30036488 (8 0) 1 1 1 0 178)
COMMENT     (CObjectList
COMMENT     #497=(CGroupPar
COMMENT     (CParagraph 0 (10 #62# 0) 1 2 2 0 180)
COMMENT     (CObjectList
COMMENT     #498=(CLinePar
COMMENT     (CParagraph 0 (1 #62# 1) 1 2 2 0
COMMENT     191) " N1: 1528 " 1)
COMMENT     #499=(CLinePar
COMMENT     (CParagraph 0 (1 #62# 2) 1 2 2 0
COMMENT     191) " N2: 4307 " 1)
COMMENT     #500=(CLinePar
COMMENT     (CParagraph 0 (1 #62# 3) 1 2 2 0
COMMENT     191) " N3: 5691 " 1)))))
COMMENT     "BssSI: 3 sites") 1 5 "CACGAG" "GTGCTC")
COMMENT     #501=(CRSFolderPar
COMMENT     (CFolderPar
COMMENT     (CGroupPar (CParagraph 27341504 (8 0) 1 1 1 0 178)
COMMENT     (CObjectList)) "BstAPI: 0 sites") 7 4
COMMENT     "GCANNNNNTGC" "CGTNNNNNACG")
COMMENT     #502=(CRSFolderPar
COMMENT     (CFolderPar
COMMENT     (CGroupPar (CParagraph 27342848 (8 0) 1 1 1 0 178)
COMMENT     (CObjectList
COMMENT     #503=(CGroupPar
COMMENT     (CParagraph 0 (10 #64# 0) 1 2 2 0 180)
COMMENT     (CObjectList
COMMENT     #504=(CLinePar
COMMENT     (CParagraph 0 (1 #64# 1) 1 2 2 0
COMMENT     191) " N1: 1821 " 1)
COMMENT     #505=(CLinePar
COMMENT     (CParagraph 0 (1 #64# 2) 1 2 2 0
COMMENT     191) " N2: 2351 " 1)))))
COMMENT     "BstBI: 2 sites") 2 4 "TTCGAA" "AAGCTT")
COMMENT     #506=(CRSFolderPar
COMMENT     (CFolderPar
COMMENT     (CGroupPar (CParagraph 27290464 (8 0) 1 1 1 0 178)
COMMENT     (CObjectList)) "BstEII: 0 sites") 1 6 "GGTNACC"
COMMENT     "CCANTGG")
COMMENT     #507=(CRSFolderPar
COMMENT     (CFolderPar
COMMENT     (CGroupPar (CParagraph 30040064 (8 0) 1 1 1 0 178)
COMMENT     (CObjectList
COMMENT     #508=(CGroupPar
COMMENT     (CParagraph 0 (10 #66# 0) 1 2 2 0 180)
COMMENT     (CObjectList
COMMENT     #509=(CLinePar
COMMENT     (CParagraph 0 (1 #66# 1) 1 2 2 0
COMMENT     191) " N1: 1186 " 1)))))
COMMENT     "BstXI: 1 site") 8 4 "CCANNNNNNTGG" "GGTNNNNNNACC")
COMMENT     #510=(CRSFolderPar
COMMENT     (CFolderPar
COMMENT     (CGroupPar (CParagraph 30024752 (8 0) 1 1 1 0 178)
COMMENT     (CObjectList
COMMENT     #511=(CGroupPar
COMMENT     (CParagraph 0 (10 #67# 0) 1 2 2 0 180)
COMMENT     (CObjectList
COMMENT     #512=(CLinePar
COMMENT     (CParagraph 0 (1 #67# 1) 1 2 2 0
COMMENT     191) " N1: 185 " 1)
COMMENT     #513=(CLinePar
COMMENT     (CParagraph 0 (1 #67# 2) 1 2 2 0
COMMENT     191) " N2: 681 " 1)
COMMENT     #514=(CLinePar
COMMENT     (CParagraph 0 (1 #67# 3) 1 2 2 0
COMMENT     191) " N3: 1944 " 1)
COMMENT     #515=(CLinePar
COMMENT     (CParagraph 0 (1 #67# 4) 1 2 2 0
COMMENT     191) " N4: 2087 " 1)
COMMENT     #516=(CLinePar
COMMENT     (CParagraph 0 (1 #67# 5) 1 2 2 0
COMMENT     191) " N5: 2111 " 1)
COMMENT     #517=(CLinePar
COMMENT     (CParagraph 0 (1 #67# 6) 1 2 2 0
COMMENT     191) " N6: 2188 " 1)
COMMENT     #518=(CLinePar
COMMENT     (CParagraph 0 (1 #67# 7) 1 2 2 0
COMMENT     191) " N7: 2284 " 1)
COMMENT     #519=(CLinePar
COMMENT     (CParagraph 0 (1 #67# 8) 1 2 2 0
COMMENT     191) " N8: 2939 " 1)
COMMENT     #520=(CLinePar
COMMENT     (CParagraph 0 (1 #67# 9) 1 2 2 0
COMMENT     191) " N9: 3237 " 1)
COMMENT     #521=(CLinePar
COMMENT     (CParagraph 0 (1 #67# 10) 1 2 2 0
COMMENT     191) " N10: 4329 " 1)
COMMENT     #522=(CLinePar
COMMENT     (CParagraph 0 (1 #67# 11) 1 2 2 0
COMMENT     191) " N11: 4346 " 1)
COMMENT     #523=(CLinePar
COMMENT     (CParagraph 0 (1 #67# 12) 1 2 2 0
COMMENT     191) " N12: 5114 " 1)
COMMENT     #524=(CLinePar
COMMENT     (CParagraph 0 (1 #67# 13) 1 2 2 0
COMMENT     191) " N13: 5126 " 1)
COMMENT     #525=(CLinePar
COMMENT     (CParagraph 0 (1 #67# 14) 1 2 2 0
COMMENT     191) " N14: 5212 " 1)
COMMENT     #526=(CLinePar
COMMENT     (CParagraph 0 (1 #67# 15) 1 2 2 0
COMMENT     191) " N15: 5223 " 1)))))
COMMENT     "BstYI: 15 sites") 1 5 "RGATCY" "YCTAGR")
COMMENT     #527=(CRSFolderPar
COMMENT     (CFolderPar
COMMENT     (CGroupPar (CParagraph 30060824 (8 0) 1 1 1 0 178)
COMMENT     (CObjectList)) "BstZ17I: 0 sites") 3 3 "GTATAC"
COMMENT     "CATATG")
COMMENT     #528=(CRSFolderPar
COMMENT     (CFolderPar
COMMENT     (CGroupPar (CParagraph 30040248 (8 0) 1 1 1 0 178)
COMMENT     (CObjectList)) "Bsu36I: 0 sites") 2 5 "CCTNAGG"
COMMENT     "GGANTCC")
COMMENT     #529=(CRSFolderPar
COMMENT     (CFolderPar
COMMENT     (CGroupPar (CParagraph 30025008 (8 0) 1 1 1 0 178)
COMMENT     (CObjectList
COMMENT     #530=(CGroupPar
COMMENT     (CParagraph 0 (10 #70# 0) 1 2 2 0 180)
COMMENT     (CObjectList
COMMENT     #531=(CLinePar
COMMENT     (CParagraph 0 (1 #70# 1) 1 2 2 0
COMMENT     191) " N1: 387 " 1)
COMMENT     #532=(CLinePar
COMMENT     (CParagraph 0 (1 #70# 2) 1 2 2 0
COMMENT     191) " N2: 2076 " 1)
COMMENT     #533=(CLinePar
COMMENT     (CParagraph 0 (1 #70# 3) 1 2 2 0
COMMENT     191) " N3: 2178 " 1)
COMMENT     #534=(CLinePar
COMMENT     (CParagraph 0 (1 #70# 4) 1 2 2 0
COMMENT     191) " N4: 2681 " 1)
COMMENT     #535=(CLinePar
COMMENT     (CParagraph 0 (1 #70# 5) 1 2 2 0
COMMENT     191) " N5: 2753 " 1)
COMMENT     #536=(CLinePar
COMMENT     (CParagraph 0 (1 #70# 6) 1 2 2 0
COMMENT     191) " N6: 2877 " 1)))))
COMMENT     "BtgI: 6 sites") 1 5 "CCRYGG" "GGYRCC")
COMMENT     #537=(CRSFolderPar
COMMENT     (CFolderPar
COMMENT     (CGroupPar (CParagraph 30040344 (8 0) 1 1 1 0 178)
COMMENT     (CObjectList
COMMENT     #538=(CGroupPar
COMMENT     (CParagraph 0 (10 #71# 0) 1 2 2 0 180)
COMMENT     (CObjectList
COMMENT     #539=(CLinePar
COMMENT     (CParagraph 0 (1 #71# 1) 1 2 2 0
COMMENT     191)
COMMENT     " N1: 1587 (on complementary strand)"
COMMENT     1)
COMMENT     #540=(CLinePar
COMMENT     (CParagraph 0 (1 #71# 2) 1 2 2 0
COMMENT     191)
COMMENT     " N2: 2679 (on complementary strand)"
COMMENT     1)
COMMENT     #541=(CLinePar
COMMENT     (CParagraph 0 (1 #71# 3) 1 2 2 0
COMMENT     191)
COMMENT     " N3: 3828 (on complementary strand)"
COMMENT     1))))) "BtgZ I: 3 sites") 16 20
COMMENT     "GCGATGNNNNNNNNNNNNNNN" "CGCTACNNNNNNNNNNNNNNN")
COMMENT     #542=(CRSFolderPar
COMMENT     (CFolderPar
COMMENT     (CGroupPar (CParagraph 27287224 (8 0) 1 1 1 0 178)
COMMENT     (CObjectList
COMMENT     #543=(CGroupPar
COMMENT     (CParagraph 0 (10 #72# 0) 1 2 2 0 180)
COMMENT     (CObjectList
COMMENT     #544=(CLinePar
COMMENT     (CParagraph 0 (1 #72# 1) 1 2 2 0
COMMENT     191) " N1: 241 " 1)
COMMENT     #545=(CLinePar
COMMENT     (CParagraph 0 (1 #72# 2) 1 2 2 0
COMMENT     191)
COMMENT     " N2: 317 (on complementary strand)"
COMMENT     1)
COMMENT     #546=(CLinePar
COMMENT     (CParagraph 0 (1 #72# 3) 1 2 2 0
COMMENT     191) " N3: 355 " 1)
COMMENT     #547=(CLinePar
COMMENT     (CParagraph 0 (1 #72# 4) 1 2 2 0
COMMENT     191)
COMMENT     " N4: 875 (on complementary strand)"
COMMENT     1)
COMMENT     #548=(CLinePar
COMMENT     (CParagraph 0 (1 #72# 5) 1 2 2 0
COMMENT     191)
COMMENT     " N5: 989 (on complementary strand)"
COMMENT     1)
COMMENT     #549=(CLinePar
COMMENT     (CParagraph 0 (1 #72# 6) 1 2 2 0
COMMENT     191)
COMMENT     " N6: 1202 (on complementary strand)"
COMMENT     1)
COMMENT     #550=(CLinePar
COMMENT     (CParagraph 0 (1 #72# 7) 1 2 2 0
COMMENT     191) " N7: 1308 " 1)
COMMENT     #551=(CLinePar
COMMENT     (CParagraph 0 (1 #72# 8) 1 2 2 0
COMMENT     191) " N8: 1437 " 1)
COMMENT     #552=(CLinePar
COMMENT     (CParagraph 0 (1 #72# 9) 1 2 2 0
COMMENT     191) " N9: 1674 " 1)
COMMENT     #553=(CLinePar
COMMENT     (CParagraph 0 (1 #72# 10) 1 2 2 0
COMMENT     191)
COMMENT     " N10: 3514 (on complementary strand)"
COMMENT     1)
COMMENT     #554=(CLinePar
COMMENT     (CParagraph 0 (1 #72# 11) 1 2 2 0
COMMENT     191) " N11: 4530 " 1)
COMMENT     #555=(CLinePar
COMMENT     (CParagraph 0 (1 #72# 12) 1 2 2 0
COMMENT     191) " N12: 4817 " 1)
COMMENT     #556=(CLinePar
COMMENT     (CParagraph 0 (1 #72# 13) 1 2 2 0
COMMENT     191) " N13: 4998 " 1)))))
COMMENT     "BtsCI: 13 sites") 7 5 "GGATGNNN" "CCTACNNN")
COMMENT     #557=(CRSFolderPar
COMMENT     (CFolderPar
COMMENT     (CGroupPar (CParagraph 27287728 (8 0) 1 1 1 0 178)
COMMENT     (CObjectList
COMMENT     #558=(CGroupPar
COMMENT     (CParagraph 0 (10 #73# 0) 1 2 2 0 180)
COMMENT     (CObjectList
COMMENT     #559=(CLinePar
COMMENT     (CParagraph 0 (1 #73# 1) 1 2 2 0
COMMENT     191)
COMMENT     " N1: 369 (on complementary strand)"
COMMENT     1)
COMMENT     #560=(CLinePar
COMMENT     (CParagraph 0 (1 #73# 2) 1 2 2 0
COMMENT     191)
COMMENT     " N2: 1501 (on complementary strand)"
COMMENT     1)
COMMENT     #561=(CLinePar
COMMENT     (CParagraph 0 (1 #73# 3) 1 2 2 0
COMMENT     191) " N3: 3061 " 1)
COMMENT     #562=(CLinePar
COMMENT     (CParagraph 0 (1 #73# 4) 1 2 2 0
COMMENT     191) " N4: 4557 " 1)
COMMENT     #563=(CLinePar
COMMENT     (CParagraph 0 (1 #73# 5) 1 2 2 0
COMMENT     191)
COMMENT     " N5: 4577 (on complementary strand)"
COMMENT     1)
COMMENT     #564=(CLinePar
COMMENT     (CParagraph 0 (1 #73# 6) 1 2 2 0
COMMENT     191) " N6: 6084 " 1)))))
COMMENT     "BtsI: 6 sites") 8 6 "GCAGTGNNN" "CGTCACNNN")
COMMENT     #565=(CRSFolderPar
COMMENT     (CFolderPar
COMMENT     (CGroupPar (CParagraph 30020344 (8 0) 1 1 1 0 178)
COMMENT     (CObjectList)) "ClaI (m): 0 sites") 3 5 "GATCGAT"
COMMENT     "CTAGCTA")
COMMENT     #566=(CRSFolderPar
COMMENT     (CFolderPar
COMMENT     (CGroupPar (CParagraph 30020384 (8 0) 1 1 1 0 178)
COMMENT     (CObjectList
COMMENT     #567=(CGroupPar
COMMENT     (CParagraph 0 (10 #75# 0) 1 2 2 0 180)
COMMENT     (CObjectList
COMMENT     #568=(CLinePar
COMMENT     (CParagraph 0 (1 #75# 1) 1 2 2 0
COMMENT     191) " N1: 884 " 1)
COMMENT     #569=(CLinePar
COMMENT     (CParagraph 0 (1 #75# 2) 1 2 2 0
COMMENT     191) " N2: 2372 " 1)
COMMENT     #570=(CLinePar
COMMENT     (CParagraph 0 (1 #75# 3) 1 2 2 0
COMMENT     191) " N3: 2967 " 1)
COMMENT     #571=(CLinePar
COMMENT     (CParagraph 0 (1 #75# 4) 1 2 2 0
COMMENT     191) " N4: 3230 " 1)))))
COMMENT     "ClaI (nm): 4 sites") 3 5 "HATCGATD" "DTAGCTAH")
COMMENT     #572=(CRSFolderPar
COMMENT     (CFolderPar
COMMENT     (CGroupPar (CParagraph 27396232 (8 0) 1 1 1 0 178)
COMMENT     (CObjectList
COMMENT     #573=(CGroupPar
COMMENT     (CParagraph 0 (10 #76# 0) 1 2 2 0 180)
COMMENT     (CObjectList
COMMENT     #574=(CLinePar
COMMENT     (CParagraph 0 (1 #76# 1) 1 2 2 0
COMMENT     191) " N1: 1239 " 1)
COMMENT     #575=(CLinePar
COMMENT     (CParagraph 0 (1 #76# 2) 1 2 2 0
COMMENT     191) " N2: 3196 " 1)
COMMENT     #576=(CLinePar
COMMENT     (CParagraph 0 (1 #76# 3) 1 2 2 0
COMMENT     191) " N3: 4398 " 1)
COMMENT     #577=(CLinePar
COMMENT     (CParagraph 0 (1 #76# 4) 1 2 2 0
COMMENT     191) " N4: 5090 " 1)
COMMENT     #578=(CLinePar
COMMENT     (CParagraph 0 (1 #76# 5) 1 2 2 0
COMMENT     191) " N5: 5109 " 1)))))
COMMENT     "DraI: 5 sites") 3 3 "TTTAAA" "AAATTT")
COMMENT     #579=(CRSFolderPar
COMMENT     (CFolderPar
COMMENT     (CGroupPar (CParagraph 27291160 (8 0) 1 1 1 0 178)
COMMENT     (CObjectList
COMMENT     #580=(CGroupPar
COMMENT     (CParagraph 0 (10 #77# 0) 1 2 2 0 180)
COMMENT     (CObjectList
COMMENT     #581=(CLinePar
COMMENT     (CParagraph 0 (1 #77# 1) 1 2 2 0
COMMENT     191) " N1: 3836 " 1)))))
COMMENT     "DraIII: 1 site") 6 3 "CACNNNGTG" "GTGNNNCAC")
COMMENT     #582=(CRSFolderPar
COMMENT     (CFolderPar
COMMENT     (CGroupPar (CParagraph 27291192 (8 0) 1 1 1 0 178)
COMMENT     (CObjectList
COMMENT     #583=(CGroupPar
COMMENT     (CParagraph 0 (10 #78# 0) 1 2 2 0 180)
COMMENT     (CObjectList
COMMENT     #584=(CLinePar
COMMENT     (CParagraph 0 (1 #78# 1) 1 2 2 0
COMMENT     191) " N1: 2277 " 1)
COMMENT     #585=(CLinePar
COMMENT     (CParagraph 0 (1 #78# 2) 1 2 2 0
COMMENT     191) " N2: 3880 " 1)
COMMENT     #586=(CLinePar
COMMENT     (CParagraph 0 (1 #78# 3) 1 2 2 0
COMMENT     191) " N3: 5762 " 1)))))
COMMENT     "DrdI: 3 sites") 7 5 "GACNNNNNNGTC" "CTGNNNNNNCAG")
COMMENT     #587=(CRSFolderPar
COMMENT     (CFolderPar
COMMENT     (CGroupPar (CParagraph 30097592 (8 0) 1 1 1 0 178)
COMMENT     (CObjectList
COMMENT     #588=(CGroupPar
COMMENT     (CParagraph 0 (10 #79# 0) 1 2 2 0 180)
COMMENT     (CObjectList
COMMENT     #589=(CLinePar
COMMENT     (CParagraph 0 (1 #79# 1) 1 2 2 0
COMMENT     191) " N1: 104 " 1)
COMMENT     #590=(CLinePar
COMMENT     (CParagraph 0 (1 #79# 2) 1 2 2 0
COMMENT     191) " N2: 491 " 1)
COMMENT     #591=(CLinePar
COMMENT     (CParagraph 0 (1 #79# 3) 1 2 2 0
COMMENT     191) " N3: 1637 " 1)
COMMENT     #592=(CLinePar
COMMENT     (CParagraph 0 (1 #79# 4) 1 2 2 0
COMMENT     191) " N4: 2992 " 1)
COMMENT     #593=(CLinePar
COMMENT     (CParagraph 0 (1 #79# 5) 1 2 2 0
COMMENT     191) " N5: 3318 " 1)
COMMENT     #594=(CLinePar
COMMENT     (CParagraph 0 (1 #79# 6) 1 2 2 0
COMMENT     191) " N6: 3447 " 1)
COMMENT     #595=(CLinePar
COMMENT     (CParagraph 0 (1 #79# 7) 1 2 2 0
COMMENT     191) " N7: 4583 " 1)
COMMENT     #596=(CLinePar
COMMENT     (CParagraph 0 (1 #79# 8) 1 2 2 0
COMMENT     191) " N8: 6025 " 1)))))
COMMENT     "EaeI: 8 sites") 1 5 "YGGCCR" "RCCGGY")
COMMENT     #597=(CRSFolderPar
COMMENT     (CFolderPar
COMMENT     (CGroupPar (CParagraph 30100224 (8 0) 1 1 1 0 178)
COMMENT     (CObjectList
COMMENT     #598=(CGroupPar
COMMENT     (CParagraph 0 (10 #80# 0) 1 2 2 0 180)
COMMENT     (CObjectList
COMMENT     #599=(CLinePar
COMMENT     (CParagraph 0 (1 #80# 1) 1 2 2 0
COMMENT     191) " N1: 2992 " 1)))))
COMMENT     "EagI: 1 site") 1 5 "CGGCCG" "GCCGGC")
COMMENT     #600=(CRSFolderPar
COMMENT     (CFolderPar
COMMENT     (CGroupPar (CParagraph 30057984 (8 0) 1 1 1 0 178)
COMMENT     (CObjectList
COMMENT     #601=(CGroupPar
COMMENT     (CParagraph 0 (10 #81# 0) 1 2 2 0 180)
COMMENT     (CObjectList
COMMENT     #602=(CLinePar
COMMENT     (CParagraph 0 (1 #81# 1) 1 2 2 0
COMMENT     191) " N1: 862 " 1)
COMMENT     #603=(CLinePar
COMMENT     (CParagraph 0 (1 #81# 2) 1 2 2 0
COMMENT     191) " N2: 922 " 1)
COMMENT     #604=(CLinePar
COMMENT     (CParagraph 0 (1 #81# 3) 1 2 2 0
COMMENT     191) " N3: 1261 " 1)
COMMENT     #605=(CLinePar
COMMENT     (CParagraph 0 (1 #81# 4) 1 2 2 0
COMMENT     191)
COMMENT     " N4: 2338 (on complementary strand)"
COMMENT     1)
COMMENT     #606=(CLinePar
COMMENT     (CParagraph 0 (1 #81# 5) 1 2 2 0
COMMENT     191) " N5: 2909 " 1)
COMMENT     #607=(CLinePar
COMMENT     (CParagraph 0 (1 #81# 6) 1 2 2 0
COMMENT     191)
COMMENT     " N6: 3540 (on complementary strand)"
COMMENT     1)
COMMENT     #608=(CLinePar
COMMENT     (CParagraph 0 (1 #81# 7) 1 2 2 0
COMMENT     191)
COMMENT     " N7: 4177 (on complementary strand)"
COMMENT     1)
COMMENT     #609=(CLinePar
COMMENT     (CParagraph 0 (1 #81# 8) 1 2 2 0
COMMENT     191)
COMMENT     " N8: 5981 (on complementary strand)"
COMMENT     1))))) "EarI: 8 sites") 7 10
COMMENT     "CTCTTCNNNNN" "GAGAAGNNNNN")
COMMENT     #610=(CRSFolderPar
COMMENT     (CFolderPar
COMMENT     (CGroupPar (CParagraph 30058496 (8 0) 1 1 1 0 178)
COMMENT     (CObjectList
COMMENT     #611=(CGroupPar
COMMENT     (CParagraph 0 (10 #82# 0) 1 2 2 0 180)
COMMENT     (CObjectList
COMMENT     #612=(CLinePar
COMMENT     (CParagraph 0 (1 #82# 1) 1 2 2 0
COMMENT     191) " N1: 1466 " 1)
COMMENT     #613=(CLinePar
COMMENT     (CParagraph 0 (1 #82# 2) 1 2 2 0
COMMENT     191) " N2: 1957 " 1)
COMMENT     #614=(CLinePar
COMMENT     (CParagraph 0 (1 #82# 3) 1 2 2 0
COMMENT     191) " N3: 2201 " 1)
COMMENT     #615=(CLinePar
COMMENT     (CParagraph 0 (1 #82# 4) 1 2 2 0
COMMENT     191) " N4: 2701 " 1)
COMMENT     #616=(CLinePar
COMMENT     (CParagraph 0 (1 #82# 5) 1 2 2 0
COMMENT     191) " N5: 4834 " 1)
COMMENT     #617=(CLinePar
COMMENT     (CParagraph 0 (1 #82# 6) 1 2 2 0
COMMENT     191) " N6: 5662 " 1)
COMMENT     #618=(CLinePar
COMMENT     (CParagraph 0 (1 #82# 7) 1 2 2 0
COMMENT     191) " N7: 5808 " 1)))))
COMMENT     "EciI: 7 sites") 17 15 "GGCGGANNNNNNNNNNNN"
COMMENT     "CCGCCTNNNNNNNNNNNN")
COMMENT     #619=(CRSFolderPar
COMMENT     (CFolderPar
COMMENT     (CGroupPar (CParagraph 30058792 (8 0) 1 1 1 0 178)
COMMENT     (CObjectList
COMMENT     #620=(CGroupPar
COMMENT     (CParagraph 0 (10 #83# 0) 1 2 2 0 180)
COMMENT     (CObjectList
COMMENT     #621=(CLinePar
COMMENT     (CParagraph 0 (1 #83# 1) 1 2 2 0
COMMENT     191) " N1: 2343 " 1)
COMMENT     #622=(CLinePar
COMMENT     (CParagraph 0 (1 #83# 2) 1 2 2 0
COMMENT     191) " N2: 6241 " 1)))))
COMMENT     "EcoNI: 2 sites") 5 6 "CCTNNNNNAGG" "GGANNNNNTCC")
COMMENT     #623=(CRSFolderPar
COMMENT     (CFolderPar
COMMENT     (CGroupPar (CParagraph 30021512 (8 0) 1 1 1 0 178)
COMMENT     (CObjectList
COMMENT     #624=(CGroupPar
COMMENT     (CParagraph 0 (10 #84# 0) 1 2 2 0 180)
COMMENT     (CObjectList
COMMENT     #625=(CLinePar
COMMENT     (CParagraph 0 (1 #84# 1) 1 2 2 0
COMMENT     191) " N1: 198 " 1)
COMMENT     #626=(CLinePar
COMMENT     (CParagraph 0 (1 #84# 2) 1 2 2 0
COMMENT     191) " N2: 199 " 1)))))
COMMENT     "EcoO109I: 2 sites") 2 5 "RGGNCCY" "YCCNGGR")
COMMENT     #627=(CRSFolderPar
COMMENT     (CFolderPar
COMMENT     (CGroupPar (CParagraph 30062384 (8 0) 1 1 1 0 178)
COMMENT     (CObjectList
COMMENT     #628=(CGroupPar
COMMENT     (CParagraph 0 (10 #85# 0) 1 2 2 0 180)
COMMENT     (CObjectList
COMMENT     #629=(CLinePar
COMMENT     (CParagraph 0 (1 #85# 1) 1 2 2 0
COMMENT     191) " N1: 662 " 1)
COMMENT     #630=(CLinePar
COMMENT     (CParagraph 0 (1 #85# 2) 1 2 2 0
COMMENT     191) " N2: 1228 " 1)
COMMENT     #631=(CLinePar
COMMENT     (CParagraph 0 (1 #85# 3) 1 2 2 0
COMMENT     191) " N3: 2353 " 1)))))
COMMENT     "EcoRI: 3 sites") 1 5 "GAATTC" "CTTAAG")
COMMENT     #632=(CRSFolderPar
COMMENT     (CFolderPar
COMMENT     (CGroupPar (CParagraph 30040616 (8 0) 1 1 1 0 178)
COMMENT     (CObjectList
COMMENT     #633=(CGroupPar
COMMENT     (CParagraph 0 (10 #86# 0) 1 2 2 0 180)
COMMENT     (CObjectList
COMMENT     #634=(CLinePar
COMMENT     (CParagraph 0 (1 #86# 1) 1 2 2 0
COMMENT     191) " N1: 2361 " 1)))))
COMMENT     "EcoRV: 1 site") 3 3 "GATATC" "CTATAG")
COMMENT     #635=(CRSFolderPar
COMMENT     (CFolderPar
COMMENT     (CGroupPar (CParagraph 30045104 (8 0) 1 1 1 0 178)
COMMENT     (CObjectList)) "FseI: 0 sites") 6 2 "GGCCGGCC"
COMMENT     "CCGGCCGG")
COMMENT     #636=(CRSFolderPar
COMMENT     (CFolderPar
COMMENT     (CGroupPar (CParagraph 30038560 (8 0) 1 1 1 0 178)
COMMENT     (CObjectList
COMMENT     #637=(CGroupPar
COMMENT     (CParagraph 0 (10 #88# 0) 1 2 2 0 180)
COMMENT     (CObjectList
COMMENT     #638=(CLinePar
COMMENT     (CParagraph 0 (1 #88# 1) 1 2 2 0
COMMENT     191) " N1: 316 " 1)
COMMENT     #639=(CLinePar
COMMENT     (CParagraph 0 (1 #88# 2) 1 2 2 0
COMMENT     191) " N2: 368 " 1)
COMMENT     #640=(CLinePar
COMMENT     (CParagraph 0 (1 #88# 3) 1 2 2 0
COMMENT     191) " N3: 3581 " 1)
COMMENT     #641=(CLinePar
COMMENT     (CParagraph 0 (1 #88# 4) 1 2 2 0
COMMENT     191) " N4: 4753 " 1)))))
COMMENT     "FspI: 4 sites") 3 3 "TGCGCA" "ACGCGT")
COMMENT     #642=(CRSFolderPar
COMMENT     (CFolderPar
COMMENT     (CGroupPar (CParagraph 29980336 (8 0) 1 1 1 0 178)
COMMENT     (CObjectList
COMMENT     #643=(CGroupPar
COMMENT     (CParagraph 0 (10 #89# 0) 1 2 2 0 180)
COMMENT     (CObjectList
COMMENT     #644=(CLinePar
COMMENT     (CParagraph 0 (1 #89# 1) 1 2 2 0
COMMENT     191) " N1: 592 " 1)
COMMENT     #645=(CLinePar
COMMENT     (CParagraph 0 (1 #89# 2) 1 2 2 0
COMMENT     191) " N2: 606 " 1)
COMMENT     #646=(CLinePar
COMMENT     (CParagraph 0 (1 #89# 3) 1 2 2 0
COMMENT     191) " N3: 3678 " 1)
COMMENT     #647=(CLinePar
COMMENT     (CParagraph 0 (1 #89# 4) 1 2 2 0
COMMENT     191) " N4: 3686 " 1)
COMMENT     #648=(CLinePar
COMMENT     (CParagraph 0 (1 #89# 5) 1 2 2 0
COMMENT     191) " N5: 5624 " 1)
COMMENT     #649=(CLinePar
COMMENT     (CParagraph 0 (1 #89# 6) 1 2 2 0
COMMENT     191) " N6: 5994 " 1)))))
COMMENT     "HaeII: 6 sites") 5 1 "RGCGCY" "YCGCGR")
COMMENT     #650=(CRSFolderPar
COMMENT     (CFolderPar
COMMENT     (CGroupPar (CParagraph 30059032 (8 0) 1 1 1 0 178)
COMMENT     (CObjectList
COMMENT     #651=(CGroupPar
COMMENT     (CParagraph 0 (10 #90# 0) 1 2 2 0 180)
COMMENT     (CObjectList
COMMENT     #652=(CLinePar
COMMENT     (CParagraph 0 (1 #90# 1) 1 2 2 0
COMMENT     191) " N1: 928 " 1)
COMMENT     #653=(CLinePar
COMMENT     (CParagraph 0 (1 #90# 2) 1 2 2 0
COMMENT     191) " N2: 2073 " 1)
COMMENT     #654=(CLinePar
COMMENT     (CParagraph 0 (1 #90# 3) 1 2 2 0
COMMENT     191) " N3: 2977 " 1)
COMMENT     #655=(CLinePar
COMMENT     (CParagraph 0 (1 #90# 4) 1 2 2 0
COMMENT     191) " N4: 3135 " 1)))))
COMMENT     "HincII: 4 sites") 3 3 "GTYRAC" "CARYTG")
COMMENT     #656=(CRSFolderPar
COMMENT     (CFolderPar
COMMENT     (CGroupPar (CParagraph 30092768 (8 0) 1 1 1 0 178)
COMMENT     (CObjectList
COMMENT     #657=(CGroupPar
COMMENT     (CParagraph 0 (10 #91# 0) 1 2 2 0 180)
COMMENT     (CObjectList
COMMENT     #658=(CLinePar
COMMENT     (CParagraph 0 (1 #91# 1) 1 2 2 0
COMMENT     191) " N1: 2365 " 1)))))
COMMENT     "HindIII: 1 site") 1 5 "AAGCTT" "TTCGAA")
COMMENT     #659=(CRSFolderPar
COMMENT     (CFolderPar
COMMENT     (CGroupPar (CParagraph 27288800 (8 0) 1 1 1 0 178)
COMMENT     (CObjectList
COMMENT     #660=(CGroupPar
COMMENT     (CParagraph 0 (10 #92# 0) 1 2 2 0 180)
COMMENT     (CObjectList
COMMENT     #661=(CLinePar
COMMENT     (CParagraph 0 (1 #92# 1) 1 2 2 0
COMMENT     191) " N1: 928 " 1)
COMMENT     #662=(CLinePar
COMMENT     (CParagraph 0 (1 #92# 2) 1 2 2 0
COMMENT     191) " N2: 3135 " 1)))))
COMMENT     "HpaI: 2 sites") 3 3 "GTTAAC" "CAATTG")
COMMENT     #663=(CRSFolderPar
COMMENT     (CFolderPar
COMMENT     (CGroupPar (CParagraph 30059840 (8 0) 1 1 1 0 178)
COMMENT     (CObjectList)) "I-SceI: 0 sites") 9 5
COMMENT     "TWGGGATAACAGGGTAAT" "AWCCCTATTGTCCCATTA")
COMMENT     #664=(CRSFolderPar
COMMENT     (CFolderPar
COMMENT     (CGroupPar (CParagraph 27404576 (8 0) 1 1 1 0 178)
COMMENT     (CObjectList
COMMENT     #665=(CGroupPar
COMMENT     (CParagraph 0 (10 #94# 0) 1 2 2 0 180)
COMMENT     (CObjectList
COMMENT     #666=(CLinePar
COMMENT     (CParagraph 0 (1 #94# 1) 1 2 2 0
COMMENT     191) " N1: 588 " 1)))))
COMMENT     "KasI: 1 site") 1 5 "GGCGCC" "CCGCGG")
COMMENT     #667=(CRSFolderPar
COMMENT     (CFolderPar
COMMENT     (CGroupPar (CParagraph 27340880 (8 0) 1 1 1 0 178)
COMMENT     (CObjectList
COMMENT     #668=(CGroupPar
COMMENT     (CParagraph 0 (10 #95# 0) 1 2 2 0 180)
COMMENT     (CObjectList
COMMENT     #669=(CLinePar
COMMENT     (CParagraph 0 (1 #95# 1) 1 2 2 0
COMMENT     191) " N1: 1727 " 1)))))
COMMENT     "KpnI: 1 site") 5 1 "GGTACC" "CCATGG")
COMMENT     #670=(CRSFolderPar
COMMENT     (CFolderPar
COMMENT     (CGroupPar (CParagraph 29981824 (8 0) 1 1 1 0 178)
COMMENT     (CObjectList
COMMENT     #671=(CGroupPar
COMMENT     (CParagraph 0 (10 #96# 0) 1 2 2 0 180)
COMMENT     (CObjectList
COMMENT     #672=(CLinePar
COMMENT     (CParagraph 0 (1 #96# 1) 1 2 2 0
COMMENT     191) " N1: 3144 " 1)))))
COMMENT     "MfeI: 1 site") 1 5 "CAATTG" "GTTAAC")
COMMENT     #673=(CRSFolderPar
COMMENT     (CFolderPar
COMMENT     (CGroupPar (CParagraph 27757112 (8 0) 1 1 1 0 178)
COMMENT     (CObjectList)) "MluI: 0 sites") 1 5 "ACGCGT"
COMMENT     "TGCGCA")
COMMENT     #674=(CRSFolderPar
COMMENT     (CFolderPar
COMMENT     (CGroupPar (CParagraph 27756344 (8 0) 1 1 1 0 178)
COMMENT     (CObjectList
COMMENT     #675=(CGroupPar
COMMENT     (CParagraph 0 (10 #98# 0) 1 2 2 0 180)
COMMENT     (CObjectList
COMMENT     #676=(CLinePar
COMMENT     (CParagraph 0 (1 #98# 1) 1 2 2 0
COMMENT     191) " N1: 106 " 1)
COMMENT     #677=(CLinePar
COMMENT     (CParagraph 0 (1 #98# 2) 1 2 2 0
COMMENT     191) " N2: 3320 " 1)))))
COMMENT     "MscI: 2 sites") 3 3 "TGGCCA" "ACCGGT")
COMMENT     #678=(CRSFolderPar
COMMENT     (CFolderPar
COMMENT     (CGroupPar (CParagraph 27756440 (8 0) 1 1 1 0 178)
COMMENT     (CObjectList
COMMENT     #679=(CGroupPar
COMMENT     (CParagraph 0 (10 #99# 0) 1 2 2 0 180)
COMMENT     (CObjectList
COMMENT     #680=(CLinePar
COMMENT     (CParagraph 0 (1 #99# 1) 1 2 2 0
COMMENT     191) " N1: 1355 " 1)
COMMENT     #681=(CLinePar
COMMENT     (CParagraph 0 (1 #99# 2) 1 2 2 0
COMMENT     191) " N2: 1532 " 1)
COMMENT     #682=(CLinePar
COMMENT     (CParagraph 0 (1 #99# 3) 1 2 2 0
COMMENT     191) " N3: 1682 " 1)
COMMENT     #683=(CLinePar
COMMENT     (CParagraph 0 (1 #99# 4) 1 2 2 0
COMMENT     191) " N4: 2158 " 1)
COMMENT     #684=(CLinePar
COMMENT     (CParagraph 0 (1 #99# 5) 1 2 2 0
COMMENT     191) " N5: 4205 " 1)
COMMENT     #685=(CLinePar
COMMENT     (CParagraph 0 (1 #99# 6) 1 2 2 0
COMMENT     191) " N6: 4564 " 1)
COMMENT     #686=(CLinePar
COMMENT     (CParagraph 0 (1 #99# 7) 1 2 2 0
COMMENT     191) " N7: 4723 " 1)))))
COMMENT     "MslI: 7 sites") 5 5 "CAYNNNNRTG" "GTRNNNNYAC")
COMMENT     #687=(CRSFolderPar
COMMENT     (CFolderPar
COMMENT     (CGroupPar (CParagraph 27756472 (8 0) 1 1 1 0 178)
COMMENT     (CObjectList
COMMENT     #688=(CGroupPar
COMMENT     (CParagraph 0 (10 #100# 0) 1 2 2 0 180)
COMMENT     (CObjectList
COMMENT     #689=(CLinePar
COMMENT     (CParagraph 0 (1 #100# 1) 1 2 2 0
COMMENT     191) " N1: 389 " 1)
COMMENT     #690=(CLinePar
COMMENT     (CParagraph 0 (1 #100# 2) 1 2 2 0
COMMENT     191) " N2: 628 " 1)
COMMENT     #691=(CLinePar
COMMENT     (CParagraph 0 (1 #100# 3) 1 2 2 0
COMMENT     191) " N3: 2714 " 1)
COMMENT     #692=(CLinePar
COMMENT     (CParagraph 0 (1 #100# 4) 1 2 2 0
COMMENT     191) " N4: 2863 " 1)
COMMENT     #693=(CLinePar
COMMENT     (CParagraph 0 (1 #100# 5) 1 2 2 0
COMMENT     191) " N5: 2879 " 1)
COMMENT     #694=(CLinePar
COMMENT     (CParagraph 0 (1 #100# 6) 1 2 2 0
COMMENT     191) " N6: 3531 " 1)
COMMENT     #695=(CLinePar
COMMENT     (CParagraph 0 (1 #100# 7) 1 2 2 0
COMMENT     191) " N7: 4340 " 1)
COMMENT     #696=(CLinePar
COMMENT     (CParagraph 0 (1 #100# 8) 1 2 2 0
COMMENT     191) " N8: 5281 " 1)
COMMENT     #697=(CLinePar
COMMENT     (CParagraph 0 (1 #100# 9) 1 2 2 0
COMMENT     191) " N9: 5526 " 1)
COMMENT     #698=(CLinePar
COMMENT     (CParagraph 0 (1 #100# 10) 1 2 2 0
COMMENT     191) " N10: 6044 " 1)))))
COMMENT     "MspA1I: 10 sites") 3 3 "CMGCKG" "GKCGMC")
COMMENT     #699=(CRSFolderPar
COMMENT     (CFolderPar
COMMENT     (CGroupPar (CParagraph 27289056 (8 0) 1 1 1 0 178)
COMMENT     (CObjectList
COMMENT     #700=(CGroupPar
COMMENT     (CParagraph 0 (10 #101# 0) 1 2 2 0 180)
COMMENT     (CObjectList
COMMENT     #701=(CLinePar
COMMENT     (CParagraph 0 (1 #101# 1) 1 2 2 0
COMMENT     191) " N1: 521 " 1)
COMMENT     #702=(CLinePar
COMMENT     (CParagraph 0 (1 #101# 2) 1 2 2 0
COMMENT     191) " N2: 593 " 1)
COMMENT     #703=(CLinePar
COMMENT     (CParagraph 0 (1 #101# 3) 1 2 2 0
COMMENT     191) " N3: 2891 " 1)
COMMENT     #704=(CLinePar
COMMENT     (CParagraph 0 (1 #101# 4) 1 2 2 0
COMMENT     191) " N4: 3730 " 1)))))
COMMENT     "NaeI: 4 sites") 3 3 "GCCGGC" "CGGCCG")
COMMENT     #705=(CRSFolderPar
COMMENT     (CFolderPar
COMMENT     (CGroupPar (CParagraph 27286912 (8 0) 1 1 1 0 178)
COMMENT     (CObjectList
COMMENT     #706=(CGroupPar
COMMENT     (CParagraph 0 (10 #102# 0) 1 2 2 0 180)
COMMENT     (CObjectList
COMMENT     #707=(CLinePar
COMMENT     (CParagraph 0 (1 #102# 1) 1 2 2 0
COMMENT     191) " N1: 589 " 1)))))
COMMENT     "NarI: 1 site") 2 4 "GGCGCC" "CCGCGG")
COMMENT     #708=(CRSFolderPar
COMMENT     (CFolderPar
COMMENT     (CGroupPar (CParagraph 27287048 (8 0) 1 1 1 0 178)
COMMENT     (CObjectList
COMMENT     #709=(CGroupPar
COMMENT     (CParagraph 0 (10 #103# 0) 1 2 2 0 180)
COMMENT     (CObjectList
COMMENT     #710=(CLinePar
COMMENT     (CParagraph 0 (1 #103# 1) 1 2 2 0
COMMENT     191) " N1: 2076 " 1)
COMMENT     #711=(CLinePar
COMMENT     (CParagraph 0 (1 #103# 2) 1 2 2 0
COMMENT     191) " N2: 2178 " 1)))))
COMMENT     "NcoI: 2 sites") 1 5 "CCATGG" "GGTACC")
COMMENT     #712=(CRSFolderPar
COMMENT     (CFolderPar
COMMENT     (CGroupPar (CParagraph 27287984 (8 0) 1 1 1 0 178)
COMMENT     (CObjectList)) "NdeI: 0 sites") 2 4 "CATATG"
COMMENT     "GTATAC")
COMMENT     #713=(CRSFolderPar
COMMENT     (CFolderPar
COMMENT     (CGroupPar (CParagraph 30095152 (8 0) 1 1 1 0 178)
COMMENT     (CObjectList
COMMENT     #714=(CGroupPar
COMMENT     (CParagraph 0 (10 #105# 0) 1 2 2 0 180)
COMMENT     (CObjectList
COMMENT     #715=(CLinePar
COMMENT     (CParagraph 0 (1 #105# 1) 1 2 2 0
COMMENT     191) " N1: 519 " 1)
COMMENT     #716=(CLinePar
COMMENT     (CParagraph 0 (1 #105# 2) 1 2 2 0
COMMENT     191) " N2: 591 " 1)
COMMENT     #717=(CLinePar
COMMENT     (CParagraph 0 (1 #105# 3) 1 2 2 0
COMMENT     191) " N3: 2889 " 1)
COMMENT     #718=(CLinePar
COMMENT     (CParagraph 0 (1 #105# 4) 1 2 2 0
COMMENT     191) " N4: 3728 " 1)))))
COMMENT     "NgoMIV: 4 sites") 1 5 "GCCGGC" "CGGCCG")
COMMENT     #719=(CRSFolderPar
COMMENT     (CFolderPar
COMMENT     (CGroupPar (CParagraph 30061264 (8 0) 1 1 1 0 178)
COMMENT     (CObjectList
COMMENT     #720=(CGroupPar
COMMENT     (CParagraph 0 (10 #106# 0) 1 2 2 0 180)
COMMENT     (CObjectList
COMMENT     #721=(CLinePar
COMMENT     (CParagraph 0 (1 #106# 1) 1 2 2 0
COMMENT     191) " N1: 673 " 1)
COMMENT     #722=(CLinePar
COMMENT     (CParagraph 0 (1 #106# 2) 1 2 2 0
COMMENT     191) " N2: 2143 " 1)))))
COMMENT     "NheI: 2 sites") 1 5 "GCTAGC" "CGATCG")
COMMENT     #723=(CRSFolderPar
COMMENT     (CFolderPar
COMMENT     (CGroupPar (CParagraph 27762488 (8 0) 1 1 1 0 178)
COMMENT     (CObjectList
COMMENT     #724=(CGroupPar
COMMENT     (CParagraph 0 (10 #107# 0) 1 2 2 0 180)
COMMENT     (CObjectList
COMMENT     #725=(CLinePar
COMMENT     (CParagraph 0 (1 #107# 1) 1 2 2 0
COMMENT     191) " N1: 2992 " 1)))))
COMMENT     "NotI: 1 site") 2 6 "GCGGCCGC" "CGCCGGCG")
COMMENT     #726=(CRSFolderPar
COMMENT     (CFolderPar
COMMENT     (CGroupPar (CParagraph 27410344 (8 0) 1 1 1 0 178)
COMMENT     (CObjectList)) "NruI: 0 sites") 3 3 "TCGCGA"
COMMENT     "AGCGCT")
COMMENT     #727=(CRSFolderPar
COMMENT     (CFolderPar
COMMENT     (CGroupPar (CParagraph 27410480 (8 0) 1 1 1 0 178)
COMMENT     (CObjectList)) "NsiI: 0 sites") 5 1 "ATGCAT"
COMMENT     "TACGTA")
COMMENT     #728=(CRSFolderPar
COMMENT     (CFolderPar
COMMENT     (CGroupPar (CParagraph 27758096 (8 0) 1 1 1 0 178)
COMMENT     (CObjectList
COMMENT     #729=(CGroupPar
COMMENT     (CParagraph 0 (10 #110# 0) 1 2 2 0 180)
COMMENT     (CObjectList
COMMENT     #730=(CLinePar
COMMENT     (CParagraph 0 (1 #110# 1) 1 2 2 0
COMMENT     191) " N1: 5868 " 1)))))
COMMENT     "NspI: 1 site") 5 1 "RCATGY" "YGTACR")
COMMENT     #731=(CRSFolderPar
COMMENT     (CFolderPar
COMMENT     (CGroupPar (CParagraph 27416928 (8 0) 1 1 1 0 178)
COMMENT     (CObjectList
COMMENT     #732=(CGroupPar
COMMENT     (CParagraph 0 (10 #111# 0) 1 2 2 0 180)
COMMENT     (CObjectList
COMMENT     #733=(CLinePar
COMMENT     (CParagraph 0 (1 #111# 1) 1 2 2 0
COMMENT     191) " N1: 3433 " 1)
COMMENT     #734=(CLinePar
COMMENT     (CParagraph 0 (1 #111# 2) 1 2 2 0
COMMENT     191) " N2: 6231 " 1)))))
COMMENT     "PacI: 2 sites") 5 3 "TTAATTAA" "AATTAATT")
COMMENT     #735=(CRSFolderPar
COMMENT     (CFolderPar
COMMENT     (CGroupPar (CParagraph 27416992 (8 0) 1 1 1 0 178)
COMMENT     (CObjectList
COMMENT     #736=(CGroupPar
COMMENT     (CParagraph 0 (10 #112# 0) 1 2 2 0 180)
COMMENT     (CObjectList
COMMENT     #737=(CLinePar
COMMENT     (CParagraph 0 (1 #112# 1) 1 2 2 0
COMMENT     191) " N1: 5864 " 1)))))
COMMENT     "PciI: 1 site") 1 5 "ACATGT" "TGTACA")
COMMENT     #738=(CRSFolderPar
COMMENT     (CFolderPar
COMMENT     (CGroupPar (CParagraph 30042096 (8 0) 1 1 1 0 178)
COMMENT     (CObjectList)) "PflFI: 0 sites") 4 5 "GACNNNGTC"
COMMENT     "CTGNNNCAG")
COMMENT     #739=(CRSFolderPar
COMMENT     (CFolderPar
COMMENT     (CGroupPar (CParagraph 30042200 (8 0) 1 1 1 0 178)
COMMENT     (CObjectList
COMMENT     #740=(CGroupPar
COMMENT     (CParagraph 0 (10 #114# 0) 1 2 2 0 180)
COMMENT     (CObjectList
COMMENT     #741=(CLinePar
COMMENT     (CParagraph 0 (1 #114# 1) 1 2 2 0
COMMENT     191) " N1: 2618 " 1)))))
COMMENT     "PflMI: 1 site") 7 4 "CCANNNNNTGG" "GGTNNNNNACC")
COMMENT     #742=(CRSFolderPar
COMMENT     (CFolderPar
COMMENT     (CGroupPar (CParagraph 30042232 (8 0) 1 1 1 0 178)
COMMENT     (CObjectList)) "PI-SceI: 0 sites") 15 11
COMMENT     "ATCTATGTCGGGTGCGGAGAAAGAGGTAATGAAATGGCA"
COMMENT     "TAGATACAGCCCACGCCTCTTTCTCCATTACTTTACCGT")
COMMENT     #743=(CRSFolderPar
COMMENT     (CFolderPar
COMMENT     (CGroupPar (CParagraph 30038808 (8 0) 1 1 1 0 178)
COMMENT     (CObjectList)) "PmeI: 0 sites") 4 4 "GTTTAAAC"
COMMENT     "CAAATTTG")
COMMENT     #744=(CRSFolderPar
COMMENT     (CFolderPar
COMMENT     (CGroupPar (CParagraph 30038912 (8 0) 1 1 1 0 178)
COMMENT     (CObjectList
COMMENT     #745=(CGroupPar
COMMENT     (CParagraph 0 (10 #117# 0) 1 2 2 0 180)
COMMENT     (CObjectList
COMMENT     #746=(CLinePar
COMMENT     (CParagraph 0 (1 #117# 1) 1 2 2 0
COMMENT     191) " N1: 954 " 1)))))
COMMENT     "PmlI: 1 site") 3 3 "CACGTG" "GTGCAC")
COMMENT     #747=(CRSFolderPar
COMMENT     (CFolderPar
COMMENT     (CGroupPar (CParagraph 30038976 (8 0) 1 1 1 0 178)
COMMENT     (CObjectList)) "PpuMI: 0 sites") 2 5 "RGGWCCY"
COMMENT     "YCCWGGR")
COMMENT     #748=(CRSFolderPar
COMMENT     (CFolderPar
COMMENT     (CGroupPar (CParagraph 27406424 (8 0) 1 1 1 0 178)
COMMENT     (CObjectList)) "PshAI: 0 sites") 5 5 "GACNNNNGTC"
COMMENT     "CTGNNNNCAG")
COMMENT     #749=(CRSFolderPar
COMMENT     (CFolderPar
COMMENT     (CGroupPar (CParagraph 27289408 (8 0) 1 1 1 0 178)
COMMENT     (CObjectList
COMMENT     #750=(CGroupPar
COMMENT     (CParagraph 0 (10 #120# 0) 1 2 2 0 180)
COMMENT     (CObjectList
COMMENT     #751=(CLinePar
COMMENT     (CParagraph 0 (1 #120# 1) 1 2 2 0
COMMENT     191) " N1: 3115 " 1)
COMMENT     #752=(CLinePar
COMMENT     (CParagraph 0 (1 #120# 2) 1 2 2 0
COMMENT     191) " N2: 3961 " 1)))))
COMMENT     "PsiI: 2 sites") 3 3 "TTATAA" "AATATT")
COMMENT     #753=(CRSFolderPar
COMMENT     (CFolderPar
COMMENT     (CGroupPar (CParagraph 30044272 (8 0) 1 1 1 0 178)
COMMENT     (CObjectList
COMMENT     #754=(CGroupPar
COMMENT     (CParagraph 0 (10 #121# 0) 1 2 2 0 180)
COMMENT     (CObjectList
COMMENT     #755=(CLinePar
COMMENT     (CParagraph 0 (1 #121# 1) 1 2 2 0
COMMENT     191) " N1: 198 " 1)))))
COMMENT     "PspOMI: 1 site") 1 5 "GGGCCC" "CCCGGG")
COMMENT     #756=(CRSFolderPar
COMMENT     (CFolderPar
COMMENT     (CGroupPar (CParagraph 30044408 (8 0) 1 1 1 0 178)
COMMENT     (CObjectList
COMMENT     #757=(CGroupPar
COMMENT     (CParagraph 0 (10 #122# 0) 1 2 2 0 180)
COMMENT     (CObjectList
COMMENT     #758=(CLinePar
COMMENT     (CParagraph 0 (1 #122# 1) 1 2 2 0
COMMENT     191) " N1: 195 " 1)
COMMENT     #759=(CLinePar
COMMENT     (CParagraph 0 (1 #122# 2) 1 2 2 0
COMMENT     191) " N2: 1133 " 1)))))
COMMENT     "PstI: 2 sites") 5 1 "CTGCAG" "GACGTC")
COMMENT     #760=(CRSFolderPar
COMMENT     (CFolderPar
COMMENT     (CGroupPar (CParagraph 30037832 (8 0) 1 1 1 0 178)
COMMENT     (CObjectList
COMMENT     #761=(CGroupPar
COMMENT     (CParagraph 0 (10 #123# 0) 1 2 2 0 180)
COMMENT     (CObjectList
COMMENT     #762=(CLinePar
COMMENT     (CParagraph 0 (1 #123# 1) 1 2 2 0
COMMENT     191) " N1: 3562 " 1)
COMMENT     #763=(CLinePar
COMMENT     (CParagraph 0 (1 #123# 2) 1 2 2 0
COMMENT     191) " N2: 4607 " 1)))))
COMMENT     "PvuI: 2 sites") 4 2 "CGATCG" "GCTAGC")
COMMENT     #764=(CRSFolderPar
COMMENT     (CFolderPar
COMMENT     (CGroupPar (CParagraph 30026552 (8 0) 1 1 1 0 178)
COMMENT     (CObjectList
COMMENT     #765=(CGroupPar
COMMENT     (CParagraph 0 (10 #124# 0) 1 2 2 0 180)
COMMENT     (CObjectList
COMMENT     #766=(CLinePar
COMMENT     (CParagraph 0 (1 #124# 1) 1 2 2 0
COMMENT     191) " N1: 3531 " 1)
COMMENT     #767=(CLinePar
COMMENT     (CParagraph 0 (1 #124# 2) 1 2 2 0
COMMENT     191) " N2: 6044 " 1)))))
COMMENT     "PvuII: 2 sites") 3 3 "CAGCTG" "GTCGAC")
COMMENT     #768=(CRSFolderPar
COMMENT     (CFolderPar
COMMENT     (CGroupPar (CParagraph 30026720 (8 0) 1 1 1 0 178)
COMMENT     (CObjectList
COMMENT     #769=(CGroupPar
COMMENT     (CParagraph 0 (10 #125# 0) 1 2 2 0 180)
COMMENT     (CObjectList
COMMENT     #770=(CLinePar
COMMENT     (CParagraph 0 (1 #125# 1) 1 2 2 0
COMMENT     191) " N1: 531 " 1)))))
COMMENT     "RsrII: 1 site") 2 5 "CGGWCCG" "GCCWGGC")
COMMENT     #771=(CRSFolderPar
COMMENT     (CFolderPar
COMMENT     (CGroupPar (CParagraph 30045344 (8 0) 1 1 1 0 178)
COMMENT     (CObjectList
COMMENT     #772=(CGroupPar
COMMENT     (CParagraph 0 (10 #126# 0) 1 2 2 0 180)
COMMENT     (CObjectList
COMMENT     #773=(CLinePar
COMMENT     (CParagraph 0 (1 #126# 1) 1 2 2 0
COMMENT     191) " N1: 2013 " 1)))))
COMMENT     "SacI: 1 site") 5 1 "GAGCTC" "CTCGAG")
COMMENT     #774=(CRSFolderPar
COMMENT     (CFolderPar
COMMENT     (CGroupPar (CParagraph 30045480 (8 0) 1 1 1 0 178)
COMMENT     (CObjectList
COMMENT     #775=(CGroupPar
COMMENT     (CParagraph 0 (10 #127# 0) 1 2 2 0 180)
COMMENT     (CObjectList
COMMENT     #776=(CLinePar
COMMENT     (CParagraph 0 (1 #127# 1) 1 2 2 0
COMMENT     191) " N1: 390 " 1)
COMMENT     #777=(CLinePar
COMMENT     (CParagraph 0 (1 #127# 2) 1 2 2 0
COMMENT     191) " N2: 2880 " 1)))))
COMMENT     "SacII: 2 sites") 4 2 "CCGCGG" "GGCGCC")
COMMENT     #778=(CRSFolderPar
COMMENT     (CFolderPar
COMMENT     (CGroupPar (CParagraph 30061640 (8 0) 1 1 1 0 178)
COMMENT     (CObjectList
COMMENT     #779=(CGroupPar
COMMENT     (CParagraph 0 (10 #128# 0) 1 2 2 0 180)
COMMENT     (CObjectList
COMMENT     #780=(CLinePar
COMMENT     (CParagraph 0 (1 #128# 1) 1 2 2 0
COMMENT     191) " N1: 2071 " 1)
COMMENT     #781=(CLinePar
COMMENT     (CParagraph 0 (1 #128# 2) 1 2 2 0
COMMENT     191) " N2: 2975 " 1)))))
COMMENT     "SalI: 2 sites") 1 5 "GTCGAC" "CAGCTG")
COMMENT     #782=(CRSFolderPar
COMMENT     (CFolderPar
COMMENT     (CGroupPar (CParagraph 30061736 (8 0) 1 1 1 0 178)
COMMENT     (CObjectList
COMMENT     #783=(CGroupPar
COMMENT     (CParagraph 0 (10 #129# 0) 1 2 2 0 180)
COMMENT     (CObjectList
COMMENT     #784=(CLinePar
COMMENT     (CParagraph 0 (1 #129# 1) 1 2 2 0
COMMENT     191) " N1: 1261 " 1)
COMMENT     #785=(CLinePar
COMMENT     (CParagraph 0 (1 #129# 2) 1 2 2 0
COMMENT     191)
COMMENT     " N2: 5981 (on complementary strand)"
COMMENT     1))))) "SapI: 2 sites") 8 11
COMMENT     "GCTCTTCNNNNN" "CGAGAAGNNNNN")
COMMENT     #786=(CRSFolderPar
COMMENT     (CFolderPar
COMMENT     (CGroupPar (CParagraph 30060224 (8 0) 1 1 1 0 178)
COMMENT     (CObjectList)) "SbfI: 0 sites") 6 2 "CCTGCAGG"
COMMENT     "GGACGTCC")
COMMENT     #787=(CRSFolderPar
COMMENT     (CFolderPar
COMMENT     (CGroupPar (CParagraph 27423504 (8 0) 1 1 1 0 178)
COMMENT     (CObjectList
COMMENT     #788=(CGroupPar
COMMENT     (CParagraph 0 (10 #131# 0) 1 2 2 0 180)
COMMENT     (CObjectList
COMMENT     #789=(CLinePar
COMMENT     (CParagraph 0 (1 #131# 1) 1 2 2 0
COMMENT     191) " N1: 4495 " 1)))))
COMMENT     "ScaI: 1 site") 3 3 "AGTACT" "TCATGA")
COMMENT     #790=(CRSFolderPar
COMMENT     (CFolderPar
COMMENT     (CGroupPar (CParagraph 27423640 (8 0) 1 1 1 0 178)
COMMENT     (CObjectList)) "SexAI: 0 sites") 1 6 "ACCWGGT"
COMMENT     "TGGWCCA")
COMMENT     #791=(CRSFolderPar
COMMENT     (CFolderPar
COMMENT     (CGroupPar (CParagraph 27423776 (8 0) 1 1 1 0 178)
COMMENT     (CObjectList
COMMENT     #792=(CGroupPar
COMMENT     (CParagraph 0 (10 #133# 0) 1 2 2 0 180)
COMMENT     (CObjectList
COMMENT     #793=(CLinePar
COMMENT     (CParagraph 0 (1 #133# 1) 1 2 2 0
COMMENT     191) " N1: 191 " 1)
COMMENT     #794=(CLinePar
COMMENT     (CParagraph 0 (1 #133# 2) 1 2 2 0
COMMENT     191) " N2: 1129 " 1)
COMMENT     #795=(CLinePar
COMMENT     (CParagraph 0 (1 #133# 3) 1 2 2 0
COMMENT     191) " N3: 2022 " 1)
COMMENT     #796=(CLinePar
COMMENT     (CParagraph 0 (1 #133# 4) 1 2 2 0
COMMENT     191) " N4: 3610 " 1)
COMMENT     #797=(CLinePar
COMMENT     (CParagraph 0 (1 #133# 5) 1 2 2 0
COMMENT     191) " N5: 4730 " 1)
COMMENT     #798=(CLinePar
COMMENT     (CParagraph 0 (1 #133# 6) 1 2 2 0
COMMENT     191) " N6: 5408 " 1)
COMMENT     #799=(CLinePar
COMMENT     (CParagraph 0 (1 #133# 7) 1 2 2 0
COMMENT     191) " N7: 5599 " 1)))))
COMMENT     "SfcI: 7 sites") 1 5 "CTRYAG" "GAYRTC")
COMMENT     #800=(CRSFolderPar
COMMENT     (CFolderPar
COMMENT     (CGroupPar (CParagraph 27423224 (8 0) 1 1 1 0 178)
COMMENT     (CObjectList)) "SfiI: 0 sites") 8 5
COMMENT     "GGCCNNNNNGGCC" "CCGGNNNNNCCGG")
COMMENT     #801=(CRSFolderPar
COMMENT     (CFolderPar
COMMENT     (CGroupPar (CParagraph 27423328 (8 0) 1 1 1 0 178)
COMMENT     (CObjectList
COMMENT     #802=(CGroupPar
COMMENT     (CParagraph 0 (10 #135# 0) 1 2 2 0 180)
COMMENT     (CObjectList
COMMENT     #803=(CLinePar
COMMENT     (CParagraph 0 (1 #135# 1) 1 2 2 0
COMMENT     191) " N1: 590 " 1)))))
COMMENT     "SfoI: 1 site") 3 3 "GGCGCC" "CCGCGG")
COMMENT     #804=(CRSFolderPar
COMMENT     (CFolderPar
COMMENT     (CGroupPar (CParagraph 27422696 (8 0) 1 1 1 0 178)
COMMENT     (CObjectList
COMMENT     #805=(CGroupPar
COMMENT     (CParagraph 0 (10 #136# 0) 1 2 2 0 180)
COMMENT     (CObjectList
COMMENT     #806=(CLinePar
COMMENT     (CParagraph 0 (1 #136# 1) 1 2 2 0
COMMENT     191) " N1: 591 " 1)))))
COMMENT     "SgrAI: 1 site") 2 6 "CRCCGGYG" "GYGGCCRC")
COMMENT     #807=(CRSFolderPar
COMMENT     (CFolderPar
COMMENT     (CGroupPar (CParagraph 27422800 (8 0) 1 1 1 0 178)
COMMENT     (CObjectList
COMMENT     #808=(CGroupPar
COMMENT     (CParagraph 0 (10 #137# 0) 1 2 2 0 180)
COMMENT     (CObjectList
COMMENT     #809=(CLinePar
COMMENT     (CParagraph 0 (1 #137# 1) 1 2 2 0
COMMENT     191) " N1: 31 " 1)
COMMENT     #810=(CLinePar
COMMENT     (CParagraph 0 (1 #137# 2) 1 2 2 0
COMMENT     191) " N2: 42 " 1)
COMMENT     #811=(CLinePar
COMMENT     (CParagraph 0 (1 #137# 3) 1 2 2 0
COMMENT     191) " N3: 2988 " 1)
COMMENT     #812=(CLinePar
COMMENT     (CParagraph 0 (1 #137# 4) 1 2 2 0
COMMENT     191) " N4: 3384 " 1)
COMMENT     #813=(CLinePar
COMMENT     (CParagraph 0 (1 #137# 5) 1 2 2 0
COMMENT     191) " N5: 3395 " 1)))))
COMMENT     "SmaI: 5 sites") 3 3 "CCCGGG" "GGGCCC")
COMMENT     #814=(CRSFolderPar
COMMENT     (CFolderPar
COMMENT     (CGroupPar (CParagraph 27422864 (8 0) 1 1 1 0 178)
COMMENT     (CObjectList
COMMENT     #815=(CGroupPar
COMMENT     (CParagraph 0 (10 #138# 0) 1 2 2 0 180)
COMMENT     (CObjectList
COMMENT     #816=(CLinePar
COMMENT     (CParagraph 0 (1 #138# 1) 1 2 2 0
COMMENT     191) " N1: 2002 " 1)
COMMENT     #817=(CLinePar
COMMENT     (CParagraph 0 (1 #138# 2) 1 2 2 0
COMMENT     191) " N2: 4351 " 1)
COMMENT     #818=(CLinePar
COMMENT     (CParagraph 0 (1 #138# 3) 1 2 2 0
COMMENT     191) " N3: 5219 " 1)
COMMENT     #819=(CLinePar
COMMENT     (CParagraph 0 (1 #138# 4) 1 2 2 0
COMMENT     191) " N4: 5496 " 1)
COMMENT     #820=(CLinePar
COMMENT     (CParagraph 0 (1 #138# 5) 1 2 2 0
COMMENT     191) " N5: 5758 " 1)))))
COMMENT     "SmlI: 5 sites") 1 5 "CTYRAG" "GARYTC")
COMMENT     #821=(CRSFolderPar
COMMENT     (CFolderPar
COMMENT     (CGroupPar (CParagraph 27422424 (8 0) 1 1 1 0 178)
COMMENT     (CObjectList
COMMENT     #822=(CGroupPar
COMMENT     (CParagraph 0 (10 #139# 0) 1 2 2 0 180)
COMMENT     (CObjectList
COMMENT     #823=(CLinePar
COMMENT     (CParagraph 0 (1 #139# 1) 1 2 2 0
COMMENT     191) " N1: 167 " 1)
COMMENT     #824=(CLinePar
COMMENT     (CParagraph 0 (1 #139# 2) 1 2 2 0
COMMENT     191) " N2: 3259 " 1)))))
COMMENT     "SnaBI: 2 sites") 3 3 "TACGTA" "ATGCAT")
COMMENT     #825=(CRSFolderPar
COMMENT     (CFolderPar
COMMENT     (CGroupPar (CParagraph 27421816 (8 0) 1 1 1 0 178)
COMMENT     (CObjectList)) "SpeI: 0 sites") 1 5 "ACTAGT"
COMMENT     "TGATCA")
COMMENT     #826=(CRSFolderPar
COMMENT     (CFolderPar
COMMENT     (CGroupPar (CParagraph 27421952 (8 0) 1 1 1 0 178)
COMMENT     (CObjectList)) "SphI: 0 sites") 5 1 "GCATGC"
COMMENT     "CGTACG")
COMMENT     #827=(CRSFolderPar
COMMENT     (CFolderPar
COMMENT     (CGroupPar (CParagraph 27421328 (8 0) 1 1 1 0 178)
COMMENT     (CObjectList
COMMENT     #828=(CGroupPar
COMMENT     (CParagraph 0 (10 #142# 0) 1 2 2 0 180)
COMMENT     (CObjectList
COMMENT     #829=(CLinePar
COMMENT     (CParagraph 0 (1 #142# 1) 1 2 2 0
COMMENT     191) " N1: 31 " 1)
COMMENT     #830=(CLinePar
COMMENT     (CParagraph 0 (1 #142# 2) 1 2 2 0
COMMENT     191) " N2: 42 " 1)
COMMENT     #831=(CLinePar
COMMENT     (CParagraph 0 (1 #142# 3) 1 2 2 0
COMMENT     191) " N3: 3384 " 1)
COMMENT     #832=(CLinePar
COMMENT     (CParagraph 0 (1 #142# 4) 1 2 2 0
COMMENT     191) " N4: 3395 " 1)))))
COMMENT     "SrfI: 4 sites") 4 4 "GCCCGGGC" "CGGGCCCG")
COMMENT     #833=(CRSFolderPar
COMMENT     (CFolderPar
COMMENT     (CGroupPar (CParagraph 27421432 (8 0) 1 1 1 0 178)
COMMENT     (CObjectList
COMMENT     #834=(CGroupPar
COMMENT     (CParagraph 0 (10 #143# 0) 1 2 2 0 180)
COMMENT     (CObjectList
COMMENT     #835=(CLinePar
COMMENT     (CParagraph 0 (1 #143# 1) 1 2 2 0
COMMENT     191) " N1: 4041 " 1)
COMMENT     #836=(CLinePar
COMMENT     (CParagraph 0 (1 #143# 2) 1 2 2 0
COMMENT     191) " N2: 4171 " 1)))))
COMMENT     "SspI: 2 sites") 3 3 "AATATT" "TTATAA")
COMMENT     #837=(CRSFolderPar
COMMENT     (CFolderPar
COMMENT     (CGroupPar (CParagraph 27419888 (8 0) 1 1 1 0 178)
COMMENT     (CObjectList
COMMENT     #838=(CGroupPar
COMMENT     (CParagraph 0 (10 #144# 0) 1 2 2 0 180)
COMMENT     (CObjectList
COMMENT     #839=(CLinePar
COMMENT     (CParagraph 0 (1 #144# 1) 1 2 2 0
COMMENT     191) " N1: 6236 " 1)))))
COMMENT     "StuI: 1 site") 3 3 "AGGCCT" "TCCGGA")
COMMENT     #840=(CRSFolderPar
COMMENT     (CFolderPar
COMMENT     (CGroupPar (CParagraph 27420024 (8 0) 1 1 1 0 178)
COMMENT     (CObjectList
COMMENT     #841=(CGroupPar
COMMENT     (CParagraph 0 (10 #145# 0) 1 2 2 0 180)
COMMENT     (CObjectList
COMMENT     #842=(CLinePar
COMMENT     (CParagraph 0 (1 #145# 1) 1 2 2 0
COMMENT     191) " N1: 497 " 1)
COMMENT     #843=(CLinePar
COMMENT     (CParagraph 0 (1 #145# 2) 1 2 2 0
COMMENT     191) " N2: 938 " 1)
COMMENT     #844=(CLinePar
COMMENT     (CParagraph 0 (1 #145# 3) 1 2 2 0
COMMENT     191) " N3: 1185 " 1)
COMMENT     #845=(CLinePar
COMMENT     (CParagraph 0 (1 #145# 4) 1 2 2 0
COMMENT     191) " N4: 2076 " 1)
COMMENT     #846=(CLinePar
COMMENT     (CParagraph 0 (1 #145# 5) 1 2 2 0
COMMENT     191) " N5: 2178 " 1)
COMMENT     #847=(CLinePar
COMMENT     (CParagraph 0 (1 #145# 6) 1 2 2 0
COMMENT     191) " N6: 2785 " 1)))))
COMMENT     "StyI: 6 sites") 1 5 "CCWWGG" "GGWWCC")
COMMENT     #848=(CRSFolderPar
COMMENT     (CFolderPar
COMMENT     (CGroupPar (CParagraph 27420088 (8 0) 1 1 1 0 178)
COMMENT     (CObjectList)) "SwaI: 0 sites") 4 4 "ATTTAAAT"
COMMENT     "TAAATTTA")
COMMENT     #849=(CRSFolderPar
COMMENT     (CFolderPar
COMMENT     (CGroupPar (CParagraph 27419096 (8 0) 1 1 1 0 178)
COMMENT     (CObjectList)) "Tth111I: 0 sites") 4 5
COMMENT     "GACNNNGTC" "CTGNNNCAG")
COMMENT     #850=(CRSFolderPar
COMMENT     (CFolderPar
COMMENT     (CGroupPar (CParagraph 27418432 (8 0) 1 1 1 0 178)
COMMENT     (CObjectList)) "XbaI: 0 sites") 1 5 "TCTAGA"
COMMENT     "AGATCT")
COMMENT     #851=(CRSFolderPar
COMMENT     (CFolderPar
COMMENT     (CGroupPar (CParagraph 27418568 (8 0) 1 1 1 0 178)
COMMENT     (CObjectList)) "XcmI: 0 sites") 8 7
COMMENT     "CCANNNNNNNNNTGG" "GGTNNNNNNNNNACC")
COMMENT     #852=(CRSFolderPar
COMMENT     (CFolderPar
COMMENT     (CGroupPar (CParagraph 27418672 (8 0) 1 1 1 0 178)
COMMENT     (CObjectList
COMMENT     #853=(CGroupPar
COMMENT     (CParagraph 0 (10 #150# 0) 1 2 2 0 180)
COMMENT     (CObjectList
COMMENT     #854=(CLinePar
COMMENT     (CParagraph 0 (1 #150# 1) 1 2 2 0
COMMENT     191) " N1: 2002 " 1)))))
COMMENT     "XhoI: 1 site") 1 5 "CTCGAG" "GAGCTC")
COMMENT     #855=(CRSFolderPar
COMMENT     (CFolderPar
COMMENT     (CGroupPar (CParagraph 27418048 (8 0) 1 1 1 0 178)
COMMENT     (CObjectList
COMMENT     #856=(CGroupPar
COMMENT     (CParagraph 0 (10 #151# 0) 1 2 2 0 180)
COMMENT     (CObjectList
COMMENT     #857=(CLinePar
COMMENT     (CParagraph 0 (1 #151# 1) 1 2 2 0
COMMENT     191) " N1: 29 " 1)
COMMENT     #858=(CLinePar
COMMENT     (CParagraph 0 (1 #151# 2) 1 2 2 0
COMMENT     191) " N2: 40 " 1)
COMMENT     #859=(CLinePar
COMMENT     (CParagraph 0 (1 #151# 3) 1 2 2 0
COMMENT     191) " N3: 2986 " 1)
COMMENT     #860=(CLinePar
COMMENT     (CParagraph 0 (1 #151# 4) 1 2 2 0
COMMENT     191) " N4: 3382 " 1)
COMMENT     #861=(CLinePar
COMMENT     (CParagraph 0 (1 #151# 5) 1 2 2 0
COMMENT     191) " N5: 3393 " 1)))))
COMMENT     "XmaI: 5 sites") 1 5 "CCCGGG" "GGGCCC")
COMMENT     #862=(CRSFolderPar
COMMENT     (CFolderPar
COMMENT     (CGroupPar (CParagraph 27418240 (8 0) 1 1 1 0 178)
COMMENT     (CObjectList
COMMENT     #863=(CGroupPar
COMMENT     (CParagraph 0 (10 #152# 0) 1 2 2 0 180)
COMMENT     (CObjectList
COMMENT     #864=(CLinePar
COMMENT     (CParagraph 0 (1 #152# 1) 1 2 2 0
COMMENT     191) " N1: 2347 " 1)
COMMENT     #865=(CLinePar
COMMENT     (CParagraph 0 (1 #152# 2) 1 2 2 0
COMMENT     191) " N2: 4376 " 1)))))
COMMENT     "XmnI: 2 sites") 5 5 "GAANNNNTTC" "CTTNNNNAAG")))
COMMENT     "Restriction/Methylation Map"))))
COMMENT     (CGraphView
COMMENT     (CWStyleSheet
COMMENT     (CObjectList
COMMENT     #866=(CWidgetStyle "Annotation" 0 0 1
COMMENT     (LOGFONT 0 0 0 0 400 0 0 0 0 3 2 1 18 "Times New Roman") 0.91 0
COMMENT     0 0)
COMMENT     #867=(CWidgetStyle "Uniq RSite Label" 1 (LOGPEN 0 0 153) 1 0 1
COMMENT     (LOGFONT 0 0 0 0 400 0 0 0 0 3 2 1 18 "Georgia") 0.555556 128 1
COMMENT     5 "@N (@S)" 0)
COMMENT     #868=(CWidgetStyle "Vanilla" 1 (LOGPEN 0 0 0) 1 1
COMMENT     (LOGBRUSH 0 16777215 0) 1
COMMENT     (LOGFONT 0 0 0 0 400 0 0 0 0 7 48 2 18 "Times New Roman") 0.8 0
COMMENT     1 2 "?" 0)
COMMENT     #869=(CWidgetStyle "Mark 1" 0 0 1
COMMENT     (LOGFONT 0 0 0 0 400 0 0 0 2 7 48 2 2 "Windings") 0.7 0 1 2 "?"
COMMENT     0)
COMMENT     #870=(CWidgetStyle "Motif Label" 1 (LOGPEN 0 0 16744512) 1 0 1
COMMENT     (LOGFONT 0 0 0 0 400 0 0 0 0 3 2 1 34 "Arial") 0.611111 8388608
COMMENT     1 65535 "@N (@H)" 0)
COMMENT     #871=(CWidgetStyle "RSite Label" 1 (LOGPEN 0 0 13408563) 1 0 1
COMMENT     (LOGFONT 0 0 0 0 400 0 0 0 0 3 2 1 18 "Georgia") 0.555556 0 1 5
COMMENT     "@N (@S)" 0)
COMMENT     #872=(CWidgetStyle "Signal Label" 1 (LOGPEN 0 0 0) 1 0 1
COMMENT     (LOGFONT 0 0 0 0 700 0 0 0 0 3 2 1 34 "Arial") 0.666667 0 1 1
COMMENT     "@N" 0)
COMMENT     #873=(CWidgetStyle "Fragment Label 2" 1 (LOGPEN 0 0 0) 1 0 1
COMMENT     (LOGFONT 0 0 0 0 400 0 0 0 0 3 2 1 49 "Courier New") 1.05 0 1 48
COMMENT     "@F bp (molecule @L bp)" 0)
COMMENT     #874=(CWidgetStyle "Fragment Label 1" 1 (LOGPEN 0 0 0) 1 0 1
COMMENT     (LOGFONT 0 0 0 0 400 0 0 0 0 3 2 1 34 "Arial") 0.91 0 1 1
COMMENT     "Fragment of @N" 0)
COMMENT     #875=(CWidgetStyle "Molecule Label 2" 0 0 1
COMMENT     (LOGFONT 0 0 0 0 400 0 0 0 0 3 2 1 18 "Georgia") 0.555556 0 1 16
COMMENT     "@L bp" 0)
COMMENT     #876=(CWidgetStyle "Molecule Label 1" 0 0 1
COMMENT     (LOGFONT 0 0 0 0 400 0 0 0 0 3 2 1 34 "Verdana") 0.833333 0 1 1
COMMENT     "@N" 0)
COMMENT     #877=(CWidgetStyle "Shape GAP" 1 (LOGPEN 1 0 0) 3 1
COMMENT     (LOGBRUSH 0 16777215 0) 0 0 0)
COMMENT     #878=(CWidgetStyle "Shape 4" 1 (LOGPEN 0 0 0) 1 1
COMMENT     (LOGBRUSH 2 8388608 5) 0 0 0)
COMMENT     #879=(CWidgetStyle "Shape 3" 1 (LOGPEN 0 0 3355545) 1 1
COMMENT     (LOGBRUSH 0 6724095 0) 0 0 1 (LOGSHAPE 9 1 0.8 1.8 0))
COMMENT     #880=(CWidgetStyle "Shape 2" 1 (LOGPEN 0 0 0) 1 1 (LOGBRUSH 0 128 0)
            0
COMMENT     0 0)
COMMENT     #881=(CWidgetStyle "Shape 1" 1 (LOGPEN 0 0 6723840) 1 1
COMMENT     (LOGBRUSH 0 10079334 0) 0 0 1 (LOGSHAPE 9 1 0.8 1.8 0))
COMMENT     #882=(CWidgetStyle "Shape 0" 1 (LOGPEN 0 0 0) 1 1 (LOGBRUSH 0 0 0) 0
            0
COMMENT     0)
COMMENT     #883=(CWidgetStyle "Axis" 1 (LOGPEN 0 0 10079436) 2 1
COMMENT     (LOGBRUSH 0 13434879 0) 0 0 1 (LOGSHAPE 10 1 0 0 0))
COMMENT     #884=(CWidgetStyle "ORF" 1 (LOGPEN 0 0 16384) 8 0 0 0 1
COMMENT     (LOGSHAPE 7 0.2 3.41182 2.86186 0.609808))
COMMENT     #885=(CWidgetStyle "Line 4" 1 (LOGPEN 0 0 32768) 8 0 0 0 0)
COMMENT     #886=(CWidgetStyle "Line 3" 1 (LOGPEN 0 0 16711680) 8 0 0 0 0)
COMMENT     #887=(CWidgetStyle "Line 2" 1 (LOGPEN 0 0 6723840) 8 0 0 0 1
COMMENT     (LOGSHAPE 1 1.9 0 0 0))
COMMENT     #888=(CWidgetStyle "Line 1" 1 (LOGPEN 0 0 16711680) 1 0 0 0 0)
COMMENT     #889=(CWidgetStyle "Short Promoter" 1 (LOGPEN 0 0 128) 6 0 0 0 0)
COMMENT     #890=(CWidgetStyle "RSite" 1 (LOGPEN 0 0 10053171) 8 0 0 0 1
COMMENT     (LOGSHAPE 1 1.9 0 0 0))
COMMENT     #891=(CWidgetStyle "Motif" 1 (LOGPEN 0 0 0) 1 0 0 0 0)
COMMENT     #892=(CWidgetStyle "Short Signal" 1 (LOGPEN 0 0 13395507) 10 0 0 0 1
COMMENT     (LOGSHAPE 1 1.9 0 0 0))
COMMENT     #893=(CWidgetStyle "Line 0" 1 (LOGPEN 0 0 0) 8 0 0 0 0)
COMMENT     #894=(CWidgetStyle "Void" 0 0 0 0 0)
COMMENT     #895=(CWidgetStyle "General Label" 1 (LOGPEN 0 0 0) 1 0 1
COMMENT     (LOGFONT 0 0 0 0 400 0 0 0 0 3 2 1 18 "Times New Roman") 0.91 0
COMMENT     1 3 "@T @N " 0)
COMMENT     #896=(CWidgetStyle "Position" 1 (LOGPEN 0 0 0) 1 0 0 0 0)
COMMENT     #897=(CWidgetStyle "Position Label" 1 (LOGPEN 0 0 8388608) 1 0 1
COMMENT     (LOGFONT 0 0 0 0 400 0 1 0 0 3 2 1 34 "Arial") 0.63 8388608 1 1
COMMENT     "@N" 0)
COMMENT     #898=(CWidgetStyle "Range" 1 (LOGPEN 0 0 0) 1 1
COMMENT     (LOGBRUSH 0 16777215 0) 0 0 0)
COMMENT     #899=(CWidgetStyle "Range Label" 1 (LOGPEN 0 0 8388608) 1 0 1
COMMENT     (LOGFONT 0 0 0 0 400 0 1 0 0 3 2 1 34 "Arial") 0.63 8388608 1 1
COMMENT     "@N" 0)
COMMENT     #900=(CWidgetStyle "ORF Label" 1 (LOGPEN 0 0 49216) 1 0 1
COMMENT     (LOGFONT 0 0 0 0 400 0 0 0 0 3 2 1 18 "Times New Roman")
COMMENT     0.611111 0 1 65535 "@N" 0)
COMMENT     #901=(CWidgetStyle "CDS Label" 1 (LOGPEN 0 0 4227264) 1 0 1
COMMENT     (LOGFONT 0 0 0 0 400 0 0 0 0 3 2 1 34 "Arial") 0.555556 255 1 1
COMMENT     "@N" 0)
COMMENT     #902=(CWidgetStyle "Shape 5" 1 (LOGPEN 0 0 0) 3 1
COMMENT     (LOGBRUSH 0 16777113 0) 1
COMMENT     (LOGFONT 0 0 0 0 400 0 0 0 0 7 48 2 50 "Arial") 0.9 0 0 1
COMMENT     (LOGSHAPE 9 1 0.8 1.8 0))
COMMENT     #903=(CWidgetStyle "CDS" 1 (LOGPEN 0 0 0) 1 1 (LOGBRUSH 2 39423 3) 0
            0
COMMENT     1 (LOGSHAPE 9 1 0.8 1.8 0))
COMMENT     #904=(CWidgetStyle "Label 2" 1 (LOGPEN 0 0 4227264) 1 0 1
COMMENT     (LOGFONT 0 0 0 0 400 0 0 0 0 3 2 1 34 "Arial") 0.944444 8388608
COMMENT     1 1 "@N" 0)
COMMENT     #905=(CWidgetStyle "Label 3" 1 (LOGPEN 0 0 8421376) 1 0 1
COMMENT     (LOGFONT 0 0 0 0 700 255 0 0 0 3 2 1 34 "Arial") 0.833333 255 1
COMMENT     5 "@N (@S)" 0)
COMMENT     #906=(CWidgetStyle "Label 4" 1 (LOGPEN 0 0 8437824) 1 0 1
COMMENT     (LOGFONT 0 0 0 0 400 0 0 0 0 3 2 1 34 "Arial") 0.722222 0 1 5
COMMENT     "@N (@S)" 0)) 0.164644 1.74233 0.164644 2.53336
COMMENT     (70 (CShapeMapEntry 0 "Unique RSite" 1 "Uniq RSite Label") 67
COMMENT     (CShapeMapEntry 0 "ORF" 0 "ORF Label")) 40.0378 40.0378 39 39 0.1
COMMENT     -6548) 0 1 0 1 1
COMMENT     (mapper: 18.1434 -38.8688 40.0378 40.0378 0.01 10 -1 6247 6247 1 0
            0)
COMMENT     #907=(CGroupWidget (CWidget 0 (0 0) 1 2 0 0 Nil 1717986918 100)
COMMENT     (CObjectList
COMMENT     #908=(CGroupWidget (CWidget 1 (0 0) 1 2 0 0 Nil -1552 100)
COMMENT     (CObjectList
COMMENT     #909=(CAxis
COMMENT     (CWideLine
COMMENT     (CWidget 0 (0 0) 1 2 0 0 #883# 30471220 0)
COMMENT     (LOGPEN 0 0 10079436) 2 (LOGBRUSH 0 13434879 0) 1
COMMENT     6.27519 6.27319 1 0.0214037) 0.100419)
COMMENT     #910=(CLabel (CWidget 1001 (0 0) 1 2 0 0 #876# 0 100)
COMMENT     (LOGPEN 0 0 0) 1
COMMENT     (LOGFONT 58 22 0 0 400 0 0 0 0 3 2 1 34 "Verdana")
COMMENT     1.74233 0.833333 0
COMMENT     "pAAV.Syn.Flex.GCaMP6f.WPRE.SV40 ( p2819) Q" "@N" 1
COMMENT     0 0.871165 0 -10 28.0235 1.39868 Nil)
COMMENT     #911=(CLabel (CWidget 1002 (0 0) 1 2 0 0 #875# 0 100)
COMMENT     (LOGPEN 0 0 0) 1
COMMENT     (LOGFONT 38 14 0 0 400 0 0 0 0 3 2 1 18 "Georgia")
COMMENT     1.74233 0.555556 0 "6247 bp" "@L bp" 16 0 -0.871165
COMMENT     0 -10.8 2.59755 0.799245 Nil)) (CObjectList))
COMMENT     #912=(CGroupWidget (CWidget 10 (6 0) 1 2 0 0 Nil 0 100)
COMMENT     (CObjectList
COMMENT     #913=(CGroupWidget (CWidget 4 (7 4 0) 1 2 0 0 Nil 0 100)
COMMENT     (CObjectList
COMMENT     #914=(CWideArrow
COMMENT     (CWideLine
COMMENT     (CWidget 0 (3 #154# 0) 1 2 0 0 #879#
COMMENT     2081693732 100) (LOGPEN 0 0 3355545) 1
COMMENT     (LOGBRUSH 0 6724095 0) 1 4.08405 5.43971 1
COMMENT     0.082322) 0.8 1.8 1)
COMMENT     #915=(CLabel
COMMENT     (CWidget 0 (0 0) 1 2 0 0 #872# 393227 100)
COMMENT     (LOGPEN 0 0 0) 1
COMMENT     (LOGFONT 46 17 0 0 700 0 0 0 0 3 2 1 34
COMMENT     "Arial") 1.74233 0.666667 0 "GCaMP6f" "@N" 1
COMMENT     14.7941 -13.9386 0 -10 4.14608 1.04901 #914#))
COMMENT     (CObjectList))
COMMENT     #916=(CGroupWidget
COMMENT     (CWidget 21 (7 21 0) 1 2 0 0 Nil -1261689593 100)
COMMENT     (CObjectList
COMMENT     #917=(CScratch
COMMENT     (CWidget 0 (3 #157# 0) 1 2 0 0 #892# 25635552
COMMENT     100) (LOGPEN 0 8 13395507) 10 1 5.4869 1.9
COMMENT     0.082322 1)
COMMENT     #918=(CLabel
COMMENT     (CWidget 0 (0 0) 1 2 0 0 #872# 393222 100)
COMMENT     (LOGPEN 0 0 0) 1
COMMENT     (LOGFONT 46 17 0 0 700 0 0 0 0 3 2 1 34
COMMENT     "Arial") 1.74233 0.666667 0 "loxP" "@N" 1
COMMENT     12.5045 3.48466 0 -10 2.04806 1.04901 #917#)
COMMENT     #919=(CScratch
COMMENT     (CWidget 0 (3 #158# 0) 1 2 0 0 #892# 2 100)
COMMENT     (LOGPEN 0 8 13395507) 10 1 3.96354 1.9
COMMENT     0.082322 1)
COMMENT     #920=(CLabel (CWidget 0 (0 0) 1 2 0 0 #872# 0 100)
COMMENT     (LOGPEN 0 0 0) 1
COMMENT     (LOGFONT 46 17 0 0 700 0 0 0 0 3 2 1 34
COMMENT     "Arial") 1.74233 0.666667 0 "loxP" "@N" 1
COMMENT     10.9215 -40.0736 0 -10 2.04806 1.04901 #919#)
COMMENT     #921=(CScratch
COMMENT     (CWidget 0 (3 #159# 0) 1 2 0 0 #892# 0 100)
COMMENT     (LOGPEN 0 8 13395507) 10 1 5.58331 1.9
COMMENT     0.082322 1)
COMMENT     #922=(CLabel (CWidget 0 (0 0) 1 2 0 0 #872# 0 100)
COMMENT     (LOGPEN 0 0 0) 1
COMMENT     (LOGFONT 46 17 0 0 700 0 0 0 0 3 2 1 34
COMMENT     "Arial") 1.74233 0.666667 0 "loxP2272" "@N"
COMMENT     1 11.948 6.96932 0 -10 4.14608 1.04901 #921#)
COMMENT     #923=(CScratch
COMMENT     (CWidget 0 (3 #160# 0) 1 2 0 0 #892# 0 100)
COMMENT     (LOGPEN 0 8 13395507) 10 1 4.06798 1.9
COMMENT     0.082322 1)
COMMENT     #924=(CLabel (CWidget 0 (0 0) 1 2 0 0 #872# 6 100)
COMMENT     (LOGPEN 0 0 0) 1
COMMENT     (LOGFONT 46 17 0 0 700 0 0 0 0 3 2 1 34
COMMENT     "Arial") 1.74233 0.666667 0 "loxP2272" "@N"
COMMENT     1 12.6382 -36.5889 0 -10 4.14608 1.04901
COMMENT     #923#)) (CObjectList))
COMMENT     #925=(CGroupWidget
COMMENT     (CWidget 22 (7 22 0) 1 2 0 0 Nil 2082617548 100)
COMMENT     (CObjectList
COMMENT     #926=(CWideArrow
COMMENT     (CWideLine
COMMENT     (CWidget 0 (3 #153# 0) 1 2 0 0 #880#
COMMENT     1667321128 100) (LOGPEN 0 0 0) 1
COMMENT     (LOGBRUSH 0 128 0) 1 1.20704 2.06863 1
COMMENT     0.082322) 0.8 1.8 0)
COMMENT     #927=(CLabel (CWidget 0 (0 0) 1 2 0 0 #872# 0 100)
COMMENT     (LOGPEN 0 0 0) 1
COMMENT     (LOGFONT 46 17 0 0 700 0 0 0 0 3 2 1 34
COMMENT     "Arial") 1.74233 0.666667 0 "Amp(r)" "@N" 1
COMMENT     -13.4549 1.74233 0 -10 2.92224 1.04901 #926#)
COMMENT     #928=(CWideArrow
COMMENT     (CWideLine
COMMENT     (CWidget 0 (3 #163# 0) 1 2 0 0 #880#
COMMENT     2081693732 100) (LOGPEN 0 0 0) 1
COMMENT     (LOGBRUSH 0 128 0) 0.835356 3.29676 3.88823
COMMENT     1 0.082322) 0.8 1.8 0)
COMMENT     #929=(CLabel (CWidget 0 (0 0) 1 2 0 0 #872# 0 100)
COMMENT     (LOGPEN 0 0 0) 1
COMMENT     (LOGFONT 46 17 0 0 700 0 0 0 0 3 2 1 34
COMMENT     "Arial") 1.74233 0.666667 0 "WPRE" "@N" 1
COMMENT     7.74293 -50.5276 0 -10 2.7474 1.04901 #928#))
COMMENT     (CObjectList))
COMMENT     #930=(CGroupWidget
COMMENT     (CWidget 25 (7 25 0) 1 2 0 0 Nil 393222 100)
COMMENT     (CObjectList
COMMENT     #931=(CLine
COMMENT     (CWidget 0 (3 #161# 0) 1 2 0 0 #885#
COMMENT     1395541330 100) (LOGPEN 0 6 32768) 8
COMMENT     0.835356 3.03065 3.26362)
COMMENT     #932=(CLabel (CWidget 0 (0 0) 1 2 0 0 #872# 0 100)
COMMENT     (LOGPEN 0 0 0) 1
COMMENT     (LOGFONT 46 17 0 0 700 0 0 0 0 3 2 1 34
COMMENT     "Arial") 1.74233 0.666667 0
COMMENT     "SV40 polyA signal" "@N" 1 4.99498 -62.7239 0
COMMENT     -10 7.94249 1.04901 #931#)) (CObjectList))
COMMENT     #933=(CGroupWidget
COMMENT     (CWidget 29 (7 29 0) 1 2 0 0 Nil 29067760 100)
COMMENT     (CObjectList
COMMENT     #934=(CWideArrow
COMMENT     (CWideLine
COMMENT     (CWidget 0 (3 #162# 0) 1 2 0 0 #881#
COMMENT     2081693732 100) (LOGPEN 0 0 6723840) 1
COMMENT     (LOGBRUSH 0 10079334 0) 0.835356 5.60841
COMMENT     6.08339 1 0.082322) 0.8 1.8 0)
COMMENT     #935=(CLabel (CWidget 0 (0 0) 1 2 0 0 #872# 0 100)
COMMENT     (LOGPEN 0 0 0) 1
COMMENT     (LOGFONT 46 17 0 0 700 0 0 0 0 3 2 1 34
COMMENT     "Arial") 1.74233 0.666667 0
COMMENT     "synapsin promoter" "@N" 1 10.1379 26.1349 0
COMMENT     -10 8.11733 1.04901 #934#)) (CObjectList))
COMMENT     #936=(CGroupWidget
COMMENT     (CWidget 34 (7 34 0) 1 2 0 0 Nil 26531388 100)
COMMENT     (CObjectList
COMMENT     #937=(CWideArrow
COMMENT     (CWideLine
COMMENT     (CWidget 0 (3 #155# 0) 1 2 0 0 #878#
COMMENT     2081693732 100) (LOGPEN 0 0 0) 1
COMMENT     (LOGBRUSH 2 8388608 5) 1 6.10549 6.27319 1
COMMENT     0.082322) 0.8 1.8 0)
COMMENT     #938=(CLabel (CWidget 0 (0 0) 1 2 0 0 #872# 0 100)
COMMENT     (LOGPEN 0 0 0) 1
COMMENT     (LOGFONT 46 17 0 0 700 0 0 0 0 3 2 1 34
COMMENT     "Arial") 1.74233 0.666667 0 "5' ITR" "@N" 1
COMMENT     3.52438 36.5889 0 -10 2.39773 1.04901 #937#)
COMMENT     #939=(CWideArrow
COMMENT     (CWideLine
COMMENT     (CWidget 0 (3 #156# 0) 1 2 0 0 #878#
COMMENT     2081693732 100) (LOGPEN 0 0 0) 1
COMMENT     (LOGBRUSH 2 8388608 5) 1 2.83483 3.00253 1
COMMENT     0.082322) 0.8 1.8 1)
COMMENT     #940=(CLabel (CWidget 0 (0 0) 1 2 0 0 #872# 0 100)
COMMENT     (LOGPEN 0 0 0) 1
COMMENT     (LOGFONT 46 17 0 0 700 0 0 0 0 3 2 1 34
COMMENT     "Arial") 1.74233 0.666667 0 "3' ITR" "@N" 1
COMMENT     -9.91267 -8.71165 0 -10 2.39773 1.04901 #939#))
COMMENT     (CObjectList))) (CObjectList))
COMMENT     #941=(CGroupWidget (CWidget 11 (8 0) 1 2 0 0 Nil 29069144 100)
COMMENT     (CObjectList
COMMENT     #942=(CGroupWidget
COMMENT     (CWidget 1 (10 #0# 0) 1 2 0 0 Nil 28793684 100)
COMMENT     (CObjectList
COMMENT     #943=(CScratch
COMMENT     (CWidget 1 (1 #0# 1) 1 2 0 0 #890# 0 100)
COMMENT     (LOGPEN 0 6 10053171) 8 1 0.0120503 1.9
COMMENT     0.082322 1)
COMMENT     #944=(CLabel
COMMENT     (CWidget 0 (0 0) 1 2 0 0 #867# 393222 100)
COMMENT     (LOGPEN 0 0 153) 1
COMMENT     (LOGFONT 38 14 0 0 400 0 0 0 0 3 2 1 18
COMMENT     "Georgia") 1.74233 0.555556 128
COMMENT     "{\\i Aat}I (6236)" "@N (@S)" 5 -3.43869
COMMENT     17.4233 0 -10 3.79641 0.799245 #943#))
COMMENT     (CObjectList))
COMMENT     #945=(CGroupWidget
COMMENT     (CWidget 1 (10 #2# 0) 1 2 0 0 Nil 0 100)
COMMENT     (CObjectList
COMMENT     #946=(CScratch
COMMENT     (CWidget 1 (1 #2# 1) 1 2 0 0 #890# 0 100)
COMMENT     (LOGPEN 0 6 10053171) 8 1 4.54397 1.9
COMMENT     0.082322 1)
COMMENT     #947=(CLabel (CWidget 0 (0 0) 1 2 0 0 #867# 0 100)
COMMENT     (LOGPEN 0 0 153) 1
COMMENT     (LOGFONT 38 14 0 0 400 0 0 0 0 3 2 1 18
COMMENT     "Georgia") 1.74233 0.555556 128
COMMENT     "{\\i Acc}65I (1723)" "@N (@S)" 5 15.4647
COMMENT     -15.681 0 -10 4.32092 0.799245 #946#))
COMMENT     (CObjectList))
COMMENT     #948=(CGroupWidget
COMMENT     (CWidget 1 (10 #6# 0) 1 2 0 0 Nil -1328 100)
COMMENT     (CObjectList
COMMENT     #949=(CScratch
COMMENT     (CWidget 1 (1 #6# 1) 1 2 0 0 #890# 28115288
COMMENT     100) (LOGPEN 0 6 10053171) 8 1 5.66766 1.9
COMMENT     0.082322 1)
COMMENT     #950=(CLabel
COMMENT     (CWidget 0 (0 0) 1 2 0 0 #867# 27024320 100)
COMMENT     (LOGPEN 0 0 153) 1
COMMENT     (LOGFONT 38 14 0 0 400 0 0 0 0 3 2 1 18
COMMENT     "Georgia") 1.74233 0.555556 128
COMMENT     "{\\i Afe}I (604)" "@N (@S)" 5 9.53213 10.454
COMMENT     0 -10 3.44674 0.799245 #949#)) (CObjectList))
COMMENT     #951=(CGroupWidget
COMMENT     (CWidget 1 (10 #8# 0) 1 2 0 0 Nil -2135 100)
COMMENT     (CObjectList
COMMENT     #952=(CScratch
COMMENT     (CWidget 1 (1 #8# 1) 1 2 0 0 #890# 0 100)
COMMENT     (LOGPEN 0 6 10053171) 8 1 0.38561 1.9
COMMENT     0.082322 1)
COMMENT     #953=(CLabel (CWidget 0 (0 0) 1 2 0 0 #867# 0 100)
COMMENT     (LOGPEN 0 0 153) 1
COMMENT     (LOGFONT 38 14 0 0 400 0 0 0 0 3 2 1 18
COMMENT     "Georgia") 1.74233 0.555556 128
COMMENT     "{\\i Afl}III (5864)" "@N (@S)" 5 -7.72699
COMMENT     12.1963 0 -10 4.14608 0.799245 #952#))
COMMENT     (CObjectList))
COMMENT     #954=(CGroupWidget
COMMENT     (CWidget 1 (10 #12# 0) 1 2 0 0 Nil 0 100)
COMMENT     (CObjectList
COMMENT     #955=(CScratch
COMMENT     (CWidget 1 (1 #12# 1) 1 2 0 0 #890# 27639568
COMMENT     100) (LOGPEN 0 6 10053171) 8 1 0.796324 1.9
COMMENT     0.082322 1)
COMMENT     #956=(CLabel
COMMENT     (CWidget 0 (0 0) 1 2 0 0 #867# 29063900 100)
COMMENT     (LOGPEN 0 0 153) 1
COMMENT     (LOGFONT 38 14 0 0 400 0 0 0 0 3 2 1 18
COMMENT     "Georgia") 1.74233 0.555556 128
COMMENT     "{\\i Alw}NI (5455)" "@N (@S)" 5 -11.8223
COMMENT     10.454 0 -10 4.32092 0.799245 #955#))
COMMENT     (CObjectList))
COMMENT     #957=(CGroupWidget
COMMENT     (CWidget 1 (10 #13# 0) 1 2 0 0 Nil 393222 100)
COMMENT     (CObjectList
COMMENT     #958=(CScratch
COMMENT     (CWidget 1 (1 #13# 1) 1 2 0 0 #890# 26528176
COMMENT     100) (LOGPEN 0 6 10053171) 8 1 6.07134 1.9
COMMENT     0.082322 1)
COMMENT     #959=(CLabel (CWidget 0 (0 0) 1 2 0 0 #867# 0 100)
COMMENT     (LOGPEN 0 0 153) 1
COMMENT     (LOGFONT 38 14 0 0 400 0 0 0 0 3 2 1 18
COMMENT     "Georgia") 1.74233 0.555556 128
COMMENT     "{\\i Apa}I (202)" "@N (@S)" 5 5.82094
COMMENT     27.8773 0 -10 3.54665 0.799245 #958#))
COMMENT     (CObjectList))
COMMENT     #960=(CGroupWidget
COMMENT     (CWidget 1 (10 #25# 0) 1 2 0 0 Nil 485 100)
COMMENT     (CObjectList
COMMENT     #961=(CScratch
COMMENT     (CWidget 1 (1 #25# 1) 1 2 0 0 #890# 0 100)
COMMENT     (LOGPEN 0 6 10053171) 8 1 5.83737 1.9
COMMENT     0.082322 1)
COMMENT     #962=(CLabel (CWidget 0 (0 0) 1 2 0 0 #867# 0 100)
COMMENT     (LOGPEN 0 0 153) 1
COMMENT     (LOGFONT 38 14 0 0 400 0 0 0 0 3 2 1 18
COMMENT     "Georgia") 1.74233 0.555556 128
COMMENT     "{\\i Bbv}CI (435)" "@N (@S)" 5 8.66226
COMMENT     24.3926 0 -10 3.79641 0.799245 #961#))
COMMENT     (CObjectList))
COMMENT     #963=(CGroupWidget
COMMENT     (CWidget 1 (10 #30# 0) 1 2 0 0 Nil 0 100)
COMMENT     (CObjectList
COMMENT     #964=(CScratch
COMMENT     (CWidget 1 (1 #30# 1) 1 2 0 0 #890# 21383504
COMMENT     100) (LOGPEN 0 6 10053171) 8 1 5.00288 1.9
COMMENT     0.082322 1)
COMMENT     #965=(CLabel (CWidget 0 (0 0) 1 2 0 0 #867# 0 100)
COMMENT     (LOGPEN 0 0 153) 1
COMMENT     (LOGFONT 38 14 0 0 400 0 0 0 0 3 2 1 18
COMMENT     "Georgia") 1.74233 0.555556 128
COMMENT     "{\\i Bfu}AI (1266)" "@N (@S)" 5 14.5532
COMMENT     -10.454 0 -10 4.14608 0.799245 #964#))
COMMENT     (CObjectList))
COMMENT     #966=(CGroupWidget
COMMENT     (CWidget 1 (10 #33# 0) 1 2 0 0 Nil 0 100)
COMMENT     (CObjectList
COMMENT     #967=(CScratch
COMMENT     (CWidget 1 (1 #33# 1) 1 2 0 0 #890# 0 100)
COMMENT     (LOGPEN 0 6 10053171) 8 1 4.25376 1.9
COMMENT     0.082322 1)
COMMENT     #968=(CLabel (CWidget 0 (0 0) 1 2 0 0 #867# 0 100)
COMMENT     (LOGPEN 0 0 153) 1
COMMENT     (LOGFONT 38 14 0 0 400 0 0 0 0 3 2 1 18
COMMENT     "Georgia") 1.74233 0.555556 128
COMMENT     "{\\i Blp}I (2012)" "@N (@S)" 5 14.0884
COMMENT     -26.1349 0 -10 3.52167 0.799245 #967#))
COMMENT     (CObjectList))
COMMENT     #969=(CGroupWidget
COMMENT     (CWidget 1 (10 #34# 0) 1 2 0 0 Nil 196614 100)
COMMENT     (CObjectList
COMMENT     #970=(CScratch
COMMENT     (CWidget 1 (1 #34# 1) 1 2 0 0 #890# 0 100)
COMMENT     (LOGPEN 0 6 10053171) 8 1 4.20254 1.9
COMMENT     0.082322 1)
COMMENT     #971=(CLabel
COMMENT     (CWidget 0 (0 0) 1 2 0 0 #867# 393240 100)
COMMENT     (LOGPEN 0 0 153) 1
COMMENT     (LOGFONT 38 14 0 0 400 0 0 0 0 3 2 1 18
COMMENT     "Georgia") 1.74233 0.555556 128
COMMENT     "{\\i Bmg}BI (2063)" "@N (@S)" 5 14.3506
COMMENT     -29.6196 0 -10 4.59566 0.799245 #970#))
COMMENT     (CObjectList))
COMMENT     #972=(CGroupWidget
COMMENT     (CWidget 1 (10 #56# 0) 1 2 0 0 Nil 0 100)
COMMENT     (CObjectList
COMMENT     #973=(CScratch
COMMENT     (CWidget 1 (1 #56# 1) 1 2 0 0 #890# 327707
COMMENT     100) (LOGPEN 0 6 10053171) 8 1 5.00288 1.9
COMMENT     0.082322 1)
COMMENT     #974=(CLabel
COMMENT     (CWidget 0 (0 0) 1 2 0 0 #867# -526 100)
COMMENT     (LOGPEN 0 0 153) 1
COMMENT     (LOGFONT 38 14 0 0 400 0 0 0 0 3 2 1 18
COMMENT     "Georgia") 1.74233 0.555556 128
COMMENT     "{\\i Bsp}MI (1266)" "@N (@S)" 5 14.8447
COMMENT     -12.1963 0 -10 4.32092 0.799245 #973#))
COMMENT     (CObjectList))
COMMENT     #975=(CGroupWidget
COMMENT     (CWidget 1 (10 #66# 0) 1 2 0 0 Nil 0 100)
COMMENT     (CObjectList
COMMENT     #976=(CScratch
COMMENT     (CWidget 1 (1 #66# 1) 1 2 0 0 #890# 4063688
COMMENT     100) (LOGPEN 0 6 10053171) 8 1 5.08322 1.9
COMMENT     0.082322 1)
COMMENT     #977=(CLabel (CWidget 0 (0 0) 1 2 0 0 #867# 0 100)
COMMENT     (LOGPEN 0 0 153) 1
COMMENT     (LOGFONT 38 14 0 0 400 0 0 0 0 3 2 1 18
COMMENT     "Georgia") 1.74233 0.555556 128
COMMENT     "{\\i Bst}XI (1186)" "@N (@S)" 5 14.0418
COMMENT     -8.71165 0 -10 3.97125 0.799245 #976#))
COMMENT     (CObjectList))
COMMENT     #978=(CGroupWidget
COMMENT     (CWidget 1 (10 #77# 0) 1 2 0 0 Nil 0 100)
COMMENT     (CObjectList
COMMENT     #979=(CScratch
COMMENT     (CWidget 1 (1 #77# 1) 1 2 0 0 #890# 0 100)
COMMENT     (LOGPEN 0 6 10053171) 8 1 2.42211 1.9
COMMENT     0.082322 1)
COMMENT     #980=(CLabel
COMMENT     (CWidget 0 (0 0) 1 2 0 0 #867# 4064256 100)
COMMENT     (LOGPEN 0 0 153) 1
COMMENT     (LOGFONT 38 14 0 0 400 0 0 0 0 3 2 1 18
COMMENT     "Georgia") 1.74233 0.555556 128
COMMENT     "{\\i Dra}III (3836)" "@N (@S)" 5 -13.6052
COMMENT     -5.22699 0 -10 4.49575 0.799245 #979#))
COMMENT     (CObjectList))
COMMENT     #981=(CGroupWidget
COMMENT     (CWidget 1 (10 #80# 0) 1 2 0 0 Nil 543775867 100)
COMMENT     (CObjectList
COMMENT     #982=(CScratch
COMMENT     (CWidget 1 (1 #80# 1) 1 2 0 0 #890# 0 100)
COMMENT     (LOGPEN 0 6 10053171) 8 1 3.26965 1.9
COMMENT     0.082322 1)
COMMENT     #983=(CLabel (CWidget 0 (0 0) 1 2 0 0 #867# 0 100)
COMMENT     (LOGPEN 0 0 153) 1
COMMENT     (LOGFONT 38 14 0 0 400 0 0 0 0 3 2 1 18
COMMENT     "Georgia") 1.74233 0.555556 128
COMMENT     "{\\i Eag}I (2992)" "@N (@S)" 5 5.02053
COMMENT     -57.4969 0 -10 3.97125 0.799245 #982#))
COMMENT     (CObjectList))
COMMENT     #984=(CGroupWidget
COMMENT     (CWidget 1 (10 #86# 0) 1 2 0 0 Nil 1347890790 100)
COMMENT     (CObjectList
COMMENT     #985=(CScratch
COMMENT     (CWidget 1 (1 #86# 1) 1 2 0 0 #890# 2228235
COMMENT     100) (LOGPEN 0 6 10053171) 8 1 3.90329 1.9
COMMENT     0.082322 1)
COMMENT     #986=(CLabel (CWidget 0 (0 0) 1 2 0 0 #867# 0 100)
COMMENT     (LOGPEN 0 0 153) 1
COMMENT     (LOGFONT 38 14 0 0 400 0 0 0 0 3 2 1 18
COMMENT     "Georgia") 1.74233 0.555556 128
COMMENT     "{\\i Eco}RV (2361)" "@N (@S)" 5 12.0873
COMMENT     -45.3006 0 -10 4.32092 0.799245 #985#))
COMMENT     (CObjectList))
COMMENT     #987=(CGroupWidget
COMMENT     (CWidget 1 (10 #91# 0) 1 2 0 0 Nil -534 100)
COMMENT     (CObjectList
COMMENT     #988=(CScratch
COMMENT     (CWidget 1 (1 #91# 1) 1 2 0 0 #890# 2228235
COMMENT     100) (LOGPEN 0 6 10053171) 8 1 3.89928 1.9
COMMENT     0.082322 1)
COMMENT     #989=(CLabel
COMMENT     (CWidget 0 (0 0) 1 2 0 0 #867# 2228239 100)
COMMENT     (LOGPEN 0 0 153) 1
COMMENT     (LOGFONT 38 14 0 0 400 0 0 0 0 3 2 1 18
COMMENT     "Georgia") 1.74233 0.555556 128
COMMENT     "{\\i Hin}dIII (2365)" "@N (@S)" 5 12.2266
COMMENT     -47.0429 0 -10 4.77049 0.799245 #988#))
COMMENT     (CObjectList))
COMMENT     #990=(CGroupWidget
COMMENT     (CWidget 1 (10 #94# 0) 1 2 0 0 Nil 2082617548 100)
COMMENT     (CObjectList
COMMENT     #991=(CScratch
COMMENT     (CWidget 1 (1 #94# 1) 1 2 0 0 #890# 0 100)
COMMENT     (LOGPEN 0 6 10053171) 8 1 5.68372 1.9
COMMENT     0.082322 1)
COMMENT     #992=(CLabel (CWidget 0 (0 0) 1 2 0 0 #867# 0 100)
COMMENT     (LOGPEN 0 0 153) 1
COMMENT     (LOGFONT 38 14 0 0 400 0 0 0 0 3 2 1 18
COMMENT     "Georgia") 1.74233 0.555556 128
COMMENT     "{\\i Kas}I (588)" "@N (@S)" 5 9.84197
COMMENT     17.4233 0 -10 3.52167 0.799245 #991#))
COMMENT     (CObjectList))
COMMENT     #993=(CGroupWidget
COMMENT     (CWidget 1 (10 #95# 0) 1 2 0 0 Nil 17 100)
COMMENT     (CObjectList
COMMENT     #994=(CScratch
COMMENT     (CWidget 1 (1 #95# 1) 1 2 0 0 #890# 4063768
COMMENT     100) (LOGPEN 0 6 10053171) 8 1 4.53995 1.9
COMMENT     0.082322 1)
COMMENT     #995=(CLabel
COMMENT     (CWidget 0 (0 0) 1 2 0 0 #867# 4063824 100)
COMMENT     (LOGPEN 0 0 153) 1
COMMENT     (LOGFONT 38 14 0 0 400 0 0 0 0 3 2 1 18
COMMENT     "Georgia") 1.74233 0.555556 128
COMMENT     "{\\i Kpn}I (1727)" "@N (@S)" 5 15.0925
COMMENT     -17.4233 0 -10 3.79641 0.799245 #994#))
COMMENT     (CObjectList))
COMMENT     #996=(CGroupWidget
COMMENT     (CWidget 1 (10 #96# 0) 1 2 0 0 Nil 0 100)
COMMENT     (CObjectList
COMMENT     #997=(CScratch
COMMENT     (CWidget 1 (1 #96# 1) 1 2 0 0 #890# 21291916
COMMENT     100) (LOGPEN 0 6 10053171) 8 1 3.11701 1.9
COMMENT     0.082322 1)
COMMENT     #998=(CLabel
COMMENT     (CWidget 0 (0 0) 1 2 0 0 #867# 28536680 100)
COMMENT     (LOGPEN 0 0 153) 1
COMMENT     (LOGFONT 38 14 0 0 400 0 0 0 0 3 2 1 18
COMMENT     "Georgia") 1.74233 0.555556 128
COMMENT     "{\\i Mfe}I (3144)" "@N (@S)" 5 -3.44975
COMMENT     -13.9386 0 -10 3.79641 0.799245 #997#))
COMMENT     (CObjectList))
COMMENT     #999=(CGroupWidget
COMMENT     (CWidget 1 (10 #102# 0) 1 2 0 0 Nil 0 100)
COMMENT     (CObjectList
COMMENT     #1000=(CScratch
COMMENT     (CWidget 1 (1 #102# 1) 1 2 0 0 #890# 4063744
COMMENT     100) (LOGPEN 0 6 10053171) 8 1 5.68272 1.9
COMMENT     0.082322 1)
COMMENT     #1001=(CLabel
COMMENT     (CWidget 0 (0 0) 1 2 0 0 #867# 964 100)
COMMENT     (LOGPEN 0 0 153) 1
COMMENT     (LOGFONT 38 14 0 0 400 0 0 0 0 3 2 1 18
COMMENT     "Georgia") 1.74233 0.555556 128
COMMENT     "{\\i Nar}I (589)" "@N (@S)" 5 9.80649
COMMENT     15.681 0 -10 3.62158 0.799245 #1000#))
COMMENT     (CObjectList))
COMMENT     #1002=(CGroupWidget
COMMENT     (CWidget 1 (10 #107# 0) 1 2 0 0 Nil 0 100)
COMMENT     (CObjectList
COMMENT     #1003=(CScratch
COMMENT     (CWidget 1 (1 #107# 1) 1 2 0 0 #890#
COMMENT     2228230 100) (LOGPEN 0 6 10053171) 8 1
COMMENT     3.26965 1.9 0.082322 1)
COMMENT     #1004=(CLabel
COMMENT     (CWidget 0 (0 0) 1 2 0 0 #867# -2027 100)
COMMENT     (LOGPEN 0 0 153) 1
COMMENT     (LOGFONT 38 14 0 0 400 0 0 0 0 3 2 1 18
COMMENT     "Georgia") 1.74233 0.555556 128
COMMENT     "{\\i Not}I (2992)" "@N (@S)" 5 4.9944
COMMENT     -59.2392 0 -10 3.79641 0.799245 #1003#))
COMMENT     (CObjectList))
COMMENT     #1005=(CGroupWidget
COMMENT     (CWidget 1 (10 #110# 0) 1 2 0 0 Nil 30474072 100)
COMMENT     (CObjectList
COMMENT     #1006=(CScratch
COMMENT     (CWidget 1 (1 #110# 1) 1 2 0 0 #890#
COMMENT     21260396 100) (LOGPEN 0 6 10053171) 8 1
COMMENT     0.381593 1.9 0.082322 1)
COMMENT     #1007=(CLabel
COMMENT     (CWidget 0 (0 0) 1 2 0 0 #867# 28522624 100)
COMMENT     (LOGPEN 0 0 153) 1
COMMENT     (LOGFONT 38 14 0 0 400 0 0 0 0 3 2 1 18
COMMENT     "Georgia") 1.74233 0.555556 128
COMMENT     "{\\i Nsp}I (5868)" "@N (@S)" 5 -7.73485
COMMENT     15.681 0 -10 3.97125 0.799245 #1006#))
COMMENT     (CObjectList))
COMMENT     #1008=(CGroupWidget
COMMENT     (CWidget 1 (10 #112# 0) 1 2 0 0 Nil 28536664 100)
COMMENT     (CObjectList
COMMENT     #1009=(CScratch
COMMENT     (CWidget 1 (1 #112# 1) 1 2 0 0 #890# 393310
COMMENT     100) (LOGPEN 0 6 10053171) 8 1 0.38561 1.9
COMMENT     0.082322 1)
COMMENT     #1010=(CLabel
COMMENT     (CWidget 0 (0 0) 1 2 0 0 #867# 113 100)
COMMENT     (LOGPEN 0 0 153) 1
COMMENT     (LOGFONT 38 14 0 0 400 0 0 0 0 3 2 1 18
COMMENT     "Georgia") 1.74233 0.555556 128
COMMENT     "{\\i Pci}I (5864)" "@N (@S)" 5 -7.52908
COMMENT     13.9386 0 -10 3.72148 0.799245 #1009#))
COMMENT     (CObjectList))
COMMENT     #1011=(CGroupWidget
COMMENT     (CWidget 1 (10 #114# 0) 1 2 0 0 Nil 0 100)
COMMENT     (CObjectList
COMMENT     #1012=(CScratch
COMMENT     (CWidget 1 (1 #114# 1) 1 2 0 0 #890#
COMMENT     4063648 100) (LOGPEN 0 6 10053171) 8 1
COMMENT     3.64522 1.9 0.082322 1)
COMMENT     #1013=(CLabel
COMMENT     (CWidget 0 (0 0) 1 2 0 0 #867# 4063768 100)
COMMENT     (LOGPEN 0 0 153) 1
COMMENT     (LOGFONT 38 14 0 0 400 0 0 0 0 3 2 1 18
COMMENT     "Georgia") 1.74233 0.555556 128
COMMENT     "{\\i Pfl}MI (2618)" "@N (@S)" 5 9.40135
COMMENT     -48.7852 0 -10 4.04618 0.799245 #1012#))
COMMENT     (CObjectList))
COMMENT     #1014=(CGroupWidget
COMMENT     (CWidget 1 (10 #117# 0) 1 2 0 0 Nil 117 100)
COMMENT     (CObjectList
COMMENT     #1015=(CScratch
COMMENT     (CWidget 1 (1 #117# 1) 1 2 0 0 #890# 10 100)
COMMENT     (LOGPEN 0 6 10053171) 8 1 5.31619 1.9
COMMENT     0.082322 1)
COMMENT     #1016=(CLabel
COMMENT     (CWidget 0 (0 0) 1 2 0 0 #867# 0 100)
COMMENT     (LOGPEN 0 0 153) 1
COMMENT     (LOGFONT 38 14 0 0 400 0 0 0 0 3 2 1 18
COMMENT     "Georgia") 1.74233 0.555556 128
COMMENT     "{\\i Pml}I (954)" "@N (@S)" 5 13.6109
COMMENT     -3.48466 0 -10 3.52167 0.799245 #1015#))
COMMENT     (CObjectList))
COMMENT     #1017=(CGroupWidget
COMMENT     (CWidget 1 (10 #121# 0) 1 2 0 0 Nil 393222 100)
COMMENT     (CObjectList
COMMENT     #1018=(CScratch
COMMENT     (CWidget 1 (1 #121# 1) 1 2 0 0 #890#
COMMENT     825368634 100) (LOGPEN 0 6 10053171) 8 1
COMMENT     6.07536 1.9 0.082322 1)
COMMENT     #1019=(CLabel
COMMENT     (CWidget 0 (0 0) 1 2 0 0 #867# 2097164 100)
COMMENT     (LOGPEN 0 0 153) 1
COMMENT     (LOGFONT 38 14 0 0 400 0 0 0 0 3 2 1 18
COMMENT     "Georgia") 1.74233 0.555556 128
COMMENT     "{\\i Psp}OMI (198)" "@N (@S)" 5 6.34489
COMMENT     33.1043 0 -10 4.52073 0.799245 #1018#))
COMMENT     (CObjectList))
COMMENT     #1020=(CGroupWidget
COMMENT     (CWidget 1 (10 #125# 0) 1 2 0 0 Nil 4063688 100)
COMMENT     (CObjectList
COMMENT     #1021=(CScratch
COMMENT     (CWidget 1 (1 #125# 1) 1 2 0 0 #890#
COMMENT     21254748 100) (LOGPEN 0 6 10053171) 8 1
COMMENT     5.74096 1.9 0.082322 1)
COMMENT     #1022=(CLabel
COMMENT     (CWidget 0 (0 0) 1 2 0 0 #867# 0 100)
COMMENT     (LOGPEN 0 0 153) 1
COMMENT     (LOGFONT 38 14 0 0 400 0 0 0 0 3 2 1 18
COMMENT     "Georgia") 1.74233 0.555556 128
COMMENT     "{\\i Rsr}II (531)" "@N (@S)" 5 9.42166
COMMENT     19.1656 0 -10 3.44674 0.799245 #1021#))
COMMENT     (CObjectList))
COMMENT     #1023=(CGroupWidget
COMMENT     (CWidget 1 (10 #126# 0) 1 2 0 0 Nil 21255140 100)
COMMENT     (CObjectList
COMMENT     #1024=(CScratch
COMMENT     (CWidget 1 (1 #126# 1) 1 2 0 0 #890# 0 100)
COMMENT     (LOGPEN 0 6 10053171) 8 1 4.25275 1.9
COMMENT     0.082322 1)
COMMENT     #1025=(CLabel
COMMENT     (CWidget 0 (0 0) 1 2 0 0 #867# 4063648 100)
COMMENT     (LOGPEN 0 0 153) 1
COMMENT     (LOGFONT 38 14 0 0 400 0 0 0 0 3 2 1 18
COMMENT     "Georgia") 1.74233 0.555556 128
COMMENT     "{\\i Sac}I (2013)" "@N (@S)" 5 14.1925
COMMENT     -27.8773 0 -10 3.62158 0.799245 #1024#))
COMMENT     (CObjectList))
COMMENT     #1026=(CGroupWidget
COMMENT     (CWidget 1 (10 #131# 0) 1 2 0 0 Nil 4063904 100)
COMMENT     (CObjectList
COMMENT     #1027=(CScratch
COMMENT     (CWidget 1 (1 #131# 1) 1 2 0 0 #890# 1 100)
COMMENT     (LOGPEN 0 6 10053171) 8 1 1.76035 1.9
COMMENT     0.082322 1)
COMMENT     #1028=(CLabel
COMMENT     (CWidget 0 (0 0) 1 2 0 0 #867# 3397500 100)
COMMENT     (LOGPEN 0 0 153) 1
COMMENT     (LOGFONT 38 14 0 0 400 0 0 0 0 3 2 1 18
COMMENT     "Georgia") 1.74233 0.555556 128
COMMENT     "{\\i Sca}I (4495)" "@N (@S)" 5 -14.2408 0
COMMENT     0 -10 3.89632 0.799245 #1027#))
COMMENT     (CObjectList))
COMMENT     #1029=(CGroupWidget
COMMENT     (CWidget 1 (10 #135# 0) 1 2 0 0 Nil 0 100)
COMMENT     (CObjectList
COMMENT     #1030=(CScratch
COMMENT     (CWidget 1 (1 #135# 1) 1 2 0 0 #890# 0 100)
COMMENT     (LOGPEN 0 6 10053171) 8 1 5.68172 1.9
COMMENT     0.082322 1)
COMMENT     #1031=(CLabel
COMMENT     (CWidget 0 (0 0) 1 2 0 0 #867# 875044937
COMMENT     100) (LOGPEN 0 0 153) 1
COMMENT     (LOGFONT 38 14 0 0 400 0 0 0 0 3 2 1 18
COMMENT     "Georgia") 1.74233 0.555556 128
COMMENT     "{\\i Sfo}I (590)" "@N (@S)" 5 9.64443
COMMENT     13.9386 0 -10 3.27191 0.799245 #1030#))
COMMENT     (CObjectList))
COMMENT     #1032=(CGroupWidget
COMMENT     (CWidget 1 (10 #136# 0) 1 2 0 0 Nil 0 100)
COMMENT     (CObjectList
COMMENT     #1033=(CScratch
COMMENT     (CWidget 1 (1 #136# 1) 1 2 0 0 #890# 0 100)
COMMENT     (LOGPEN 0 6 10053171) 8 1 5.68071 1.9
COMMENT     0.082322 1)
COMMENT     #1034=(CLabel
COMMENT     (CWidget 0 (0 0) 1 2 0 0 #867# 891822153
COMMENT     100) (LOGPEN 0 0 153) 1
COMMENT     (LOGFONT 38 14 0 0 400 0 0 0 0 3 2 1 18
COMMENT     "Georgia") 1.74233 0.555556 128
COMMENT     "{\\i Sgr}AI (591)" "@N (@S)" 5 9.82611
COMMENT     12.1963 0 -10 3.72148 0.799245 #1033#))
COMMENT     (CObjectList))
COMMENT     #1035=(CGroupWidget
COMMENT     (CWidget 1 (10 #144# 0) 1 2 0 0 Nil 852000 100)
COMMENT     (CObjectList
COMMENT     #1036=(CScratch
COMMENT     (CWidget 1 (1 #144# 1) 1 2 0 0 #890# 0 100)
COMMENT     (LOGPEN 0 6 10053171) 8 1 0.0120503 1.9
COMMENT     0.082322 1)
COMMENT     #1037=(CLabel
COMMENT     (CWidget 0 (0 0) 1 2 0 0 #867# 64 100)
COMMENT     (LOGPEN 0 0 153) 1
COMMENT     (LOGFONT 38 14 0 0 400 0 0 0 0 3 2 1 18
COMMENT     "Georgia") 1.74233 0.555556 128
COMMENT     "{\\i Stu}I (6236)" "@N (@S)" 5 -3.46441
COMMENT     19.1656 0 -10 3.69651 0.799245 #1036#))
COMMENT     (CObjectList))
COMMENT     #1038=(CGroupWidget
COMMENT     (CWidget 1 (10 #150# 0) 1 2 0 0 Nil 7733253 100)
COMMENT     (CObjectList
COMMENT     #1039=(CScratch
COMMENT     (CWidget 1 (1 #150# 1) 1 2 0 0 #890# 7526
COMMENT     100) (LOGPEN 0 6 10053171) 8 1 4.2638 1.9
COMMENT     0.082322 1)
COMMENT     #1040=(CLabel
COMMENT     (CWidget 0 (0 0) 1 2 0 0 #867# 0 100)
COMMENT     (LOGPEN 0 0 153) 1
COMMENT     (LOGFONT 38 14 0 0 400 0 0 0 0 3 2 1 18
COMMENT     "Georgia") 1.74233 0.555556 128
COMMENT     "{\\i Xho}I (2002)" "@N (@S)" 5 14.3415
COMMENT     -24.3926 0 -10 3.97125 0.799245 #1039#))
COMMENT     (CObjectList))
COMMENT     #1041=(CGroupWidget
COMMENT     (CWidget 2 (10 #1# 0) 1 2 0 0 Nil -1259 100)
COMMENT     (CObjectList
COMMENT     #1042=(CScratch
COMMENT     (CWidget 1 (1 #1# 1) 1 2 0 0 #890# 1 100)
COMMENT     (LOGPEN 0 6 10053171) 8 1 5.81327 1.9
COMMENT     0.082322 1)
COMMENT     #1043=(CLabel
COMMENT     (CWidget 0 (0 0) 1 2 0 0 #871# 0 100)
COMMENT     (LOGPEN 0 0 13408563) 1
COMMENT     (LOGFONT 38 14 0 0 400 0 0 0 0 3 2 1 18
COMMENT     "Georgia") 1.74233 0.555556 0
COMMENT     "{\\i Aat}II (459)" "@N (@S)" 5 8.75247
COMMENT     20.908 0 -10 3.72148 0.799245 #1042#)
COMMENT     #1044=(CScratch
COMMENT     (CWidget 2 (1 #1# 2) 1 2 0 0 #890# 25639512
COMMENT     100) (LOGPEN 0 6 10053171) 8 1 3.43233 1.9
COMMENT     0.082322 1)
COMMENT     #1045=(CLabel
COMMENT     (CWidget 0 (0 0) 1 2 0 0 #871# 0 100)
COMMENT     (LOGPEN 0 0 13408563) 1
COMMENT     (LOGFONT 38 14 0 0 400 0 0 0 0 3 2 1 18
COMMENT     "Georgia") 1.74233 0.555556 0
COMMENT     "{\\i Aat}II (2830)" "@N (@S)" 5 7.07217
COMMENT     -52.2699 0 -10 4.07115 0.799245 #1044#))
COMMENT     (CObjectList))
COMMENT     #1046=(CGroupWidget
COMMENT     (CWidget 2 (10 #3# 0) 1 2 0 0 Nil 0 100)
COMMENT     (CObjectList
COMMENT     #1047=(CScratch
COMMENT     (CWidget 1 (1 #3# 1) 1 2 0 0 #890# 0 100)
COMMENT     (LOGPEN 0 6 10053171) 8 1 4.1935 1.9
COMMENT     0.082322 1)
COMMENT     #1048=(CLabel
COMMENT     (CWidget 0 (0 0) 1 2 0 0 #871# 2228241 100)
COMMENT     (LOGPEN 0 0 13408563) 1
COMMENT     (LOGFONT 38 14 0 0 400 0 0 0 0 3 2 1 18
COMMENT     "Georgia") 1.74233 0.555556 0
COMMENT     "{\\i Acc}I (2072)" "@N (@S)" 5 13.8632
COMMENT     -31.3619 0 -10 3.72148 0.799245 #1047#)
COMMENT     #1049=(CScratch
COMMENT     (CWidget 2 (1 #3# 2) 1 2 0 0 #890# 7208962
COMMENT     100) (LOGPEN 0 6 10053171) 8 1 3.28572 1.9
COMMENT     0.082322 1)
COMMENT     #1050=(CLabel
COMMENT     (CWidget 0 (0 0) 1 2 0 0 #871# 29066796 100)
COMMENT     (LOGPEN 0 0 13408563) 1
COMMENT     (LOGFONT 38 14 0 0 400 0 0 0 0 3 2 1 18
COMMENT     "Georgia") 1.74233 0.555556 0
COMMENT     "{\\i Acc}I (2976)" "@N (@S)" 5 5.1589
COMMENT     -55.7546 0 -10 3.79641 0.799245 #1049#))
COMMENT     (CObjectList))
COMMENT     #1051=(CGroupWidget
COMMENT     (CWidget 2 (10 #4# 0) 1 2 0 0 Nil -1479 100)
COMMENT     (CObjectList
COMMENT     #1052=(CScratch
COMMENT     (CWidget 1 (1 #4# 1) 1 2 0 0 #890# 393222
COMMENT     100) (LOGPEN 0 6 10053171) 8 1 1.88186 1.9
COMMENT     0.082322 1)
COMMENT     #1053=(CLabel
COMMENT     (CWidget 0 (0 0) 1 2 0 0 #871# 21440616 100)
COMMENT     (LOGPEN 0 0 13408563) 1
COMMENT     (LOGFONT 38 14 0 0 400 0 0 0 0 3 2 1 18
COMMENT     "Georgia") 1.74233 0.555556 0
COMMENT     "{\\i Acl}I (4374)" "@N (@S)" 5 -14.0078
COMMENT     -1.74233 0 -10 3.62158 0.799245 #1052#)
COMMENT     #1054=(CScratch
COMMENT     (CWidget 2 (1 #4# 2) 1 2 0 0 #890# 0 100)
COMMENT     (LOGPEN 0 6 10053171) 8 1 1.50729 1.9
COMMENT     0.082322 1)
COMMENT     #1055=(CLabel
COMMENT     (CWidget 0 (0 0) 1 2 0 0 #871# 0 100)
COMMENT     (LOGPEN 0 0 13408563) 1
COMMENT     (LOGFONT 38 14 0 0 400 0 0 0 0 3 2 1 18
COMMENT     "Georgia") 1.74233 0.555556 0
COMMENT     "{\\i Acl}I (4747)" "@N (@S)" 5 -14.1572
COMMENT     3.48466 0 -10 3.62158 0.799245 #1054#))
COMMENT     (CObjectList))
COMMENT     #1056=(CGroupWidget
COMMENT     (CWidget 2 (10 #21# 0) 1 2 0 0 Nil 0 100)
COMMENT     (CObjectList
COMMENT     #1057=(CScratch
COMMENT     (CWidget 1 (1 #21# 1) 1 2 0 0 #890# 393219
COMMENT     100) (LOGPEN 0 6 10053171) 8 1 5.59033 1.9
COMMENT     0.082322 1)
COMMENT     #1058=(CLabel
COMMENT     (CWidget 0 (0 0) 1 2 0 0 #871# 4064384 100)
COMMENT     (LOGPEN 0 0 13408563) 1
COMMENT     (LOGFONT 38 14 0 0 400 0 0 0 0 3 2 1 18
COMMENT     "Georgia") 1.74233 0.555556 0
COMMENT     "{\\i Bam}HI (681)" "@N (@S)" 5 11.1846
COMMENT     8.71165 0 -10 4.32092 0.799245 #1057#)
COMMENT     #1059=(CScratch
COMMENT     (CWidget 2 (1 #21# 2) 1 2 0 0 #890# 0 100)
COMMENT     (LOGPEN 0 6 10053171) 8 1 4.07702 1.9
COMMENT     0.082322 1)
COMMENT     #1060=(CLabel
COMMENT     (CWidget 0 (0 0) 1 2 0 0 #871# 543775867
COMMENT     100) (LOGPEN 0 0 13408563) 1
COMMENT     (LOGFONT 38 14 0 0 400 0 0 0 0 3 2 1 18
COMMENT     "Georgia") 1.74233 0.555556 0
COMMENT     "{\\i Bam}HI (2188)" "@N (@S)" 5 13.539
COMMENT     -34.8466 0 -10 4.67059 0.799245 #1059#))
COMMENT     (CObjectList))
COMMENT     #1061=(CGroupWidget
COMMENT     (CWidget 2 (10 #24# 0) 1 2 0 0 Nil 7 100)
COMMENT     (CObjectList
COMMENT     #1062=(CScratch
COMMENT     (CWidget 1 (1 #24# 1) 1 2 0 0 #890# 0 100)
COMMENT     (LOGPEN 0 6 10053171) 8 1 5.53109 1.9
COMMENT     0.082322 1)
COMMENT     #1063=(CLabel
COMMENT     (CWidget 0 (0 0) 1 2 0 0 #871# 24576124 100)
COMMENT     (LOGPEN 0 0 13408563) 1
COMMENT     (LOGFONT 38 14 0 0 400 0 0 0 0 3 2 1 18
COMMENT     "Georgia") 1.74233 0.555556 0
COMMENT     "{\\i Bbs}I (740)" "@N (@S)" 5 12.9866
COMMENT     5.22699 0 -10 3.34684 0.799245 #1062#)
COMMENT     #1064=(CScratch
COMMENT     (CWidget 2 (1 #24# 2) 1 2 0 0 #890# 393225
COMMENT     100) (LOGPEN 0 6 10053171) 8 1 3.35701 1.9
COMMENT     0.082322 1)
COMMENT     #1065=(CLabel
COMMENT     (CWidget 0 (0 0) 1 2 0 0 #871# 0 100)
COMMENT     (LOGPEN 0 0 13408563) 1
COMMENT     (LOGFONT 38 14 0 0 400 0 0 0 0 3 2 1 18
COMMENT     "Georgia") 1.74233 0.555556 0
COMMENT     "{\\i Bbs}I (2905)" "@N (@S)" 5 6.02493
COMMENT     -54.0122 0 -10 3.69651 0.799245 #1064#))
COMMENT     (CObjectList))
COMMENT     #1066=(CGroupWidget
COMMENT     (CWidget 2 (10 #28# 0) 1 2 0 0 Nil -1409 100)
COMMENT     (CObjectList
COMMENT     #1067=(CScratch
COMMENT     (CWidget 1 (1 #28# 1) 1 2 0 0 #890#
COMMENT     29101884 100) (LOGPEN 0 6 10053171) 8 1
COMMENT     5.37042 1.9 0.082322 1)
COMMENT     #1068=(CLabel
COMMENT     (CWidget 0 (0 0) 1 2 0 0 #871# 0 100)
COMMENT     (LOGPEN 0 0 13408563) 1
COMMENT     (LOGFONT 38 14 0 0 400 0 0 0 0 3 2 1 18
COMMENT     "Georgia") 1.74233 0.555556 0
COMMENT     "{\\i Bcl}I (900)" "@N (@S)" 5 13.9271 0 0
COMMENT     -10 3.37181 0.799245 #1067#)
COMMENT     #1069=(CScratch
COMMENT     (CWidget 2 (1 #28# 2) 1 2 0 0 #890#
COMMENT     29253396 100) (LOGPEN 0 6 10053171) 8 1
COMMENT     5.1505 1.9 0.082322 1)
COMMENT     #1070=(CLabel
COMMENT     (CWidget 0 (0 0) 1 2 0 0 #871# 131076 100)
COMMENT     (LOGPEN 0 0 13408563) 1
COMMENT     (LOGFONT 38 14 0 0 400 0 0 0 0 3 2 1 18
COMMENT     "Georgia") 1.74233 0.555556 0
COMMENT     "{\\i Bcl}I (1119)" "@N (@S)" 5 13.1088
COMMENT     -5.22699 0 -10 3.27191 0.799245 #1069#))
COMMENT     (CObjectList))
COMMENT     #1071=(CGroupWidget
COMMENT     (CWidget 2 (10 #32# 0) 1 2 0 0 Nil 393224 100)
COMMENT     (CObjectList
COMMENT     #1072=(CScratch
COMMENT     (CWidget 1 (1 #32# 1) 1 2 0 0 #890# 0 100)
COMMENT     (LOGPEN 0 6 10053171) 8 1 6.08841 1.9
COMMENT     0.082322 1)
COMMENT     #1073=(CLabel
COMMENT     (CWidget 0 (0 0) 1 2 0 0 #871# 27290808 100)
COMMENT     (LOGPEN 0 0 13408563) 1
COMMENT     (LOGFONT 38 14 0 0 400 0 0 0 0 3 2 1 18
COMMENT     "Georgia") 1.74233 0.555556 0
COMMENT     "{\\i Bgl}II (185)" "@N (@S)" 5 5.59964
COMMENT     34.8466 0 -10 3.44674 0.799245 #1072#)
COMMENT     #1074=(CScratch
COMMENT     (CWidget 2 (1 #32# 2) 1 2 0 0 #890# 0 100)
COMMENT     (LOGPEN 0 6 10053171) 8 1 3.98062 1.9
COMMENT     0.082322 1)
COMMENT     #1075=(CLabel
COMMENT     (CWidget 0 (0 0) 1 2 0 0 #871# 393231 100)
COMMENT     (LOGPEN 0 0 13408563) 1
COMMENT     (LOGFONT 38 14 0 0 400 0 0 0 0 3 2 1 18
COMMENT     "Georgia") 1.74233 0.555556 0
COMMENT     "{\\i Bgl}II (2284)" "@N (@S)" 5 12.4445
COMMENT     -38.3313 0 -10 3.97125 0.799245 #1074#))
COMMENT     (CObjectList))
COMMENT     #1076=(CGroupWidget
COMMENT     (CWidget 2 (10 #35# 0) 1 2 0 0 Nil 17 100)
COMMENT     (CObjectList
COMMENT     #1077=(CScratch
COMMENT     (CWidget 1 (1 #35# 1) 1 2 0 0 #890# 0 100)
COMMENT     (LOGPEN 0 6 10053171) 8 1 2.7786 1.9
COMMENT     0.082322 1)
COMMENT     #1078=(CLabel
COMMENT     (CWidget 0 (0 0) 1 2 0 0 #871# 0 100)
COMMENT     (LOGPEN 0 0 13408563) 1
COMMENT     (LOGFONT 38 14 0 0 400 0 0 0 0 3 2 1 18
COMMENT     "Georgia") 1.74233 0.555556 0
COMMENT     "{\\i Bmr}I (3481)" "@N (@S)" 5 -12.4271
COMMENT     -6.96932 0 -10 3.97125 0.799245 #1077#)
COMMENT     #1079=(CScratch
COMMENT     (CWidget 2 (1 #35# 2) 1 2 0 0 #890# 327735
COMMENT     100) (LOGPEN 0 6 10053171) 8 1 1.3175 1.9
COMMENT     0.082322 1)
COMMENT     #1080=(CLabel
COMMENT     (CWidget 0 (0 0) 1 2 0 0 #871# 0 100)
COMMENT     (LOGPEN 0 0 13408563) 1
COMMENT     (LOGFONT 38 14 0 0 400 0 0 0 0 3 2 1 18
COMMENT     "Georgia") 1.74233 0.555556 0
COMMENT     "{\\i Bmr}I (4936)" "@N (@S)" 5 -14.3079
COMMENT     6.96932 0 -10 4.14608 0.799245 #1079#))
COMMENT     (CObjectList))
COMMENT     #1081=(CGroupWidget
COMMENT     (CWidget 2 (10 #37# 0) 1 2 0 0 Nil 0 100)
COMMENT     (CObjectList
COMMENT     #1082=(CScratch
COMMENT     (CWidget 1 (1 #37# 1) 1 2 0 0 #890#
COMMENT     891813890 100) (LOGPEN 0 6 10053171) 8 1
COMMENT     5.83737 1.9 0.082322 1)
COMMENT     #1083=(CLabel
COMMENT     (CWidget 0 (0 0) 1 2 0 0 #871# 673185794
COMMENT     100) (LOGPEN 0 0 13408563) 1
COMMENT     (LOGFONT 38 14 0 0 400 0 0 0 0 3 2 1 18
COMMENT     "Georgia") 1.74233 0.555556 0
COMMENT     "{\\i Bpu}10I (435)" "@N (@S)" 5 8.84802
COMMENT     22.6503 0 -10 4.24599 0.799245 #1082#)
COMMENT     #1084=(CScratch
COMMENT     (CWidget 2 (1 #37# 2) 1 2 0 0 #890# 393222
COMMENT     100) (LOGPEN 0 6 10053171) 8 1 4.42547 1.9
COMMENT     0.082322 1)
COMMENT     #1085=(CLabel
COMMENT     (CWidget 0 (0 0) 1 2 0 0 #871# 2 100)
COMMENT     (LOGPEN 0 0 13408563) 1
COMMENT     (LOGFONT 38 14 0 0 400 0 0 0 0 3 2 1 18
COMMENT     "Georgia") 1.74233 0.555556 0
COMMENT     "{\\i Bpu}10I (1841)" "@N (@S)" 5 15.3532
COMMENT     -22.6503 0 -10 4.49575 0.799245 #1084#))
COMMENT     (CObjectList))
COMMENT     #1086=(CGroupWidget
COMMENT     (CWidget 2 (10 #40# 0) 1 2 0 0 Nil 29125144 100)
COMMENT     (CObjectList
COMMENT     #1087=(CScratch
COMMENT     (CWidget 1 (1 #40# 1) 1 2 0 0 #890# 2 100)
COMMENT     (LOGPEN 0 6 10053171) 8 1 4.17342 1.9
COMMENT     0.082322 1)
COMMENT     #1088=(CLabel
COMMENT     (CWidget 0 (0 0) 1 2 0 0 #871# -10 100)
COMMENT     (LOGPEN 0 0 13408563) 1
COMMENT     (LOGFONT 38 14 0 0 400 0 0 0 0 3 2 1 18
COMMENT     "Georgia") 1.74233 0.555556 0
COMMENT     "{\\i Bsa}BI (2092)" "@N (@S)" 5 13.9951
COMMENT     -33.1043 0 -10 4.24599 0.799245 #1087#)
COMMENT     #1089=(CScratch
COMMENT     (CWidget 2 (1 #40# 2) 1 2 0 0 #890# 0 100)
COMMENT     (LOGPEN 0 6 10053171) 8 1 3.02463 1.9
COMMENT     0.082322 1)
COMMENT     #1090=(CLabel
COMMENT     (CWidget 0 (0 0) 1 2 0 0 #871# 4064000 100)
COMMENT     (LOGPEN 0 0 13408563) 1
COMMENT     (LOGFONT 38 14 0 0 400 0 0 0 0 3 2 1 18
COMMENT     "Georgia") 1.74233 0.555556 0
COMMENT     "{\\i Bsa}BI (3236)" "@N (@S)" 5 -8.97375
COMMENT     -10.454 0 -10 4.14608 0.799245 #1089#))
COMMENT     (CObjectList))
COMMENT     #1091=(CGroupWidget
COMMENT     (CWidget 2 (10 #42# 0) 1 2 0 0 Nil 1177448057 100)
COMMENT     (CObjectList
COMMENT     #1092=(CScratch
COMMENT     (CWidget 1 (1 #42# 1) 1 2 0 0 #890# 393220
COMMENT     100) (LOGPEN 0 6 10053171) 8 1 5.11435 1.9
COMMENT     0.082322 1)
COMMENT     #1093=(CLabel
COMMENT     (CWidget 0 (0 0) 1 2 0 0 #871# 28758052 100)
COMMENT     (LOGPEN 0 0 13408563) 1
COMMENT     (LOGFONT 38 14 0 0 400 0 0 0 0 3 2 1 18
COMMENT     "Georgia") 1.74233 0.555556 0
COMMENT     "{\\i Bsa}I (1155)" "@N (@S)" 5 13.5526
COMMENT     -6.96932 0 -10 3.44674 0.799245 #1092#)
COMMENT     #1094=(CScratch
COMMENT     (CWidget 2 (1 #42# 2) 1 2 0 0 #890# 393231
COMMENT     100) (LOGPEN 0 6 10053171) 8 1 1.34361 1.9
COMMENT     0.082322 1)
COMMENT     #1095=(CLabel
COMMENT     (CWidget 0 (0 0) 1 2 0 0 #871# 38 100)
COMMENT     (LOGPEN 0 0 13408563) 1
COMMENT     (LOGFONT 38 14 0 0 400 0 0 0 0 3 2 1 18
COMMENT     "Georgia") 1.74233 0.555556 0
COMMENT     "{\\i Bsa}I (4910)" "@N (@S)" 5 -14.115
COMMENT     5.22699 0 -10 3.79641 0.799245 #1094#))
COMMENT     (CObjectList))
COMMENT     #1096=(CGroupWidget
COMMENT     (CWidget 2 (10 #51# 0) 1 2 0 0 Nil 0 100)
COMMENT     (CObjectList
COMMENT     #1097=(CScratch
COMMENT     (CWidget 1 (1 #51# 1) 1 2 0 0 #890# 0 100)
COMMENT     (LOGPEN 0 6 10053171) 8 1 3.20538 1.9
COMMENT     0.082322 1)
COMMENT     #1098=(CLabel
COMMENT     (CWidget 0 (0 0) 1 2 0 0 #871# 2228230 100)
COMMENT     (LOGPEN 0 0 13408563) 1
COMMENT     (LOGFONT 38 14 0 0 400 0 0 0 0 3 2 1 18
COMMENT     "Georgia") 1.74233 0.555556 0
COMMENT     "{\\i Bsm}I (3056)" "@N (@S)" 5 4.35908
COMMENT     -60.9816 0 -10 3.97125 0.799245 #1097#)
COMMENT     #1099=(CScratch
COMMENT     (CWidget 2 (1 #51# 2) 1 2 0 0 #890# 1 100)
COMMENT     (LOGPEN 0 6 10053171) 8 1 3.11199 1.9
COMMENT     0.082322 1)
COMMENT     #1100=(CLabel
COMMENT     (CWidget 0 (0 0) 1 2 0 0 #871# 0 100)
COMMENT     (LOGPEN 0 0 13408563) 1
COMMENT     (LOGFONT 38 14 0 0 400 0 0 0 0 3 2 1 18
COMMENT     "Georgia") 1.74233 0.555556 0
COMMENT     "{\\i Bsm}I (3149)" "@N (@S)" 5 -3.47255
COMMENT     -12.1963 0 -10 3.89632 0.799245 #1099#))
COMMENT     (CObjectList))
COMMENT     #1101=(CGroupWidget
COMMENT     (CWidget 2 (10 #55# 0) 1 2 0 0 Nil 25617512 100)
COMMENT     (CObjectList
COMMENT     #1102=(CScratch
COMMENT     (CWidget 1 (1 #55# 1) 1 2 0 0 #890# 393228
COMMENT     100) (LOGPEN 0 6 10053171) 8 1 2.12085 1.9
COMMENT     0.082322 1)
COMMENT     #1103=(CLabel
COMMENT     (CWidget 0 (0 0) 1 2 0 0 #871# 4063800 100)
COMMENT     (LOGPEN 0 0 13408563) 1
COMMENT     (LOGFONT 38 14 0 0 400 0 0 0 0 3 2 1 18
COMMENT     "Georgia") 1.74233 0.555556 0
COMMENT     "{\\i Bsp}HI (4136)" "@N (@S)" 5 -14.0726
COMMENT     -3.48466 0 -10 4.32092 0.799245 #1102#)
COMMENT     #1104=(CScratch
COMMENT     (CWidget 2 (1 #55# 2) 1 2 0 0 #890#
COMMENT     28794560 100) (LOGPEN 0 6 10053171) 8 1
COMMENT     1.10863 1.9 0.082322 1)
COMMENT     #1105=(CLabel
COMMENT     (CWidget 0 (0 0) 1 2 0 0 #871# 4063800 100)
COMMENT     (LOGPEN 0 0 13408563) 1
COMMENT     (LOGFONT 38 14 0 0 400 0 0 0 0 3 2 1 18
COMMENT     "Georgia") 1.74233 0.555556 0
COMMENT     "{\\i Bsp}HI (5144)" "@N (@S)" 5 -13.7301
COMMENT     8.71165 0 -10 4.32092 0.799245 #1104#))
COMMENT     (CObjectList))
COMMENT     #1106=(CGroupWidget
COMMENT     (CWidget 2 (10 #60# 0) 1 2 0 0 Nil 1347890790 100)
COMMENT     (CObjectList
COMMENT     #1107=(CScratch
COMMENT     (CWidget 1 (1 #60# 1) 1 2 0 0 #890# 0 100)
COMMENT     (LOGPEN 0 6 10053171) 8 1 5.42263 1.9
COMMENT     0.082322 1)
COMMENT     #1108=(CLabel
COMMENT     (CWidget 0 (0 0) 1 2 0 0 #871# 0 100)
COMMENT     (LOGPEN 0 0 13408563) 1
COMMENT     (LOGFONT 38 14 0 0 400 0 0 0 0 3 2 1 18
COMMENT     "Georgia") 1.74233 0.555556 0
COMMENT     "{\\i Bsr}GI (848)" "@N (@S)" 5 14.1385
COMMENT     1.74233 0 -10 3.97125 0.799245 #1107#)
COMMENT     #1109=(CScratch
COMMENT     (CWidget 2 (1 #60# 2) 1 2 0 0 #890# 41 100)
COMMENT     (LOGPEN 0 6 10053171) 8 1 4.53292 1.9
COMMENT     0.082322 1)
COMMENT     #1110=(CLabel
COMMENT     (CWidget 0 (0 0) 1 2 0 0 #871# -10 100)
COMMENT     (LOGPEN 0 0 13408563) 1
COMMENT     (LOGFONT 38 14 0 0 400 0 0 0 0 3 2 1 18
COMMENT     "Georgia") 1.74233 0.555556 0
COMMENT     "{\\i Bsr}GI (1734)" "@N (@S)" 5 15.33
COMMENT     -19.1656 0 -10 4.04618 0.799245 #1109#))
COMMENT     (CObjectList))
COMMENT     #1111=(CGroupWidget
COMMENT     (CWidget 2 (10 #64# 0) 1 2 0 0 Nil -3251 100)
COMMENT     (CObjectList
COMMENT     #1112=(CScratch
COMMENT     (CWidget 1 (1 #64# 1) 1 2 0 0 #890#
COMMENT     29034012 100) (LOGPEN 0 6 10053171) 8 1
COMMENT     4.44556 1.9 0.082322 1)
COMMENT     #1113=(CLabel
COMMENT     (CWidget 0 (0 0) 1 2 0 0 #871# 0 100)
COMMENT     (LOGPEN 0 0 13408563) 1
COMMENT     (LOGFONT 38 14 0 0 400 0 0 0 0 3 2 1 18
COMMENT     "Georgia") 1.74233 0.555556 0
COMMENT     "{\\i Bst}BI (1821)" "@N (@S)" 5 15.0558
COMMENT     -20.908 0 -10 3.79641 0.799245 #1112#)
COMMENT     #1114=(CScratch
COMMENT     (CWidget 2 (1 #64# 2) 1 2 0 0 #890#
COMMENT     25491084 100) (LOGPEN 0 6 10053171) 8 1
COMMENT     3.91333 1.9 0.082322 1)
COMMENT     #1115=(CLabel
COMMENT     (CWidget 0 (0 0) 1 2 0 0 #871# 0 100)
COMMENT     (LOGPEN 0 0 13408563) 1
COMMENT     (LOGFONT 38 14 0 0 400 0 0 0 0 3 2 1 18
COMMENT     "Georgia") 1.74233 0.555556 0
COMMENT     "{\\i Bst}BI (2351)" "@N (@S)" 5 11.9387
COMMENT     -43.5583 0 -10 3.79641 0.799245 #1114#))
COMMENT     (CObjectList))
COMMENT     #1116=(CGroupWidget
COMMENT     (CWidget 2 (10 #83# 0) 1 2 0 0 Nil 1283092037 100)
COMMENT     (CObjectList
COMMENT     #1117=(CScratch
COMMENT     (CWidget 1 (1 #83# 1) 1 2 0 0 #890# 2228235
COMMENT     100) (LOGPEN 0 6 10053171) 8 1 3.92137 1.9
COMMENT     0.082322 1)
COMMENT     #1118=(CLabel
COMMENT     (CWidget 0 (0 0) 1 2 0 0 #871# 21255508 100)
COMMENT     (LOGPEN 0 0 13408563) 1
COMMENT     (LOGFONT 38 14 0 0 400 0 0 0 0 3 2 1 18
COMMENT     "Georgia") 1.74233 0.555556 0
COMMENT     "{\\i Eco}NI (2343)" "@N (@S)" 5 12.1903
COMMENT     -41.8159 0 -10 4.24599 0.799245 #1117#)
COMMENT     #1119=(CScratch
COMMENT     (CWidget 2 (1 #83# 2) 1 2 0 0 #890# 2228235
COMMENT     100) (LOGPEN 0 6 10053171) 8 1 0.00702934
COMMENT     1.9 0.082322 1)
COMMENT     #1120=(CLabel
COMMENT     (CWidget 0 (0 0) 1 2 0 0 #871# 1 100)
COMMENT     (LOGPEN 0 0 13408563) 1
COMMENT     (LOGFONT 38 14 0 0 400 0 0 0 0 3 2 1 18
COMMENT     "Georgia") 1.74233 0.555556 0
COMMENT     "{\\i Eco}NI (6241)" "@N (@S)" 5 -3.77104
COMMENT     20.908 0 -10 4.24599 0.799245 #1119#))
COMMENT     (CObjectList))
COMMENT     #1121=(CGroupWidget
COMMENT     (CWidget 2 (10 #84# 0) 1 2 0 0 Nil 695497577 100)
COMMENT     (CObjectList
COMMENT     #1122=(CScratch
COMMENT     (CWidget 1 (1 #84# 1) 1 2 0 0 #890# 2228235
COMMENT     100) (LOGPEN 0 6 10053171) 8 1 6.07536 1.9
COMMENT     0.082322 1)
COMMENT     #1123=(CLabel
COMMENT     (CWidget 0 (0 0) 1 2 0 0 #871# 4063648 100)
COMMENT     (LOGPEN 0 0 13408563) 1
COMMENT     (LOGFONT 38 14 0 0 400 0 0 0 0 3 2 1 18
COMMENT     "Georgia") 1.74233 0.555556 0
COMMENT     "{\\i Eco}O109I (198)" "@N (@S)" 5 6.67525
COMMENT     31.3619 0 -10 5.04523 0.799245 #1122#)
COMMENT     #1124=(CScratch
COMMENT     (CWidget 2 (1 #84# 2) 1 2 0 0 #890# 2228235
COMMENT     100) (LOGPEN 0 6 10053171) 8 1 6.07436 1.9
COMMENT     0.082322 1)
COMMENT     #1125=(CLabel
COMMENT     (CWidget 0 (0 0) 1 2 0 0 #871# 0 100)
COMMENT     (LOGPEN 0 0 13408563) 1
COMMENT     (LOGFONT 38 14 0 0 400 0 0 0 0 3 2 1 18
COMMENT     "Georgia") 1.74233 0.555556 0
COMMENT     "{\\i Eco}O109I (199)" "@N (@S)" 5 6.68563
COMMENT     29.6196 0 -10 5.04523 0.799245 #1124#))
COMMENT     (CObjectList))
COMMENT     #1126=(CGroupWidget
COMMENT     (CWidget 2 (10 #92# 0) 1 2 0 0 Nil 1768117093 100)
COMMENT     (CObjectList
COMMENT     #1127=(CScratch
COMMENT     (CWidget 1 (1 #92# 1) 1 2 0 0 #890# 2949137
COMMENT     100) (LOGPEN 0 6 10053171) 8 1 5.3423 1.9
COMMENT     0.082322 1)
COMMENT     #1128=(CLabel
COMMENT     (CWidget 0 (0 0) 1 2 0 0 #871# 1 100)
COMMENT     (LOGPEN 0 0 13408563) 1
COMMENT     (LOGFONT 38 14 0 0 400 0 0 0 0 3 2 1 18
COMMENT     "Georgia") 1.74233 0.555556 0
COMMENT     "{\\i Hpa}I (928)" "@N (@S)" 5 13.9817
COMMENT     -1.74233 0 -10 3.79641 0.799245 #1127#)
COMMENT     #1129=(CScratch
COMMENT     (CWidget 2 (1 #92# 2) 1 2 0 0 #890# 0 100)
COMMENT     (LOGPEN 0 6 10053171) 8 1 3.12605 1.9
COMMENT     0.082322 1)
COMMENT     #1130=(CLabel
COMMENT     (CWidget 0 (0 0) 1 2 0 0 #871# 28517148 100)
COMMENT     (LOGPEN 0 0 13408563) 1
COMMENT     (LOGFONT 38 14 0 0 400 0 0 0 0 3 2 1 18
COMMENT     "Georgia") 1.74233 0.555556 0
COMMENT     "{\\i Hpa}I (3135)" "@N (@S)" 5 -3.48738
COMMENT     -15.681 0 -10 3.89632 0.799245 #1129#))
COMMENT     (CObjectList))
COMMENT     #1131=(CGroupWidget
COMMENT     (CWidget 2 (10 #98# 0) 0 1 0 0 Nil 0 100)
COMMENT     (CObjectList
COMMENT     #1132=(CScratch
COMMENT     (CWidget 1 (1 #98# 1) 1 2 0 0 #890# 655365
COMMENT     100) (LOGPEN 0 0 10053171) 8 1 6.16775 1.9
COMMENT     0.05 1)
COMMENT     #1133=(CLabel
COMMENT     (CWidget 0 (0 0) 1 2 0 0 #871# 0 100)
COMMENT     (LOGPEN 0 0 13408563) 1
COMMENT     (LOGFONT 0 0 0 0 400 0 0 0 0 3 2 1 18
COMMENT     "Georgia") 1 0.555556 0 "{\\i Msc}I (106)"
COMMENT     "@N (@S)" 5 0 0 0 -10 -1 -1 #1132#)
COMMENT     #1134=(CScratch
COMMENT     (CWidget 2 (1 #98# 2) 1 2 0 0 #890# 0 100)
COMMENT     (LOGPEN 0 0 10053171) 8 1 2.94027 1.9 0.05
COMMENT     1)
COMMENT     #1135=(CLabel
COMMENT     (CWidget 0 (0 0) 1 2 0 0 #871# 0 100)
COMMENT     (LOGPEN 0 0 13408563) 1
COMMENT     (LOGFONT 0 0 0 0 400 0 0 0 0 3 2 1 18
COMMENT     "Georgia") 1 0.555556 0
COMMENT     "{\\i Msc}I (3320)" "@N (@S)" 5 0 0 0 -10
COMMENT     -1 -1 #1134#)) (CObjectList))
COMMENT     #1136=(CGroupWidget
COMMENT     (CWidget 2 (10 #103# 0) 0 1 0 0 Nil 0 100)
COMMENT     (CObjectList
COMMENT     #1137=(CScratch
COMMENT     (CWidget 1 (1 #103# 1) 1 2 0 0 #890#
COMMENT     27596952 100) (LOGPEN 0 0 10053171) 8 1
COMMENT     4.18949 1.9 0.05 1)
COMMENT     #1138=(CLabel
COMMENT     (CWidget 0 (0 0) 1 2 0 0 #871# 4063688 100)
COMMENT     (LOGPEN 0 0 13408563) 1
COMMENT     (LOGFONT 0 0 0 0 400 0 0 0 0 3 2 1 18
COMMENT     "Georgia") 1 0.555556 0
COMMENT     "{\\i Nco}I (2076)" "@N (@S)" 5 0 0 0 -10
COMMENT     -1 -1 #1137#)
COMMENT     #1139=(CScratch
COMMENT     (CWidget 2 (1 #103# 2) 1 2 0 0 #890# 0 100)
COMMENT     (LOGPEN 0 0 10053171) 8 1 4.08706 1.9 0.05
COMMENT     1)
COMMENT     #1140=(CLabel
COMMENT     (CWidget 0 (0 0) 1 2 0 0 #871# 1 100)
COMMENT     (LOGPEN 0 0 13408563) 1
COMMENT     (LOGFONT 0 0 0 0 400 0 0 0 0 3 2 1 18
COMMENT     "Georgia") 1 0.555556 0
COMMENT     "{\\i Nco}I (2178)" "@N (@S)" 5 0 0 0 -10
COMMENT     -1 -1 #1139#)) (CObjectList))
COMMENT     #1141=(CGroupWidget
COMMENT     (CWidget 2 (10 #106# 0) 0 1 0 0 Nil 28530284 100)
COMMENT     (CObjectList
COMMENT     #1142=(CScratch
COMMENT     (CWidget 1 (1 #106# 1) 1 2 0 0 #890#
COMMENT     1114181 100) (LOGPEN 0 0 10053171) 8 1
COMMENT     5.59837 1.9 0.05 1)
COMMENT     #1143=(CLabel
COMMENT     (CWidget 0 (0 0) 1 2 0 0 #871# 0 100)
COMMENT     (LOGPEN 0 0 13408563) 1
COMMENT     (LOGFONT 0 0 0 0 400 0 0 0 0 3 2 1 18
COMMENT     "Georgia") 1 0.555556 0 "{\\i Nhe}I (673)"
COMMENT     "@N (@S)" 5 0 0 0 -10 -1 -1 #1142#)
COMMENT     #1144=(CScratch
COMMENT     (CWidget 2 (1 #106# 2) 1 2 0 0 #890# 2 100)
COMMENT     (LOGPEN 0 0 10053171) 8 1 4.12221 1.9 0.05
COMMENT     1)
COMMENT     #1145=(CLabel
COMMENT     (CWidget 0 (0 0) 1 2 0 0 #871# 393227 100)
COMMENT     (LOGPEN 0 0 13408563) 1
COMMENT     (LOGFONT 0 0 0 0 400 0 0 0 0 3 2 1 18
COMMENT     "Georgia") 1 0.555556 0
COMMENT     "{\\i Nhe}I (2143)" "@N (@S)" 5 0 0 0 -10
COMMENT     -1 -1 #1144#)) (CObjectList))
COMMENT     #1146=(CGroupWidget
COMMENT     (CWidget 2 (10 #111# 0) 0 1 0 0 Nil 21260788 100)
COMMENT     (CObjectList
COMMENT     #1147=(CScratch
COMMENT     (CWidget 1 (1 #111# 1) 1 2 0 0 #890#
COMMENT     1114144 100) (LOGPEN 0 0 10053171) 8 1
COMMENT     2.8268 1.9 0.05 1)
COMMENT     #1148=(CLabel
COMMENT     (CWidget 0 (0 0) 1 2 0 0 #871# 4063888 100)
COMMENT     (LOGPEN 0 0 13408563) 1
COMMENT     (LOGFONT 0 0 0 0 400 0 0 0 0 3 2 1 18
COMMENT     "Georgia") 1 0.555556 0
COMMENT     "{\\i Pac}I (3433)" "@N (@S)" 5 0 0 0 -10
COMMENT     -1 -1 #1147#)
COMMENT     #1149=(CScratch
COMMENT     (CWidget 2 (1 #111# 2) 1 2 0 0 #890# 0 100)
COMMENT     (LOGPEN 0 0 10053171) 8 1 0.0170713 1.9
COMMENT     0.05 1)
COMMENT     #1150=(CLabel
COMMENT     (CWidget 0 (0 0) 1 2 0 0 #871# 21293660 100)
COMMENT     (LOGPEN 0 0 13408563) 1
COMMENT     (LOGFONT 0 0 0 0 400 0 0 0 0 3 2 1 18
COMMENT     "Georgia") 1 0.555556 0
COMMENT     "{\\i Pac}I (6231)" "@N (@S)" 5 0 0 0 -10
COMMENT     -1 -1 #1149#)) (CObjectList))
COMMENT     #1151=(CGroupWidget
COMMENT     (CWidget 2 (10 #120# 0) 0 1 0 0 Nil 180 100)
COMMENT     (CObjectList
COMMENT     #1152=(CScratch
COMMENT     (CWidget 1 (1 #120# 1) 1 2 0 0 #890#
COMMENT     976309792 100) (LOGPEN 0 0 10053171) 8 1
COMMENT     3.14613 1.9 0.05 1)
COMMENT     #1153=(CLabel
COMMENT     (CWidget 0 (0 0) 1 2 0 0 #871# 393313 100)
COMMENT     (LOGPEN 0 0 13408563) 1
COMMENT     (LOGFONT 0 0 0 0 400 0 0 0 0 3 2 1 18
COMMENT     "Georgia") 1 0.555556 0
COMMENT     "{\\i Psi}I (3115)" "@N (@S)" 5 0 0 0 -10
COMMENT     -1 -1 #1152#)
COMMENT     #1154=(CScratch
COMMENT     (CWidget 2 (1 #120# 2) 1 2 0 0 #890# 0 100)
COMMENT     (LOGPEN 0 0 10053171) 8 1 2.29659 1.9 0.05
COMMENT     1)
COMMENT     #1155=(CLabel
COMMENT     (CWidget 0 (0 0) 1 2 0 0 #871# 0 100)
COMMENT     (LOGPEN 0 0 13408563) 1
COMMENT     (LOGFONT 0 0 0 0 400 0 0 0 0 3 2 1 18
COMMENT     "Georgia") 1 0.555556 0
COMMENT     "{\\i Psi}I (3961)" "@N (@S)" 5 0 0 0 -10
COMMENT     -1 -1 #1154#)) (CObjectList))
COMMENT     #1156=(CGroupWidget
COMMENT     (CWidget 2 (10 #122# 0) 0 1 0 0 Nil 2081693732 100)
COMMENT     (CObjectList
COMMENT     #1157=(CScratch
COMMENT     (CWidget 1 (1 #122# 1) 1 2 0 0 #890# 3 100)
COMMENT     (LOGPEN 0 0 10053171) 8 1 6.07837 1.9 0.05
COMMENT     1)
COMMENT     #1158=(CLabel
COMMENT     (CWidget 0 (0 0) 1 2 0 0 #871# 21269740 100)
COMMENT     (LOGPEN 0 0 13408563) 1
COMMENT     (LOGFONT 0 0 0 0 400 0 0 0 0 3 2 1 18
COMMENT     "Georgia") 1 0.555556 0 "{\\i Pst}I (195)"
COMMENT     "@N (@S)" 5 0 0 0 -10 -1 -1 #1157#)
COMMENT     #1159=(CScratch
COMMENT     (CWidget 2 (1 #122# 2) 1 2 0 0 #890# 0 100)
COMMENT     (LOGPEN 0 0 10053171) 8 1 5.13644 1.9 0.05
COMMENT     1)
COMMENT     #1160=(CLabel
COMMENT     (CWidget 0 (0 0) 1 2 0 0 #871# 3211318 100)
COMMENT     (LOGPEN 0 0 13408563) 1
COMMENT     (LOGFONT 0 0 0 0 400 0 0 0 0 3 2 1 18
COMMENT     "Georgia") 1 0.555556 0
COMMENT     "{\\i Pst}I (1133)" "@N (@S)" 5 0 0 0 -10
COMMENT     -1 -1 #1159#)) (CObjectList))
COMMENT     #1161=(CGroupWidget
COMMENT     (CWidget 2 (10 #123# 0) 0 1 0 0 Nil 0 100)
COMMENT     (CObjectList
COMMENT     #1162=(CScratch
COMMENT     (CWidget 1 (1 #123# 1) 1 2 0 0 #890# 0 100)
COMMENT     (LOGPEN 0 0 10053171) 8 1 2.69726 1.9 0.05
COMMENT     1)
COMMENT     #1163=(CLabel
COMMENT     (CWidget 0 (0 0) 1 2 0 0 #871# 28505572 100)
COMMENT     (LOGPEN 0 0 13408563) 1
COMMENT     (LOGFONT 0 0 0 0 400 0 0 0 0 3 2 1 18
COMMENT     "Georgia") 1 0.555556 0
COMMENT     "{\\i Pvu}I (3562)" "@N (@S)" 5 0 0 0 -10
COMMENT     -1 -1 #1162#)
COMMENT     #1164=(CScratch
COMMENT     (CWidget 2 (1 #123# 2) 1 2 0 0 #890#
COMMENT     4064104 100) (LOGPEN 0 0 10053171) 8 1
COMMENT     1.64788 1.9 0.05 1)
COMMENT     #1165=(CLabel
COMMENT     (CWidget 0 (0 0) 1 2 0 0 #871# 4063984 100)
COMMENT     (LOGPEN 0 0 13408563) 1
COMMENT     (LOGFONT 0 0 0 0 400 0 0 0 0 3 2 1 18
COMMENT     "Georgia") 1 0.555556 0
COMMENT     "{\\i Pvu}I (4607)" "@N (@S)" 5 0 0 0 -10
COMMENT     -1 -1 #1164#)) (CObjectList))
COMMENT     #1166=(CGroupWidget
COMMENT     (CWidget 2 (10 #124# 0) 0 1 0 0 Nil 4064400 100)
COMMENT     (CObjectList
COMMENT     #1167=(CScratch
COMMENT     (CWidget 1 (1 #124# 1) 1 2 0 0 #890#
COMMENT     21288864 100) (LOGPEN 0 0 10053171) 8 1
COMMENT     2.72839 1.9 0.05 1)
COMMENT     #1168=(CLabel
COMMENT     (CWidget 0 (0 0) 1 2 0 0 #871# 327752 100)
COMMENT     (LOGPEN 0 0 13408563) 1
COMMENT     (LOGFONT 0 0 0 0 400 0 0 0 0 3 2 1 18
COMMENT     "Georgia") 1 0.555556 0
COMMENT     "{\\i Pvu}II (3531)" "@N (@S)" 5 0 0 0 -10
COMMENT     -1 -1 #1167#)
COMMENT     #1169=(CScratch
COMMENT     (CWidget 2 (1 #124# 2) 1 2 0 0 #890#
COMMENT     4063888 100) (LOGPEN 0 0 10053171) 8 1
COMMENT     0.204855 1.9 0.05 1)
COMMENT     #1170=(CLabel
COMMENT     (CWidget 0 (0 0) 1 2 0 0 #871# 4063728 100)
COMMENT     (LOGPEN 0 0 13408563) 1
COMMENT     (LOGFONT 0 0 0 0 400 0 0 0 0 3 2 1 18
COMMENT     "Georgia") 1 0.555556 0
COMMENT     "{\\i Pvu}II (6044)" "@N (@S)" 5 0 0 0 -10
COMMENT     -1 -1 #1169#)) (CObjectList))
COMMENT     #1171=(CGroupWidget
COMMENT     (CWidget 2 (10 #127# 0) 0 1 0 0 Nil 1 100)
COMMENT     (CObjectList
COMMENT     #1172=(CScratch
COMMENT     (CWidget 1 (1 #127# 1) 1 2 0 0 #890# 0 100)
COMMENT     (LOGPEN 0 0 10053171) 8 1 5.88255 1.9 0.05
COMMENT     1)
COMMENT     #1173=(CLabel
COMMENT     (CWidget 0 (0 0) 1 2 0 0 #871# 30224584 100)
COMMENT     (LOGPEN 0 0 13408563) 1
COMMENT     (LOGFONT 0 0 0 0 400 0 0 0 0 3 2 1 18
COMMENT     "Georgia") 1 0.555556 0
COMMENT     "{\\i Sac}II (390)" "@N (@S)" 5 0 0 0 -10
COMMENT     -1 -1 #1172#)
COMMENT     #1174=(CScratch
COMMENT     (CWidget 2 (1 #127# 2) 1 2 0 0 #890#
COMMENT     27579436 100) (LOGPEN 0 0 10053171) 8 1
COMMENT     3.38212 1.9 0.05 1)
COMMENT     #1175=(CLabel
COMMENT     (CWidget 0 (0 0) 1 2 0 0 #871# 28531000 100)
COMMENT     (LOGPEN 0 0 13408563) 1
COMMENT     (LOGFONT 0 0 0 0 400 0 0 0 0 3 2 1 18
COMMENT     "Georgia") 1 0.555556 0
COMMENT     "{\\i Sac}II (2880)" "@N (@S)" 5 0 0 0 -10
COMMENT     -1 -1 #1174#)) (CObjectList))
COMMENT     #1176=(CGroupWidget
COMMENT     (CWidget 2 (10 #128# 0) 0 1 0 0 Nil 21254592 100)
COMMENT     (CObjectList
COMMENT     #1177=(CScratch
COMMENT     (CWidget 1 (1 #128# 1) 1 2 0 0 #890#
COMMENT     27579888 100) (LOGPEN 0 0 10053171) 8 1
COMMENT     4.19451 1.9 0.05 1)
COMMENT     #1178=(CLabel
COMMENT     (CWidget 0 (0 0) 1 2 0 0 #871# 0 100)
COMMENT     (LOGPEN 0 0 13408563) 1
COMMENT     (LOGFONT 0 0 0 0 400 0 0 0 0 3 2 1 18
COMMENT     "Georgia") 1 0.555556 0
COMMENT     "{\\i Sal}I (2071)" "@N (@S)" 5 0 0 0 -10
COMMENT     -1 -1 #1177#)
COMMENT     #1179=(CScratch
COMMENT     (CWidget 2 (1 #128# 2) 1 2 0 0 #890# 0 100)
COMMENT     (LOGPEN 0 0 10053171) 8 1 3.28672 1.9 0.05
COMMENT     1)
COMMENT     #1180=(CLabel
COMMENT     (CWidget 0 (0 0) 1 2 0 0 #871# 0 100)
COMMENT     (LOGPEN 0 0 13408563) 1
COMMENT     (LOGFONT 0 0 0 0 400 0 0 0 0 3 2 1 18
COMMENT     "Georgia") 1 0.555556 0
COMMENT     "{\\i Sal}I (2975)" "@N (@S)" 5 0 0 0 -10
COMMENT     -1 -1 #1179#)) (CObjectList))
COMMENT     #1181=(CGroupWidget
COMMENT     (CWidget 2 (10 #129# 0) 0 1 0 0 Nil 0 100)
COMMENT     (CObjectList
COMMENT     #1182=(CScratch
COMMENT     (CWidget 1 (1 #129# 1) 1 2 0 0 #890# 0 100)
COMMENT     (LOGPEN 0 0 10053171) 8 1 5.0079 1.9 0.05 1)
COMMENT     #1183=(CLabel
COMMENT     (CWidget 0 (0 0) 1 2 0 0 #871# 4064432 100)
COMMENT     (LOGPEN 0 0 13408563) 1
COMMENT     (LOGFONT 0 0 0 0 400 0 0 0 0 3 2 1 18
COMMENT     "Georgia") 1 0.555556 0
COMMENT     "{\\i Sap}I (1261)" "@N (@S)" 5 0 0 0 -10
COMMENT     -1 -1 #1182#)
COMMENT     #1184=(CScratch
COMMENT     (CWidget 2 (1 #129# 2) 1 2 0 0 #890# 0 100)
COMMENT     (LOGPEN 0 0 10053171) 8 1 0.268119 1.9 0.05
COMMENT     1)
COMMENT     #1185=(CLabel
COMMENT     (CWidget 0 (0 0) 1 2 0 0 #871# 268786344
COMMENT     100) (LOGPEN 0 0 13408563) 1
COMMENT     (LOGFONT 0 0 0 0 400 0 0 0 0 3 2 1 18
COMMENT     "Georgia") 1 0.555556 0
COMMENT     "{\\i Sap}I (5981)" "@N (@S)" 5 0 0 0 -10
COMMENT     -1 -1 #1184#)) (CObjectList))
COMMENT     #1186=(CGroupWidget
COMMENT     (CWidget 2 (10 #139# 0) 0 1 0 0 Nil 0 100)
COMMENT     (CObjectList
COMMENT     #1187=(CScratch
COMMENT     (CWidget 1 (1 #139# 1) 1 2 0 0 #890# 0 100)
COMMENT     (LOGPEN 0 0 10053171) 8 1 6.10649 1.9 0.05
COMMENT     1)
COMMENT     #1188=(CLabel
COMMENT     (CWidget 0 (0 0) 1 2 0 0 #871# 2 100)
COMMENT     (LOGPEN 0 0 13408563) 1
COMMENT     (LOGFONT 0 0 0 0 400 0 0 0 0 3 2 1 18
COMMENT     "Georgia") 1 0.555556 0
COMMENT     "{\\i Sna}BI (167)" "@N (@S)" 5 0 0 0 -10
COMMENT     -1 -1 #1187#)
COMMENT     #1189=(CScratch
COMMENT     (CWidget 2 (1 #139# 2) 1 2 0 0 #890#
COMMENT     6160389 100) (LOGPEN 0 0 10053171) 8 1
COMMENT     3.00153 1.9 0.05 1)
COMMENT     #1190=(CLabel
COMMENT     (CWidget 0 (0 0) 1 2 0 0 #871# 4063864 100)
COMMENT     (LOGPEN 0 0 13408563) 1
COMMENT     (LOGFONT 0 0 0 0 400 0 0 0 0 3 2 1 18
COMMENT     "Georgia") 1 0.555556 0
COMMENT     "{\\i Sna}BI (3259)" "@N (@S)" 5 0 0 0 -10
COMMENT     -1 -1 #1189#)) (CObjectList))
COMMENT     #1191=(CGroupWidget
COMMENT     (CWidget 2 (10 #143# 0) 0 1 0 0 Nil 0 100)
COMMENT     (CObjectList
COMMENT     #1192=(CScratch
COMMENT     (CWidget 1 (1 #143# 1) 1 2 0 0 #890#
COMMENT     4064472 100) (LOGPEN 0 0 10053171) 8 1
COMMENT     2.21625 1.9 0.05 1)
COMMENT     #1193=(CLabel
COMMENT     (CWidget 0 (0 0) 1 2 0 0 #871# 4063888 100)
COMMENT     (LOGPEN 0 0 13408563) 1
COMMENT     (LOGFONT 0 0 0 0 400 0 0 0 0 3 2 1 18
COMMENT     "Georgia") 1 0.555556 0
COMMENT     "{\\i Ssp}I (4041)" "@N (@S)" 5 0 0 0 -10
COMMENT     -1 -1 #1192#)
COMMENT     #1194=(CScratch
COMMENT     (CWidget 2 (1 #143# 2) 1 2 0 0 #890#
COMMENT     21267816 100) (LOGPEN 0 0 10053171) 8 1
COMMENT     2.08571 1.9 0.05 1)
COMMENT     #1195=(CLabel
COMMENT     (CWidget 0 (0 0) 1 2 0 0 #871# 4063824 100)
COMMENT     (LOGPEN 0 0 13408563) 1
COMMENT     (LOGFONT 0 0 0 0 400 0 0 0 0 3 2 1 18
COMMENT     "Georgia") 1 0.555556 0
COMMENT     "{\\i Ssp}I (4171)" "@N (@S)" 5 0 0 0 -10
COMMENT     -1 -1 #1194#)) (CObjectList))
COMMENT     #1196=(CGroupWidget
COMMENT     (CWidget 2 (10 #152# 0) 0 1 0 0 Nil -1135 100)
COMMENT     (CObjectList
COMMENT     #1197=(CScratch
COMMENT     (CWidget 1 (1 #152# 1) 1 2 0 0 #890# 0 100)
COMMENT     (LOGPEN 0 0 10053171) 8 1 3.91735 1.9 0.05
COMMENT     1)
COMMENT     #1198=(CLabel
COMMENT     (CWidget 0 (0 0) 1 2 0 0 #871# 393219 100)
COMMENT     (LOGPEN 0 0 13408563) 1
COMMENT     (LOGFONT 0 0 0 0 400 0 0 0 0 3 2 1 18
COMMENT     "Georgia") 1 0.555556 0
COMMENT     "{\\i Xmn}I (2347)" "@N (@S)" 5 0 0 0 -10
COMMENT     -1 -1 #1197#)
COMMENT     #1199=(CScratch
COMMENT     (CWidget 2 (1 #152# 2) 1 2 0 0 #890# 1011
COMMENT     100) (LOGPEN 0 0 10053171) 8 1 1.87985 1.9
COMMENT     0.05 1)
COMMENT     #1200=(CLabel
COMMENT     (CWidget 0 (0 0) 1 2 0 0 #871# 196611 100)
COMMENT     (LOGPEN 0 0 13408563) 1
COMMENT     (LOGFONT 0 0 0 0 400 0 0 0 0 3 2 1 18
COMMENT     "Georgia") 1 0.555556 0
COMMENT     "{\\i Xmn}I (4376)" "@N (@S)" 5 0 0 0 -10
COMMENT     -1 -1 #1199#)) (CObjectList))
COMMENT     #1201=(CGroupWidget
COMMENT     (CWidget 3 (10 #10# 0) 0 1 0 0 Nil -1507 100)
COMMENT     (CObjectList
COMMENT     #1202=(CScratch
COMMENT     (CWidget 1 (1 #10# 1) 1 2 0 0 #890# 1 100)
COMMENT     (LOGPEN 0 0 10053171) 8 1 6.21494 1.9 0.05
COMMENT     1)
COMMENT     #1203=(CLabel
COMMENT     (CWidget 0 (0 0) 1 2 0 0 #871# 0 100)
COMMENT     (LOGPEN 0 0 13408563) 1
COMMENT     (LOGFONT 0 0 0 0 400 0 0 0 0 3 2 1 18
COMMENT     "Georgia") 1 0.555556 0 "{\\i Ahd}I (59)"
COMMENT     "@N (@S)" 5 0 0 0 -10 -1 -1 #1202#)
COMMENT     #1204=(CScratch
COMMENT     (CWidget 2 (1 #10# 2) 1 2 0 0 #890#
COMMENT     268786376 100) (LOGPEN 0 0 10053171) 8 1
COMMENT     2.89207 1.9 0.05 1)
COMMENT     #1205=(CLabel
COMMENT     (CWidget 0 (0 0) 1 2 0 0 #871# 393222 100)
COMMENT     (LOGPEN 0 0 13408563) 1
COMMENT     (LOGFONT 0 0 0 0 400 0 0 0 0 3 2 1 18
COMMENT     "Georgia") 1 0.555556 0
COMMENT     "{\\i Ahd}I (3368)" "@N (@S)" 5 0 0 0 -10
COMMENT     -1 -1 #1204#)
COMMENT     #1206=(CScratch
COMMENT     (CWidget 3 (1 #10# 3) 1 2 0 0 #890# 0 100)
COMMENT     (LOGPEN 0 0 10053171) 8 1 1.27733 1.9 0.05
COMMENT     1)
COMMENT     #1207=(CLabel
COMMENT     (CWidget 0 (0 0) 1 2 0 0 #871# 0 100)
COMMENT     (LOGPEN 0 0 13408563) 1
COMMENT     (LOGFONT 0 0 0 0 400 0 0 0 0 3 2 1 18
COMMENT     "Georgia") 1 0.555556 0
COMMENT     "{\\i Ahd}I (4976)" "@N (@S)" 5 0 0 0 -10
COMMENT     -1 -1 #1206#)) (CObjectList))
COMMENT     #1208=(CGroupWidget
COMMENT     (CWidget 3 (10 #11# 0) 0 1 0 0 Nil 0 100)
COMMENT     (CObjectList
COMMENT     #1209=(CScratch
COMMENT     (CWidget 1 (1 #11# 1) 1 2 0 0 #890#
COMMENT     21583664 100) (LOGPEN 0 0 10053171) 8 1
COMMENT     4.91351 1.9 0.05 1)
COMMENT     #1210=(CLabel
COMMENT     (CWidget 0 (0 0) 1 2 0 0 #871# 782 100)
COMMENT     (LOGPEN 0 0 13408563) 1
COMMENT     (LOGFONT 0 0 0 0 400 0 0 0 0 3 2 1 18
COMMENT     "Georgia") 1 0.555556 0
COMMENT     "{\\i Ale}I (1355)" "@N (@S)" 5 0 0 0 -10
COMMENT     -1 -1 #1209#)
COMMENT     #1211=(CScratch
COMMENT     (CWidget 2 (1 #11# 2) 1 2 0 0 #890#
COMMENT     21583416 100) (LOGPEN 0 0 10053171) 8 1
COMMENT     4.73577 1.9 0.05 1)
COMMENT     #1212=(CLabel
COMMENT     (CWidget 0 (0 0) 1 2 0 0 #871# 0 100)
COMMENT     (LOGPEN 0 0 13408563) 1
COMMENT     (LOGFONT 0 0 0 0 400 0 0 0 0 3 2 1 18
COMMENT     "Georgia") 1 0.555556 0
COMMENT     "{\\i Ale}I (1532)" "@N (@S)" 5 0 0 0 -10
COMMENT     -1 -1 #1211#)
COMMENT     #1213=(CScratch
COMMENT     (CWidget 3 (1 #11# 3) 1 2 0 0 #890#
COMMENT     24824820 100) (LOGPEN 0 0 10053171) 8 1
COMMENT     4.58514 1.9 0.05 1)
COMMENT     #1214=(CLabel
COMMENT     (CWidget 0 (0 0) 1 2 0 0 #871# 28794336 100)
COMMENT     (LOGPEN 0 0 13408563) 1
COMMENT     (LOGFONT 0 0 0 0 400 0 0 0 0 3 2 1 18
COMMENT     "Georgia") 1 0.555556 0
COMMENT     "{\\i Ale}I (1682)" "@N (@S)" 5 0 0 0 -10
COMMENT     -1 -1 #1213#)) (CObjectList))
COMMENT     #1215=(CGroupWidget
COMMENT     (CWidget 3 (10 #14# 0) 0 1 0 0 Nil 0 100)
COMMENT     (CObjectList
COMMENT     #1216=(CScratch
COMMENT     (CWidget 1 (1 #14# 1) 1 2 0 0 #890# 16 100)
COMMENT     (LOGPEN 0 0 10053171) 8 1 3.67735 1.9 0.05
COMMENT     1)
COMMENT     #1217=(CLabel
COMMENT     (CWidget 0 (0 0) 1 2 0 0 #871# 0 100)
COMMENT     (LOGPEN 0 0 13408563) 1
COMMENT     (LOGFONT 0 0 0 0 400 0 0 0 0 3 2 1 18
COMMENT     "Georgia") 1 0.555556 0
COMMENT     "{\\i Apa}LI (2586)" "@N (@S)" 5 0 0 0 -10
COMMENT     -1 -1 #1216#)
COMMENT     #1218=(CScratch
COMMENT     (CWidget 2 (1 #14# 2) 1 2 0 0 #890# 17 100)
COMMENT     (LOGPEN 0 0 10053171) 8 1 1.95215 1.9 0.05
COMMENT     1)
COMMENT     #1219=(CLabel
COMMENT     (CWidget 0 (0 0) 1 2 0 0 #871# 0 100)
COMMENT     (LOGPEN 0 0 13408563) 1
COMMENT     (LOGFONT 0 0 0 0 400 0 0 0 0 3 2 1 18
COMMENT     "Georgia") 1 0.555556 0
COMMENT     "{\\i Apa}LI (4304)" "@N (@S)" 5 0 0 0 -10
COMMENT     -1 -1 #1218#)
COMMENT     #1220=(CScratch
COMMENT     (CWidget 3 (1 #14# 3) 1 2 0 0 #890# 196628
COMMENT     100) (LOGPEN 0 0 10053171) 8 1 0.700926
COMMENT     1.9 0.05 1)
COMMENT     #1221=(CLabel
COMMENT     (CWidget 0 (0 0) 1 2 0 0 #871# 24663416 100)
COMMENT     (LOGPEN 0 0 13408563) 1
COMMENT     (LOGFONT 0 0 0 0 400 0 0 0 0 3 2 1 18
COMMENT     "Georgia") 1 0.555556 0
COMMENT     "{\\i Apa}LI (5550)" "@N (@S)" 5 0 0 0 -10
COMMENT     -1 -1 #1220#)) (CObjectList))
COMMENT     #1222=(CGroupWidget
COMMENT     (CWidget 3 (10 #16# 0) 0 1 0 0 Nil -1158 100)
COMMENT     (CObjectList
COMMENT     #1223=(CScratch
COMMENT     (CWidget 1 (1 #16# 1) 1 2 0 0 #890# 4063640
COMMENT     100) (LOGPEN 0 0 10053171) 8 1 1.45307 1.9
COMMENT     0.05 1)
COMMENT     #1224=(CLabel
COMMENT     (CWidget 0 (0 0) 1 2 0 0 #871# 26531044 100)
COMMENT     (LOGPEN 0 0 13408563) 1
COMMENT     (LOGFONT 0 0 0 0 400 0 0 0 0 3 2 1 18
COMMENT     "Georgia") 1 0.555556 0
COMMENT     "{\\i Ase}I (4801)" "@N (@S)" 5 0 0 0 -10
COMMENT     -1 -1 #1223#)
COMMENT     #1225=(CScratch
COMMENT     (CWidget 2 (1 #16# 2) 1 2 0 0 #890# 4063768
COMMENT     100) (LOGPEN 0 0 10053171) 8 1 0.212889
COMMENT     1.9 0.05 1)
COMMENT     #1226=(CLabel
COMMENT     (CWidget 0 (0 0) 1 2 0 0 #871# 26530820 100)
COMMENT     (LOGPEN 0 0 13408563) 1
COMMENT     (LOGFONT 0 0 0 0 400 0 0 0 0 3 2 1 18
COMMENT     "Georgia") 1 0.555556 0
COMMENT     "{\\i Ase}I (6036)" "@N (@S)" 5 0 0 0 -10
COMMENT     -1 -1 #1225#)
COMMENT     #1227=(CScratch
COMMENT     (CWidget 3 (1 #16# 3) 1 2 0 0 #890# 16 100)
COMMENT     (LOGPEN 0 0 10053171) 8 1 0.153641 1.9 0.05
COMMENT     1)
COMMENT     #1228=(CLabel
COMMENT     (CWidget 0 (0 0) 1 2 0 0 #871# 4064448 100)
COMMENT     (LOGPEN 0 0 13408563) 1
COMMENT     (LOGFONT 0 0 0 0 400 0 0 0 0 3 2 1 18
COMMENT     "Georgia") 1 0.555556 0
COMMENT     "{\\i Ase}I (6095)" "@N (@S)" 5 0 0 0 -10
COMMENT     -1 -1 #1227#)) (CObjectList))
COMMENT     #1229=(CGroupWidget
COMMENT     (CWidget 3 (10 #36# 0) 0 1 0 0 Nil 16 100)
COMMENT     (CObjectList
COMMENT     #1230=(CScratch
COMMENT     (CWidget 1 (1 #36# 1) 1 2 0 0 #890# 0 100)
COMMENT     (LOGPEN 0 0 10053171) 8 1 4.99887 1.9 0.05
COMMENT     1)
COMMENT     #1231=(CLabel
COMMENT     (CWidget 0 (0 0) 1 2 0 0 #871# 0 100)
COMMENT     (LOGPEN 0 0 13408563) 1
COMMENT     (LOGFONT 0 0 0 0 400 0 0 0 0 3 2 1 18
COMMENT     "Georgia") 1 0.555556 0
COMMENT     "{\\i Bpm}I (1270)" "@N (@S)" 5 0 0 0 -10
COMMENT     -1 -1 #1230#)
COMMENT     #1232=(CScratch
COMMENT     (CWidget 2 (1 #36# 2) 1 2 0 0 #890# 393226
COMMENT     100) (LOGPEN 0 0 10053171) 8 1 4.50179 1.9
COMMENT     0.05 1)
COMMENT     #1233=(CLabel
COMMENT     (CWidget 0 (0 0) 1 2 0 0 #871# 0 100)
COMMENT     (LOGPEN 0 0 13408563) 1
COMMENT     (LOGFONT 0 0 0 0 400 0 0 0 0 3 2 1 18
COMMENT     "Georgia") 1 0.555556 0
COMMENT     "{\\i Bpm}I (1765)" "@N (@S)" 5 0 0 0 -10
COMMENT     -1 -1 #1232#)
COMMENT     #1234=(CScratch
COMMENT     (CWidget 3 (1 #36# 3) 1 2 0 0 #890# 0 100)
COMMENT     (LOGPEN 0 0 10053171) 8 1 1.34662 1.9 0.05
COMMENT     1)
COMMENT     #1235=(CLabel
COMMENT     (CWidget 0 (0 0) 1 2 0 0 #871# 393227 100)
COMMENT     (LOGPEN 0 0 13408563) 1
COMMENT     (LOGFONT 0 0 0 0 400 0 0 0 0 3 2 1 18
COMMENT     "Georgia") 1 0.555556 0
COMMENT     "{\\i Bpm}I (4907)" "@N (@S)" 5 0 0 0 -10
COMMENT     -1 -1 #1234#)) (CObjectList))
COMMENT     #1236=(CGroupWidget
COMMENT     (CWidget 3 (10 #43# 0) 0 1 0 0 Nil 1177448057 100)
COMMENT     (CObjectList
COMMENT     #1237=(CScratch
COMMENT     (CWidget 1 (1 #43# 1) 1 2 0 0 #890# 0 100)
COMMENT     (LOGPEN 0 0 10053171) 8 1 5.64958 1.9 0.05
COMMENT     1)
COMMENT     #1238=(CLabel
COMMENT     (CWidget 0 (0 0) 1 2 0 0 #871# 0 100)
COMMENT     (LOGPEN 0 0 13408563) 1
COMMENT     (LOGFONT 0 0 0 0 400 0 0 0 0 3 2 1 18
COMMENT     "Georgia") 1 0.555556 0
COMMENT     "{\\i Bsa}XI (622)" "@N (@S)" 5 0 0 0 -10
COMMENT     -1 -1 #1237#)
COMMENT     #1239=(CScratch
COMMENT     (CWidget 2 (1 #43# 2) 1 2 0 0 #890# 0 100)
COMMENT     (LOGPEN 0 0 10053171) 8 1 2.38596 1.9 0.05
COMMENT     1)
COMMENT     #1240=(CLabel
COMMENT     (CWidget 0 (0 0) 1 2 0 0 #871# 1919903047
COMMENT     100) (LOGPEN 0 0 13408563) 1
COMMENT     (LOGFONT 0 0 0 0 400 0 0 0 0 3 2 1 18
COMMENT     "Georgia") 1 0.555556 0
COMMENT     "{\\i Bsa}XI (3872)" "@N (@S)" 5 0 0 0 -10
COMMENT     -1 -1 #1239#)
COMMENT     #1241=(CScratch
COMMENT     (CWidget 3 (1 #43# 3) 1 2 0 0 #890# 1 100)
COMMENT     (LOGPEN 0 0 10053171) 8 1 0.222931 1.9 0.05
COMMENT     1)
COMMENT     #1242=(CLabel
COMMENT     (CWidget 0 (0 0) 1 2 0 0 #871# 0 100)
COMMENT     (LOGPEN 0 0 13408563) 1
COMMENT     (LOGFONT 0 0 0 0 400 0 0 0 0 3 2 1 18
COMMENT     "Georgia") 1 0.555556 0
COMMENT     "{\\i Bsa}XI (6026)" "@N (@S)" 5 0 0 0 -10
COMMENT     -1 -1 #1241#)) (CObjectList))
COMMENT     #1243=(CGroupWidget
COMMENT     (CWidget 3 (10 #45# 0) 0 1 0 0 Nil 0 100)
COMMENT     (CObjectList
COMMENT     #1244=(CScratch
COMMENT     (CWidget 1 (1 #45# 1) 1 2 0 0 #890# 2228239
COMMENT     100) (LOGPEN 0 0 10053171) 8 1 5.74799 1.9
COMMENT     0.05 1)
COMMENT     #1245=(CLabel
COMMENT     (CWidget 0 (0 0) 1 2 0 0 #871# 0 100)
COMMENT     (LOGPEN 0 0 13408563) 1
COMMENT     (LOGFONT 0 0 0 0 400 0 0 0 0 3 2 1 18
COMMENT     "Georgia") 1 0.555556 0
COMMENT     "{\\i Bse}YI (524)" "@N (@S)" 5 0 0 0 -10
COMMENT     -1 -1 #1244#)
COMMENT     #1246=(CScratch
COMMENT     (CWidget 2 (1 #45# 2) 1 2 0 0 #890# 3211280
COMMENT     100) (LOGPEN 0 0 10053171) 8 1 5.09125 1.9
COMMENT     0.05 1)
COMMENT     #1247=(CLabel
COMMENT     (CWidget 0 (0 0) 1 2 0 0 #871# 0 100)
COMMENT     (LOGPEN 0 0 13408563) 1
COMMENT     (LOGFONT 0 0 0 0 400 0 0 0 0 3 2 1 18
COMMENT     "Georgia") 1 0.555556 0
COMMENT     "{\\i Bse}YI (1178)" "@N (@S)" 5 0 0 0 -10
COMMENT     -1 -1 #1246#)
COMMENT     #1248=(CScratch
COMMENT     (CWidget 3 (1 #45# 3) 1 2 0 0 #890# 393222
COMMENT     100) (LOGPEN 0 0 10053171) 8 1 0.690884
COMMENT     1.9 0.05 1)
COMMENT     #1249=(CLabel
COMMENT     (CWidget 0 (0 0) 1 2 0 0 #871# -736 100)
COMMENT     (LOGPEN 0 0 13408563) 1
COMMENT     (LOGFONT 0 0 0 0 400 0 0 0 0 3 2 1 18
COMMENT     "Georgia") 1 0.555556 0
COMMENT     "{\\i Bse}YI (5560)" "@N (@S)" 5 0 0 0 -10
COMMENT     -1 -1 #1248#)) (CObjectList))
COMMENT     #1250=(CGroupWidget
COMMENT     (CWidget 3 (10 #62# 0) 0 1 0 0 Nil 0 100)
COMMENT     (CObjectList
COMMENT     #1251=(CScratch
COMMENT     (CWidget 1 (1 #62# 1) 1 2 0 0 #890#
COMMENT     29408996 100) (LOGPEN 0 0 10053171) 8 1
COMMENT     4.73978 1.9 0.05 1)
COMMENT     #1252=(CLabel
COMMENT     (CWidget 0 (0 0) 1 2 0 0 #871# 0 100)
COMMENT     (LOGPEN 0 0 13408563) 1
COMMENT     (LOGFONT 0 0 0 0 400 0 0 0 0 3 2 1 18
COMMENT     "Georgia") 1 0.555556 0
COMMENT     "{\\i Bss}SI (1528)" "@N (@S)" 5 0 0 0 -10
COMMENT     -1 -1 #1251#)
COMMENT     #1253=(CScratch
COMMENT     (CWidget 2 (1 #62# 2) 1 2 0 0 #890#
COMMENT     29368108 100) (LOGPEN 0 0 10053171) 8 1
COMMENT     1.94914 1.9 0.05 1)
COMMENT     #1254=(CLabel
COMMENT     (CWidget 0 (0 0) 1 2 0 0 #871# 0 100)
COMMENT     (LOGPEN 0 0 13408563) 1
COMMENT     (LOGFONT 0 0 0 0 400 0 0 0 0 3 2 1 18
COMMENT     "Georgia") 1 0.555556 0
COMMENT     "{\\i Bss}SI (4307)" "@N (@S)" 5 0 0 0 -10
COMMENT     -1 -1 #1253#)
COMMENT     #1255=(CScratch
COMMENT     (CWidget 3 (1 #62# 3) 1 2 0 0 #890#
COMMENT     29052244 100) (LOGPEN 0 0 10053171) 8 1
COMMENT     0.559335 1.9 0.05 1)
COMMENT     #1256=(CLabel
COMMENT     (CWidget 0 (0 0) 1 2 0 0 #871# 196640 100)
COMMENT     (LOGPEN 0 0 13408563) 1
COMMENT     (LOGFONT 0 0 0 0 400 0 0 0 0 3 2 1 18
COMMENT     "Georgia") 1 0.555556 0
COMMENT     "{\\i Bss}SI (5691)" "@N (@S)" 5 0 0 0 -10
COMMENT     -1 -1 #1255#)) (CObjectList))
COMMENT     #1257=(CGroupWidget
COMMENT     (CWidget 3 (10 #71# 0) 0 1 0 0 Nil 0 100)
COMMENT     (CObjectList
COMMENT     #1258=(CScratch
COMMENT     (CWidget 1 (1 #71# 1) 1 2 0 0 #890# 1 100)
COMMENT     (LOGPEN 0 0 10053171) 8 1 4.68054 1.9 0.05
COMMENT     1)
COMMENT     #1259=(CLabel
COMMENT     (CWidget 0 (0 0) 1 2 0 0 #871# 0 100)
COMMENT     (LOGPEN 0 0 13408563) 1
COMMENT     (LOGFONT 0 0 0 0 400 0 0 0 0 3 2 1 18
COMMENT     "Georgia") 1 0.555556 0
COMMENT     "{\\i Btg}Z I (1587)" "@N (@S)" 5 0 0 0 -10
COMMENT     -1 -1 #1258#)
COMMENT     #1260=(CScratch
COMMENT     (CWidget 2 (1 #71# 2) 1 2 0 0 #890# 0 100)
COMMENT     (LOGPEN 0 0 10053171) 8 1 3.58396 1.9 0.05
COMMENT     1)
COMMENT     #1261=(CLabel
COMMENT     (CWidget 0 (0 0) 1 2 0 0 #871# 0 100)
COMMENT     (LOGPEN 0 0 13408563) 1
COMMENT     (LOGFONT 0 0 0 0 400 0 0 0 0 3 2 1 18
COMMENT     "Georgia") 1 0.555556 0
COMMENT     "{\\i Btg}Z I (2679)" "@N (@S)" 5 0 0 0 -10
COMMENT     -1 -1 #1260#)
COMMENT     #1262=(CScratch
COMMENT     (CWidget 3 (1 #71# 3) 1 2 0 0 #890# 393248
COMMENT     100) (LOGPEN 0 0 10053171) 8 1 2.43014 1.9
COMMENT     0.05 1)
COMMENT     #1263=(CLabel
COMMENT     (CWidget 0 (0 0) 1 2 0 0 #871# -3181 100)
COMMENT     (LOGPEN 0 0 13408563) 1
COMMENT     (LOGFONT 0 0 0 0 400 0 0 0 0 3 2 1 18
COMMENT     "Georgia") 1 0.555556 0
COMMENT     "{\\i Btg}Z I (3828)" "@N (@S)" 5 0 0 0 -10
COMMENT     -1 -1 #1262#)) (CObjectList))
COMMENT     #1264=(CGroupWidget
COMMENT     (CWidget 3 (10 #78# 0) 0 1 0 0 Nil 0 100)
COMMENT     (CObjectList
COMMENT     #1265=(CScratch
COMMENT     (CWidget 1 (1 #78# 1) 1 2 0 0 #890# 0 100)
COMMENT     (LOGPEN 0 0 10053171) 8 1 3.98765 1.9 0.05
COMMENT     1)
COMMENT     #1266=(CLabel
COMMENT     (CWidget 0 (0 0) 1 2 0 0 #871# 29068700 100)
COMMENT     (LOGPEN 0 0 13408563) 1
COMMENT     (LOGFONT 0 0 0 0 400 0 0 0 0 3 2 1 18
COMMENT     "Georgia") 1 0.555556 0
COMMENT     "{\\i Drd}I (2277)" "@N (@S)" 5 0 0 0 -10
COMMENT     -1 -1 #1265#)
COMMENT     #1267=(CScratch
COMMENT     (CWidget 2 (1 #78# 2) 1 2 0 0 #890# 0 100)
COMMENT     (LOGPEN 0 0 10053171) 8 1 2.37793 1.9 0.05
COMMENT     1)
COMMENT     #1268=(CLabel
COMMENT     (CWidget 0 (0 0) 1 2 0 0 #871# 4064048 100)
COMMENT     (LOGPEN 0 0 13408563) 1
COMMENT     (LOGFONT 0 0 0 0 400 0 0 0 0 3 2 1 18
COMMENT     "Georgia") 1 0.555556 0
COMMENT     "{\\i Drd}I (3880)" "@N (@S)" 5 0 0 0 -10
COMMENT     -1 -1 #1267#)
COMMENT     #1269=(CScratch
COMMENT     (CWidget 3 (1 #78# 3) 1 2 0 0 #890# 10 100)
COMMENT     (LOGPEN 0 0 10053171) 8 1 0.488037 1.9 0.05
COMMENT     1)
COMMENT     #1270=(CLabel
COMMENT     (CWidget 0 (0 0) 1 2 0 0 #871# 29319820 100)
COMMENT     (LOGPEN 0 0 13408563) 1
COMMENT     (LOGFONT 0 0 0 0 400 0 0 0 0 3 2 1 18
COMMENT     "Georgia") 1 0.555556 0
COMMENT     "{\\i Drd}I (5762)" "@N (@S)" 5 0 0 0 -10
COMMENT     -1 -1 #1269#)) (CObjectList))
COMMENT     #1271=(CGroupWidget
COMMENT     (CWidget 3 (10 #85# 0) 0 1 0 0 Nil 1395541330 100)
COMMENT     (CObjectList
COMMENT     #1272=(CScratch
COMMENT     (CWidget 1 (1 #85# 1) 1 2 0 0 #890# 2228235
COMMENT     100) (LOGPEN 0 0 10053171) 8 1 5.60941 1.9
COMMENT     0.05 1)
COMMENT     #1273=(CLabel
COMMENT     (CWidget 0 (0 0) 1 2 0 0 #871# 28525348 100)
COMMENT     (LOGPEN 0 0 13408563) 1
COMMENT     (LOGFONT 0 0 0 0 400 0 0 0 0 3 2 1 18
COMMENT     "Georgia") 1 0.555556 0
COMMENT     "{\\i Eco}RI (662)" "@N (@S)" 5 0 0 0 -10
COMMENT     -1 -1 #1272#)
COMMENT     #1274=(CScratch
COMMENT     (CWidget 2 (1 #85# 2) 1 2 0 0 #890# 2228235
COMMENT     100) (LOGPEN 0 0 10053171) 8 1 5.04104 1.9
COMMENT     0.05 1)
COMMENT     #1275=(CLabel
COMMENT     (CWidget 0 (0 0) 1 2 0 0 #871# 1114159 100)
COMMENT     (LOGPEN 0 0 13408563) 1
COMMENT     (LOGFONT 0 0 0 0 400 0 0 0 0 3 2 1 18
COMMENT     "Georgia") 1 0.555556 0
COMMENT     "{\\i Eco}RI (1228)" "@N (@S)" 5 0 0 0 -10
COMMENT     -1 -1 #1274#)
COMMENT     #1276=(CScratch
COMMENT     (CWidget 3 (1 #85# 3) 1 2 0 0 #890# 2228235
COMMENT     100) (LOGPEN 0 0 10053171) 8 1 3.91133 1.9
COMMENT     0.05 1)
COMMENT     #1277=(CLabel
COMMENT     (CWidget 0 (0 0) 1 2 0 0 #871# 27578364 100)
COMMENT     (LOGPEN 0 0 13408563) 1
COMMENT     (LOGFONT 0 0 0 0 400 0 0 0 0 3 2 1 18
COMMENT     "Georgia") 1 0.555556 0
COMMENT     "{\\i Eco}RI (2353)" "@N (@S)" 5 0 0 0 -10
COMMENT     -1 -1 #1276#)) (CObjectList))
COMMENT     #1278=(CGroupWidget
COMMENT     (CWidget 4 (10 #23# 0) 0 1 0 0 Nil -1339 100)
COMMENT     (CObjectList
COMMENT     #1279=(CScratch
COMMENT     (CWidget 1 (1 #23# 1) 1 2 0 0 #890# 0 100)
COMMENT     (LOGPEN 0 0 10053171) 8 1 6.07134 1.9 0.05
COMMENT     1)
COMMENT     #1280=(CLabel
COMMENT     (CWidget 0 (0 0) 1 2 0 0 #871# 0 100)
COMMENT     (LOGPEN 0 0 13408563) 1
COMMENT     (LOGFONT 0 0 0 0 400 0 0 0 0 3 2 1 18
COMMENT     "Georgia") 1 0.555556 0
COMMENT     "{\\i Ban}II (202)" "@N (@S)" 5 0 0 0 -10
COMMENT     -1 -1 #1279#)
COMMENT     #1281=(CScratch
COMMENT     (CWidget 2 (1 #23# 2) 1 2 0 0 #890#
COMMENT     27290808 100) (LOGPEN 0 0 10053171) 8 1
COMMENT     4.25275 1.9 0.05 1)
COMMENT     #1282=(CLabel
COMMENT     (CWidget 0 (0 0) 1 2 0 0 #871# 0 100)
COMMENT     (LOGPEN 0 0 13408563) 1
COMMENT     (LOGFONT 0 0 0 0 400 0 0 0 0 3 2 1 18
COMMENT     "Georgia") 1 0.555556 0
COMMENT     "{\\i Ban}II (2013)" "@N (@S)" 5 0 0 0 -10
COMMENT     -1 -1 #1281#)
COMMENT     #1283=(CScratch
COMMENT     (CWidget 3 (1 #23# 3) 1 2 0 0 #890#
COMMENT     25624578 100) (LOGPEN 0 0 10053171) 8 1
COMMENT     3.53275 1.9 0.05 1)
COMMENT     #1284=(CLabel
COMMENT     (CWidget 0 (0 0) 1 2 0 0 #871# 1919903047
COMMENT     100) (LOGPEN 0 0 13408563) 1
COMMENT     (LOGFONT 0 0 0 0 400 0 0 0 0 3 2 1 18
COMMENT     "Georgia") 1 0.555556 0
COMMENT     "{\\i Ban}II (2730)" "@N (@S)" 5 0 0 0 -10
COMMENT     -1 -1 #1283#)
COMMENT     #1285=(CScratch
COMMENT     (CWidget 4 (1 #23# 4) 1 2 0 0 #890# 0 100)
COMMENT     (LOGPEN 0 0 10053171) 8 1 2.49642 1.9 0.05
COMMENT     1)
COMMENT     #1286=(CLabel
COMMENT     (CWidget 0 (0 0) 1 2 0 0 #871# 24576184 100)
COMMENT     (LOGPEN 0 0 13408563) 1
COMMENT     (LOGFONT 0 0 0 0 400 0 0 0 0 3 2 1 18
COMMENT     "Georgia") 1 0.555556 0
COMMENT     "{\\i Ban}II (3762)" "@N (@S)" 5 0 0 0 -10
COMMENT     -1 -1 #1285#)) (CObjectList))
COMMENT     #1287=(CGroupWidget
COMMENT     (CWidget 4 (10 #31# 0) 0 1 0 0 Nil 858267721 100)
COMMENT     (CObjectList
COMMENT     #1288=(CScratch
COMMENT     (CWidget 1 (1 #31# 1) 1 2 0 0 #890# 16 100)
COMMENT     (LOGPEN 0 0 10053171) 8 1 6.24306 1.9 0.05
COMMENT     1)
COMMENT     #1289=(CLabel
COMMENT     (CWidget 0 (0 0) 1 2 0 0 #871# 7208962 100)
COMMENT     (LOGPEN 0 0 13408563) 1
COMMENT     (LOGFONT 0 0 0 0 400 0 0 0 0 3 2 1 18
COMMENT     "Georgia") 1 0.555556 0 "{\\i Bgl}I (31)"
COMMENT     "@N (@S)" 5 0 0 0 -10 -1 -1 #1288#)
COMMENT     #1290=(CScratch
COMMENT     (CWidget 2 (1 #31# 2) 1 2 0 0 #890#
COMMENT     29556460 100) (LOGPEN 0 0 10053171) 8 1
COMMENT     2.86195 1.9 0.05 1)
COMMENT     #1291=(CLabel
COMMENT     (CWidget 0 (0 0) 1 2 0 0 #871# 393222 100)
COMMENT     (LOGPEN 0 0 13408563) 1
COMMENT     (LOGFONT 0 0 0 0 400 0 0 0 0 3 2 1 18
COMMENT     "Georgia") 1 0.555556 0
COMMENT     "{\\i Bgl}I (3398)" "@N (@S)" 5 0 0 0 -10
COMMENT     -1 -1 #1290#)
COMMENT     #1292=(CScratch
COMMENT     (CWidget 3 (1 #31# 3) 1 2 0 0 #890#
COMMENT     29556660 100) (LOGPEN 0 0 10053171) 8 1
COMMENT     2.66814 1.9 0.05 1)
COMMENT     #1293=(CLabel
COMMENT     (CWidget 0 (0 0) 1 2 0 0 #871# 673204562
COMMENT     100) (LOGPEN 0 0 13408563) 1
COMMENT     (LOGFONT 0 0 0 0 400 0 0 0 0 3 2 1 18
COMMENT     "Georgia") 1 0.555556 0
COMMENT     "{\\i Bgl}I (3591)" "@N (@S)" 5 0 0 0 -10
COMMENT     -1 -1 #1292#)
COMMENT     #1294=(CScratch
COMMENT     (CWidget 4 (1 #31# 4) 1 2 0 0 #890# 0 100)
COMMENT     (LOGPEN 0 0 10053171) 8 1 1.39583 1.9 0.05
COMMENT     1)
COMMENT     #1295=(CLabel
COMMENT     (CWidget 0 (0 0) 1 2 0 0 #871# 0 100)
COMMENT     (LOGPEN 0 0 13408563) 1
COMMENT     (LOGFONT 0 0 0 0 400 0 0 0 0 3 2 1 18
COMMENT     "Georgia") 1 0.555556 0
COMMENT     "{\\i Bgl}I (4858)" "@N (@S)" 5 0 0 0 -10
COMMENT     -1 -1 #1294#)) (CObjectList))
COMMENT     #1296=(CGroupWidget
COMMENT     (CWidget 4 (10 #38# 0) 0 1 0 0 Nil 393233 100)
COMMENT     (CObjectList
COMMENT     #1297=(CScratch
COMMENT     (CWidget 1 (1 #38# 1) 1 2 0 0 #890# 0 100)
COMMENT     (LOGPEN 0 0 10053171) 8 1 1.88386 1.9 0.05
COMMENT     1)
COMMENT     #1298=(CLabel
COMMENT     (CWidget 0 (0 0) 1 2 0 0 #871# 393222 100)
COMMENT     (LOGPEN 0 0 13408563) 1
COMMENT     (LOGFONT 0 0 0 0 400 0 0 0 0 3 2 1 18
COMMENT     "Georgia") 1 0.555556 0
COMMENT     "{\\i Bpu}EI (4372)" "@N (@S)" 5 0 0 0 -10
COMMENT     -1 -1 #1297#)
COMMENT     #1299=(CScratch
COMMENT     (CWidget 2 (1 #38# 2) 1 2 0 0 #890#
COMMENT     21309008 100) (LOGPEN 0 0 10053171) 8 1
COMMENT     1.01223 1.9 0.05 1)
COMMENT     #1300=(CLabel
COMMENT     (CWidget 0 (0 0) 1 2 0 0 #871# 0 100)
COMMENT     (LOGPEN 0 0 13408563) 1
COMMENT     (LOGFONT 0 0 0 0 400 0 0 0 0 3 2 1 18
COMMENT     "Georgia") 1 0.555556 0
COMMENT     "{\\i Bpu}EI (5240)" "@N (@S)" 5 0 0 0 -10
COMMENT     -1 -1 #1299#)
COMMENT     #1301=(CScratch
COMMENT     (CWidget 3 (1 #38# 3) 1 2 0 0 #890#
COMMENT     25639512 100) (LOGPEN 0 0 10053171) 8 1
COMMENT     0.770215 1.9 0.05 1)
COMMENT     #1302=(CLabel
COMMENT     (CWidget 0 (0 0) 1 2 0 0 #871# 393244 100)
COMMENT     (LOGPEN 0 0 13408563) 1
COMMENT     (LOGFONT 0 0 0 0 400 0 0 0 0 3 2 1 18
COMMENT     "Georgia") 1 0.555556 0
COMMENT     "{\\i Bpu}EI (5481)" "@N (@S)" 5 0 0 0 -10
COMMENT     -1 -1 #1301#)
COMMENT     #1303=(CScratch
COMMENT     (CWidget 4 (1 #38# 4) 1 2 0 0 #890# 0 100)
COMMENT     (LOGPEN 0 0 10053171) 8 1 0.470966 1.9 0.05
COMMENT     1)
COMMENT     #1304=(CLabel
COMMENT     (CWidget 0 (0 0) 1 2 0 0 #871# 2 100)
COMMENT     (LOGPEN 0 0 13408563) 1
COMMENT     (LOGFONT 0 0 0 0 400 0 0 0 0 3 2 1 18
COMMENT     "Georgia") 1 0.555556 0
COMMENT     "{\\i Bpu}EI (5779)" "@N (@S)" 5 0 0 0 -10
COMMENT     -1 -1 #1303#)) (CObjectList))
COMMENT     #1305=(CGroupWidget
COMMENT     (CWidget 4 (10 #39# 0) 0 1 0 0 Nil 4 100)
COMMENT     (CObjectList
COMMENT     #1306=(CScratch
COMMENT     (CWidget 1 (1 #39# 1) 1 2 0 0 #890# 7259860
COMMENT     100) (LOGPEN 0 0 10053171) 8 1 6.10649 1.9
COMMENT     0.05 1)
COMMENT     #1307=(CLabel
COMMENT     (CWidget 0 (0 0) 1 2 0 0 #871# 21583192 100)
COMMENT     (LOGPEN 0 0 13408563) 1
COMMENT     (LOGFONT 0 0 0 0 400 0 0 0 0 3 2 1 18
COMMENT     "Georgia") 1 0.555556 0
COMMENT     "{\\i Bsa}AI (167)" "@N (@S)" 5 0 0 0 -10
COMMENT     -1 -1 #1306#)
COMMENT     #1308=(CScratch
COMMENT     (CWidget 2 (1 #39# 2) 1 2 0 0 #890# 393231
COMMENT     100) (LOGPEN 0 0 10053171) 8 1 5.31619 1.9
COMMENT     0.05 1)
COMMENT     #1309=(CLabel
COMMENT     (CWidget 0 (0 0) 1 2 0 0 #871# 2228227 100)
COMMENT     (LOGPEN 0 0 13408563) 1
COMMENT     (LOGFONT 0 0 0 0 400 0 0 0 0 3 2 1 18
COMMENT     "Georgia") 1 0.555556 0
COMMENT     "{\\i Bsa}AI (954)" "@N (@S)" 5 0 0 0 -10
COMMENT     -1 -1 #1308#)
COMMENT     #1310=(CScratch
COMMENT     (CWidget 3 (1 #39# 3) 1 2 0 0 #890# 393231
COMMENT     100) (LOGPEN 0 0 10053171) 8 1 3.00153 1.9
COMMENT     0.05 1)
COMMENT     #1311=(CLabel
COMMENT     (CWidget 0 (0 0) 1 2 0 0 #871# 4064312 100)
COMMENT     (LOGPEN 0 0 13408563) 1
COMMENT     (LOGFONT 0 0 0 0 400 0 0 0 0 3 2 1 18
COMMENT     "Georgia") 1 0.555556 0
COMMENT     "{\\i Bsa}AI (3259)" "@N (@S)" 5 0 0 0 -10
COMMENT     -1 -1 #1310#)
COMMENT     #1312=(CScratch
COMMENT     (CWidget 4 (1 #39# 4) 1 2 0 0 #890#
COMMENT     875044937 100) (LOGPEN 0 0 10053171) 8 1
COMMENT     2.42512 1.9 0.05 1)
COMMENT     #1313=(CLabel
COMMENT     (CWidget 0 (0 0) 1 2 0 0 #871# 4063800 100)
COMMENT     (LOGPEN 0 0 13408563) 1
COMMENT     (LOGFONT 0 0 0 0 400 0 0 0 0 3 2 1 18
COMMENT     "Georgia") 1 0.555556 0
COMMENT     "{\\i Bsa}AI (3833)" "@N (@S)" 5 0 0 0 -10
COMMENT     -1 -1 #1312#)) (CObjectList))
COMMENT     #1314=(CGroupWidget
COMMENT     (CWidget 4 (10 #44# 0) 0 1 0 0 Nil 27695176 100)
COMMENT     (CObjectList
COMMENT     #1315=(CScratch
COMMENT     (CWidget 1 (1 #44# 1) 1 2 0 0 #890#
COMMENT     27290808 100) (LOGPEN 0 0 10053171) 8 1
COMMENT     5.62548 1.9 0.05 1)
COMMENT     #1316=(CLabel
COMMENT     (CWidget 0 (0 0) 1 2 0 0 #871# 2228241 100)
COMMENT     (LOGPEN 0 0 13408563) 1
COMMENT     (LOGFONT 0 0 0 0 400 0 0 0 0 3 2 1 18
COMMENT     "Georgia") 1 0.555556 0
COMMENT     "{\\i Bse}RI (646)" "@N (@S)" 5 0 0 0 -10
COMMENT     -1 -1 #1315#)
COMMENT     #1317=(CScratch
COMMENT     (CWidget 2 (1 #44# 2) 1 2 0 0 #890# 0 100)
COMMENT     (LOGPEN 0 0 10053171) 8 1 4.58313 1.9 0.05
COMMENT     1)
COMMENT     #1318=(CLabel
COMMENT     (CWidget 0 (0 0) 1 2 0 0 #871# 29306196 100)
COMMENT     (LOGPEN 0 0 13408563) 1
COMMENT     (LOGFONT 0 0 0 0 400 0 0 0 0 3 2 1 18
COMMENT     "Georgia") 1 0.555556 0
COMMENT     "{\\i Bse}RI (1684)" "@N (@S)" 5 0 0 0 -10
COMMENT     -1 -1 #1317#)
COMMENT     #1319=(CScratch
COMMENT     (CWidget 3 (1 #44# 3) 1 2 0 0 #890# 0 100)
COMMENT     (LOGPEN 0 0 10053171) 8 1 3.7617 1.9 0.05 1)
COMMENT     #1320=(CLabel
COMMENT     (CWidget 0 (0 0) 1 2 0 0 #871# 29381604 100)
COMMENT     (LOGPEN 0 0 13408563) 1
COMMENT     (LOGFONT 0 0 0 0 400 0 0 0 0 3 2 1 18
COMMENT     "Georgia") 1 0.555556 0
COMMENT     "{\\i Bse}RI (2502)" "@N (@S)" 5 0 0 0 -10
COMMENT     -1 -1 #1319#)
COMMENT     #1321=(CScratch
COMMENT     (CWidget 4 (1 #44# 4) 1 2 0 0 #890# 1 100)
COMMENT     (LOGPEN 0 0 10053171) 8 1 3.70045 1.9 0.05
COMMENT     1)
COMMENT     #1322=(CLabel
COMMENT     (CWidget 0 (0 0) 1 2 0 0 #871# 29387748 100)
COMMENT     (LOGPEN 0 0 13408563) 1
COMMENT     (LOGFONT 0 0 0 0 400 0 0 0 0 3 2 1 18
COMMENT     "Georgia") 1 0.555556 0
COMMENT     "{\\i Bse}RI (2563)" "@N (@S)" 5 0 0 0 -10
COMMENT     -1 -1 #1321#)) (CObjectList))
COMMENT     #1323=(CGroupWidget
COMMENT     (CWidget 4 (10 #53# 0) 0 1 0 0 Nil 1283092037 100)
COMMENT     (CObjectList
COMMENT     #1324=(CScratch
COMMENT     (CWidget 1 (1 #53# 1) 1 2 0 0 #890# 0 100)
COMMENT     (LOGPEN 0 0 10053171) 8 1 5.38648 1.9 0.05
COMMENT     1)
COMMENT     #1325=(CLabel
COMMENT     (CWidget 0 (0 0) 1 2 0 0 #871# 29356132 100)
COMMENT     (LOGPEN 0 0 13408563) 1
COMMENT     (LOGFONT 0 0 0 0 400 0 0 0 0 3 2 1 18
COMMENT     "Georgia") 1 0.555556 0
COMMENT     "{\\i Bsp}DI (884)" "@N (@S)" 5 0 0 0 -10
COMMENT     -1 -1 #1324#)
COMMENT     #1326=(CScratch
COMMENT     (CWidget 2 (1 #53# 2) 1 2 0 0 #890# 0 100)
COMMENT     (LOGPEN 0 0 10053171) 8 1 3.89225 1.9 0.05
COMMENT     1)
COMMENT     #1327=(CLabel
COMMENT     (CWidget 0 (0 0) 1 2 0 0 #871# 29323124 100)
COMMENT     (LOGPEN 0 0 13408563) 1
COMMENT     (LOGFONT 0 0 0 0 400 0 0 0 0 3 2 1 18
COMMENT     "Georgia") 1 0.555556 0
COMMENT     "{\\i Bsp}DI (2372)" "@N (@S)" 5 0 0 0 -10
COMMENT     -1 -1 #1326#)
COMMENT     #1328=(CScratch
COMMENT     (CWidget 3 (1 #53# 3) 1 2 0 0 #890# 0 100)
COMMENT     (LOGPEN 0 0 10053171) 8 1 3.29475 1.9 0.05
COMMENT     1)
COMMENT     #1329=(CLabel
COMMENT     (CWidget 0 (0 0) 1 2 0 0 #871# 29318812 100)
COMMENT     (LOGPEN 0 0 13408563) 1
COMMENT     (LOGFONT 0 0 0 0 400 0 0 0 0 3 2 1 18
COMMENT     "Georgia") 1 0.555556 0
COMMENT     "{\\i Bsp}DI (2967)" "@N (@S)" 5 0 0 0 -10
COMMENT     -1 -1 #1328#)
COMMENT     #1330=(CScratch
COMMENT     (CWidget 4 (1 #53# 4) 1 2 0 0 #890# 0 100)
COMMENT     (LOGPEN 0 0 10053171) 8 1 3.03065 1.9 0.05
COMMENT     1)
COMMENT     #1331=(CLabel
COMMENT     (CWidget 0 (0 0) 1 2 0 0 #871# 0 100)
COMMENT     (LOGPEN 0 0 13408563) 1
COMMENT     (LOGFONT 0 0 0 0 400 0 0 0 0 3 2 1 18
COMMENT     "Georgia") 1 0.555556 0
COMMENT     "{\\i Bsp}DI (3230)" "@N (@S)" 5 0 0 0 -10
COMMENT     -1 -1 #1330#)) (CObjectList))
COMMENT     #1332=(CGroupWidget
COMMENT     (CWidget 4 (10 #57# 0) 0 1 0 0 Nil 393222 100)
COMMENT     (CObjectList
COMMENT     #1333=(CScratch
COMMENT     (CWidget 1 (1 #57# 1) 1 2 0 0 #890# 327706
COMMENT     100) (LOGPEN 0 0 10053171) 8 1 2.56973 1.9
COMMENT     0.05 1)
COMMENT     #1334=(CLabel
COMMENT     (CWidget 0 (0 0) 1 2 0 0 #871# 0 100)
COMMENT     (LOGPEN 0 0 13408563) 1
COMMENT     (LOGFONT 0 0 0 0 400 0 0 0 0 3 2 1 18
COMMENT     "Georgia") 1 0.555556 0
COMMENT     "{\\i Bsr}BI (3689)" "@N (@S)" 5 0 0 0 -10
COMMENT     -1 -1 #1333#)
COMMENT     #1335=(CScratch
COMMENT     (CWidget 2 (1 #57# 2) 1 2 0 0 #890# 0 100)
COMMENT     (LOGPEN 0 0 10053171) 8 1 2.12286 1.9 0.05
COMMENT     1)
COMMENT     #1336=(CLabel
COMMENT     (CWidget 0 (0 0) 1 2 0 0 #871# 0 100)
COMMENT     (LOGPEN 0 0 13408563) 1
COMMENT     (LOGFONT 0 0 0 0 400 0 0 0 0 3 2 1 18
COMMENT     "Georgia") 1 0.555556 0
COMMENT     "{\\i Bsr}BI (4134)" "@N (@S)" 5 0 0 0 -10
COMMENT     -1 -1 #1335#)
COMMENT     #1337=(CScratch
COMMENT     (CWidget 3 (1 #57# 3) 1 2 0 0 #890# 16 100)
COMMENT     (LOGPEN 0 0 10053171) 8 1 0.314312 1.9 0.05
COMMENT     1)
COMMENT     #1338=(CLabel
COMMENT     (CWidget 0 (0 0) 1 2 0 0 #871# 574 100)
COMMENT     (LOGPEN 0 0 13408563) 1
COMMENT     (LOGFONT 0 0 0 0 400 0 0 0 0 3 2 1 18
COMMENT     "Georgia") 1 0.555556 0
COMMENT     "{\\i Bsr}BI (5935)" "@N (@S)" 5 0 0 0 -10
COMMENT     -1 -1 #1337#)
COMMENT     #1339=(CScratch
COMMENT     (CWidget 4 (1 #57# 4) 1 2 0 0 #890# 0 100)
COMMENT     (LOGPEN 0 0 10053171) 8 1 0.0723018 1.9
COMMENT     0.05 1)
COMMENT     #1340=(CLabel
COMMENT     (CWidget 0 (0 0) 1 2 0 0 #871# 2228228 100)
COMMENT     (LOGPEN 0 0 13408563) 1
COMMENT     (LOGFONT 0 0 0 0 400 0 0 0 0 3 2 1 18
COMMENT     "Georgia") 1 0.555556 0
COMMENT     "{\\i Bsr}BI (6176)" "@N (@S)" 5 0 0 0 -10
COMMENT     -1 -1 #1339#)) (CObjectList))
COMMENT     #1341=(CGroupWidget
COMMENT     (CWidget 4 (10 #58# 0) 0 1 0 0 Nil -1468 100)
COMMENT     (CObjectList
COMMENT     #1342=(CScratch
COMMENT     (CWidget 1 (1 #58# 1) 1 2 0 0 #890# 0 100)
COMMENT     (LOGPEN 0 0 10053171) 8 1 5.28707 1.9 0.05
COMMENT     1)
COMMENT     #1343=(CLabel
COMMENT     (CWidget 0 (0 0) 1 2 0 0 #871# 393219 100)
COMMENT     (LOGPEN 0 0 13408563) 1
COMMENT     (LOGFONT 0 0 0 0 400 0 0 0 0 3 2 1 18
COMMENT     "Georgia") 1 0.555556 0
COMMENT     "{\\i Bsr}DI (983)" "@N (@S)" 5 0 0 0 -10
COMMENT     -1 -1 #1342#)
COMMENT     #1344=(CScratch
COMMENT     (CWidget 2 (1 #58# 2) 1 2 0 0 #890# 0 100)
COMMENT     (LOGPEN 0 0 10053171) 8 1 3.63919 1.9 0.05
COMMENT     1)
COMMENT     #1345=(CLabel
COMMENT     (CWidget 0 (0 0) 1 2 0 0 #871# 1919877122
COMMENT     100) (LOGPEN 0 0 13408563) 1
COMMENT     (LOGFONT 0 0 0 0 400 0 0 0 0 3 2 1 18
COMMENT     "Georgia") 1 0.555556 0
COMMENT     "{\\i Bsr}DI (2624)" "@N (@S)" 5 0 0 0 -10
COMMENT     -1 -1 #1344#)
COMMENT     #1346=(CScratch
COMMENT     (CWidget 3 (1 #58# 3) 1 2 0 0 #890# 0 100)
COMMENT     (LOGPEN 0 0 10053171) 8 1 1.51231 1.9 0.05
COMMENT     1)
COMMENT     #1347=(CLabel
COMMENT     (CWidget 0 (0 0) 1 2 0 0 #871# 28062532 100)
COMMENT     (LOGPEN 0 0 13408563) 1
COMMENT     (LOGFONT 0 0 0 0 400 0 0 0 0 3 2 1 18
COMMENT     "Georgia") 1 0.555556 0
COMMENT     "{\\i Bsr}DI (4742)" "@N (@S)" 5 0 0 0 -10
COMMENT     -1 -1 #1346#)
COMMENT     #1348=(CScratch
COMMENT     (CWidget 4 (1 #58# 4) 1 2 0 0 #890# 0 100)
COMMENT     (LOGPEN 0 0 10053171) 8 1 1.33758 1.9 0.05
COMMENT     1)
COMMENT     #1349=(CLabel
COMMENT     (CWidget 0 (0 0) 1 2 0 0 #871# 0 100)
COMMENT     (LOGPEN 0 0 13408563) 1
COMMENT     (LOGFONT 0 0 0 0 400 0 0 0 0 3 2 1 18
COMMENT     "Georgia") 1 0.555556 0
COMMENT     "{\\i Bsr}DI (4916)" "@N (@S)" 5 0 0 0 -10
COMMENT     -1 -1 #1348#)) (CObjectList))
COMMENT     #1350=(CGroupWidget
COMMENT     (CWidget 4 (10 #75# 0) 0 1 0 0 Nil 0 100)
COMMENT     (CObjectList
COMMENT     #1351=(CScratch
COMMENT     (CWidget 1 (1 #75# 1) 1 2 0 0 #890# 16 100)
COMMENT     (LOGPEN 0 0 10053171) 8 1 5.38648 1.9 0.05
COMMENT     1)
COMMENT     #1352=(CLabel
COMMENT     (CWidget 0 (0 0) 1 2 0 0 #871# 909652529
COMMENT     100) (LOGPEN 0 0 13408563) 1
COMMENT     (LOGFONT 0 0 0 0 400 0 0 0 0 3 2 1 18
COMMENT     "Georgia") 1 0.555556 0 "ClaI (nm) (884)"
COMMENT     "@N (@S)" 5 0 0 0 -10 -1 -1 #1351#)
COMMENT     #1353=(CScratch
COMMENT     (CWidget 2 (1 #75# 2) 1 2 0 0 #890# 1180
COMMENT     100) (LOGPEN 0 0 10053171) 8 1 3.89225 1.9
COMMENT     0.05 1)
COMMENT     #1354=(CLabel
COMMENT     (CWidget 0 (0 0) 1 2 0 0 #871# 0 100)
COMMENT     (LOGPEN 0 0 13408563) 1
COMMENT     (LOGFONT 0 0 0 0 400 0 0 0 0 3 2 1 18
COMMENT     "Georgia") 1 0.555556 0 "ClaI (nm) (2372)"
COMMENT     "@N (@S)" 5 0 0 0 -10 -1 -1 #1353#)
COMMENT     #1355=(CScratch
COMMENT     (CWidget 3 (1 #75# 3) 1 2 0 0 #890# 17 100)
COMMENT     (LOGPEN 0 0 10053171) 8 1 3.29475 1.9 0.05
COMMENT     1)
COMMENT     #1356=(CLabel
COMMENT     (CWidget 0 (0 0) 1 2 0 0 #871# 0 100)
COMMENT     (LOGPEN 0 0 13408563) 1
COMMENT     (LOGFONT 0 0 0 0 400 0 0 0 0 3 2 1 18
COMMENT     "Georgia") 1 0.555556 0 "ClaI (nm) (2967)"
COMMENT     "@N (@S)" 5 0 0 0 -10 -1 -1 #1355#)
COMMENT     #1357=(CScratch
COMMENT     (CWidget 4 (1 #75# 4) 1 2 0 0 #890#
COMMENT     29421372 100) (LOGPEN 0 0 10053171) 8 1
COMMENT     3.03065 1.9 0.05 1)
COMMENT     #1358=(CLabel
COMMENT     (CWidget 0 (0 0) 1 2 0 0 #871# 1114168 100)
COMMENT     (LOGPEN 0 0 13408563) 1
COMMENT     (LOGFONT 0 0 0 0 400 0 0 0 0 3 2 1 18
COMMENT     "Georgia") 1 0.555556 0 "ClaI (nm) (3230)"
COMMENT     "@N (@S)" 5 0 0 0 -10 -1 -1 #1357#))
COMMENT     (CObjectList))
COMMENT     #1359=(CGroupWidget
COMMENT     (CWidget 4 (10 #88# 0) 0 1 0 0 Nil 841490505 100)
COMMENT     (CObjectList
COMMENT     #1360=(CScratch
COMMENT     (CWidget 1 (1 #88# 1) 1 2 0 0 #890# 2228235
COMMENT     100) (LOGPEN 0 0 10053171) 8 1 5.95686 1.9
COMMENT     0.05 1)
COMMENT     #1361=(CLabel
COMMENT     (CWidget 0 (0 0) 1 2 0 0 #871# 4063728 100)
COMMENT     (LOGPEN 0 0 13408563) 1
COMMENT     (LOGFONT 0 0 0 0 400 0 0 0 0 3 2 1 18
COMMENT     "Georgia") 1 0.555556 0 "{\\i Fsp}I (316)"
COMMENT     "@N (@S)" 5 0 0 0 -10 -1 -1 #1360#)
COMMENT     #1362=(CScratch
COMMENT     (CWidget 2 (1 #88# 2) 1 2 0 0 #890# 2228235
COMMENT     100) (LOGPEN 0 0 10053171) 8 1 5.90465 1.9
COMMENT     0.05 1)
COMMENT     #1363=(CLabel
COMMENT     (CWidget 0 (0 0) 1 2 0 0 #871# 0 100)
COMMENT     (LOGPEN 0 0 13408563) 1
COMMENT     (LOGFONT 0 0 0 0 400 0 0 0 0 3 2 1 18
COMMENT     "Georgia") 1 0.555556 0 "{\\i Fsp}I (368)"
COMMENT     "@N (@S)" 5 0 0 0 -10 -1 -1 #1362#)
COMMENT     #1364=(CScratch
COMMENT     (CWidget 3 (1 #88# 3) 1 2 0 0 #890# 2228235
COMMENT     100) (LOGPEN 0 0 10053171) 8 1 2.67818 1.9
COMMENT     0.05 1)
COMMENT     #1365=(CLabel
COMMENT     (CWidget 0 (0 0) 1 2 0 0 #871# 327720 100)
COMMENT     (LOGPEN 0 0 13408563) 1
COMMENT     (LOGFONT 0 0 0 0 400 0 0 0 0 3 2 1 18
COMMENT     "Georgia") 1 0.555556 0
COMMENT     "{\\i Fsp}I (3581)" "@N (@S)" 5 0 0 0 -10
COMMENT     -1 -1 #1364#)
COMMENT     #1366=(CScratch
COMMENT     (CWidget 4 (1 #88# 4) 1 2 0 0 #890# 2228235
COMMENT     100) (LOGPEN 0 0 10053171) 8 1 1.50127 1.9
COMMENT     0.05 1)
COMMENT     #1367=(CLabel
COMMENT     (CWidget 0 (0 0) 1 2 0 0 #871# 0 100)
COMMENT     (LOGPEN 0 0 13408563) 1
COMMENT     (LOGFONT 0 0 0 0 400 0 0 0 0 3 2 1 18
COMMENT     "Georgia") 1 0.555556 0
COMMENT     "{\\i Fsp}I (4753)" "@N (@S)" 5 0 0 0 -10
COMMENT     -1 -1 #1366#)) (CObjectList))
COMMENT     #1368=(CGroupWidget
COMMENT     (CWidget 4 (10 #90# 0) 0 1 0 0 Nil 25639512 100)
COMMENT     (CObjectList
COMMENT     #1369=(CScratch
COMMENT     (CWidget 1 (1 #90# 1) 1 2 0 0 #890# 0 100)
COMMENT     (LOGPEN 0 0 10053171) 8 1 5.3423 1.9 0.05 1)
COMMENT     #1370=(CLabel
COMMENT     (CWidget 0 (0 0) 1 2 0 0 #871# 4064208 100)
COMMENT     (LOGPEN 0 0 13408563) 1
COMMENT     (LOGFONT 0 0 0 0 400 0 0 0 0 3 2 1 18
COMMENT     "Georgia") 1 0.555556 0
COMMENT     "{\\i Hinc}II (928)" "@N (@S)" 5 0 0 0 -10
COMMENT     -1 -1 #1369#)
COMMENT     #1371=(CScratch
COMMENT     (CWidget 2 (1 #90# 2) 1 2 0 0 #890# 0 100)
COMMENT     (LOGPEN 0 0 10053171) 8 1 4.1925 1.9 0.05 1)
COMMENT     #1372=(CLabel
COMMENT     (CWidget 0 (0 0) 1 2 0 0 #871# 8242 100)
COMMENT     (LOGPEN 0 0 13408563) 1
COMMENT     (LOGFONT 0 0 0 0 400 0 0 0 0 3 2 1 18
COMMENT     "Georgia") 1 0.555556 0
COMMENT     "{\\i Hinc}II (2073)" "@N (@S)" 5 0 0 0 -10
COMMENT     -1 -1 #1371#)
COMMENT     #1373=(CScratch
COMMENT     (CWidget 3 (1 #90# 3) 1 2 0 0 #890# 0 100)
COMMENT     (LOGPEN 0 0 10053171) 8 1 3.28471 1.9 0.05
COMMENT     1)
COMMENT     #1374=(CLabel
COMMENT     (CWidget 0 (0 0) 1 2 0 0 #871# 8 100)
COMMENT     (LOGPEN 0 0 13408563) 1
COMMENT     (LOGFONT 0 0 0 0 400 0 0 0 0 3 2 1 18
COMMENT     "Georgia") 1 0.555556 0
COMMENT     "{\\i Hinc}II (2977)" "@N (@S)" 5 0 0 0 -10
COMMENT     -1 -1 #1373#)
COMMENT     #1375=(CScratch
COMMENT     (CWidget 4 (1 #90# 4) 1 2 0 0 #890# 2228235
COMMENT     100) (LOGPEN 0 0 10053171) 8 1 3.12605 1.9
COMMENT     0.05 1)
COMMENT     #1376=(CLabel
COMMENT     (CWidget 0 (0 0) 1 2 0 0 #871# 0 100)
COMMENT     (LOGPEN 0 0 13408563) 1
COMMENT     (LOGFONT 0 0 0 0 400 0 0 0 0 3 2 1 18
COMMENT     "Georgia") 1 0.555556 0
COMMENT     "{\\i Hinc}II (3135)" "@N (@S)" 5 0 0 0 -10
COMMENT     -1 -1 #1375#)) (CObjectList))
COMMENT     #1377=(CGroupWidget
COMMENT     (CWidget 4 (10 #101# 0) 0 1 0 0 Nil 0 100)
COMMENT     (CObjectList
COMMENT     #1378=(CScratch
COMMENT     (CWidget 1 (1 #101# 1) 1 2 0 0 #890#
COMMENT     542327875 100) (LOGPEN 0 0 10053171) 8 1
COMMENT     5.75101 1.9 0.05 1)
COMMENT     #1379=(CLabel
COMMENT     (CWidget 0 (0 0) 1 2 0 0 #871# 0 100)
COMMENT     (LOGPEN 0 0 13408563) 1
COMMENT     (LOGFONT 0 0 0 0 400 0 0 0 0 3 2 1 18
COMMENT     "Georgia") 1 0.555556 0 "{\\i Nae}I (521)"
COMMENT     "@N (@S)" 5 0 0 0 -10 -1 -1 #1378#)
COMMENT     #1380=(CScratch
COMMENT     (CWidget 2 (1 #101# 2) 1 2 0 0 #890# 0 100)
COMMENT     (LOGPEN 0 0 10053171) 8 1 5.6787 1.9 0.05 1)
COMMENT     #1381=(CLabel
COMMENT     (CWidget 0 (0 0) 1 2 0 0 #871# 28172300 100)
COMMENT     (LOGPEN 0 0 13408563) 1
COMMENT     (LOGFONT 0 0 0 0 400 0 0 0 0 3 2 1 18
COMMENT     "Georgia") 1 0.555556 0 "{\\i Nae}I (593)"
COMMENT     "@N (@S)" 5 0 0 0 -10 -1 -1 #1380#)
COMMENT     #1382=(CScratch
COMMENT     (CWidget 3 (1 #101# 3) 1 2 0 0 #890# 0 100)
COMMENT     (LOGPEN 0 0 10053171) 8 1 3.37107 1.9 0.05
COMMENT     1)
COMMENT     #1383=(CLabel
COMMENT     (CWidget 0 (0 0) 1 2 0 0 #871# 1114171 100)
COMMENT     (LOGPEN 0 0 13408563) 1
COMMENT     (LOGFONT 0 0 0 0 400 0 0 0 0 3 2 1 18
COMMENT     "Georgia") 1 0.555556 0
COMMENT     "{\\i Nae}I (2891)" "@N (@S)" 5 0 0 0 -10
COMMENT     -1 -1 #1382#)
COMMENT     #1384=(CScratch
COMMENT     (CWidget 4 (1 #101# 4) 1 2 0 0 #890# 0 100)
COMMENT     (LOGPEN 0 0 10053171) 8 1 2.52855 1.9 0.05
COMMENT     1)
COMMENT     #1385=(CLabel
COMMENT     (CWidget 0 (0 0) 1 2 0 0 #871# 4063728 100)
COMMENT     (LOGPEN 0 0 13408563) 1
COMMENT     (LOGFONT 0 0 0 0 400 0 0 0 0 3 2 1 18
COMMENT     "Georgia") 1 0.555556 0
COMMENT     "{\\i Nae}I (3730)" "@N (@S)" 5 0 0 0 -10
COMMENT     -1 -1 #1384#)) (CObjectList))
COMMENT     #1386=(CGroupWidget
COMMENT     (CWidget 4 (10 #105# 0) 0 1 0 0 Nil 0 100)
COMMENT     (CObjectList
COMMENT     #1387=(CScratch
COMMENT     (CWidget 1 (1 #105# 1) 1 2 0 0 #890# 0 100)
COMMENT     (LOGPEN 0 0 10053171) 8 1 5.75301 1.9 0.05
COMMENT     1)
COMMENT     #1388=(CLabel
COMMENT     (CWidget 0 (0 0) 1 2 0 0 #871# 4063728 100)
COMMENT     (LOGPEN 0 0 13408563) 1
COMMENT     (LOGFONT 0 0 0 0 400 0 0 0 0 3 2 1 18
COMMENT     "Georgia") 1 0.555556 0
COMMENT     "{\\i Ngo}MIV (519)" "@N (@S)" 5 0 0 0 -10
COMMENT     -1 -1 #1387#)
COMMENT     #1389=(CScratch
COMMENT     (CWidget 2 (1 #105# 2) 1 2 0 0 #890# 0 100)
COMMENT     (LOGPEN 0 0 10053171) 8 1 5.68071 1.9 0.05
COMMENT     1)
COMMENT     #1390=(CLabel
COMMENT     (CWidget 0 (0 0) 1 2 0 0 #871# 0 100)
COMMENT     (LOGPEN 0 0 13408563) 1
COMMENT     (LOGFONT 0 0 0 0 400 0 0 0 0 3 2 1 18
COMMENT     "Georgia") 1 0.555556 0
COMMENT     "{\\i Ngo}MIV (591)" "@N (@S)" 5 0 0 0 -10
COMMENT     -1 -1 #1389#)
COMMENT     #1391=(CScratch
COMMENT     (CWidget 3 (1 #105# 3) 1 2 0 0 #890#
COMMENT     28528300 100) (LOGPEN 0 0 10053171) 8 1
COMMENT     3.37308 1.9 0.05 1)
COMMENT     #1392=(CLabel
COMMENT     (CWidget 0 (0 0) 1 2 0 0 #871# 27598944 100)
COMMENT     (LOGPEN 0 0 13408563) 1
COMMENT     (LOGFONT 0 0 0 0 400 0 0 0 0 3 2 1 18
COMMENT     "Georgia") 1 0.555556 0
COMMENT     "{\\i Ngo}MIV (2889)" "@N (@S)" 5 0 0 0 -10
COMMENT     -1 -1 #1391#)
COMMENT     #1393=(CScratch
COMMENT     (CWidget 4 (1 #105# 4) 1 2 0 0 #890# 327707
COMMENT     100) (LOGPEN 0 0 10053171) 8 1 2.53056 1.9
COMMENT     0.05 1)
COMMENT     #1394=(CLabel
COMMENT     (CWidget 0 (0 0) 1 2 0 0 #871# 28528736 100)
COMMENT     (LOGPEN 0 0 13408563) 1
COMMENT     (LOGFONT 0 0 0 0 400 0 0 0 0 3 2 1 18
COMMENT     "Georgia") 1 0.555556 0
COMMENT     "{\\i Ngo}MIV (3728)" "@N (@S)" 5 0 0 0 -10
COMMENT     -1 -1 #1393#)) (CObjectList))
COMMENT     #1395=(CGroupWidget
COMMENT     (CWidget 4 (10 #142# 0) 0 1 0 0 Nil 0 100)
COMMENT     (CObjectList
COMMENT     #1396=(CScratch
COMMENT     (CWidget 1 (1 #142# 1) 1 2 0 0 #890# 0 100)
COMMENT     (LOGPEN 0 0 10053171) 8 1 6.24306 1.9 0.05
COMMENT     1)
COMMENT     #1397=(CLabel
COMMENT     (CWidget 0 (0 0) 1 2 0 0 #871# 0 100)
COMMENT     (LOGPEN 0 0 13408563) 1
COMMENT     (LOGFONT 0 0 0 0 400 0 0 0 0 3 2 1 18
COMMENT     "Georgia") 1 0.555556 0 "{\\i Srf}I (31)"
COMMENT     "@N (@S)" 5 0 0 0 -10 -1 -1 #1396#)
COMMENT     #1398=(CScratch
COMMENT     (CWidget 2 (1 #142# 2) 1 2 0 0 #890#
COMMENT     4063824 100) (LOGPEN 0 0 10053171) 8 1
COMMENT     6.23201 1.9 0.05 1)
COMMENT     #1399=(CLabel
COMMENT     (CWidget 0 (0 0) 1 2 0 0 #871# 327685 100)
COMMENT     (LOGPEN 0 0 13408563) 1
COMMENT     (LOGFONT 0 0 0 0 400 0 0 0 0 3 2 1 18
COMMENT     "Georgia") 1 0.555556 0 "{\\i Srf}I (42)"
COMMENT     "@N (@S)" 5 0 0 0 -10 -1 -1 #1398#)
COMMENT     #1400=(CScratch
COMMENT     (CWidget 3 (1 #142# 3) 1 2 0 0 #890#
COMMENT     4063648 100) (LOGPEN 0 0 10053171) 8 1
COMMENT     2.876 1.9 0.05 1)
COMMENT     #1401=(CLabel
COMMENT     (CWidget 0 (0 0) 1 2 0 0 #871# 0 100)
COMMENT     (LOGPEN 0 0 13408563) 1
COMMENT     (LOGFONT 0 0 0 0 400 0 0 0 0 3 2 1 18
COMMENT     "Georgia") 1 0.555556 0
COMMENT     "{\\i Srf}I (3384)" "@N (@S)" 5 0 0 0 -10
COMMENT     -1 -1 #1400#)
COMMENT     #1402=(CScratch
COMMENT     (CWidget 4 (1 #142# 4) 1 2 0 0 #890#
COMMENT     1114154 100) (LOGPEN 0 0 10053171) 8 1
COMMENT     2.86496 1.9 0.05 1)
COMMENT     #1403=(CLabel
COMMENT     (CWidget 0 (0 0) 1 2 0 0 #871# 27807664 100)
COMMENT     (LOGPEN 0 0 13408563) 1
COMMENT     (LOGFONT 0 0 0 0 400 0 0 0 0 3 2 1 18
COMMENT     "Georgia") 1 0.555556 0
COMMENT     "{\\i Srf}I (3395)" "@N (@S)" 5 0 0 0 -10
COMMENT     -1 -1 #1402#)) (CObjectList))
COMMENT     #1404=(CGroupWidget
COMMENT     (CWidget 5 (10 #26# 0) 0 1 0 0 Nil 1 100)
COMMENT     (CObjectList
COMMENT     #1405=(CScratch
COMMENT     (CWidget 1 (1 #26# 1) 1 2 0 0 #890# 1 100)
COMMENT     (LOGPEN 0 0 10053171) 8 1 5.8926 1.9 0.05 1)
COMMENT     #1406=(CLabel
COMMENT     (CWidget 0 (0 0) 1 2 0 0 #871# -10 100)
COMMENT     (LOGPEN 0 0 13408563) 1
COMMENT     (LOGFONT 0 0 0 0 400 0 0 0 0 3 2 1 18
COMMENT     "Georgia") 1 0.555556 0 "{\\i Bcg}I (380)"
COMMENT     "@N (@S)" 5 0 0 0 -10 -1 -1 #1405#)
COMMENT     #1407=(CScratch
COMMENT     (CWidget 2 (1 #26# 2) 1 2 0 0 #890# 0 100)
COMMENT     (LOGPEN 0 0 10053171) 8 1 5.51301 1.9 0.05
COMMENT     1)
COMMENT     #1408=(CLabel
COMMENT     (CWidget 0 (0 0) 1 2 0 0 #871# 0 100)
COMMENT     (LOGPEN 0 0 13408563) 1
COMMENT     (LOGFONT 0 0 0 0 400 0 0 0 0 3 2 1 18
COMMENT     "Georgia") 1 0.555556 0 "{\\i Bcg}I (758)"
COMMENT     "@N (@S)" 5 0 0 0 -10 -1 -1 #1407#)
COMMENT     #1409=(CScratch
COMMENT     (CWidget 3 (1 #26# 3) 1 2 0 0 #890# 0 100)
COMMENT     (LOGPEN 0 0 10053171) 8 1 4.12522 1.9 0.05
COMMENT     1)
COMMENT     #1410=(CLabel
COMMENT     (CWidget 0 (0 0) 1 2 0 0 #871# 0 100)
COMMENT     (LOGPEN 0 0 13408563) 1
COMMENT     (LOGFONT 0 0 0 0 400 0 0 0 0 3 2 1 18
COMMENT     "Georgia") 1 0.555556 0
COMMENT     "{\\i Bcg}I (2140)" "@N (@S)" 5 0 0 0 -10
COMMENT     -1 -1 #1409#)
COMMENT     #1411=(CScratch
COMMENT     (CWidget 4 (1 #26# 4) 1 2 0 0 #890# 1 100)
COMMENT     (LOGPEN 0 0 10053171) 8 1 4.01576 1.9 0.05
COMMENT     1)
COMMENT     #1412=(CLabel
COMMENT     (CWidget 0 (0 0) 1 2 0 0 #871# 0 100)
COMMENT     (LOGPEN 0 0 13408563) 1
COMMENT     (LOGFONT 0 0 0 0 400 0 0 0 0 3 2 1 18
COMMENT     "Georgia") 1 0.555556 0
COMMENT     "{\\i Bcg}I (2249)" "@N (@S)" 5 0 0 0 -10
COMMENT     -1 -1 #1411#)
COMMENT     #1413=(CScratch
COMMENT     (CWidget 5 (1 #26# 5) 1 2 0 0 #890# 1 100)
COMMENT     (LOGPEN 0 0 10053171) 8 1 1.81759 1.9 0.05
COMMENT     1)
COMMENT     #1414=(CLabel
COMMENT     (CWidget 0 (0 0) 1 2 0 0 #871# 0 100)
COMMENT     (LOGPEN 0 0 13408563) 1
COMMENT     (LOGFONT 0 0 0 0 400 0 0 0 0 3 2 1 18
COMMENT     "Georgia") 1 0.555556 0
COMMENT     "{\\i Bcg}I (4438)" "@N (@S)" 5 0 0 0 -10
COMMENT     -1 -1 #1413#)) (CObjectList))
COMMENT     #1415=(CGroupWidget
COMMENT     (CWidget 5 (10 #27# 0) 0 1 0 0 Nil 0 100)
COMMENT     (CObjectList
COMMENT     #1416=(CScratch
COMMENT     (CWidget 1 (1 #27# 1) 1 2 0 0 #890# 4063784
COMMENT     100) (LOGPEN 0 0 10053171) 8 1 5.55619 1.9
COMMENT     0.05 1)
COMMENT     #1417=(CLabel
COMMENT     (CWidget 0 (0 0) 1 2 0 0 #871# 0 100)
COMMENT     (LOGPEN 0 0 13408563) 1
COMMENT     (LOGFONT 0 0 0 0 400 0 0 0 0 3 2 1 18
COMMENT     "Georgia") 1 0.555556 0
COMMENT     "{\\i Bci}VI (715)" "@N (@S)" 5 0 0 0 -10
COMMENT     -1 -1 #1416#)
COMMENT     #1418=(CScratch
COMMENT     (CWidget 2 (1 #27# 2) 1 2 0 0 #890# 196629
COMMENT     100) (LOGPEN 0 0 10053171) 8 1 4.05995 1.9
COMMENT     0.05 1)
COMMENT     #1419=(CLabel
COMMENT     (CWidget 0 (0 0) 1 2 0 0 #871# 0 100)
COMMENT     (LOGPEN 0 0 13408563) 1
COMMENT     (LOGFONT 0 0 0 0 400 0 0 0 0 3 2 1 18
COMMENT     "Georgia") 1 0.555556 0
COMMENT     "{\\i Bci}VI (2205)" "@N (@S)" 5 0 0 0 -10
COMMENT     -1 -1 #1418#)
COMMENT     #1420=(CScratch
COMMENT     (CWidget 3 (1 #27# 3) 1 2 0 0 #890# 17 100)
COMMENT     (LOGPEN 0 0 10053171) 8 1 3.81794 1.9 0.05
COMMENT     1)
COMMENT     #1421=(CLabel
COMMENT     (CWidget 0 (0 0) 1 2 0 0 #871# 0 100)
COMMENT     (LOGPEN 0 0 13408563) 1
COMMENT     (LOGFONT 0 0 0 0 400 0 0 0 0 3 2 1 18
COMMENT     "Georgia") 1 0.555556 0
COMMENT     "{\\i Bci}VI (2446)" "@N (@S)" 5 0 0 0 -10
COMMENT     -1 -1 #1420#)
COMMENT     #1422=(CScratch
COMMENT     (CWidget 4 (1 #27# 4) 1 2 0 0 #890# 131088
COMMENT     100) (LOGPEN 0 0 10053171) 8 1 2.11784 1.9
COMMENT     0.05 1)
COMMENT     #1423=(CLabel
COMMENT     (CWidget 0 (0 0) 1 2 0 0 #871# 0 100)
COMMENT     (LOGPEN 0 0 13408563) 1
COMMENT     (LOGFONT 0 0 0 0 400 0 0 0 0 3 2 1 18
COMMENT     "Georgia") 1 0.555556 0
COMMENT     "{\\i Bci}VI (4139)" "@N (@S)" 5 0 0 0 -10
COMMENT     -1 -1 #1422#)
COMMENT     #1424=(CScratch
COMMENT     (CWidget 5 (1 #27# 5) 1 2 0 0 #890# 4063728
COMMENT     100) (LOGPEN 0 0 10053171) 8 1 0.58444 1.9
COMMENT     0.05 1)
COMMENT     #1425=(CLabel
COMMENT     (CWidget 0 (0 0) 1 2 0 0 #871# 0 100)
COMMENT     (LOGPEN 0 0 13408563) 1
COMMENT     (LOGFONT 0 0 0 0 400 0 0 0 0 3 2 1 18
COMMENT     "Georgia") 1 0.555556 0
COMMENT     "{\\i Bci}VI (5666)" "@N (@S)" 5 0 0 0 -10
COMMENT     -1 -1 #1424#)) (CObjectList))
COMMENT     #1426=(CGroupWidget
COMMENT     (CWidget 5 (10 #46# 0) 0 1 0 0 Nil 0 100)
COMMENT     (CObjectList
COMMENT     #1427=(CScratch
COMMENT     (CWidget 1 (1 #46# 1) 1 2 0 0 #890# 2 100)
COMMENT     (LOGPEN 0 0 10053171) 8 1 5.31619 1.9 0.05
COMMENT     1)
COMMENT     #1428=(CLabel
COMMENT     (CWidget 0 (0 0) 1 2 0 0 #871# 541673800
COMMENT     100) (LOGPEN 0 0 13408563) 1
COMMENT     (LOGFONT 0 0 0 0 400 0 0 0 0 3 2 1 18
COMMENT     "Georgia") 1 0.555556 0 "{\\i Bsg}I (954)"
COMMENT     "@N (@S)" 5 0 0 0 -10 -1 -1 #1427#)
COMMENT     #1429=(CScratch
COMMENT     (CWidget 2 (1 #46# 2) 1 2 0 0 #890# 2228235
COMMENT     100) (LOGPEN 0 0 10053171) 8 1 4.77895 1.9
COMMENT     0.05 1)
COMMENT     #1430=(CLabel
COMMENT     (CWidget 0 (0 0) 1 2 0 0 #871# -3527 100)
COMMENT     (LOGPEN 0 0 13408563) 1
COMMENT     (LOGFONT 0 0 0 0 400 0 0 0 0 3 2 1 18
COMMENT     "Georgia") 1 0.555556 0
COMMENT     "{\\i Bsg}I (1489)" "@N (@S)" 5 0 0 0 -10
COMMENT     -1 -1 #1429#)
COMMENT     #1431=(CScratch
COMMENT     (CWidget 3 (1 #46# 3) 1 2 0 0 #890# 0 100)
COMMENT     (LOGPEN 0 0 10053171) 8 1 4.68154 1.9 0.05
COMMENT     1)
COMMENT     #1432=(CLabel
COMMENT     (CWidget 0 (0 0) 1 2 0 0 #871# 0 100)
COMMENT     (LOGPEN 0 0 13408563) 1
COMMENT     (LOGFONT 0 0 0 0 400 0 0 0 0 3 2 1 18
COMMENT     "Georgia") 1 0.555556 0
COMMENT     "{\\i Bsg}I (1586)" "@N (@S)" 5 0 0 0 -10
COMMENT     -1 -1 #1431#)
COMMENT     #1433=(CScratch
COMMENT     (CWidget 4 (1 #46# 4) 1 2 0 0 #890# 1173
COMMENT     100) (LOGPEN 0 0 10053171) 8 1 4.44756 1.9
COMMENT     0.05 1)
COMMENT     #1434=(CLabel
COMMENT     (CWidget 0 (0 0) 1 2 0 0 #871# 0 100)
COMMENT     (LOGPEN 0 0 13408563) 1
COMMENT     (LOGFONT 0 0 0 0 400 0 0 0 0 3 2 1 18
COMMENT     "Georgia") 1 0.555556 0
COMMENT     "{\\i Bsg}I (1819)" "@N (@S)" 5 0 0 0 -10
COMMENT     -1 -1 #1433#)
COMMENT     #1435=(CScratch
COMMENT     (CWidget 5 (1 #46# 5) 1 2 0 0 #890# 2 100)
COMMENT     (LOGPEN 0 0 10053171) 8 1 4.36623 1.9 0.05
COMMENT     1)
COMMENT     #1436=(CLabel
COMMENT     (CWidget 0 (0 0) 1 2 0 0 #871# 16 100)
COMMENT     (LOGPEN 0 0 13408563) 1
COMMENT     (LOGFONT 0 0 0 0 400 0 0 0 0 3 2 1 18
COMMENT     "Georgia") 1 0.555556 0
COMMENT     "{\\i Bsg}I (1900)" "@N (@S)" 5 0 0 0 -10
COMMENT     -1 -1 #1435#)) (CObjectList))
COMMENT     #1437=(CGroupWidget
COMMENT     (CWidget 5 (10 #48# 0) 0 1 0 0 Nil 1768117093 100)
COMMENT     (CObjectList
COMMENT     #1438=(CScratch
COMMENT     (CWidget 1 (1 #48# 1) 1 2 0 0 #890# 393222
COMMENT     100) (LOGPEN 0 0 10053171) 8 1 4.25275 1.9
COMMENT     0.05 1)
COMMENT     #1439=(CLabel
COMMENT     (CWidget 0 (0 0) 1 2 0 0 #871# 0 100)
COMMENT     (LOGPEN 0 0 13408563) 1
COMMENT     (LOGFONT 0 0 0 0 400 0 0 0 0 3 2 1 18
COMMENT     "Georgia") 1 0.555556 0
COMMENT     "{\\i Bsi}HKAI (2013)" "@N (@S)" 5 0 0 0
COMMENT     -10 -1 -1 #1438#)
COMMENT     #1440=(CScratch
COMMENT     (CWidget 2 (1 #48# 2) 1 2 0 0 #890# 393220
COMMENT     100) (LOGPEN 0 0 10053171) 8 1 3.67333 1.9
COMMENT     0.05 1)
COMMENT     #1441=(CLabel
COMMENT     (CWidget 0 (0 0) 1 2 0 0 #871# 0 100)
COMMENT     (LOGPEN 0 0 13408563) 1
COMMENT     (LOGFONT 0 0 0 0 400 0 0 0 0 3 2 1 18
COMMENT     "Georgia") 1 0.555556 0
COMMENT     "{\\i Bsi}HKAI (2590)" "@N (@S)" 5 0 0 0
COMMENT     -10 -1 -1 #1440#)
COMMENT     #1442=(CScratch
COMMENT     (CWidget 3 (1 #48# 3) 1 2 0 0 #890# 0 100)
COMMENT     (LOGPEN 0 0 10053171) 8 1 1.94813 1.9 0.05
COMMENT     1)
COMMENT     #1443=(CLabel
COMMENT     (CWidget 0 (0 0) 1 2 0 0 #871# 0 100)
COMMENT     (LOGPEN 0 0 13408563) 1
COMMENT     (LOGFONT 0 0 0 0 400 0 0 0 0 3 2 1 18
COMMENT     "Georgia") 1 0.555556 0
COMMENT     "{\\i Bsi}HKAI (4308)" "@N (@S)" 5 0 0 0
COMMENT     -10 -1 -1 #1442#)
COMMENT     #1444=(CScratch
COMMENT     (CWidget 4 (1 #48# 4) 1 2 0 0 #890# 1117
COMMENT     100) (LOGPEN 0 0 10053171) 8 1 1.86278 1.9
COMMENT     0.05 1)
COMMENT     #1445=(CLabel
COMMENT     (CWidget 0 (0 0) 1 2 0 0 #871# 2 100)
COMMENT     (LOGPEN 0 0 13408563) 1
COMMENT     (LOGFONT 0 0 0 0 400 0 0 0 0 3 2 1 18
COMMENT     "Georgia") 1 0.555556 0
COMMENT     "{\\i Bsi}HKAI (4393)" "@N (@S)" 5 0 0 0
COMMENT     -10 -1 -1 #1444#)
COMMENT     #1446=(CScratch
COMMENT     (CWidget 5 (1 #48# 5) 1 2 0 0 #890# 16 100)
COMMENT     (LOGPEN 0 0 10053171) 8 1 0.696909 1.9 0.05
COMMENT     1)
COMMENT     #1447=(CLabel
COMMENT     (CWidget 0 (0 0) 1 2 0 0 #871# 0 100)
COMMENT     (LOGPEN 0 0 13408563) 1
COMMENT     (LOGFONT 0 0 0 0 400 0 0 0 0 3 2 1 18
COMMENT     "Georgia") 1 0.555556 0
COMMENT     "{\\i Bsi}HKAI (5554)" "@N (@S)" 5 0 0 0
COMMENT     -10 -1 -1 #1446#)) (CObjectList))
COMMENT     #1448=(CGroupWidget
COMMENT     (CWidget 5 (10 #76# 0) 0 1 0 0 Nil 0 100)
COMMENT     (CObjectList
COMMENT     #1449=(CScratch
COMMENT     (CWidget 1 (1 #76# 1) 1 2 0 0 #890#
COMMENT     29490676 100) (LOGPEN 0 0 10053171) 8 1
COMMENT     5.03 1.9 0.05 1)
COMMENT     #1450=(CLabel
COMMENT     (CWidget 0 (0 0) 1 2 0 0 #871# 1179078476
COMMENT     100) (LOGPEN 0 0 13408563) 1
COMMENT     (LOGFONT 0 0 0 0 400 0 0 0 0 3 2 1 18
COMMENT     "Georgia") 1 0.555556 0
COMMENT     "{\\i Dra}I (1239)" "@N (@S)" 5 0 0 0 -10
COMMENT     -1 -1 #1449#)
COMMENT     #1451=(CScratch
COMMENT     (CWidget 2 (1 #76# 2) 1 2 0 0 #890#
COMMENT     29527892 100) (LOGPEN 0 0 10053171) 8 1
COMMENT     3.06479 1.9 0.05 1)
COMMENT     #1452=(CLabel
COMMENT     (CWidget 0 (0 0) 1 2 0 0 #871# 29383636 100)
COMMENT     (LOGPEN 0 0 13408563) 1
COMMENT     (LOGFONT 0 0 0 0 400 0 0 0 0 3 2 1 18
COMMENT     "Georgia") 1 0.555556 0
COMMENT     "{\\i Dra}I (3196)" "@N (@S)" 5 0 0 0 -10
COMMENT     -1 -1 #1451#)
COMMENT     #1453=(CScratch
COMMENT     (CWidget 3 (1 #76# 3) 1 2 0 0 #890#
COMMENT     22022956 100) (LOGPEN 0 0 10053171) 8 1
COMMENT     1.85775 1.9 0.05 1)
COMMENT     #1454=(CLabel
COMMENT     (CWidget 0 (0 0) 1 2 0 0 #871# 0 100)
COMMENT     (LOGPEN 0 0 13408563) 1
COMMENT     (LOGFONT 0 0 0 0 400 0 0 0 0 3 2 1 18
COMMENT     "Georgia") 1 0.555556 0
COMMENT     "{\\i Dra}I (4398)" "@N (@S)" 5 0 0 0 -10
COMMENT     -1 -1 #1453#)
COMMENT     #1455=(CScratch
COMMENT     (CWidget 4 (1 #76# 4) 1 2 0 0 #890#
COMMENT     26770960 100) (LOGPEN 0 0 10053171) 8 1
COMMENT     1.16285 1.9 0.05 1)
COMMENT     #1456=(CLabel
COMMENT     (CWidget 0 (0 0) 1 2 0 0 #871# 2 100)
COMMENT     (LOGPEN 0 0 13408563) 1
COMMENT     (LOGFONT 0 0 0 0 400 0 0 0 0 3 2 1 18
COMMENT     "Georgia") 1 0.555556 0
COMMENT     "{\\i Dra}I (5090)" "@N (@S)" 5 0 0 0 -10
COMMENT     -1 -1 #1455#)
COMMENT     #1457=(CScratch
COMMENT     (CWidget 5 (1 #76# 5) 1 2 0 0 #890# 0 100)
COMMENT     (LOGPEN 0 0 10053171) 8 1 1.14377 1.9 0.05
COMMENT     1)
COMMENT     #1458=(CLabel
COMMENT     (CWidget 0 (0 0) 1 2 0 0 #871# -10 100)
COMMENT     (LOGPEN 0 0 13408563) 1
COMMENT     (LOGFONT 0 0 0 0 400 0 0 0 0 3 2 1 18
COMMENT     "Georgia") 1 0.555556 0
COMMENT     "{\\i Dra}I (5109)" "@N (@S)" 5 0 0 0 -10
COMMENT     -1 -1 #1457#)) (CObjectList))
COMMENT     #1459=(CGroupWidget
COMMENT     (CWidget 5 (10 #137# 0) 0 1 0 0 Nil 1919903047 100)
COMMENT     (CObjectList
COMMENT     #1460=(CScratch
COMMENT     (CWidget 1 (1 #137# 1) 1 2 0 0 #890# 0 100)
COMMENT     (LOGPEN 0 0 10053171) 8 1 6.24306 1.9 0.05
COMMENT     1)
COMMENT     #1461=(CLabel
COMMENT     (CWidget 0 (0 0) 1 2 0 0 #871# 0 100)
COMMENT     (LOGPEN 0 0 13408563) 1
COMMENT     (LOGFONT 0 0 0 0 400 0 0 0 0 3 2 1 18
COMMENT     "Georgia") 1 0.555556 0 "{\\i Sma}I (31)"
COMMENT     "@N (@S)" 5 0 0 0 -10 -1 -1 #1460#)
COMMENT     #1462=(CScratch
COMMENT     (CWidget 2 (1 #137# 2) 1 2 0 0 #890# 0 100)
COMMENT     (LOGPEN 0 0 10053171) 8 1 6.23201 1.9 0.05
COMMENT     1)
COMMENT     #1463=(CLabel
COMMENT     (CWidget 0 (0 0) 1 2 0 0 #871# 0 100)
COMMENT     (LOGPEN 0 0 13408563) 1
COMMENT     (LOGFONT 0 0 0 0 400 0 0 0 0 3 2 1 18
COMMENT     "Georgia") 1 0.555556 0 "{\\i Sma}I (42)"
COMMENT     "@N (@S)" 5 0 0 0 -10 -1 -1 #1462#)
COMMENT     #1464=(CScratch
COMMENT     (CWidget 3 (1 #137# 3) 1 2 0 0 #890# 2 100)
COMMENT     (LOGPEN 0 0 10053171) 8 1 3.27366 1.9 0.05
COMMENT     1)
COMMENT     #1465=(CLabel
COMMENT     (CWidget 0 (0 0) 1 2 0 0 #871# 0 100)
COMMENT     (LOGPEN 0 0 13408563) 1
COMMENT     (LOGFONT 0 0 0 0 400 0 0 0 0 3 2 1 18
COMMENT     "Georgia") 1 0.555556 0
COMMENT     "{\\i Sma}I (2988)" "@N (@S)" 5 0 0 0 -10
COMMENT     -1 -1 #1464#)
COMMENT     #1466=(CScratch
COMMENT     (CWidget 4 (1 #137# 4) 1 2 0 0 #890# 0 100)
COMMENT     (LOGPEN 0 0 10053171) 8 1 2.876 1.9 0.05 1)
COMMENT     #1467=(CLabel
COMMENT     (CWidget 0 (0 0) 1 2 0 0 #871# 0 100)
COMMENT     (LOGPEN 0 0 13408563) 1
COMMENT     (LOGFONT 0 0 0 0 400 0 0 0 0 3 2 1 18
COMMENT     "Georgia") 1 0.555556 0
COMMENT     "{\\i Sma}I (3384)" "@N (@S)" 5 0 0 0 -10
COMMENT     -1 -1 #1466#)
COMMENT     #1468=(CScratch
COMMENT     (CWidget 5 (1 #137# 5) 1 2 0 0 #890#
COMMENT     3211268 100) (LOGPEN 0 0 10053171) 8 1
COMMENT     2.86496 1.9 0.05 1)
COMMENT     #1469=(CLabel
COMMENT     (CWidget 0 (0 0) 1 2 0 0 #871# 0 100)
COMMENT     (LOGPEN 0 0 13408563) 1
COMMENT     (LOGFONT 0 0 0 0 400 0 0 0 0 3 2 1 18
COMMENT     "Georgia") 1 0.555556 0
COMMENT     "{\\i Sma}I (3395)" "@N (@S)" 5 0 0 0 -10
COMMENT     -1 -1 #1468#)) (CObjectList))
COMMENT     #1470=(CGroupWidget
COMMENT     (CWidget 5 (10 #138# 0) 0 1 0 0 Nil 262159 100)
COMMENT     (CObjectList
COMMENT     #1471=(CScratch
COMMENT     (CWidget 1 (1 #138# 1) 1 2 0 0 #890# 393222
COMMENT     100) (LOGPEN 0 0 10053171) 8 1 4.2638 1.9
COMMENT     0.05 1)
COMMENT     #1472=(CLabel
COMMENT     (CWidget 0 (0 0) 1 2 0 0 #871# 0 100)
COMMENT     (LOGPEN 0 0 13408563) 1
COMMENT     (LOGFONT 0 0 0 0 400 0 0 0 0 3 2 1 18
COMMENT     "Georgia") 1 0.555556 0
COMMENT     "{\\i Sml}I (2002)" "@N (@S)" 5 0 0 0 -10
COMMENT     -1 -1 #1471#)
COMMENT     #1473=(CScratch
COMMENT     (CWidget 2 (1 #138# 2) 1 2 0 0 #890#
COMMENT     3211268 100) (LOGPEN 0 0 10053171) 8 1
COMMENT     1.90495 1.9 0.05 1)
COMMENT     #1474=(CLabel
COMMENT     (CWidget 0 (0 0) 1 2 0 0 #871# 0 100)
COMMENT     (LOGPEN 0 0 13408563) 1
COMMENT     (LOGFONT 0 0 0 0 400 0 0 0 0 3 2 1 18
COMMENT     "Georgia") 1 0.555556 0
COMMENT     "{\\i Sml}I (4351)" "@N (@S)" 5 0 0 0 -10
COMMENT     -1 -1 #1473#)
COMMENT     #1475=(CScratch
COMMENT     (CWidget 3 (1 #138# 3) 1 2 0 0 #890# 262159
COMMENT     100) (LOGPEN 0 0 10053171) 8 1 1.03331 1.9
COMMENT     0.05 1)
COMMENT     #1476=(CLabel
COMMENT     (CWidget 0 (0 0) 1 2 0 0 #871# 0 100)
COMMENT     (LOGPEN 0 0 13408563) 1
COMMENT     (LOGFONT 0 0 0 0 400 0 0 0 0 3 2 1 18
COMMENT     "Georgia") 1 0.555556 0
COMMENT     "{\\i Sml}I (5219)" "@N (@S)" 5 0 0 0 -10
COMMENT     -1 -1 #1475#)
COMMENT     #1477=(CScratch
COMMENT     (CWidget 4 (1 #138# 4) 1 2 0 0 #890# 393219
COMMENT     100) (LOGPEN 0 0 10053171) 8 1 0.755152
COMMENT     1.9 0.05 1)
COMMENT     #1478=(CLabel
COMMENT     (CWidget 0 (0 0) 1 2 0 0 #871# 0 100)
COMMENT     (LOGPEN 0 0 13408563) 1
COMMENT     (LOGFONT 0 0 0 0 400 0 0 0 0 3 2 1 18
COMMENT     "Georgia") 1 0.555556 0
COMMENT     "{\\i Sml}I (5496)" "@N (@S)" 5 0 0 0 -10
COMMENT     -1 -1 #1477#)
COMMENT     #1479=(CScratch
COMMENT     (CWidget 5 (1 #138# 5) 1 2 0 0 #890# 0 100)
COMMENT     (LOGPEN 0 0 10053171) 8 1 0.492054 1.9 0.05
COMMENT     1)
COMMENT     #1480=(CLabel
COMMENT     (CWidget 0 (0 0) 1 2 0 0 #871# 4063728 100)
COMMENT     (LOGPEN 0 0 13408563) 1
COMMENT     (LOGFONT 0 0 0 0 400 0 0 0 0 3 2 1 18
COMMENT     "Georgia") 1 0.555556 0
COMMENT     "{\\i Sml}I (5758)" "@N (@S)" 5 0 0 0 -10
COMMENT     -1 -1 #1479#)) (CObjectList))
COMMENT     #1481=(CGroupWidget
COMMENT     (CWidget 5 (10 #151# 0) 0 1 0 0 Nil 14 100)
COMMENT     (CObjectList
COMMENT     #1482=(CScratch
COMMENT     (CWidget 1 (1 #151# 1) 1 2 0 0 #890# 0 100)
COMMENT     (LOGPEN 0 0 10053171) 8 1 6.24507 1.9 0.05
COMMENT     1)
COMMENT     #1483=(CLabel
COMMENT     (CWidget 0 (0 0) 1 2 0 0 #871# 13 100)
COMMENT     (LOGPEN 0 0 13408563) 1
COMMENT     (LOGFONT 0 0 0 0 400 0 0 0 0 3 2 1 18
COMMENT     "Georgia") 1 0.555556 0 "{\\i Xma}I (29)"
COMMENT     "@N (@S)" 5 0 0 0 -10 -1 -1 #1482#)
COMMENT     #1484=(CScratch
COMMENT     (CWidget 2 (1 #151# 2) 1 2 0 0 #890# 0 100)
COMMENT     (LOGPEN 0 0 10053171) 8 1 6.23402 1.9 0.05
COMMENT     1)
COMMENT     #1485=(CLabel
COMMENT     (CWidget 0 (0 0) 1 2 0 0 #871# 6 100)
COMMENT     (LOGPEN 0 0 13408563) 1
COMMENT     (LOGFONT 0 0 0 0 400 0 0 0 0 3 2 1 18
COMMENT     "Georgia") 1 0.555556 0 "{\\i Xma}I (40)"
COMMENT     "@N (@S)" 5 0 0 0 -10 -1 -1 #1484#)
COMMENT     #1486=(CScratch
COMMENT     (CWidget 3 (1 #151# 3) 1 2 0 0 #890# 327936
COMMENT     100) (LOGPEN 0 0 10053171) 8 1 3.27567 1.9
COMMENT     0.05 1)
COMMENT     #1487=(CLabel
COMMENT     (CWidget 0 (0 0) 1 2 0 0 #871# 10 100)
COMMENT     (LOGPEN 0 0 13408563) 1
COMMENT     (LOGFONT 0 0 0 0 400 0 0 0 0 3 2 1 18
COMMENT     "Georgia") 1 0.555556 0
COMMENT     "{\\i Xma}I (2986)" "@N (@S)" 5 0 0 0 -10
COMMENT     -1 -1 #1486#)
COMMENT     #1488=(CScratch
COMMENT     (CWidget 4 (1 #151# 4) 1 2 0 0 #890# 983045
COMMENT     100) (LOGPEN 0 0 10053171) 8 1 2.87801 1.9
COMMENT     0.05 1)
COMMENT     #1489=(CLabel
COMMENT     (CWidget 0 (0 0) 1 2 0 0 #871# 393219 100)
COMMENT     (LOGPEN 0 0 13408563) 1
COMMENT     (LOGFONT 0 0 0 0 400 0 0 0 0 3 2 1 18
COMMENT     "Georgia") 1 0.555556 0
COMMENT     "{\\i Xma}I (3382)" "@N (@S)" 5 0 0 0 -10
COMMENT     -1 -1 #1488#)
COMMENT     #1490=(CScratch
COMMENT     (CWidget 5 (1 #151# 5) 1 2 0 0 #890# -740
COMMENT     100) (LOGPEN 0 0 10053171) 8 1 2.86697 1.9
COMMENT     0.05 1)
COMMENT     #1491=(CLabel
COMMENT     (CWidget 0 (0 0) 1 2 0 0 #871# 4063632 100)
COMMENT     (LOGPEN 0 0 13408563) 1
COMMENT     (LOGFONT 0 0 0 0 400 0 0 0 0 3 2 1 18
COMMENT     "Georgia") 1 0.555556 0
COMMENT     "{\\i Xma}I (3393)" "@N (@S)" 5 0 0 0 -10
COMMENT     -1 -1 #1490#)) (CObjectList))
COMMENT     #1492=(CGroupWidget
COMMENT     (CWidget 6 (10 #18# 0) 0 1 0 0 Nil 0 100)
COMMENT     (CObjectList
COMMENT     #1493=(CScratch
COMMENT     (CWidget 1 (1 #18# 1) 1 2 0 0 #890# 16 100)
COMMENT     (LOGPEN 0 0 10053171) 8 1 6.24507 1.9 0.05
COMMENT     1)
COMMENT     #1494=(CLabel
COMMENT     (CWidget 0 (0 0) 1 2 0 0 #871# 22216320 100)
COMMENT     (LOGPEN 0 0 13408563) 1
COMMENT     (LOGFONT 0 0 0 0 400 0 0 0 0 3 2 1 18
COMMENT     "Georgia") 1 0.555556 0 "{\\i Ava}I (29)"
COMMENT     "@N (@S)" 5 0 0 0 -10 -1 -1 #1493#)
COMMENT     #1495=(CScratch
COMMENT     (CWidget 2 (1 #18# 2) 1 2 0 0 #890# 7259860
COMMENT     100) (LOGPEN 0 0 10053171) 8 1 6.23402 1.9
COMMENT     0.05 1)
COMMENT     #1496=(CLabel
COMMENT     (CWidget 0 (0 0) 1 2 0 0 #871# 11 100)
COMMENT     (LOGPEN 0 0 13408563) 1
COMMENT     (LOGFONT 0 0 0 0 400 0 0 0 0 3 2 1 18
COMMENT     "Georgia") 1 0.555556 0 "{\\i Ava}I (40)"
COMMENT     "@N (@S)" 5 0 0 0 -10 -1 -1 #1495#)
COMMENT     #1497=(CScratch
COMMENT     (CWidget 3 (1 #18# 3) 1 2 0 0 #890# 393226
COMMENT     100) (LOGPEN 0 0 10053171) 8 1 4.2638 1.9
COMMENT     0.05 1)
COMMENT     #1498=(CLabel
COMMENT     (CWidget 0 (0 0) 1 2 0 0 #871# 4064032 100)
COMMENT     (LOGPEN 0 0 13408563) 1
COMMENT     (LOGFONT 0 0 0 0 400 0 0 0 0 3 2 1 18
COMMENT     "Georgia") 1 0.555556 0
COMMENT     "{\\i Ava}I (2002)" "@N (@S)" 5 0 0 0 -10
COMMENT     -1 -1 #1497#)
COMMENT     #1499=(CScratch
COMMENT     (CWidget 4 (1 #18# 4) 1 2 0 0 #890# 327690
COMMENT     100) (LOGPEN 0 0 10053171) 8 1 3.27567 1.9
COMMENT     0.05 1)
COMMENT     #1500=(CLabel
COMMENT     (CWidget 0 (0 0) 1 2 0 0 #871# 393233 100)
COMMENT     (LOGPEN 0 0 13408563) 1
COMMENT     (LOGFONT 0 0 0 0 400 0 0 0 0 3 2 1 18
COMMENT     "Georgia") 1 0.555556 0
COMMENT     "{\\i Ava}I (2986)" "@N (@S)" 5 0 0 0 -10
COMMENT     -1 -1 #1499#)
COMMENT     #1501=(CScratch
COMMENT     (CWidget 5 (1 #18# 5) 1 2 0 0 #890# 393222
COMMENT     100) (LOGPEN 0 0 10053171) 8 1 2.87801 1.9
COMMENT     0.05 1)
COMMENT     #1502=(CLabel
COMMENT     (CWidget 0 (0 0) 1 2 0 0 #871# 327697 100)
COMMENT     (LOGPEN 0 0 13408563) 1
COMMENT     (LOGFONT 0 0 0 0 400 0 0 0 0 3 2 1 18
COMMENT     "Georgia") 1 0.555556 0
COMMENT     "{\\i Ava}I (3382)" "@N (@S)" 5 0 0 0 -10
COMMENT     -1 -1 #1501#)
COMMENT     #1503=(CScratch
COMMENT     (CWidget 6 (1 #18# 6) 1 2 0 0 #890# 0 100)
COMMENT     (LOGPEN 0 0 10053171) 8 1 2.86697 1.9 0.05
COMMENT     1)
COMMENT     #1504=(CLabel
COMMENT     (CWidget 0 (0 0) 1 2 0 0 #871# 0 100)
COMMENT     (LOGPEN 0 0 13408563) 1
COMMENT     (LOGFONT 0 0 0 0 400 0 0 0 0 3 2 1 18
COMMENT     "Georgia") 1 0.555556 0
COMMENT     "{\\i Ava}I (3393)" "@N (@S)" 5 0 0 0 -10
COMMENT     -1 -1 #1503#)) (CObjectList))
COMMENT     #1505=(CGroupWidget
COMMENT     (CWidget 6 (10 #41# 0) 0 1 0 0 Nil 327685 100)
COMMENT     (CObjectList
COMMENT     #1506=(CScratch
COMMENT     (CWidget 1 (1 #41# 1) 1 2 0 0 #890# 0 100)
COMMENT     (LOGPEN 0 0 10053171) 8 1 6.229 1.9 0.05 1)
COMMENT     #1507=(CLabel
COMMENT     (CWidget 0 (0 0) 1 2 0 0 #871# 4063808 100)
COMMENT     (LOGPEN 0 0 13408563) 1
COMMENT     (LOGFONT 0 0 0 0 400 0 0 0 0 3 2 1 18
COMMENT     "Georgia") 1 0.555556 0 "{\\i Bsa}HI (45)"
COMMENT     "@N (@S)" 5 0 0 0 -10 -1 -1 #1506#)
COMMENT     #1508=(CScratch
COMMENT     (CWidget 2 (1 #41# 2) 1 2 0 0 #890# 0 100)
COMMENT     (LOGPEN 0 0 10053171) 8 1 5.81628 1.9 0.05
COMMENT     1)
COMMENT     #1509=(CLabel
COMMENT     (CWidget 0 (0 0) 1 2 0 0 #871# 0 100)
COMMENT     (LOGPEN 0 0 13408563) 1
COMMENT     (LOGFONT 0 0 0 0 400 0 0 0 0 3 2 1 18
COMMENT     "Georgia") 1 0.555556 0
COMMENT     "{\\i Bsa}HI (456)" "@N (@S)" 5 0 0 0 -10
COMMENT     -1 -1 #1508#)
COMMENT     #1510=(CScratch
COMMENT     (CWidget 3 (1 #41# 3) 1 2 0 0 #890# 0 100)
COMMENT     (LOGPEN 0 0 10053171) 8 1 5.68272 1.9 0.05
COMMENT     1)
COMMENT     #1511=(CLabel
COMMENT     (CWidget 0 (0 0) 1 2 0 0 #871# 0 100)
COMMENT     (LOGPEN 0 0 13408563) 1
COMMENT     (LOGFONT 0 0 0 0 400 0 0 0 0 3 2 1 18
COMMENT     "Georgia") 1 0.555556 0
COMMENT     "{\\i Bsa}HI (589)" "@N (@S)" 5 0 0 0 -10
COMMENT     -1 -1 #1510#)
COMMENT     #1512=(CScratch
COMMENT     (CWidget 4 (1 #41# 4) 1 2 0 0 #890# 18 100)
COMMENT     (LOGPEN 0 0 10053171) 8 1 3.43534 1.9 0.05
COMMENT     1)
COMMENT     #1513=(CLabel
COMMENT     (CWidget 0 (0 0) 1 2 0 0 #871# 0 100)
COMMENT     (LOGPEN 0 0 13408563) 1
COMMENT     (LOGFONT 0 0 0 0 400 0 0 0 0 3 2 1 18
COMMENT     "Georgia") 1 0.555556 0
COMMENT     "{\\i Bsa}HI (2827)" "@N (@S)" 5 0 0 0 -10
COMMENT     -1 -1 #1512#)
COMMENT     #1514=(CScratch
COMMENT     (CWidget 5 (1 #41# 5) 1 2 0 0 #890# 0 100)
COMMENT     (LOGPEN 0 0 10053171) 8 1 2.88103 1.9 0.05
COMMENT     1)
COMMENT     #1515=(CLabel
COMMENT     (CWidget 0 (0 0) 1 2 0 0 #871# 29810244 100)
COMMENT     (LOGPEN 0 0 13408563) 1
COMMENT     (LOGFONT 0 0 0 0 400 0 0 0 0 3 2 1 18
COMMENT     "Georgia") 1 0.555556 0
COMMENT     "{\\i Bsa}HI (3379)" "@N (@S)" 5 0 0 0 -10
COMMENT     -1 -1 #1514#)
COMMENT     #1516=(CScratch
COMMENT     (CWidget 6 (1 #41# 6) 1 2 0 0 #890# 1 100)
COMMENT     (LOGPEN 0 0 10053171) 8 1 1.8196 1.9 0.05 1)
COMMENT     #1517=(CLabel
COMMENT     (CWidget 0 (0 0) 1 2 0 0 #871# 28758248 100)
COMMENT     (LOGPEN 0 0 13408563) 1
COMMENT     (LOGFONT 0 0 0 0 400 0 0 0 0 3 2 1 18
COMMENT     "Georgia") 1 0.555556 0
COMMENT     "{\\i Bsa}HI (4436)" "@N (@S)" 5 0 0 0 -10
COMMENT     -1 -1 #1516#)) (CObjectList))
COMMENT     #1518=(CGroupWidget
COMMENT     (CWidget 6 (10 #70# 0) 0 1 0 0 Nil 0 100)
COMMENT     (CObjectList
COMMENT     #1519=(CScratch
COMMENT     (CWidget 1 (1 #70# 1) 1 2 0 0 #890# -1712
COMMENT     100) (LOGPEN 0 0 10053171) 8 1 5.88557 1.9
COMMENT     0.05 1)
COMMENT     #1520=(CLabel
COMMENT     (CWidget 0 (0 0) 1 2 0 0 #871# 0 100)
COMMENT     (LOGPEN 0 0 13408563) 1
COMMENT     (LOGFONT 0 0 0 0 400 0 0 0 0 3 2 1 18
COMMENT     "Georgia") 1 0.555556 0 "{\\i Btg}I (387)"
COMMENT     "@N (@S)" 5 0 0 0 -10 -1 -1 #1519#)
COMMENT     #1521=(CScratch
COMMENT     (CWidget 2 (1 #70# 2) 1 2 0 0 #890#
COMMENT     27383600 100) (LOGPEN 0 0 10053171) 8 1
COMMENT     4.18949 1.9 0.05 1)
COMMENT     #1522=(CLabel
COMMENT     (CWidget 0 (0 0) 1 2 0 0 #871# 4064280 100)
COMMENT     (LOGPEN 0 0 13408563) 1
COMMENT     (LOGFONT 0 0 0 0 400 0 0 0 0 3 2 1 18
COMMENT     "Georgia") 1 0.555556 0
COMMENT     "{\\i Btg}I (2076)" "@N (@S)" 5 0 0 0 -10
COMMENT     -1 -1 #1521#)
COMMENT     #1523=(CScratch
COMMENT     (CWidget 3 (1 #70# 3) 1 2 0 0 #890# 0 100)
COMMENT     (LOGPEN 0 0 10053171) 8 1 4.08706 1.9 0.05
COMMENT     1)
COMMENT     #1524=(CLabel
COMMENT     (CWidget 0 (0 0) 1 2 0 0 #871# 29403804 100)
COMMENT     (LOGPEN 0 0 13408563) 1
COMMENT     (LOGFONT 0 0 0 0 400 0 0 0 0 3 2 1 18
COMMENT     "Georgia") 1 0.555556 0
COMMENT     "{\\i Btg}I (2178)" "@N (@S)" 5 0 0 0 -10
COMMENT     -1 -1 #1523#)
COMMENT     #1525=(CScratch
COMMENT     (CWidget 4 (1 #70# 4) 1 2 0 0 #890# 393220
COMMENT     100) (LOGPEN 0 0 10053171) 8 1 3.58195 1.9
COMMENT     0.05 1)
COMMENT     #1526=(CLabel
COMMENT     (CWidget 0 (0 0) 1 2 0 0 #871# 0 100)
COMMENT     (LOGPEN 0 0 13408563) 1
COMMENT     (LOGFONT 0 0 0 0 400 0 0 0 0 3 2 1 18
COMMENT     "Georgia") 1 0.555556 0
COMMENT     "{\\i Btg}I (2681)" "@N (@S)" 5 0 0 0 -10
COMMENT     -1 -1 #1525#)
COMMENT     #1527=(CScratch
COMMENT     (CWidget 5 (1 #70# 5) 1 2 0 0 #890# 0 100)
COMMENT     (LOGPEN 0 0 10053171) 8 1 3.50965 1.9 0.05
COMMENT     1)
COMMENT     #1528=(CLabel
COMMENT     (CWidget 0 (0 0) 1 2 0 0 #871# 0 100)
COMMENT     (LOGPEN 0 0 13408563) 1
COMMENT     (LOGFONT 0 0 0 0 400 0 0 0 0 3 2 1 18
COMMENT     "Georgia") 1 0.555556 0
COMMENT     "{\\i Btg}I (2753)" "@N (@S)" 5 0 0 0 -10
COMMENT     -1 -1 #1527#)
COMMENT     #1529=(CScratch
COMMENT     (CWidget 6 (1 #70# 6) 1 2 0 0 #890#
COMMENT     673185794 100) (LOGPEN 0 0 10053171) 8 1
COMMENT     3.38513 1.9 0.05 1)
COMMENT     #1530=(CLabel
COMMENT     (CWidget 0 (0 0) 1 2 0 0 #871# 0 100)
COMMENT     (LOGPEN 0 0 13408563) 1
COMMENT     (LOGFONT 0 0 0 0 400 0 0 0 0 3 2 1 18
COMMENT     "Georgia") 1 0.555556 0
COMMENT     "{\\i Btg}I (2877)" "@N (@S)" 5 0 0 0 -10
COMMENT     -1 -1 #1529#)) (CObjectList))
COMMENT     #1531=(CGroupWidget
COMMENT     (CWidget 6 (10 #73# 0) 0 1 0 0 Nil 0 100)
COMMENT     (CObjectList
COMMENT     #1532=(CScratch
COMMENT     (CWidget 1 (1 #73# 1) 1 2 0 0 #890# 0 100)
COMMENT     (LOGPEN 0 0 10053171) 8 1 5.90364 1.9 0.05
COMMENT     1)
COMMENT     #1533=(CLabel
COMMENT     (CWidget 0 (0 0) 1 2 0 0 #871# 0 100)
COMMENT     (LOGPEN 0 0 13408563) 1
COMMENT     (LOGFONT 0 0 0 0 400 0 0 0 0 3 2 1 18
COMMENT     "Georgia") 1 0.555556 0 "{\\i Bts}I (369)"
COMMENT     "@N (@S)" 5 0 0 0 -10 -1 -1 #1532#)
COMMENT     #1534=(CScratch
COMMENT     (CWidget 2 (1 #73# 2) 1 2 0 0 #890# 0 100)
COMMENT     (LOGPEN 0 0 10053171) 8 1 4.7669 1.9 0.05 1)
COMMENT     #1535=(CLabel
COMMENT     (CWidget 0 (0 0) 1 2 0 0 #871# 0 100)
COMMENT     (LOGPEN 0 0 13408563) 1
COMMENT     (LOGFONT 0 0 0 0 400 0 0 0 0 3 2 1 18
COMMENT     "Georgia") 1 0.555556 0
COMMENT     "{\\i Bts}I (1501)" "@N (@S)" 5 0 0 0 -10
COMMENT     -1 -1 #1534#)
COMMENT     #1536=(CScratch
COMMENT     (CWidget 3 (1 #73# 3) 1 2 0 0 #890# 0 100)
COMMENT     (LOGPEN 0 0 10053171) 8 1 3.20036 1.9 0.05
COMMENT     1)
COMMENT     #1537=(CLabel
COMMENT     (CWidget 0 (0 0) 1 2 0 0 #871# 0 100)
COMMENT     (LOGPEN 0 0 13408563) 1
COMMENT     (LOGFONT 0 0 0 0 400 0 0 0 0 3 2 1 18
COMMENT     "Georgia") 1 0.555556 0
COMMENT     "{\\i Bts}I (3061)" "@N (@S)" 5 0 0 0 -10
COMMENT     -1 -1 #1536#)
COMMENT     #1538=(CScratch
COMMENT     (CWidget 4 (1 #73# 4) 1 2 0 0 #890# 0 100)
COMMENT     (LOGPEN 0 0 10053171) 8 1 1.69809 1.9 0.05
COMMENT     1)
COMMENT     #1539=(CLabel
COMMENT     (CWidget 0 (0 0) 1 2 0 0 #871# 0 100)
COMMENT     (LOGPEN 0 0 13408563) 1
COMMENT     (LOGFONT 0 0 0 0 400 0 0 0 0 3 2 1 18
COMMENT     "Georgia") 1 0.555556 0
COMMENT     "{\\i Bts}I (4557)" "@N (@S)" 5 0 0 0 -10
COMMENT     -1 -1 #1538#)
COMMENT     #1540=(CScratch
COMMENT     (CWidget 5 (1 #73# 5) 1 2 0 0 #890#
COMMENT     28643648 100) (LOGPEN 0 0 10053171) 8 1
COMMENT     1.678 1.9 0.05 1)
COMMENT     #1541=(CLabel
COMMENT     (CWidget 0 (0 0) 1 2 0 0 #871# 673204550
COMMENT     100) (LOGPEN 0 0 13408563) 1
COMMENT     (LOGFONT 0 0 0 0 400 0 0 0 0 3 2 1 18
COMMENT     "Georgia") 1 0.555556 0
COMMENT     "{\\i Bts}I (4577)" "@N (@S)" 5 0 0 0 -10
COMMENT     -1 -1 #1540#)
COMMENT     #1542=(CScratch
COMMENT     (CWidget 6 (1 #73# 6) 1 2 0 0 #890# 0 100)
COMMENT     (LOGPEN 0 0 10053171) 8 1 0.164687 1.9 0.05
COMMENT     1)
COMMENT     #1543=(CLabel
COMMENT     (CWidget 0 (0 0) 1 2 0 0 #871# 393231 100)
COMMENT     (LOGPEN 0 0 13408563) 1
COMMENT     (LOGFONT 0 0 0 0 400 0 0 0 0 3 2 1 18
COMMENT     "Georgia") 1 0.555556 0
COMMENT     "{\\i Bts}I (6084)" "@N (@S)" 5 0 0 0 -10
COMMENT     -1 -1 #1542#)) (CObjectList))
COMMENT     #1544=(CGroupWidget
COMMENT     (CWidget 6 (10 #89# 0) 0 1 0 0 Nil 673205824 100)
COMMENT     (CObjectList
COMMENT     #1545=(CScratch
COMMENT     (CWidget 1 (1 #89# 1) 1 2 0 0 #890# 2228235
COMMENT     100) (LOGPEN 0 0 10053171) 8 1 5.67971 1.9
COMMENT     0.05 1)
COMMENT     #1546=(CLabel
COMMENT     (CWidget 0 (0 0) 1 2 0 0 #871# 393227 100)
COMMENT     (LOGPEN 0 0 13408563) 1
COMMENT     (LOGFONT 0 0 0 0 400 0 0 0 0 3 2 1 18
COMMENT     "Georgia") 1 0.555556 0
COMMENT     "{\\i Hae}II (592)" "@N (@S)" 5 0 0 0 -10
COMMENT     -1 -1 #1545#)
COMMENT     #1547=(CScratch
COMMENT     (CWidget 2 (1 #89# 2) 1 2 0 0 #890# 2228235
COMMENT     100) (LOGPEN 0 0 10053171) 8 1 5.66565 1.9
COMMENT     0.05 1)
COMMENT     #1548=(CLabel
COMMENT     (CWidget 0 (0 0) 1 2 0 0 #871# 2228230 100)
COMMENT     (LOGPEN 0 0 13408563) 1
COMMENT     (LOGFONT 0 0 0 0 400 0 0 0 0 3 2 1 18
COMMENT     "Georgia") 1 0.555556 0
COMMENT     "{\\i Hae}II (606)" "@N (@S)" 5 0 0 0 -10
COMMENT     -1 -1 #1547#)
COMMENT     #1549=(CScratch
COMMENT     (CWidget 3 (1 #89# 3) 1 2 0 0 #890# 393227
COMMENT     100) (LOGPEN 0 0 10053171) 8 1 2.58077 1.9
COMMENT     0.05 1)
COMMENT     #1550=(CLabel
COMMENT     (CWidget 0 (0 0) 1 2 0 0 #871# -562 100)
COMMENT     (LOGPEN 0 0 13408563) 1
COMMENT     (LOGFONT 0 0 0 0 400 0 0 0 0 3 2 1 18
COMMENT     "Georgia") 1 0.555556 0
COMMENT     "{\\i Hae}II (3678)" "@N (@S)" 5 0 0 0 -10
COMMENT     -1 -1 #1549#)
COMMENT     #1551=(CScratch
COMMENT     (CWidget 4 (1 #89# 4) 1 2 0 0 #890# 0 100)
COMMENT     (LOGPEN 0 0 10053171) 8 1 2.57274 1.9 0.05
COMMENT     1)
COMMENT     #1552=(CLabel
COMMENT     (CWidget 0 (0 0) 1 2 0 0 #871# -1612 100)
COMMENT     (LOGPEN 0 0 13408563) 1
COMMENT     (LOGFONT 0 0 0 0 400 0 0 0 0 3 2 1 18
COMMENT     "Georgia") 1 0.555556 0
COMMENT     "{\\i Hae}II (3686)" "@N (@S)" 5 0 0 0 -10
COMMENT     -1 -1 #1551#)
COMMENT     #1553=(CScratch
COMMENT     (CWidget 5 (1 #89# 5) 1 2 0 0 #890# 0 100)
COMMENT     (LOGPEN 0 0 10053171) 8 1 0.626616 1.9 0.05
COMMENT     1)
COMMENT     #1554=(CLabel
COMMENT     (CWidget 0 (0 0) 1 2 0 0 #871# 0 100)
COMMENT     (LOGPEN 0 0 13408563) 1
COMMENT     (LOGFONT 0 0 0 0 400 0 0 0 0 3 2 1 18
COMMENT     "Georgia") 1 0.555556 0
COMMENT     "{\\i Hae}II (5624)" "@N (@S)" 5 0 0 0 -10
COMMENT     -1 -1 #1553#)
COMMENT     #1555=(CScratch
COMMENT     (CWidget 6 (1 #89# 6) 1 2 0 0 #890# 811 100)
COMMENT     (LOGPEN 0 0 10053171) 8 1 0.255065 1.9 0.05
COMMENT     1)
COMMENT     #1556=(CLabel
COMMENT     (CWidget 0 (0 0) 1 2 0 0 #871# 0 100)
COMMENT     (LOGPEN 0 0 13408563) 1
COMMENT     (LOGFONT 0 0 0 0 400 0 0 0 0 3 2 1 18
COMMENT     "Georgia") 1 0.555556 0
COMMENT     "{\\i Hae}II (5994)" "@N (@S)" 5 0 0 0 -10
COMMENT     -1 -1 #1555#)) (CObjectList))
COMMENT     #1557=(CGroupWidget
COMMENT     (CWidget 6 (10 #145# 0) 0 1 0 0 Nil 1701605485 100)
COMMENT     (CObjectList
COMMENT     #1558=(CScratch
COMMENT     (CWidget 1 (1 #145# 1) 1 2 0 0 #890# 0 100)
COMMENT     (LOGPEN 0 0 10053171) 8 1 5.77511 1.9 0.05
COMMENT     1)
COMMENT     #1559=(CLabel
COMMENT     (CWidget 0 (0 0) 1 2 0 0 #871# 131074 100)
COMMENT     (LOGPEN 0 0 13408563) 1
COMMENT     (LOGFONT 0 0 0 0 400 0 0 0 0 3 2 1 18
COMMENT     "Georgia") 1 0.555556 0 "{\\i Sty}I (497)"
COMMENT     "@N (@S)" 5 0 0 0 -10 -1 -1 #1558#)
COMMENT     #1560=(CScratch
COMMENT     (CWidget 2 (1 #145# 2) 1 2 0 0 #890#
COMMENT     276868692 100) (LOGPEN 0 0 10053171) 8 1
COMMENT     5.33226 1.9 0.05 1)
COMMENT     #1561=(CLabel
COMMENT     (CWidget 0 (0 0) 1 2 0 0 #871# 2 100)
COMMENT     (LOGPEN 0 0 13408563) 1
COMMENT     (LOGFONT 0 0 0 0 400 0 0 0 0 3 2 1 18
COMMENT     "Georgia") 1 0.555556 0 "{\\i Sty}I (938)"
COMMENT     "@N (@S)" 5 0 0 0 -10 -1 -1 #1560#)
COMMENT     #1562=(CScratch
COMMENT     (CWidget 3 (1 #145# 3) 1 2 0 0 #890# 0 100)
COMMENT     (LOGPEN 0 0 10053171) 8 1 5.08422 1.9 0.05
COMMENT     1)
COMMENT     #1563=(CLabel
COMMENT     (CWidget 0 (0 0) 1 2 0 0 #871# 0 100)
COMMENT     (LOGPEN 0 0 13408563) 1
COMMENT     (LOGFONT 0 0 0 0 400 0 0 0 0 3 2 1 18
COMMENT     "Georgia") 1 0.555556 0
COMMENT     "{\\i Sty}I (1185)" "@N (@S)" 5 0 0 0 -10
COMMENT     -1 -1 #1562#)
COMMENT     #1564=(CScratch
COMMENT     (CWidget 4 (1 #145# 4) 1 2 0 0 #890# 0 100)
COMMENT     (LOGPEN 0 0 10053171) 8 1 4.18949 1.9 0.05
COMMENT     1)
COMMENT     #1565=(CLabel
COMMENT     (CWidget 0 (0 0) 1 2 0 0 #871# 28535604 100)
COMMENT     (LOGPEN 0 0 13408563) 1
COMMENT     (LOGFONT 0 0 0 0 400 0 0 0 0 3 2 1 18
COMMENT     "Georgia") 1 0.555556 0
COMMENT     "{\\i Sty}I (2076)" "@N (@S)" 5 0 0 0 -10
COMMENT     -1 -1 #1564#)
COMMENT     #1566=(CScratch
COMMENT     (CWidget 5 (1 #145# 5) 1 2 0 0 #890#
COMMENT     4064200 100) (LOGPEN 0 0 10053171) 8 1
COMMENT     4.08706 1.9 0.05 1)
COMMENT     #1567=(CLabel
COMMENT     (CWidget 0 (0 0) 1 2 0 0 #871# 28535996 100)
COMMENT     (LOGPEN 0 0 13408563) 1
COMMENT     (LOGFONT 0 0 0 0 400 0 0 0 0 3 2 1 18
COMMENT     "Georgia") 1 0.555556 0
COMMENT     "{\\i Sty}I (2178)" "@N (@S)" 5 0 0 0 -10
COMMENT     -1 -1 #1566#)
COMMENT     #1568=(CScratch
COMMENT     (CWidget 6 (1 #145# 6) 1 2 0 0 #890# 11 100)
COMMENT     (LOGPEN 0 0 10053171) 8 1 3.47752 1.9 0.05
COMMENT     1)
COMMENT     #1569=(CLabel
COMMENT     (CWidget 0 (0 0) 1 2 0 0 #871# 4063728 100)
COMMENT     (LOGPEN 0 0 13408563) 1
COMMENT     (LOGFONT 0 0 0 0 400 0 0 0 0 3 2 1 18
COMMENT     "Georgia") 1 0.555556 0
COMMENT     "{\\i Sty}I (2785)" "@N (@S)" 5 0 0 0 -10
COMMENT     -1 -1 #1568#)) (CObjectList))
COMMENT     #1570=(CGroupWidget
COMMENT     (CWidget 7 (10 #22# 0) 0 1 0 0 Nil 0 100)
COMMENT     (CObjectList
COMMENT     #1571=(CScratch
COMMENT     (CWidget 1 (1 #22# 1) 1 2 0 0 #890# 0 100)
COMMENT     (LOGPEN 0 0 10053171) 8 1 6.02113 1.9 0.05
COMMENT     1)
COMMENT     #1572=(CLabel
COMMENT     (CWidget 0 (0 0) 1 2 0 0 #871# 0 100)
COMMENT     (LOGPEN 0 0 13408563) 1
COMMENT     (LOGFONT 0 0 0 0 400 0 0 0 0 3 2 1 18
COMMENT     "Georgia") 1 0.555556 0 "{\\i Ban}I (252)"
COMMENT     "@N (@S)" 5 0 0 0 -10 -1 -1 #1571#)
COMMENT     #1573=(CScratch
COMMENT     (CWidget 2 (1 #22# 2) 1 2 0 0 #890# 0 100)
COMMENT     (LOGPEN 0 0 10053171) 8 1 5.68372 1.9 0.05
COMMENT     1)
COMMENT     #1574=(CLabel
COMMENT     (CWidget 0 (0 0) 1 2 0 0 #871# 17 100)
COMMENT     (LOGPEN 0 0 13408563) 1
COMMENT     (LOGFONT 0 0 0 0 400 0 0 0 0 3 2 1 18
COMMENT     "Georgia") 1 0.555556 0 "{\\i Ban}I (588)"
COMMENT     "@N (@S)" 5 0 0 0 -10 -1 -1 #1573#)
COMMENT     #1575=(CScratch
COMMENT     (CWidget 3 (1 #22# 3) 1 2 0 0 #890# 2228245
COMMENT     100) (LOGPEN 0 0 10053171) 8 1 4.59418 1.9
COMMENT     0.05 1)
COMMENT     #1576=(CLabel
COMMENT     (CWidget 0 (0 0) 1 2 0 0 #871# -10 100)
COMMENT     (LOGPEN 0 0 13408563) 1
COMMENT     (LOGFONT 0 0 0 0 400 0 0 0 0 3 2 1 18
COMMENT     "Georgia") 1 0.555556 0
COMMENT     "{\\i Ban}I (1673)" "@N (@S)" 5 0 0 0 -10
COMMENT     -1 -1 #1575#)
COMMENT     #1577=(CScratch
COMMENT     (CWidget 4 (1 #22# 4) 1 2 0 0 #890# 393219
COMMENT     100) (LOGPEN 0 0 10053171) 8 1 4.54397 1.9
COMMENT     0.05 1)
COMMENT     #1578=(CLabel
COMMENT     (CWidget 0 (0 0) 1 2 0 0 #871# 29808304 100)
COMMENT     (LOGPEN 0 0 13408563) 1
COMMENT     (LOGFONT 0 0 0 0 400 0 0 0 0 3 2 1 18
COMMENT     "Georgia") 1 0.555556 0
COMMENT     "{\\i Ban}I (1723)" "@N (@S)" 5 0 0 0 -10
COMMENT     -1 -1 #1577#)
COMMENT     #1579=(CScratch
COMMENT     (CWidget 5 (1 #22# 5) 1 2 0 0 #890# 4063688
COMMENT     100) (LOGPEN 0 0 10053171) 8 1 2.46629 1.9
COMMENT     0.05 1)
COMMENT     #1580=(CLabel
COMMENT     (CWidget 0 (0 0) 1 2 0 0 #871# 28757828 100)
COMMENT     (LOGPEN 0 0 13408563) 1
COMMENT     (LOGFONT 0 0 0 0 400 0 0 0 0 3 2 1 18
COMMENT     "Georgia") 1 0.555556 0
COMMENT     "{\\i Ban}I (3792)" "@N (@S)" 5 0 0 0 -10
COMMENT     -1 -1 #1579#)
COMMENT     #1581=(CScratch
COMMENT     (CWidget 6 (1 #22# 6) 1 2 0 0 #890# 0 100)
COMMENT     (LOGPEN 0 0 10053171) 8 1 1.23013 1.9 0.05
COMMENT     1)
COMMENT     #1582=(CLabel
COMMENT     (CWidget 0 (0 0) 1 2 0 0 #871# 24653428 100)
COMMENT     (LOGPEN 0 0 13408563) 1
COMMENT     (LOGFONT 0 0 0 0 400 0 0 0 0 3 2 1 18
COMMENT     "Georgia") 1 0.555556 0
COMMENT     "{\\i Ban}I (5023)" "@N (@S)" 5 0 0 0 -10
COMMENT     -1 -1 #1581#)
COMMENT     #1583=(CScratch
COMMENT     (CWidget 7 (1 #22# 7) 1 2 0 0 #890# 0 100)
COMMENT     (LOGPEN 0 0 10053171) 8 1 0.128537 1.9 0.05
COMMENT     1)
COMMENT     #1584=(CLabel
COMMENT     (CWidget 0 (0 0) 1 2 0 0 #871# 1610612736
COMMENT     100) (LOGPEN 0 0 13408563) 1
COMMENT     (LOGFONT 0 0 0 0 400 0 0 0 0 3 2 1 18
COMMENT     "Georgia") 1 0.555556 0
COMMENT     "{\\i Ban}I (6120)" "@N (@S)" 5 0 0 0 -10
COMMENT     -1 -1 #1583#)) (CObjectList))
COMMENT     #1585=(CGroupWidget
COMMENT     (CWidget 7 (10 #47# 0) 0 1 0 0 Nil 1919118921 100)
COMMENT     (CObjectList
COMMENT     #1586=(CScratch
COMMENT     (CWidget 1 (1 #47# 1) 1 2 0 0 #890# 4063696
COMMENT     100) (LOGPEN 0 0 10053171) 8 1 6.00507 1.9
COMMENT     0.05 1)
COMMENT     #1587=(CLabel
COMMENT     (CWidget 0 (0 0) 1 2 0 0 #871# 17 100)
COMMENT     (LOGPEN 0 0 13408563) 1
COMMENT     (LOGFONT 0 0 0 0 400 0 0 0 0 3 2 1 18
COMMENT     "Georgia") 1 0.555556 0
COMMENT     "{\\i Bsi}EI (268)" "@N (@S)" 5 0 0 0 -10
COMMENT     -1 -1 #1586#)
COMMENT     #1588=(CScratch
COMMENT     (CWidget 2 (1 #47# 2) 1 2 0 0 #890# 1 100)
COMMENT     (LOGPEN 0 0 10053171) 8 1 3.26664 1.9 0.05
COMMENT     1)
COMMENT     #1589=(CLabel
COMMENT     (CWidget 0 (0 0) 1 2 0 0 #871# 2228230 100)
COMMENT     (LOGPEN 0 0 13408563) 1
COMMENT     (LOGFONT 0 0 0 0 400 0 0 0 0 3 2 1 18
COMMENT     "Georgia") 1 0.555556 0
COMMENT     "{\\i Bsi}EI (2995)" "@N (@S)" 5 0 0 0 -10
COMMENT     -1 -1 #1588#)
COMMENT     #1590=(CScratch
COMMENT     (CWidget 3 (1 #47# 3) 1 2 0 0 #890# 0 100)
COMMENT     (LOGPEN 0 0 10053171) 8 1 2.69726 1.9 0.05
COMMENT     1)
COMMENT     #1591=(CLabel
COMMENT     (CWidget 0 (0 0) 1 2 0 0 #871# 7259860 100)
COMMENT     (LOGPEN 0 0 13408563) 1
COMMENT     (LOGFONT 0 0 0 0 400 0 0 0 0 3 2 1 18
COMMENT     "Georgia") 1 0.555556 0
COMMENT     "{\\i Bsi}EI (3562)" "@N (@S)" 5 0 0 0 -10
COMMENT     -1 -1 #1590#)
COMMENT     #1592=(CScratch
COMMENT     (CWidget 4 (1 #47# 4) 1 2 0 0 #890# 393234
COMMENT     100) (LOGPEN 0 0 10053171) 8 1 1.7975 1.9
COMMENT     0.05 1)
COMMENT     #1593=(CLabel
COMMENT     (CWidget 0 (0 0) 1 2 0 0 #871# 4063234 100)
COMMENT     (LOGPEN 0 0 13408563) 1
COMMENT     (LOGFONT 0 0 0 0 400 0 0 0 0 3 2 1 18
COMMENT     "Georgia") 1 0.555556 0
COMMENT     "{\\i Bsi}EI (4458)" "@N (@S)" 5 0 0 0 -10
COMMENT     -1 -1 #1592#)
COMMENT     #1594=(CScratch
COMMENT     (CWidget 5 (1 #47# 5) 1 2 0 0 #890# 0 100)
COMMENT     (LOGPEN 0 0 10053171) 8 1 1.64788 1.9 0.05
COMMENT     1)
COMMENT     #1595=(CLabel
COMMENT     (CWidget 0 (0 0) 1 2 0 0 #871# 0 100)
COMMENT     (LOGPEN 0 0 13408563) 1
COMMENT     (LOGFONT 0 0 0 0 400 0 0 0 0 3 2 1 18
COMMENT     "Georgia") 1 0.555556 0
COMMENT     "{\\i Bsi}EI (4607)" "@N (@S)" 5 0 0 0 -10
COMMENT     -1 -1 #1594#)
COMMENT     #1596=(CScratch
COMMENT     (CWidget 6 (1 #47# 6) 1 2 0 0 #890# 393230
COMMENT     100) (LOGPEN 0 0 10053171) 8 1 0.72101 1.9
COMMENT     0.05 1)
COMMENT     #1597=(CLabel
COMMENT     (CWidget 0 (0 0) 1 2 0 0 #871# 0 100)
COMMENT     (LOGPEN 0 0 13408563) 1
COMMENT     (LOGFONT 0 0 0 0 400 0 0 0 0 3 2 1 18
COMMENT     "Georgia") 1 0.555556 0
COMMENT     "{\\i Bsi}EI (5530)" "@N (@S)" 5 0 0 0 -10
COMMENT     -1 -1 #1596#)
COMMENT     #1598=(CScratch
COMMENT     (CWidget 7 (1 #47# 7) 1 2 0 0 #890# 0 100)
COMMENT     (LOGPEN 0 0 10053171) 8 1 0.295232 1.9 0.05
COMMENT     1)
COMMENT     #1599=(CLabel
COMMENT     (CWidget 0 (0 0) 1 2 0 0 #871# 0 100)
COMMENT     (LOGPEN 0 0 13408563) 1
COMMENT     (LOGFONT 0 0 0 0 400 0 0 0 0 3 2 1 18
COMMENT     "Georgia") 1 0.555556 0
COMMENT     "{\\i Bsi}EI (5954)" "@N (@S)" 5 0 0 0 -10
COMMENT     -1 -1 #1598#)) (CObjectList))
COMMENT     #1600=(CGroupWidget
COMMENT     (CWidget 7 (10 #59# 0) 0 1 0 0 Nil 0 100)
COMMENT     (CObjectList
COMMENT     #1601=(CScratch
COMMENT     (CWidget 1 (1 #59# 1) 1 2 0 0 #890# 0 100)
COMMENT     (LOGPEN 0 0 10053171) 8 1 5.80724 1.9 0.05
COMMENT     1)
COMMENT     #1602=(CLabel
COMMENT     (CWidget 0 (0 0) 1 2 0 0 #871# 0 100)
COMMENT     (LOGPEN 0 0 13408563) 1
COMMENT     (LOGFONT 0 0 0 0 400 0 0 0 0 3 2 1 18
COMMENT     "Georgia") 1 0.555556 0
COMMENT     "{\\i Bsr}FI (465)" "@N (@S)" 5 0 0 0 -10
COMMENT     -1 -1 #1601#)
COMMENT     #1603=(CScratch
COMMENT     (CWidget 2 (1 #59# 2) 1 2 0 0 #890# 0 100)
COMMENT     (LOGPEN 0 0 10053171) 8 1 5.75301 1.9 0.05
COMMENT     1)
COMMENT     #1604=(CLabel
COMMENT     (CWidget 0 (0 0) 1 2 0 0 #871# 24651528 100)
COMMENT     (LOGPEN 0 0 13408563) 1
COMMENT     (LOGFONT 0 0 0 0 400 0 0 0 0 3 2 1 18
COMMENT     "Georgia") 1 0.555556 0
COMMENT     "{\\i Bsr}FI (519)" "@N (@S)" 5 0 0 0 -10
COMMENT     -1 -1 #1603#)
COMMENT     #1605=(CScratch
COMMENT     (CWidget 3 (1 #59# 3) 1 2 0 0 #890# 0 100)
COMMENT     (LOGPEN 0 0 10053171) 8 1 5.68071 1.9 0.05
COMMENT     1)
COMMENT     #1606=(CLabel
COMMENT     (CWidget 0 (0 0) 1 2 0 0 #871# 21582332 100)
COMMENT     (LOGPEN 0 0 13408563) 1
COMMENT     (LOGFONT 0 0 0 0 400 0 0 0 0 3 2 1 18
COMMENT     "Georgia") 1 0.555556 0
COMMENT     "{\\i Bsr}FI (591)" "@N (@S)" 5 0 0 0 -10
COMMENT     -1 -1 #1605#)
COMMENT     #1607=(CScratch
COMMENT     (CWidget 4 (1 #59# 4) 1 2 0 0 #890# 1 100)
COMMENT     (LOGPEN 0 0 10053171) 8 1 4.70966 1.9 0.05
COMMENT     1)
COMMENT     #1608=(CLabel
COMMENT     (CWidget 0 (0 0) 1 2 0 0 #871# 268786312
COMMENT     100) (LOGPEN 0 0 13408563) 1
COMMENT     (LOGFONT 0 0 0 0 400 0 0 0 0 3 2 1 18
COMMENT     "Georgia") 1 0.555556 0
COMMENT     "{\\i Bsr}FI (1558)" "@N (@S)" 5 0 0 0 -10
COMMENT     -1 -1 #1607#)
COMMENT     #1609=(CScratch
COMMENT     (CWidget 5 (1 #59# 5) 1 2 0 0 #890# 0 100)
COMMENT     (LOGPEN 0 0 10053171) 8 1 3.37308 1.9 0.05
COMMENT     1)
COMMENT     #1610=(CLabel
COMMENT     (CWidget 0 (0 0) 1 2 0 0 #871# 29067240 100)
COMMENT     (LOGPEN 0 0 13408563) 1
COMMENT     (LOGFONT 0 0 0 0 400 0 0 0 0 3 2 1 18
COMMENT     "Georgia") 1 0.555556 0
COMMENT     "{\\i Bsr}FI (2889)" "@N (@S)" 5 0 0 0 -10
COMMENT     -1 -1 #1609#)
COMMENT     #1611=(CScratch
COMMENT     (CWidget 6 (1 #59# 6) 1 2 0 0 #890# 0 100)
COMMENT     (LOGPEN 0 0 10053171) 8 1 2.53056 1.9 0.05
COMMENT     1)
COMMENT     #1612=(CLabel
COMMENT     (CWidget 0 (0 0) 1 2 0 0 #871# 0 100)
COMMENT     (LOGPEN 0 0 13408563) 1
COMMENT     (LOGFONT 0 0 0 0 400 0 0 0 0 3 2 1 18
COMMENT     "Georgia") 1 0.555556 0
COMMENT     "{\\i Bsr}FI (3728)" "@N (@S)" 5 0 0 0 -10
COMMENT     -1 -1 #1611#)
COMMENT     #1613=(CScratch
COMMENT     (CWidget 7 (1 #59# 7) 1 2 0 0 #890# 0 100)
COMMENT     (LOGPEN 0 0 10053171) 8 1 1.36269 1.9 0.05
COMMENT     1)
COMMENT     #1614=(CLabel
COMMENT     (CWidget 0 (0 0) 1 2 0 0 #871# 0 100)
COMMENT     (LOGPEN 0 0 13408563) 1
COMMENT     (LOGFONT 0 0 0 0 400 0 0 0 0 3 2 1 18
COMMENT     "Georgia") 1 0.555556 0
COMMENT     "{\\i Bsr}FI (4891)" "@N (@S)" 5 0 0 0 -10
COMMENT     -1 -1 #1613#)) (CObjectList))
COMMENT     #1615=(CGroupWidget
COMMENT     (CWidget 7 (10 #61# 0) 0 1 0 0 Nil 393222 100)
COMMENT     (CObjectList
COMMENT     #1616=(CScratch
COMMENT     (CWidget 1 (1 #61# 1) 1 2 0 0 #890# 0 100)
COMMENT     (LOGPEN 0 0 10053171) 8 1 6.27118 1.9 0.05
COMMENT     1)
COMMENT     #1617=(CLabel
COMMENT     (CWidget 0 (0 0) 1 2 0 0 #871# 29316332 100)
COMMENT     (LOGPEN 0 0 13408563) 1
COMMENT     (LOGFONT 0 0 0 0 400 0 0 0 0 3 2 1 18
COMMENT     "Georgia") 1 0.555556 0 "{\\i Bss}HII (3)"
COMMENT     "@N (@S)" 5 0 0 0 -10 -1 -1 #1616#)
COMMENT     #1618=(CScratch
COMMENT     (CWidget 2 (1 #61# 2) 1 2 0 0 #890# 0 100)
COMMENT     (LOGPEN 0 0 10053171) 8 1 6.18582 1.9 0.05
COMMENT     1)
COMMENT     #1619=(CLabel
COMMENT     (CWidget 0 (0 0) 1 2 0 0 #871# 29308356 100)
COMMENT     (LOGPEN 0 0 13408563) 1
COMMENT     (LOGFONT 0 0 0 0 400 0 0 0 0 3 2 1 18
COMMENT     "Georgia") 1 0.555556 0
COMMENT     "{\\i Bss}HII (88)" "@N (@S)" 5 0 0 0 -10
COMMENT     -1 -1 #1618#)
COMMENT     #1620=(CScratch
COMMENT     (CWidget 3 (1 #61# 3) 1 2 0 0 #890# 17 100)
COMMENT     (LOGPEN 0 0 10053171) 8 1 5.85444 1.9 0.05
COMMENT     1)
COMMENT     #1621=(CLabel
COMMENT     (CWidget 0 (0 0) 1 2 0 0 #871# 0 100)
COMMENT     (LOGPEN 0 0 13408563) 1
COMMENT     (LOGFONT 0 0 0 0 400 0 0 0 0 3 2 1 18
COMMENT     "Georgia") 1 0.555556 0
COMMENT     "{\\i Bss}HII (418)" "@N (@S)" 5 0 0 0 -10
COMMENT     -1 -1 #1620#)
COMMENT     #1622=(CScratch
COMMENT     (CWidget 4 (1 #61# 4) 1 2 0 0 #890# 4063728
COMMENT     100) (LOGPEN 0 0 10053171) 8 1 5.85243 1.9
COMMENT     0.05 1)
COMMENT     #1623=(CLabel
COMMENT     (CWidget 0 (0 0) 1 2 0 0 #871# 131076 100)
COMMENT     (LOGPEN 0 0 13408563) 1
COMMENT     (LOGFONT 0 0 0 0 400 0 0 0 0 3 2 1 18
COMMENT     "Georgia") 1 0.555556 0
COMMENT     "{\\i Bss}HII (420)" "@N (@S)" 5 0 0 0 -10
COMMENT     -1 -1 #1622#)
COMMENT     #1624=(CScratch
COMMENT     (CWidget 5 (1 #61# 5) 1 2 0 0 #890# 4063744
COMMENT     100) (LOGPEN 0 0 10053171) 8 1 5.82431 1.9
COMMENT     0.05 1)
COMMENT     #1625=(CLabel
COMMENT     (CWidget 0 (0 0) 1 2 0 0 #871# 0 100)
COMMENT     (LOGPEN 0 0 13408563) 1
COMMENT     (LOGFONT 0 0 0 0 400 0 0 0 0 3 2 1 18
COMMENT     "Georgia") 1 0.555556 0
COMMENT     "{\\i Bss}HII (448)" "@N (@S)" 5 0 0 0 -10
COMMENT     -1 -1 #1624#)
COMMENT     #1626=(CScratch
COMMENT     (CWidget 6 (1 #61# 6) 1 2 0 0 #890#
COMMENT     29045164 100) (LOGPEN 0 0 10053171) 8 1
COMMENT     2.92621 1.9 0.05 1)
COMMENT     #1627=(CLabel
COMMENT     (CWidget 0 (0 0) 1 2 0 0 #871# 0 100)
COMMENT     (LOGPEN 0 0 13408563) 1
COMMENT     (LOGFONT 0 0 0 0 400 0 0 0 0 3 2 1 18
COMMENT     "Georgia") 1 0.555556 0
COMMENT     "{\\i Bss}HII (3334)" "@N (@S)" 5 0 0 0 -10
COMMENT     -1 -1 #1626#)
COMMENT     #1628=(CScratch
COMMENT     (CWidget 7 (1 #61# 7) 1 2 0 0 #890#
COMMENT     29851540 100) (LOGPEN 0 0 10053171) 8 1
COMMENT     2.84086 1.9 0.05 1)
COMMENT     #1629=(CLabel
COMMENT     (CWidget 0 (0 0) 1 2 0 0 #871# 0 100)
COMMENT     (LOGPEN 0 0 13408563) 1
COMMENT     (LOGFONT 0 0 0 0 400 0 0 0 0 3 2 1 18
COMMENT     "Georgia") 1 0.555556 0
COMMENT     "{\\i Bss}HII (3419)" "@N (@S)" 5 0 0 0 -10
COMMENT     -1 -1 #1628#)) (CObjectList))
COMMENT     #1630=(CGroupWidget
COMMENT     (CWidget 7 (10 #82# 0) 0 1 0 0 Nil 1283092037 100)
COMMENT     (CObjectList
COMMENT     #1631=(CScratch
COMMENT     (CWidget 1 (1 #82# 1) 1 2 0 0 #890# 2228235
COMMENT     100) (LOGPEN 0 0 10053171) 8 1 4.80204 1.9
COMMENT     0.05 1)
COMMENT     #1632=(CLabel
COMMENT     (CWidget 0 (0 0) 1 2 0 0 #871# 2228235 100)
COMMENT     (LOGPEN 0 0 13408563) 1
COMMENT     (LOGFONT 0 0 0 0 400 0 0 0 0 3 2 1 18
COMMENT     "Georgia") 1 0.555556 0
COMMENT     "{\\i Eci}I (1466)" "@N (@S)" 5 0 0 0 -10
COMMENT     -1 -1 #1631#)
COMMENT     #1633=(CScratch
COMMENT     (CWidget 2 (1 #82# 2) 1 2 0 0 #890# 2228235
COMMENT     100) (LOGPEN 0 0 10053171) 8 1 4.30899 1.9
COMMENT     0.05 1)
COMMENT     #1634=(CLabel
COMMENT     (CWidget 0 (0 0) 1 2 0 0 #871# 0 100)
COMMENT     (LOGPEN 0 0 13408563) 1
COMMENT     (LOGFONT 0 0 0 0 400 0 0 0 0 3 2 1 18
COMMENT     "Georgia") 1 0.555556 0
COMMENT     "{\\i Eci}I (1957)" "@N (@S)" 5 0 0 0 -10
COMMENT     -1 -1 #1633#)
COMMENT     #1635=(CScratch
COMMENT     (CWidget 3 (1 #82# 3) 1 2 0 0 #890# 2228235
COMMENT     100) (LOGPEN 0 0 10053171) 8 1 4.06396 1.9
COMMENT     0.05 1)
COMMENT     #1636=(CLabel
COMMENT     (CWidget 0 (0 0) 1 2 0 0 #871# 2228235 100)
COMMENT     (LOGPEN 0 0 13408563) 1
COMMENT     (LOGFONT 0 0 0 0 400 0 0 0 0 3 2 1 18
COMMENT     "Georgia") 1 0.555556 0
COMMENT     "{\\i Eci}I (2201)" "@N (@S)" 5 0 0 0 -10
COMMENT     -1 -1 #1635#)
COMMENT     #1637=(CScratch
COMMENT     (CWidget 4 (1 #82# 4) 1 2 0 0 #890# 2228235
COMMENT     100) (LOGPEN 0 0 10053171) 8 1 3.56187 1.9
COMMENT     0.05 1)
COMMENT     #1638=(CLabel
COMMENT     (CWidget 0 (0 0) 1 2 0 0 #871# 29301028 100)
COMMENT     (LOGPEN 0 0 13408563) 1
COMMENT     (LOGFONT 0 0 0 0 400 0 0 0 0 3 2 1 18
COMMENT     "Georgia") 1 0.555556 0
COMMENT     "{\\i Eci}I (2701)" "@N (@S)" 5 0 0 0 -10
COMMENT     -1 -1 #1637#)
COMMENT     #1639=(CScratch
COMMENT     (CWidget 5 (1 #82# 5) 1 2 0 0 #890# 2228235
COMMENT     100) (LOGPEN 0 0 10053171) 8 1 1.41993 1.9
COMMENT     0.05 1)
COMMENT     #1640=(CLabel
COMMENT     (CWidget 0 (0 0) 1 2 0 0 #871# 2228235 100)
COMMENT     (LOGPEN 0 0 13408563) 1
COMMENT     (LOGFONT 0 0 0 0 400 0 0 0 0 3 2 1 18
COMMENT     "Georgia") 1 0.555556 0
COMMENT     "{\\i Eci}I (4834)" "@N (@S)" 5 0 0 0 -10
COMMENT     -1 -1 #1639#)
COMMENT     #1641=(CScratch
COMMENT     (CWidget 6 (1 #82# 6) 1 2 0 0 #890# 2228235
COMMENT     100) (LOGPEN 0 0 10053171) 8 1 0.588456
COMMENT     1.9 0.05 1)
COMMENT     #1642=(CLabel
COMMENT     (CWidget 0 (0 0) 1 2 0 0 #871# 268673032
COMMENT     100) (LOGPEN 0 0 13408563) 1
COMMENT     (LOGFONT 0 0 0 0 400 0 0 0 0 3 2 1 18
COMMENT     "Georgia") 1 0.555556 0
COMMENT     "{\\i Eci}I (5662)" "@N (@S)" 5 0 0 0 -10
COMMENT     -1 -1 #1641#)
COMMENT     #1643=(CScratch
COMMENT     (CWidget 7 (1 #82# 7) 1 2 0 0 #890# 2228235
COMMENT     100) (LOGPEN 0 0 10053171) 8 1 0.441844
COMMENT     1.9 0.05 1)
COMMENT     #1644=(CLabel
COMMENT     (CWidget 0 (0 0) 1 2 0 0 #871# 14 100)
COMMENT     (LOGPEN 0 0 13408563) 1
COMMENT     (LOGFONT 0 0 0 0 400 0 0 0 0 3 2 1 18
COMMENT     "Georgia") 1 0.555556 0
COMMENT     "{\\i Eci}I (5808)" "@N (@S)" 5 0 0 0 -10
COMMENT     -1 -1 #1643#)) (CObjectList))
COMMENT     #1645=(CGroupWidget
COMMENT     (CWidget 7 (10 #99# 0) 0 1 0 0 Nil 0 100)
COMMENT     (CObjectList
COMMENT     #1646=(CScratch
COMMENT     (CWidget 1 (1 #99# 1) 1 2 0 0 #890# 0 100)
COMMENT     (LOGPEN 0 0 10053171) 8 1 4.91351 1.9 0.05
COMMENT     1)
COMMENT     #1647=(CLabel
COMMENT     (CWidget 0 (0 0) 1 2 0 0 #871# 327763 100)
COMMENT     (LOGPEN 0 0 13408563) 1
COMMENT     (LOGFONT 0 0 0 0 400 0 0 0 0 3 2 1 18
COMMENT     "Georgia") 1 0.555556 0
COMMENT     "{\\i Msl}I (1355)" "@N (@S)" 5 0 0 0 -10
COMMENT     -1 -1 #1646#)
COMMENT     #1648=(CScratch
COMMENT     (CWidget 2 (1 #99# 2) 1 2 0 0 #890# 0 100)
COMMENT     (LOGPEN 0 0 10053171) 8 1 4.73577 1.9 0.05
COMMENT     1)
COMMENT     #1649=(CLabel
COMMENT     (CWidget 0 (0 0) 1 2 0 0 #871# 4064056 100)
COMMENT     (LOGPEN 0 0 13408563) 1
COMMENT     (LOGFONT 0 0 0 0 400 0 0 0 0 3 2 1 18
COMMENT     "Georgia") 1 0.555556 0
COMMENT     "{\\i Msl}I (1532)" "@N (@S)" 5 0 0 0 -10
COMMENT     -1 -1 #1648#)
COMMENT     #1650=(CScratch
COMMENT     (CWidget 3 (1 #99# 3) 1 2 0 0 #890# 0 100)
COMMENT     (LOGPEN 0 0 10053171) 8 1 4.58514 1.9 0.05
COMMENT     1)
COMMENT     #1651=(CLabel
COMMENT     (CWidget 0 (0 0) 1 2 0 0 #871# 265308142
COMMENT     100) (LOGPEN 0 0 13408563) 1
COMMENT     (LOGFONT 0 0 0 0 400 0 0 0 0 3 2 1 18
COMMENT     "Georgia") 1 0.555556 0
COMMENT     "{\\i Msl}I (1682)" "@N (@S)" 5 0 0 0 -10
COMMENT     -1 -1 #1650#)
COMMENT     #1652=(CScratch
COMMENT     (CWidget 4 (1 #99# 4) 1 2 0 0 #890#
COMMENT     27820336 100) (LOGPEN 0 0 10053171) 8 1
COMMENT     4.10714 1.9 0.05 1)
COMMENT     #1653=(CLabel
COMMENT     (CWidget 0 (0 0) 1 2 0 0 #871# 27822936 100)
COMMENT     (LOGPEN 0 0 13408563) 1
COMMENT     (LOGFONT 0 0 0 0 400 0 0 0 0 3 2 1 18
COMMENT     "Georgia") 1 0.555556 0
COMMENT     "{\\i Msl}I (2158)" "@N (@S)" 5 0 0 0 -10
COMMENT     -1 -1 #1652#)
COMMENT     #1654=(CScratch
COMMENT     (CWidget 5 (1 #99# 5) 1 2 0 0 #890#
COMMENT     27823188 100) (LOGPEN 0 0 10053171) 8 1
COMMENT     2.05156 1.9 0.05 1)
COMMENT     #1655=(CLabel
COMMENT     (CWidget 0 (0 0) 1 2 0 0 #871# 28041856 100)
COMMENT     (LOGPEN 0 0 13408563) 1
COMMENT     (LOGFONT 0 0 0 0 400 0 0 0 0 3 2 1 18
COMMENT     "Georgia") 1 0.555556 0
COMMENT     "{\\i Msl}I (4205)" "@N (@S)" 5 0 0 0 -10
COMMENT     -1 -1 #1654#)
COMMENT     #1656=(CScratch
COMMENT     (CWidget 6 (1 #99# 6) 1 2 0 0 #890# 327692
COMMENT     100) (LOGPEN 0 0 10053171) 8 1 1.69106 1.9
COMMENT     0.05 1)
COMMENT     #1657=(CLabel
COMMENT     (CWidget 0 (0 0) 1 2 0 0 #871# 4063848 100)
COMMENT     (LOGPEN 0 0 13408563) 1
COMMENT     (LOGFONT 0 0 0 0 400 0 0 0 0 3 2 1 18
COMMENT     "Georgia") 1 0.555556 0
COMMENT     "{\\i Msl}I (4564)" "@N (@S)" 5 0 0 0 -10
COMMENT     -1 -1 #1656#)
COMMENT     #1658=(CScratch
COMMENT     (CWidget 7 (1 #99# 7) 1 2 0 0 #890# 0 100)
COMMENT     (LOGPEN 0 0 10053171) 8 1 1.53139 1.9 0.05
COMMENT     1)
COMMENT     #1659=(CLabel
COMMENT     (CWidget 0 (0 0) 1 2 0 0 #871# 4063648 100)
COMMENT     (LOGPEN 0 0 13408563) 1
COMMENT     (LOGFONT 0 0 0 0 400 0 0 0 0 3 2 1 18
COMMENT     "Georgia") 1 0.555556 0
COMMENT     "{\\i Msl}I (4723)" "@N (@S)" 5 0 0 0 -10
COMMENT     -1 -1 #1658#)) (CObjectList))
COMMENT     #1660=(CGroupWidget
COMMENT     (CWidget 7 (10 #133# 0) 0 1 0 0 Nil 30246924 100)
COMMENT     (CObjectList
COMMENT     #1661=(CScratch
COMMENT     (CWidget 1 (1 #133# 1) 1 2 0 0 #890# 0 100)
COMMENT     (LOGPEN 0 0 10053171) 8 1 6.08239 1.9 0.05
COMMENT     1)
COMMENT     #1662=(CLabel
COMMENT     (CWidget 0 (0 0) 1 2 0 0 #871# 0 100)
COMMENT     (LOGPEN 0 0 13408563) 1
COMMENT     (LOGFONT 0 0 0 0 400 0 0 0 0 3 2 1 18
COMMENT     "Georgia") 1 0.555556 0 "{\\i Sfc}I (191)"
COMMENT     "@N (@S)" 5 0 0 0 -10 -1 -1 #1661#)
COMMENT     #1663=(CScratch
COMMENT     (CWidget 2 (1 #133# 2) 1 2 0 0 #890#
COMMENT     1694517057 100) (LOGPEN 0 0 10053171) 8 1
COMMENT     5.14046 1.9 0.05 1)
COMMENT     #1664=(CLabel
COMMENT     (CWidget 0 (0 0) 1 2 0 0 #871# 4063944 100)
COMMENT     (LOGPEN 0 0 13408563) 1
COMMENT     (LOGFONT 0 0 0 0 400 0 0 0 0 3 2 1 18
COMMENT     "Georgia") 1 0.555556 0
COMMENT     "{\\i Sfc}I (1129)" "@N (@S)" 5 0 0 0 -10
COMMENT     -1 -1 #1663#)
COMMENT     #1665=(CScratch
COMMENT     (CWidget 3 (1 #133# 3) 1 2 0 0 #890#
COMMENT     27564048 100) (LOGPEN 0 0 10053171) 8 1
COMMENT     4.24371 1.9 0.05 1)
COMMENT     #1666=(CLabel
COMMENT     (CWidget 0 (0 0) 1 2 0 0 #871# 0 100)
COMMENT     (LOGPEN 0 0 13408563) 1
COMMENT     (LOGFONT 0 0 0 0 400 0 0 0 0 3 2 1 18
COMMENT     "Georgia") 1 0.555556 0
COMMENT     "{\\i Sfc}I (2022)" "@N (@S)" 5 0 0 0 -10
COMMENT     -1 -1 #1665#)
COMMENT     #1667=(CScratch
COMMENT     (CWidget 4 (1 #133# 4) 1 2 0 0 #890# 0 100)
COMMENT     (LOGPEN 0 0 10053171) 8 1 2.64906 1.9 0.05
COMMENT     1)
COMMENT     #1668=(CLabel
COMMENT     (CWidget 0 (0 0) 1 2 0 0 #871# 1684625219
COMMENT     100) (LOGPEN 0 0 13408563) 1
COMMENT     (LOGFONT 0 0 0 0 400 0 0 0 0 3 2 1 18
COMMENT     "Georgia") 1 0.555556 0
COMMENT     "{\\i Sfc}I (3610)" "@N (@S)" 5 0 0 0 -10
COMMENT     -1 -1 #1667#)
COMMENT     #1669=(CScratch
COMMENT     (CWidget 5 (1 #133# 5) 1 2 0 0 #890#
COMMENT     4064416 100) (LOGPEN 0 0 10053171) 8 1
COMMENT     1.52436 1.9 0.05 1)
COMMENT     #1670=(CLabel
COMMENT     (CWidget 0 (0 0) 1 2 0 0 #871# 28514736 100)
COMMENT     (LOGPEN 0 0 13408563) 1
COMMENT     (LOGFONT 0 0 0 0 400 0 0 0 0 3 2 1 18
COMMENT     "Georgia") 1 0.555556 0
COMMENT     "{\\i Sfc}I (4730)" "@N (@S)" 5 0 0 0 -10
COMMENT     -1 -1 #1669#)
COMMENT     #1671=(CScratch
COMMENT     (CWidget 6 (1 #133# 6) 1 2 0 0 #890# 0 100)
COMMENT     (LOGPEN 0 0 10053171) 8 1 0.843521 1.9 0.05
COMMENT     1)
COMMENT     #1672=(CLabel
COMMENT     (CWidget 0 (0 0) 1 2 0 0 #871# 0 100)
COMMENT     (LOGPEN 0 0 13408563) 1
COMMENT     (LOGFONT 0 0 0 0 400 0 0 0 0 3 2 1 18
COMMENT     "Georgia") 1 0.555556 0
COMMENT     "{\\i Sfc}I (5408)" "@N (@S)" 5 0 0 0 -10
COMMENT     -1 -1 #1671#)
COMMENT     #1673=(CScratch
COMMENT     (CWidget 7 (1 #133# 7) 1 2 0 0 #890#
COMMENT     4064128 100) (LOGPEN 0 0 10053171) 8 1
COMMENT     0.65172 1.9 0.05 1)
COMMENT     #1674=(CLabel
COMMENT     (CWidget 0 (0 0) 1 2 0 0 #871# 0 100)
COMMENT     (LOGPEN 0 0 13408563) 1
COMMENT     (LOGFONT 0 0 0 0 400 0 0 0 0 3 2 1 18
COMMENT     "Georgia") 1 0.555556 0
COMMENT     "{\\i Sfc}I (5599)" "@N (@S)" 5 0 0 0 -10
COMMENT     -1 -1 #1673#)) (CObjectList))
COMMENT     #1675=(CGroupWidget
COMMENT     (CWidget 8 (10 #5# 0) 0 1 0 0 Nil 0 100)
COMMENT     (CObjectList
COMMENT     #1676=(CScratch
COMMENT     (CWidget 1 (1 #5# 1) 1 2 0 0 #890# 0 100)
COMMENT     (LOGPEN 0 0 10053171) 8 1 5.90866 1.9 0.05
COMMENT     1)
COMMENT     #1677=(CLabel
COMMENT     (CWidget 0 (0 0) 1 2 0 0 #871# 29303324 100)
COMMENT     (LOGPEN 0 0 13408563) 1
COMMENT     (LOGFONT 0 0 0 0 400 0 0 0 0 3 2 1 18
COMMENT     "Georgia") 1 0.555556 0
COMMENT     "{\\i Acu} I (364)" "@N (@S)" 5 0 0 0 -10
COMMENT     -1 -1 #1676#)
COMMENT     #1678=(CScratch
COMMENT     (CWidget 2 (1 #5# 2) 1 2 0 0 #890# 1073 100)
COMMENT     (LOGPEN 0 0 10053171) 8 1 5.80925 1.9 0.05
COMMENT     1)
COMMENT     #1679=(CLabel
COMMENT     (CWidget 0 (0 0) 1 2 0 0 #871# 2228239 100)
COMMENT     (LOGPEN 0 0 13408563) 1
COMMENT     (LOGFONT 0 0 0 0 400 0 0 0 0 3 2 1 18
COMMENT     "Georgia") 1 0.555556 0
COMMENT     "{\\i Acu} I (463)" "@N (@S)" 5 0 0 0 -10
COMMENT     -1 -1 #1678#)
COMMENT     #1680=(CScratch
COMMENT     (CWidget 3 (1 #5# 3) 1 2 0 0 #890#
COMMENT     908599369 100) (LOGPEN 0 0 10053171) 8 1
COMMENT     5.02698 1.9 0.05 1)
COMMENT     #1681=(CLabel
COMMENT     (CWidget 0 (0 0) 1 2 0 0 #871# 0 100)
COMMENT     (LOGPEN 0 0 13408563) 1
COMMENT     (LOGFONT 0 0 0 0 400 0 0 0 0 3 2 1 18
COMMENT     "Georgia") 1 0.555556 0
COMMENT     "{\\i Acu} I (1242)" "@N (@S)" 5 0 0 0 -10
COMMENT     -1 -1 #1680#)
COMMENT     #1682=(CScratch
COMMENT     (CWidget 4 (1 #5# 4) 1 2 0 0 #890# 0 100)
COMMENT     (LOGPEN 0 0 10053171) 8 1 4.95066 1.9 0.05
COMMENT     1)
COMMENT     #1683=(CLabel
COMMENT     (CWidget 0 (0 0) 1 2 0 0 #871# 2228254 100)
COMMENT     (LOGPEN 0 0 13408563) 1
COMMENT     (LOGFONT 0 0 0 0 400 0 0 0 0 3 2 1 18
COMMENT     "Georgia") 1 0.555556 0
COMMENT     "{\\i Acu} I (1318)" "@N (@S)" 5 0 0 0 -10
COMMENT     -1 -1 #1682#)
COMMENT     #1684=(CScratch
COMMENT     (CWidget 5 (1 #5# 5) 1 2 0 0 #890# 2228239
COMMENT     100) (LOGPEN 0 0 10053171) 8 1 4.75083 1.9
COMMENT     0.05 1)
COMMENT     #1685=(CLabel
COMMENT     (CWidget 0 (0 0) 1 2 0 0 #871# 393227 100)
COMMENT     (LOGPEN 0 0 13408563) 1
COMMENT     (LOGFONT 0 0 0 0 400 0 0 0 0 3 2 1 18
COMMENT     "Georgia") 1 0.555556 0
COMMENT     "{\\i Acu} I (1517)" "@N (@S)" 5 0 0 0 -10
COMMENT     -1 -1 #1684#)
COMMENT     #1686=(CScratch
COMMENT     (CWidget 6 (1 #5# 6) 1 2 0 0 #890# 393220
COMMENT     100) (LOGPEN 0 0 10053171) 8 1 4.70665 1.9
COMMENT     0.05 1)
COMMENT     #1687=(CLabel
COMMENT     (CWidget 0 (0 0) 1 2 0 0 #871# 393222 100)
COMMENT     (LOGPEN 0 0 13408563) 1
COMMENT     (LOGFONT 0 0 0 0 400 0 0 0 0 3 2 1 18
COMMENT     "Georgia") 1 0.555556 0
COMMENT     "{\\i Acu} I (1561)" "@N (@S)" 5 0 0 0 -10
COMMENT     -1 -1 #1686#)
COMMENT     #1688=(CScratch
COMMENT     (CWidget 7 (1 #5# 7) 1 2 0 0 #890# 0 100)
COMMENT     (LOGPEN 0 0 10053171) 8 1 1.94612 1.9 0.05
COMMENT     1)
COMMENT     #1689=(CLabel
COMMENT     (CWidget 0 (0 0) 1 2 0 0 #871# 0 100)
COMMENT     (LOGPEN 0 0 13408563) 1
COMMENT     (LOGFONT 0 0 0 0 400 0 0 0 0 3 2 1 18
COMMENT     "Georgia") 1 0.555556 0
COMMENT     "{\\i Acu} I (4310)" "@N (@S)" 5 0 0 0 -10
COMMENT     -1 -1 #1688#)
COMMENT     #1690=(CScratch
COMMENT     (CWidget 8 (1 #5# 8) 1 2 0 0 #890# 393226
COMMENT     100) (LOGPEN 0 0 10053171) 8 1 0.929881
COMMENT     1.9 0.05 1)
COMMENT     #1691=(CLabel
COMMENT     (CWidget 0 (0 0) 1 2 0 0 #871# 2228239 100)
COMMENT     (LOGPEN 0 0 13408563) 1
COMMENT     (LOGFONT 0 0 0 0 400 0 0 0 0 3 2 1 18
COMMENT     "Georgia") 1 0.555556 0
COMMENT     "{\\i Acu} I (5322)" "@N (@S)" 5 0 0 0 -10
COMMENT     -1 -1 #1690#)) (CObjectList))
COMMENT     #1692=(CGroupWidget
COMMENT     (CWidget 8 (10 #79# 0) 0 1 0 0 Nil 0 100)
COMMENT     (CObjectList
COMMENT     #1693=(CScratch
COMMENT     (CWidget 1 (1 #79# 1) 1 2 0 0 #890# 393222
COMMENT     100) (LOGPEN 0 0 10053171) 8 1 6.16975 1.9
COMMENT     0.05 1)
COMMENT     #1694=(CLabel
COMMENT     (CWidget 0 (0 0) 1 2 0 0 #871# 0 100)
COMMENT     (LOGPEN 0 0 13408563) 1
COMMENT     (LOGFONT 0 0 0 0 400 0 0 0 0 3 2 1 18
COMMENT     "Georgia") 1 0.555556 0 "{\\i Eae}I (104)"
COMMENT     "@N (@S)" 5 0 0 0 -10 -1 -1 #1693#)
COMMENT     #1695=(CScratch
COMMENT     (CWidget 2 (1 #79# 2) 1 2 0 0 #890# 2 100)
COMMENT     (LOGPEN 0 0 10053171) 8 1 5.78113 1.9 0.05
COMMENT     1)
COMMENT     #1696=(CLabel
COMMENT     (CWidget 0 (0 0) 1 2 0 0 #871# 0 100)
COMMENT     (LOGPEN 0 0 13408563) 1
COMMENT     (LOGFONT 0 0 0 0 400 0 0 0 0 3 2 1 18
COMMENT     "Georgia") 1 0.555556 0 "{\\i Eae}I (491)"
COMMENT     "@N (@S)" 5 0 0 0 -10 -1 -1 #1695#)
COMMENT     #1697=(CScratch
COMMENT     (CWidget 3 (1 #79# 3) 1 2 0 0 #890# -1256
COMMENT     100) (LOGPEN 0 0 10053171) 8 1 4.63033 1.9
COMMENT     0.05 1)
COMMENT     #1698=(CLabel
COMMENT     (CWidget 0 (0 0) 1 2 0 0 #871# 0 100)
COMMENT     (LOGPEN 0 0 13408563) 1
COMMENT     (LOGFONT 0 0 0 0 400 0 0 0 0 3 2 1 18
COMMENT     "Georgia") 1 0.555556 0
COMMENT     "{\\i Eae}I (1637)" "@N (@S)" 5 0 0 0 -10
COMMENT     -1 -1 #1697#)
COMMENT     #1699=(CScratch
COMMENT     (CWidget 4 (1 #79# 4) 1 2 0 0 #890# 0 100)
COMMENT     (LOGPEN 0 0 10053171) 8 1 3.26965 1.9 0.05
COMMENT     1)
COMMENT     #1700=(CLabel
COMMENT     (CWidget 0 (0 0) 1 2 0 0 #871# 0 100)
COMMENT     (LOGPEN 0 0 13408563) 1
COMMENT     (LOGFONT 0 0 0 0 400 0 0 0 0 3 2 1 18
COMMENT     "Georgia") 1 0.555556 0
COMMENT     "{\\i Eae}I (2992)" "@N (@S)" 5 0 0 0 -10
COMMENT     -1 -1 #1699#)
COMMENT     #1701=(CScratch
COMMENT     (CWidget 5 (1 #79# 5) 1 2 0 0 #890# 0 100)
COMMENT     (LOGPEN 0 0 10053171) 8 1 2.94228 1.9 0.05
COMMENT     1)
COMMENT     #1702=(CLabel
COMMENT     (CWidget 0 (0 0) 1 2 0 0 #871# 0 100)
COMMENT     (LOGPEN 0 0 13408563) 1
COMMENT     (LOGFONT 0 0 0 0 400 0 0 0 0 3 2 1 18
COMMENT     "Georgia") 1 0.555556 0
COMMENT     "{\\i Eae}I (3318)" "@N (@S)" 5 0 0 0 -10
COMMENT     -1 -1 #1701#)
COMMENT     #1703=(CScratch
COMMENT     (CWidget 6 (1 #79# 6) 1 2 0 0 #890# 393229
COMMENT     100) (LOGPEN 0 0 10053171) 8 1 2.81274 1.9
COMMENT     0.05 1)
COMMENT     #1704=(CLabel
COMMENT     (CWidget 0 (0 0) 1 2 0 0 #871# 2 100)
COMMENT     (LOGPEN 0 0 13408563) 1
COMMENT     (LOGFONT 0 0 0 0 400 0 0 0 0 3 2 1 18
COMMENT     "Georgia") 1 0.555556 0
COMMENT     "{\\i Eae}I (3447)" "@N (@S)" 5 0 0 0 -10
COMMENT     -1 -1 #1703#)
COMMENT     #1705=(CScratch
COMMENT     (CWidget 7 (1 #79# 7) 1 2 0 0 #890# 393231
COMMENT     100) (LOGPEN 0 0 10053171) 8 1 1.67198 1.9
COMMENT     0.05 1)
COMMENT     #1706=(CLabel
COMMENT     (CWidget 0 (0 0) 1 2 0 0 #871# 25603944 100)
COMMENT     (LOGPEN 0 0 13408563) 1
COMMENT     (LOGFONT 0 0 0 0 400 0 0 0 0 3 2 1 18
COMMENT     "Georgia") 1 0.555556 0
COMMENT     "{\\i Eae}I (4583)" "@N (@S)" 5 0 0 0 -10
COMMENT     -1 -1 #1705#)
COMMENT     #1707=(CScratch
COMMENT     (CWidget 8 (1 #79# 8) 1 2 0 0 #890# 0 100)
COMMENT     (LOGPEN 0 0 10053171) 8 1 0.223935 1.9 0.05
COMMENT     1)
COMMENT     #1708=(CLabel
COMMENT     (CWidget 0 (0 0) 1 2 0 0 #871# 0 100)
COMMENT     (LOGPEN 0 0 13408563) 1
COMMENT     (LOGFONT 0 0 0 0 400 0 0 0 0 3 2 1 18
COMMENT     "Georgia") 1 0.555556 0
COMMENT     "{\\i Eae}I (6025)" "@N (@S)" 5 0 0 0 -10
COMMENT     -1 -1 #1707#)) (CObjectList))
COMMENT     #1709=(CGroupWidget
COMMENT     (CWidget 8 (10 #81# 0) 0 1 0 0 Nil -1479 100)
COMMENT     (CObjectList
COMMENT     #1710=(CScratch
COMMENT     (CWidget 1 (1 #81# 1) 1 2 0 0 #890# 0 100)
COMMENT     (LOGPEN 0 0 10053171) 8 1 5.40858 1.9 0.05
COMMENT     1)
COMMENT     #1711=(CLabel
COMMENT     (CWidget 0 (0 0) 1 2 0 0 #871# 0 100)
COMMENT     (LOGPEN 0 0 13408563) 1
COMMENT     (LOGFONT 0 0 0 0 400 0 0 0 0 3 2 1 18
COMMENT     "Georgia") 1 0.555556 0 "{\\i Ear}I (862)"
COMMENT     "@N (@S)" 5 0 0 0 -10 -1 -1 #1710#)
COMMENT     #1712=(CScratch
COMMENT     (CWidget 2 (1 #81# 2) 1 2 0 0 #890# 0 100)
COMMENT     (LOGPEN 0 0 10053171) 8 1 5.34832 1.9 0.05
COMMENT     1)
COMMENT     #1713=(CLabel
COMMENT     (CWidget 0 (0 0) 1 2 0 0 #871# 0 100)
COMMENT     (LOGPEN 0 0 13408563) 1
COMMENT     (LOGFONT 0 0 0 0 400 0 0 0 0 3 2 1 18
COMMENT     "Georgia") 1 0.555556 0 "{\\i Ear}I (922)"
COMMENT     "@N (@S)" 5 0 0 0 -10 -1 -1 #1712#)
COMMENT     #1714=(CScratch
COMMENT     (CWidget 3 (1 #81# 3) 1 2 0 0 #890# 0 100)
COMMENT     (LOGPEN 0 0 10053171) 8 1 5.0079 1.9 0.05 1)
COMMENT     #1715=(CLabel
COMMENT     (CWidget 0 (0 0) 1 2 0 0 #871# 0 100)
COMMENT     (LOGPEN 0 0 13408563) 1
COMMENT     (LOGFONT 0 0 0 0 400 0 0 0 0 3 2 1 18
COMMENT     "Georgia") 1 0.555556 0
COMMENT     "{\\i Ear}I (1261)" "@N (@S)" 5 0 0 0 -10
COMMENT     -1 -1 #1714#)
COMMENT     #1716=(CScratch
COMMENT     (CWidget 4 (1 #81# 4) 1 2 0 0 #890# 0 100)
COMMENT     (LOGPEN 0 0 10053171) 8 1 3.92639 1.9 0.05
COMMENT     1)
COMMENT     #1717=(CLabel
COMMENT     (CWidget 0 (0 0) 1 2 0 0 #871# 393222 100)
COMMENT     (LOGPEN 0 0 13408563) 1
COMMENT     (LOGFONT 0 0 0 0 400 0 0 0 0 3 2 1 18
COMMENT     "Georgia") 1 0.555556 0
COMMENT     "{\\i Ear}I (2338)" "@N (@S)" 5 0 0 0 -10
COMMENT     -1 -1 #1716#)
COMMENT     #1718=(CScratch
COMMENT     (CWidget 5 (1 #81# 5) 1 2 0 0 #890#
COMMENT     1768117093 100) (LOGPEN 0 0 10053171) 8 1
COMMENT     3.353 1.9 0.05 1)
COMMENT     #1719=(CLabel
COMMENT     (CWidget 0 (0 0) 1 2 0 0 #871# 0 100)
COMMENT     (LOGPEN 0 0 13408563) 1
COMMENT     (LOGFONT 0 0 0 0 400 0 0 0 0 3 2 1 18
COMMENT     "Georgia") 1 0.555556 0
COMMENT     "{\\i Ear}I (2909)" "@N (@S)" 5 0 0 0 -10
COMMENT     -1 -1 #1718#)
COMMENT     #1720=(CScratch
COMMENT     (CWidget 6 (1 #81# 6) 1 2 0 0 #890# 7258636
COMMENT     100) (LOGPEN 0 0 10053171) 8 1 2.71935 1.9
COMMENT     0.05 1)
COMMENT     #1721=(CLabel
COMMENT     (CWidget 0 (0 0) 1 2 0 0 #871# -1511 100)
COMMENT     (LOGPEN 0 0 13408563) 1
COMMENT     (LOGFONT 0 0 0 0 400 0 0 0 0 3 2 1 18
COMMENT     "Georgia") 1 0.555556 0
COMMENT     "{\\i Ear}I (3540)" "@N (@S)" 5 0 0 0 -10
COMMENT     -1 -1 #1720#)
COMMENT     #1722=(CScratch
COMMENT     (CWidget 7 (1 #81# 7) 1 2 0 0 #890# 7258636
COMMENT     100) (LOGPEN 0 0 10053171) 8 1 2.07968 1.9
COMMENT     0.05 1)
COMMENT     #1723=(CLabel
COMMENT     (CWidget 0 (0 0) 1 2 0 0 #871# 812 100)
COMMENT     (LOGPEN 0 0 13408563) 1
COMMENT     (LOGFONT 0 0 0 0 400 0 0 0 0 3 2 1 18
COMMENT     "Georgia") 1 0.555556 0
COMMENT     "{\\i Ear}I (4177)" "@N (@S)" 5 0 0 0 -10
COMMENT     -1 -1 #1722#)
COMMENT     #1724=(CScratch
COMMENT     (CWidget 8 (1 #81# 8) 1 2 0 0 #890# 0 100)
COMMENT     (LOGPEN 0 0 10053171) 8 1 0.268119 1.9 0.05
COMMENT     1)
COMMENT     #1725=(CLabel
COMMENT     (CWidget 0 (0 0) 1 2 0 0 #871# 4063776 100)
COMMENT     (LOGPEN 0 0 13408563) 1
COMMENT     (LOGFONT 0 0 0 0 400 0 0 0 0 3 2 1 18
COMMENT     "Georgia") 1 0.555556 0
COMMENT     "{\\i Ear}I (5981)" "@N (@S)" 5 0 0 0 -10
COMMENT     -1 -1 #1724#)) (CObjectList))
COMMENT     #1726=(CGroupWidget
COMMENT     (CWidget 10 (10 #100# 0) 0 1 0 0 Nil 327685 100)
COMMENT     (CObjectList
COMMENT     #1727=(CScratch
COMMENT     (CWidget 1 (1 #100# 1) 1 2 0 0 #890# 0 100)
COMMENT     (LOGPEN 0 0 10053171) 8 1 5.88356 1.9 0.05
COMMENT     1)
COMMENT     #1728=(CLabel
COMMENT     (CWidget 0 (0 0) 1 2 0 0 #871# 0 100)
COMMENT     (LOGPEN 0 0 13408563) 1
COMMENT     (LOGFONT 0 0 0 0 400 0 0 0 0 3 2 1 18
COMMENT     "Georgia") 1 0.555556 0
COMMENT     "{\\i Msp}A1I (389)" "@N (@S)" 5 0 0 0 -10
COMMENT     -1 -1 #1727#)
COMMENT     #1729=(CScratch
COMMENT     (CWidget 2 (1 #100# 2) 1 2 0 0 #890# 1 100)
COMMENT     (LOGPEN 0 0 10053171) 8 1 5.64356 1.9 0.05
COMMENT     1)
COMMENT     #1730=(CLabel
COMMENT     (CWidget 0 (0 0) 1 2 0 0 #871# 28519876 100)
COMMENT     (LOGPEN 0 0 13408563) 1
COMMENT     (LOGFONT 0 0 0 0 400 0 0 0 0 3 2 1 18
COMMENT     "Georgia") 1 0.555556 0
COMMENT     "{\\i Msp}A1I (628)" "@N (@S)" 5 0 0 0 -10
COMMENT     -1 -1 #1729#)
COMMENT     #1731=(CScratch
COMMENT     (CWidget 3 (1 #100# 3) 1 2 0 0 #890#
COMMENT     1684625219 100) (LOGPEN 0 0 10053171) 8 1
COMMENT     3.54881 1.9 0.05 1)
COMMENT     #1732=(CLabel
COMMENT     (CWidget 0 (0 0) 1 2 0 0 #871# 1114169 100)
COMMENT     (LOGPEN 0 0 13408563) 1
COMMENT     (LOGFONT 0 0 0 0 400 0 0 0 0 3 2 1 18
COMMENT     "Georgia") 1 0.555556 0
COMMENT     "{\\i Msp}A1I (2714)" "@N (@S)" 5 0 0 0 -10
COMMENT     -1 -1 #1731#)
COMMENT     #1733=(CScratch
COMMENT     (CWidget 4 (1 #100# 4) 1 2 0 0 #890#
COMMENT     4063848 100) (LOGPEN 0 0 10053171) 8 1
COMMENT     3.39919 1.9 0.05 1)
COMMENT     #1734=(CLabel
COMMENT     (CWidget 0 (0 0) 1 2 0 0 #871# 28173108 100)
COMMENT     (LOGPEN 0 0 13408563) 1
COMMENT     (LOGFONT 0 0 0 0 400 0 0 0 0 3 2 1 18
COMMENT     "Georgia") 1 0.555556 0
COMMENT     "{\\i Msp}A1I (2863)" "@N (@S)" 5 0 0 0 -10
COMMENT     -1 -1 #1733#)
COMMENT     #1735=(CScratch
COMMENT     (CWidget 5 (1 #100# 5) 1 2 0 0 #890#
COMMENT     4063728 100) (LOGPEN 0 0 10053171) 8 1
COMMENT     3.38312 1.9 0.05 1)
COMMENT     #1736=(CLabel
COMMENT     (CWidget 0 (0 0) 1 2 0 0 #871# 1 100)
COMMENT     (LOGPEN 0 0 13408563) 1
COMMENT     (LOGFONT 0 0 0 0 400 0 0 0 0 3 2 1 18
COMMENT     "Georgia") 1 0.555556 0
COMMENT     "{\\i Msp}A1I (2879)" "@N (@S)" 5 0 0 0 -10
COMMENT     -1 -1 #1735#)
COMMENT     #1737=(CScratch
COMMENT     (CWidget 6 (1 #100# 6) 1 2 0 0 #890# 327685
COMMENT     100) (LOGPEN 0 0 10053171) 8 1 2.72839 1.9
COMMENT     0.05 1)
COMMENT     #1738=(CLabel
COMMENT     (CWidget 0 (0 0) 1 2 0 0 #871# 4063648 100)
COMMENT     (LOGPEN 0 0 13408563) 1
COMMENT     (LOGFONT 0 0 0 0 400 0 0 0 0 3 2 1 18
COMMENT     "Georgia") 1 0.555556 0
COMMENT     "{\\i Msp}A1I (3531)" "@N (@S)" 5 0 0 0 -10
COMMENT     -1 -1 #1737#)
COMMENT     #1739=(CScratch
COMMENT     (CWidget 7 (1 #100# 7) 1 2 0 0 #890# 6939
COMMENT     100) (LOGPEN 0 0 10053171) 8 1 1.916 1.9
COMMENT     0.05 1)
COMMENT     #1740=(CLabel
COMMENT     (CWidget 0 (0 0) 1 2 0 0 #871# 0 100)
COMMENT     (LOGPEN 0 0 13408563) 1
COMMENT     (LOGFONT 0 0 0 0 400 0 0 0 0 3 2 1 18
COMMENT     "Georgia") 1 0.555556 0
COMMENT     "{\\i Msp}A1I (4340)" "@N (@S)" 5 0 0 0 -10
COMMENT     -1 -1 #1739#)
COMMENT     #1741=(CScratch
COMMENT     (CWidget 8 (1 #100# 8) 1 2 0 0 #890# 0 100)
COMMENT     (LOGPEN 0 0 10053171) 8 1 0.971053 1.9 0.05
COMMENT     1)
COMMENT     #1742=(CLabel
COMMENT     (CWidget 0 (0 0) 1 2 0 0 #871# 4063768 100)
COMMENT     (LOGPEN 0 0 13408563) 1
COMMENT     (LOGFONT 0 0 0 0 400 0 0 0 0 3 2 1 18
COMMENT     "Georgia") 1 0.555556 0
COMMENT     "{\\i Msp}A1I (5281)" "@N (@S)" 5 0 0 0 -10
COMMENT     -1 -1 #1741#)
COMMENT     #1743=(CScratch
COMMENT     (CWidget 9 (1 #100# 9) 1 2 0 0 #890#
COMMENT     1684625219 100) (LOGPEN 0 0 10053171) 8 1
COMMENT     0.725026 1.9 0.05 1)
COMMENT     #1744=(CLabel
COMMENT     (CWidget 0 (0 0) 1 2 0 0 #871# 28097188 100)
COMMENT     (LOGPEN 0 0 13408563) 1
COMMENT     (LOGFONT 0 0 0 0 400 0 0 0 0 3 2 1 18
COMMENT     "Georgia") 1 0.555556 0
COMMENT     "{\\i Msp}A1I (5526)" "@N (@S)" 5 0 0 0 -10
COMMENT     -1 -1 #1743#)
COMMENT     #1745=(CScratch
COMMENT     (CWidget 10 (1 #100# 10) 1 2 0 0 #890#
COMMENT     28097384 100) (LOGPEN 0 0 10053171) 8 1
COMMENT     0.204855 1.9 0.05 1)
COMMENT     #1746=(CLabel
COMMENT     (CWidget 0 (0 0) 1 2 0 0 #871# 28164796 100)
COMMENT     (LOGPEN 0 0 13408563) 1
COMMENT     (LOGFONT 0 0 0 0 400 0 0 0 0 3 2 1 18
COMMENT     "Georgia") 1 0.555556 0
COMMENT     "{\\i Msp}A1I (6044)" "@N (@S)" 5 0 0 0 -10
COMMENT     -1 -1 #1745#)) (CObjectList))
COMMENT     #1747=(CGroupWidget
COMMENT     (CWidget 13 (10 #52# 0) 0 1 0 0 Nil -1647 100)
COMMENT     (CObjectList
COMMENT     #1748=(CScratch
COMMENT     (CWidget 1 (1 #52# 1) 1 2 0 0 #890# 393228
COMMENT     100) (LOGPEN 0 0 10053171) 8 1 6.07134 1.9
COMMENT     0.05 1)
COMMENT     #1749=(CLabel
COMMENT     (CWidget 0 (0 0) 1 2 0 0 #871# 0 100)
COMMENT     (LOGPEN 0 0 13408563) 1
COMMENT     (LOGFONT 0 0 0 0 400 0 0 0 0 3 2 1 18
COMMENT     "Georgia") 1 0.555556 0
COMMENT     "{\\i Bsp}1286I (202)" "@N (@S)" 5 0 0 0
COMMENT     -10 -1 -1 #1748#)
COMMENT     #1750=(CScratch
COMMENT     (CWidget 2 (1 #52# 2) 1 2 0 0 #890# 0 100)
COMMENT     (LOGPEN 0 0 10053171) 8 1 5.70682 1.9 0.05
COMMENT     1)
COMMENT     #1751=(CLabel
COMMENT     (CWidget 0 (0 0) 1 2 0 0 #871# 0 100)
COMMENT     (LOGPEN 0 0 13408563) 1
COMMENT     (LOGFONT 0 0 0 0 400 0 0 0 0 3 2 1 18
COMMENT     "Georgia") 1 0.555556 0
COMMENT     "{\\i Bsp}1286I (565)" "@N (@S)" 5 0 0 0
COMMENT     -10 -1 -1 #1750#)
COMMENT     #1752=(CScratch
COMMENT     (CWidget 3 (1 #52# 3) 1 2 0 0 #890# 0 100)
COMMENT     (LOGPEN 0 0 10053171) 8 1 4.97075 1.9 0.05
COMMENT     1)
COMMENT     #1753=(CLabel
COMMENT     (CWidget 0 (0 0) 1 2 0 0 #871# 0 100)
COMMENT     (LOGPEN 0 0 13408563) 1
COMMENT     (LOGFONT 0 0 0 0 400 0 0 0 0 3 2 1 18
COMMENT     "Georgia") 1 0.555556 0
COMMENT     "{\\i Bsp}1286I (1298)" "@N (@S)" 5 0 0 0
COMMENT     -10 -1 -1 #1752#)
COMMENT     #1754=(CScratch
COMMENT     (CWidget 4 (1 #52# 4) 1 2 0 0 #890#
COMMENT     1953784167 100) (LOGPEN 0 0 10053171) 8 1
COMMENT     4.7207 1.9 0.05 1)
COMMENT     #1755=(CLabel
COMMENT     (CWidget 0 (0 0) 1 2 0 0 #871# 0 100)
COMMENT     (LOGPEN 0 0 13408563) 1
COMMENT     (LOGFONT 0 0 0 0 400 0 0 0 0 3 2 1 18
COMMENT     "Georgia") 1 0.555556 0
COMMENT     "{\\i Bsp}1286I (1547)" "@N (@S)" 5 0 0 0
COMMENT     -10 -1 -1 #1754#)
COMMENT     #1756=(CScratch
COMMENT     (CWidget 5 (1 #52# 5) 1 2 0 0 #890# 393225
COMMENT     100) (LOGPEN 0 0 10053171) 8 1 4.59116 1.9
COMMENT     0.05 1)
COMMENT     #1757=(CLabel
COMMENT     (CWidget 0 (0 0) 1 2 0 0 #871# 0 100)
COMMENT     (LOGPEN 0 0 13408563) 1
COMMENT     (LOGFONT 0 0 0 0 400 0 0 0 0 3 2 1 18
COMMENT     "Georgia") 1 0.555556 0
COMMENT     "{\\i Bsp}1286I (1676)" "@N (@S)" 5 0 0 0
COMMENT     -10 -1 -1 #1756#)
COMMENT     #1758=(CScratch
COMMENT     (CWidget 6 (1 #52# 6) 1 2 0 0 #890# 393219
COMMENT     100) (LOGPEN 0 0 10053171) 8 1 4.25275 1.9
COMMENT     0.05 1)
COMMENT     #1759=(CLabel
COMMENT     (CWidget 0 (0 0) 1 2 0 0 #871# 0 100)
COMMENT     (LOGPEN 0 0 13408563) 1
COMMENT     (LOGFONT 0 0 0 0 400 0 0 0 0 3 2 1 18
COMMENT     "Georgia") 1 0.555556 0
COMMENT     "{\\i Bsp}1286I (2013)" "@N (@S)" 5 0 0 0
COMMENT     -10 -1 -1 #1758#)
COMMENT     #1760=(CScratch
COMMENT     (CWidget 7 (1 #52# 7) 1 2 0 0 #890#
COMMENT     26682552 100) (LOGPEN 0 0 10053171) 8 1
COMMENT     3.67333 1.9 0.05 1)
COMMENT     #1761=(CLabel
COMMENT     (CWidget 0 (0 0) 1 2 0 0 #871# 4064280 100)
COMMENT     (LOGPEN 0 0 13408563) 1
COMMENT     (LOGFONT 0 0 0 0 400 0 0 0 0 3 2 1 18
COMMENT     "Georgia") 1 0.555556 0
COMMENT     "{\\i Bsp}1286I (2590)" "@N (@S)" 5 0 0 0
COMMENT     -10 -1 -1 #1760#)
COMMENT     #1762=(CScratch
COMMENT     (CWidget 8 (1 #52# 8) 1 2 0 0 #890# 7259860
COMMENT     100) (LOGPEN 0 0 10053171) 8 1 3.53275 1.9
COMMENT     0.05 1)
COMMENT     #1763=(CLabel
COMMENT     (CWidget 0 (0 0) 1 2 0 0 #871# 28369496 100)
COMMENT     (LOGPEN 0 0 13408563) 1
COMMENT     (LOGFONT 0 0 0 0 400 0 0 0 0 3 2 1 18
COMMENT     "Georgia") 1 0.555556 0
COMMENT     "{\\i Bsp}1286I (2730)" "@N (@S)" 5 0 0 0
COMMENT     -10 -1 -1 #1762#)
COMMENT     #1764=(CScratch
COMMENT     (CWidget 9 (1 #52# 9) 1 2 0 0 #890# 393227
COMMENT     100) (LOGPEN 0 0 10053171) 8 1 3.51969 1.9
COMMENT     0.05 1)
COMMENT     #1765=(CLabel
COMMENT     (CWidget 0 (0 0) 1 2 0 0 #871# 153 100)
COMMENT     (LOGPEN 0 0 13408563) 1
COMMENT     (LOGFONT 0 0 0 0 400 0 0 0 0 3 2 1 18
COMMENT     "Georgia") 1 0.555556 0
COMMENT     "{\\i Bsp}1286I (2743)" "@N (@S)" 5 0 0 0
COMMENT     -10 -1 -1 #1764#)
COMMENT     #1766=(CScratch
COMMENT     (CWidget 10 (1 #52# 10) 1 2 0 0 #890# 0 100)
COMMENT     (LOGPEN 0 0 10053171) 8 1 2.49642 1.9 0.05
COMMENT     1)
COMMENT     #1767=(CLabel
COMMENT     (CWidget 0 (0 0) 1 2 0 0 #871# 4064512 100)
COMMENT     (LOGPEN 0 0 13408563) 1
COMMENT     (LOGFONT 0 0 0 0 400 0 0 0 0 3 2 1 18
COMMENT     "Georgia") 1 0.555556 0
COMMENT     "{\\i Bsp}1286I (3762)" "@N (@S)" 5 0 0 0
COMMENT     -10 -1 -1 #1766#)
COMMENT     #1768=(CScratch
COMMENT     (CWidget 11 (1 #52# 11) 1 2 0 0 #890# 0 100)
COMMENT     (LOGPEN 0 0 10053171) 8 1 1.94813 1.9 0.05
COMMENT     1)
COMMENT     #1769=(CLabel
COMMENT     (CWidget 0 (0 0) 1 2 0 0 #871# 26530032 100)
COMMENT     (LOGPEN 0 0 13408563) 1
COMMENT     (LOGFONT 0 0 0 0 400 0 0 0 0 3 2 1 18
COMMENT     "Georgia") 1 0.555556 0
COMMENT     "{\\i Bsp}1286I (4308)" "@N (@S)" 5 0 0 0
COMMENT     -10 -1 -1 #1768#)
COMMENT     #1770=(CScratch
COMMENT     (CWidget 12 (1 #52# 12) 1 2 0 0 #890# 0 100)
COMMENT     (LOGPEN 0 0 10053171) 8 1 1.86278 1.9 0.05
COMMENT     1)
COMMENT     #1771=(CLabel
COMMENT     (CWidget 0 (0 0) 1 2 0 0 #871# 4064272 100)
COMMENT     (LOGPEN 0 0 13408563) 1
COMMENT     (LOGFONT 0 0 0 0 400 0 0 0 0 3 2 1 18
COMMENT     "Georgia") 1 0.555556 0
COMMENT     "{\\i Bsp}1286I (4393)" "@N (@S)" 5 0 0 0
COMMENT     -10 -1 -1 #1770#)
COMMENT     #1772=(CScratch
COMMENT     (CWidget 13 (1 #52# 13) 1 2 0 0 #890#
COMMENT     393231 100) (LOGPEN 0 0 10053171) 8 1
COMMENT     0.696909 1.9 0.05 1)
COMMENT     #1773=(CLabel
COMMENT     (CWidget 0 (0 0) 1 2 0 0 #871# 1 100)
COMMENT     (LOGPEN 0 0 13408563) 1
COMMENT     (LOGFONT 0 0 0 0 400 0 0 0 0 3 2 1 18
COMMENT     "Georgia") 1 0.555556 0
COMMENT     "{\\i Bsp}1286I (5554)" "@N (@S)" 5 0 0 0
COMMENT     -10 -1 -1 #1772#)) (CObjectList))
COMMENT     #1774=(CGroupWidget
COMMENT     (CWidget 13 (10 #72# 0) 0 1 0 0 Nil 1768117093 100)
COMMENT     (CObjectList
COMMENT     #1775=(CScratch
COMMENT     (CWidget 1 (1 #72# 1) 1 2 0 0 #890#
COMMENT     25571128 100) (LOGPEN 0 0 10053171) 8 1
COMMENT     6.03218 1.9 0.05 1)
COMMENT     #1776=(CLabel
COMMENT     (CWidget 0 (0 0) 1 2 0 0 #871# 0 100)
COMMENT     (LOGPEN 0 0 13408563) 1
COMMENT     (LOGFONT 0 0 0 0 400 0 0 0 0 3 2 1 18
COMMENT     "Georgia") 1 0.555556 0
COMMENT     "{\\i Bts}CI (241)" "@N (@S)" 5 0 0 0 -10
COMMENT     -1 -1 #1775#)
COMMENT     #1777=(CScratch
COMMENT     (CWidget 2 (1 #72# 2) 1 2 0 0 #890# 0 100)
COMMENT     (LOGPEN 0 0 10053171) 8 1 5.95586 1.9 0.05
COMMENT     1)
COMMENT     #1778=(CLabel
COMMENT     (CWidget 0 (0 0) 1 2 0 0 #871# 0 100)
COMMENT     (LOGPEN 0 0 13408563) 1
COMMENT     (LOGFONT 0 0 0 0 400 0 0 0 0 3 2 1 18
COMMENT     "Georgia") 1 0.555556 0
COMMENT     "{\\i Bts}CI (317)" "@N (@S)" 5 0 0 0 -10
COMMENT     -1 -1 #1777#)
COMMENT     #1779=(CScratch
COMMENT     (CWidget 3 (1 #72# 3) 1 2 0 0 #890#
COMMENT     2081693732 100) (LOGPEN 0 0 10053171) 8 1
COMMENT     5.9177 1.9 0.05 1)
COMMENT     #1780=(CLabel
COMMENT     (CWidget 0 (0 0) 1 2 0 0 #871# 0 100)
COMMENT     (LOGPEN 0 0 13408563) 1
COMMENT     (LOGFONT 0 0 0 0 400 0 0 0 0 3 2 1 18
COMMENT     "Georgia") 1 0.555556 0
COMMENT     "{\\i Bts}CI (355)" "@N (@S)" 5 0 0 0 -10
COMMENT     -1 -1 #1779#)
COMMENT     #1781=(CScratch
COMMENT     (CWidget 4 (1 #72# 4) 1 2 0 0 #890# 2 100)
COMMENT     (LOGPEN 0 0 10053171) 8 1 5.39552 1.9 0.05
COMMENT     1)
COMMENT     #1782=(CLabel
COMMENT     (CWidget 0 (0 0) 1 2 0 0 #871# 393227 100)
COMMENT     (LOGPEN 0 0 13408563) 1
COMMENT     (LOGFONT 0 0 0 0 400 0 0 0 0 3 2 1 18
COMMENT     "Georgia") 1 0.555556 0
COMMENT     "{\\i Bts}CI (875)" "@N (@S)" 5 0 0 0 -10
COMMENT     -1 -1 #1781#)
COMMENT     #1783=(CScratch
COMMENT     (CWidget 5 (1 #72# 5) 1 2 0 0 #890# 393222
COMMENT     100) (LOGPEN 0 0 10053171) 8 1 5.28104 1.9
COMMENT     0.05 1)
COMMENT     #1784=(CLabel
COMMENT     (CWidget 0 (0 0) 1 2 0 0 #871# 393227 100)
COMMENT     (LOGPEN 0 0 13408563) 1
COMMENT     (LOGFONT 0 0 0 0 400 0 0 0 0 3 2 1 18
COMMENT     "Georgia") 1 0.555556 0
COMMENT     "{\\i Bts}CI (989)" "@N (@S)" 5 0 0 0 -10
COMMENT     -1 -1 #1783#)
COMMENT     #1785=(CScratch
COMMENT     (CWidget 6 (1 #72# 6) 1 2 0 0 #890# 0 100)
COMMENT     (LOGPEN 0 0 10053171) 8 1 5.06715 1.9 0.05
COMMENT     1)
COMMENT     #1786=(CLabel
COMMENT     (CWidget 0 (0 0) 1 2 0 0 #871# 0 100)
COMMENT     (LOGPEN 0 0 13408563) 1
COMMENT     (LOGFONT 0 0 0 0 400 0 0 0 0 3 2 1 18
COMMENT     "Georgia") 1 0.555556 0
COMMENT     "{\\i Bts}CI (1202)" "@N (@S)" 5 0 0 0 -10
COMMENT     -1 -1 #1785#)
COMMENT     #1787=(CScratch
COMMENT     (CWidget 7 (1 #72# 7) 1 2 0 0 #890# 0 100)
COMMENT     (LOGPEN 0 0 10053171) 8 1 4.96071 1.9 0.05
COMMENT     1)
COMMENT     #1788=(CLabel
COMMENT     (CWidget 0 (0 0) 1 2 0 0 #871# 0 100)
COMMENT     (LOGPEN 0 0 13408563) 1
COMMENT     (LOGFONT 0 0 0 0 400 0 0 0 0 3 2 1 18
COMMENT     "Georgia") 1 0.555556 0
COMMENT     "{\\i Bts}CI (1308)" "@N (@S)" 5 0 0 0 -10
COMMENT     -1 -1 #1787#)
COMMENT     #1789=(CScratch
COMMENT     (CWidget 8 (1 #72# 8) 1 2 0 0 #890# 393222
COMMENT     100) (LOGPEN 0 0 10053171) 8 1 4.83117 1.9
COMMENT     0.05 1)
COMMENT     #1790=(CLabel
COMMENT     (CWidget 0 (0 0) 1 2 0 0 #871# 0 100)
COMMENT     (LOGPEN 0 0 13408563) 1
COMMENT     (LOGFONT 0 0 0 0 400 0 0 0 0 3 2 1 18
COMMENT     "Georgia") 1 0.555556 0
COMMENT     "{\\i Bts}CI (1437)" "@N (@S)" 5 0 0 0 -10
COMMENT     -1 -1 #1789#)
COMMENT     #1791=(CScratch
COMMENT     (CWidget 9 (1 #72# 9) 1 2 0 0 #890# 4064240
COMMENT     100) (LOGPEN 0 0 10053171) 8 1 4.59317 1.9
COMMENT     0.05 1)
COMMENT     #1792=(CLabel
COMMENT     (CWidget 0 (0 0) 1 2 0 0 #871# 0 100)
COMMENT     (LOGPEN 0 0 13408563) 1
COMMENT     (LOGFONT 0 0 0 0 400 0 0 0 0 3 2 1 18
COMMENT     "Georgia") 1 0.555556 0
COMMENT     "{\\i Bts}CI (1674)" "@N (@S)" 5 0 0 0 -10
COMMENT     -1 -1 #1791#)
COMMENT     #1793=(CScratch
COMMENT     (CWidget 10 (1 #72# 10) 1 2 0 0 #890#
COMMENT     24978248 100) (LOGPEN 0 0 10053171) 8 1
COMMENT     2.74546 1.9 0.05 1)
COMMENT     #1794=(CLabel
COMMENT     (CWidget 0 (0 0) 1 2 0 0 #871# 0 100)
COMMENT     (LOGPEN 0 0 13408563) 1
COMMENT     (LOGFONT 0 0 0 0 400 0 0 0 0 3 2 1 18
COMMENT     "Georgia") 1 0.555556 0
COMMENT     "{\\i Bts}CI (3514)" "@N (@S)" 5 0 0 0 -10
COMMENT     -1 -1 #1793#)
COMMENT     #1795=(CScratch
COMMENT     (CWidget 11 (1 #72# 11) 1 2 0 0 #890# 16
COMMENT     100) (LOGPEN 0 0 10053171) 8 1 1.7252 1.9
COMMENT     0.05 1)
COMMENT     #1796=(CLabel
COMMENT     (CWidget 0 (0 0) 1 2 0 0 #871# 0 100)
COMMENT     (LOGPEN 0 0 13408563) 1
COMMENT     (LOGFONT 0 0 0 0 400 0 0 0 0 3 2 1 18
COMMENT     "Georgia") 1 0.555556 0
COMMENT     "{\\i Bts}CI (4530)" "@N (@S)" 5 0 0 0 -10
COMMENT     -1 -1 #1795#)
COMMENT     #1797=(CScratch
COMMENT     (CWidget 12 (1 #72# 12) 1 2 0 0 #890# 19
COMMENT     100) (LOGPEN 0 0 10053171) 8 1 1.437 1.9
COMMENT     0.05 1)
COMMENT     #1798=(CLabel
COMMENT     (CWidget 0 (0 0) 1 2 0 0 #871# 0 100)
COMMENT     (LOGPEN 0 0 13408563) 1
COMMENT     (LOGFONT 0 0 0 0 400 0 0 0 0 3 2 1 18
COMMENT     "Georgia") 1 0.555556 0
COMMENT     "{\\i Bts}CI (4817)" "@N (@S)" 5 0 0 0 -10
COMMENT     -1 -1 #1797#)
COMMENT     #1799=(CScratch
COMMENT     (CWidget 13 (1 #72# 13) 1 2 0 0 #890# 0 100)
COMMENT     (LOGPEN 0 0 10053171) 8 1 1.25524 1.9 0.05
COMMENT     1)
COMMENT     #1800=(CLabel
COMMENT     (CWidget 0 (0 0) 1 2 0 0 #871# 0 100)
COMMENT     (LOGPEN 0 0 13408563) 1
COMMENT     (LOGFONT 0 0 0 0 400 0 0 0 0 3 2 1 18
COMMENT     "Georgia") 1 0.555556 0
COMMENT     "{\\i Bts}CI (4998)" "@N (@S)" 5 0 0 0 -10
COMMENT     -1 -1 #1799#)) (CObjectList))
COMMENT     #1801=(CGroupWidget
COMMENT     (CWidget 15 (10 #67# 0) 0 1 0 0 Nil -3391 100)
COMMENT     (CObjectList
COMMENT     #1802=(CScratch
COMMENT     (CWidget 1 (1 #67# 1) 1 2 0 0 #890# 4063688
COMMENT     100) (LOGPEN 0 0 10053171) 8 1 6.08841 1.9
COMMENT     0.05 1)
COMMENT     #1803=(CLabel
COMMENT     (CWidget 0 (0 0) 1 2 0 0 #871# 0 100)
COMMENT     (LOGPEN 0 0 13408563) 1
COMMENT     (LOGFONT 0 0 0 0 400 0 0 0 0 3 2 1 18
COMMENT     "Georgia") 1 0.555556 0
COMMENT     "{\\i Bst}YI (185)" "@N (@S)" 5 0 0 0 -10
COMMENT     -1 -1 #1802#)
COMMENT     #1804=(CScratch
COMMENT     (CWidget 2 (1 #67# 2) 1 2 0 0 #890# 4063688
COMMENT     100) (LOGPEN 0 0 10053171) 8 1 5.59033 1.9
COMMENT     0.05 1)
COMMENT     #1805=(CLabel
COMMENT     (CWidget 0 (0 0) 1 2 0 0 #871# 744 100)
COMMENT     (LOGPEN 0 0 13408563) 1
COMMENT     (LOGFONT 0 0 0 0 400 0 0 0 0 3 2 1 18
COMMENT     "Georgia") 1 0.555556 0
COMMENT     "{\\i Bst}YI (681)" "@N (@S)" 5 0 0 0 -10
COMMENT     -1 -1 #1804#)
COMMENT     #1806=(CScratch
COMMENT     (CWidget 3 (1 #67# 3) 1 2 0 0 #890# 393226
COMMENT     100) (LOGPEN 0 0 10053171) 8 1 4.32204 1.9
COMMENT     0.05 1)
COMMENT     #1807=(CLabel
COMMENT     (CWidget 0 (0 0) 1 2 0 0 #871# 0 100)
COMMENT     (LOGPEN 0 0 13408563) 1
COMMENT     (LOGFONT 0 0 0 0 400 0 0 0 0 3 2 1 18
COMMENT     "Georgia") 1 0.555556 0
COMMENT     "{\\i Bst}YI (1944)" "@N (@S)" 5 0 0 0 -10
COMMENT     -1 -1 #1806#)
COMMENT     #1808=(CScratch
COMMENT     (CWidget 4 (1 #67# 4) 1 2 0 0 #890# 0 100)
COMMENT     (LOGPEN 0 0 10053171) 8 1 4.17844 1.9 0.05
COMMENT     1)
COMMENT     #1809=(CLabel
COMMENT     (CWidget 0 (0 0) 1 2 0 0 #871# 262146 100)
COMMENT     (LOGPEN 0 0 13408563) 1
COMMENT     (LOGFONT 0 0 0 0 400 0 0 0 0 3 2 1 18
COMMENT     "Georgia") 1 0.555556 0
COMMENT     "{\\i Bst}YI (2087)" "@N (@S)" 5 0 0 0 -10
COMMENT     -1 -1 #1808#)
COMMENT     #1810=(CScratch
COMMENT     (CWidget 5 (1 #67# 5) 1 2 0 0 #890#
COMMENT     543775867 100) (LOGPEN 0 0 10053171) 8 1
COMMENT     4.15434 1.9 0.05 1)
COMMENT     #1811=(CLabel
COMMENT     (CWidget 0 (0 0) 1 2 0 0 #871# 2 100)
COMMENT     (LOGPEN 0 0 13408563) 1
COMMENT     (LOGFONT 0 0 0 0 400 0 0 0 0 3 2 1 18
COMMENT     "Georgia") 1 0.555556 0
COMMENT     "{\\i Bst}YI (2111)" "@N (@S)" 5 0 0 0 -10
COMMENT     -1 -1 #1810#)
COMMENT     #1812=(CScratch
COMMENT     (CWidget 6 (1 #67# 6) 1 2 0 0 #890# 1 100)
COMMENT     (LOGPEN 0 0 10053171) 8 1 4.07702 1.9 0.05
COMMENT     1)
COMMENT     #1813=(CLabel
COMMENT     (CWidget 0 (0 0) 1 2 0 0 #871# 0 100)
COMMENT     (LOGPEN 0 0 13408563) 1
COMMENT     (LOGFONT 0 0 0 0 400 0 0 0 0 3 2 1 18
COMMENT     "Georgia") 1 0.555556 0
COMMENT     "{\\i Bst}YI (2188)" "@N (@S)" 5 0 0 0 -10
COMMENT     -1 -1 #1812#)
COMMENT     #1814=(CScratch
COMMENT     (CWidget 7 (1 #67# 7) 1 2 0 0 #890# 0 100)
COMMENT     (LOGPEN 0 0 10053171) 8 1 3.98062 1.9 0.05
COMMENT     1)
COMMENT     #1815=(CLabel
COMMENT     (CWidget 0 (0 0) 1 2 0 0 #871# 0 100)
COMMENT     (LOGPEN 0 0 13408563) 1
COMMENT     (LOGFONT 0 0 0 0 400 0 0 0 0 3 2 1 18
COMMENT     "Georgia") 1 0.555556 0
COMMENT     "{\\i Bst}YI (2284)" "@N (@S)" 5 0 0 0 -10
COMMENT     -1 -1 #1814#)
COMMENT     #1816=(CScratch
COMMENT     (CWidget 8 (1 #67# 8) 1 2 0 0 #890# 1 100)
COMMENT     (LOGPEN 0 0 10053171) 8 1 3.32287 1.9 0.05
COMMENT     1)
COMMENT     #1817=(CLabel
COMMENT     (CWidget 0 (0 0) 1 2 0 0 #871# 0 100)
COMMENT     (LOGPEN 0 0 13408563) 1
COMMENT     (LOGFONT 0 0 0 0 400 0 0 0 0 3 2 1 18
COMMENT     "Georgia") 1 0.555556 0
COMMENT     "{\\i Bst}YI (2939)" "@N (@S)" 5 0 0 0 -10
COMMENT     -1 -1 #1816#)
COMMENT     #1818=(CScratch
COMMENT     (CWidget 9 (1 #67# 9) 1 2 0 0 #890# 0 100)
COMMENT     (LOGPEN 0 0 10053171) 8 1 3.02362 1.9 0.05
COMMENT     1)
COMMENT     #1819=(CLabel
COMMENT     (CWidget 0 (0 0) 1 2 0 0 #871# 393222 100)
COMMENT     (LOGPEN 0 0 13408563) 1
COMMENT     (LOGFONT 0 0 0 0 400 0 0 0 0 3 2 1 18
COMMENT     "Georgia") 1 0.555556 0
COMMENT     "{\\i Bst}YI (3237)" "@N (@S)" 5 0 0 0 -10
COMMENT     -1 -1 #1818#)
COMMENT     #1820=(CScratch
COMMENT     (CWidget 10 (1 #67# 10) 1 2 0 0 #890# 0 100)
COMMENT     (LOGPEN 0 0 10053171) 8 1 1.92704 1.9 0.05
COMMENT     1)
COMMENT     #1821=(CLabel
COMMENT     (CWidget 0 (0 0) 1 2 0 0 #871# 0 100)
COMMENT     (LOGPEN 0 0 13408563) 1
COMMENT     (LOGFONT 0 0 0 0 400 0 0 0 0 3 2 1 18
COMMENT     "Georgia") 1 0.555556 0
COMMENT     "{\\i Bst}YI (4329)" "@N (@S)" 5 0 0 0 -10
COMMENT     -1 -1 #1820#)
COMMENT     #1822=(CScratch
COMMENT     (CWidget 11 (1 #67# 11) 1 2 0 0 #890# 0 100)
COMMENT     (LOGPEN 0 0 10053171) 8 1 1.90997 1.9 0.05
COMMENT     1)
COMMENT     #1823=(CLabel
COMMENT     (CWidget 0 (0 0) 1 2 0 0 #871# 0 100)
COMMENT     (LOGPEN 0 0 13408563) 1
COMMENT     (LOGFONT 0 0 0 0 400 0 0 0 0 3 2 1 18
COMMENT     "Georgia") 1 0.555556 0
COMMENT     "{\\i Bst}YI (4346)" "@N (@S)" 5 0 0 0 -10
COMMENT     -1 -1 #1822#)
COMMENT     #1824=(CScratch
COMMENT     (CWidget 12 (1 #67# 12) 1 2 0 0 #890# 0 100)
COMMENT     (LOGPEN 0 0 10053171) 8 1 1.13875 1.9 0.05
COMMENT     1)
COMMENT     #1825=(CLabel
COMMENT     (CWidget 0 (0 0) 1 2 0 0 #871# 0 100)
COMMENT     (LOGPEN 0 0 13408563) 1
COMMENT     (LOGFONT 0 0 0 0 400 0 0 0 0 3 2 1 18
COMMENT     "Georgia") 1 0.555556 0
COMMENT     "{\\i Bst}YI (5114)" "@N (@S)" 5 0 0 0 -10
COMMENT     -1 -1 #1824#)
COMMENT     #1826=(CScratch
COMMENT     (CWidget 13 (1 #67# 13) 1 2 0 0 #890#
COMMENT     27703856 100) (LOGPEN 0 0 10053171) 8 1
COMMENT     1.1267 1.9 0.05 1)
COMMENT     #1827=(CLabel
COMMENT     (CWidget 0 (0 0) 1 2 0 0 #871# 0 100)
COMMENT     (LOGPEN 0 0 13408563) 1
COMMENT     (LOGFONT 0 0 0 0 400 0 0 0 0 3 2 1 18
COMMENT     "Georgia") 1 0.555556 0
COMMENT     "{\\i Bst}YI (5126)" "@N (@S)" 5 0 0 0 -10
COMMENT     -1 -1 #1826#)
COMMENT     #1828=(CScratch
COMMENT     (CWidget 14 (1 #67# 14) 1 2 0 0 #890# 0 100)
COMMENT     (LOGPEN 0 0 10053171) 8 1 1.04034 1.9 0.05
COMMENT     1)
COMMENT     #1829=(CLabel
COMMENT     (CWidget 0 (0 0) 1 2 0 0 #871# 29298224 100)
COMMENT     (LOGPEN 0 0 13408563) 1
COMMENT     (LOGFONT 0 0 0 0 400 0 0 0 0 3 2 1 18
COMMENT     "Georgia") 1 0.555556 0
COMMENT     "{\\i Bst}YI (5212)" "@N (@S)" 5 0 0 0 -10
COMMENT     -1 -1 #1828#)
COMMENT     #1830=(CScratch
COMMENT     (CWidget 15 (1 #67# 15) 1 2 0 0 #890#
COMMENT     393219 100) (LOGPEN 0 0 10053171) 8 1
COMMENT     1.0293 1.9 0.05 1)
COMMENT     #1831=(CLabel
COMMENT     (CWidget 0 (0 0) 1 2 0 0 #871# 673205824
COMMENT     100) (LOGPEN 0 0 13408563) 1
COMMENT     (LOGFONT 0 0 0 0 400 0 0 0 0 3 2 1 18
COMMENT     "Georgia") 1 0.555556 0
COMMENT     "{\\i Bst}YI (5223)" "@N (@S)" 5 0 0 0 -10
COMMENT     -1 -1 #1830#)) (CObjectList)))
COMMENT     (CObjectList))
COMMENT     #1832=(CGroupWidget (CWidget 14 (16 0) 1 2 0 0 Nil 5701643 100)
COMMENT     (CObjectList) (CObjectList))
COMMENT     #1833=(CGroupWidget (CWidget 12 (0 0) 1 2 0 0 Nil 6422534 100)
COMMENT     (CObjectList) (CObjectList))) (CObjectList)))
COMMENT     (CSeqView 10 10 (CObjectList) (CObList) 1 (CObList)) (CObList)
            27255784
COMMENT     (CStringList) 51249489 2082617548 (CObList)))
FEATURES             Location/Qualifiers
     misc_marker     4188..5045
                     /vntifkey="22"
                     /label=Amp(r)
     CDS             complement(831..2180)
                     /vntifkey="4"
                     /label=GCaMP6f
     repeat_region   1..167
                     /vntifkey="34"
                     /label=5'\ITR
     repeat_region   complement(3258..3424)
                     /vntifkey="34"
                     /label=3'\ITR
     misc_feature    784..817
                     /vntifkey="21"
                     /label=loxP
     misc_feature    2301..2334
                     /vntifkey="21"
                     /label=loxP
     misc_feature    688..721
                     /vntifkey="21"
                     /label=loxP2272
     misc_feature    2197..2230
                     /vntifkey="21"
                     /label=loxP2272
     polyA_signal    2998..3229
                     /vntifkey="25"
                     /label=SV40\polyA\signal
     promoter        190..662
                     /vntifkey="29"
                     /label=synapsin\promoter
     misc_marker     2376..2964
                     /vntifkey="22"
                     /label=WPRE
BASE COUNT  1350 a 1710 c 1592 g 1595 t
ORIGIN
        1 tgcgcgctcg ctcgctcact gaggccgccc gggcaaagcc cgggcgtcgg gcgacctttg
       61 gtcgcccggc ctcagtgagc gagcgagcgc gcagagaggg agtggccaac tccatcacta
      121 ggggttcctt gtagttaatg attaacccgc catgctactt atctacgtag ccatgctcta
      181 ggaagatctc tgcagagggc cctgcgtatg agtgcaagtg ggttttagga ccaggatgag
      241 gcggggtggg ggtgcctacc tgacgaccga ccccgaccca ctggacaagc acccaacccc
      301 cattccccaa attgcgcatc ccctatcaga gagggggagg ggaaacagga tgcggcgagg
      361 cgcgtgcgca ctgccagctt cagcaccgcg gacagtgcct tcgcccccgc ctggcggcgc
      421 gcgccaccgc cgcctcagca ctgaaggcgc gctgacgtca ctcgccggtc ccccgcaaac
      481 tccccttccc ggccaccttg gtcgcgtccg cgccgccgcc ggcccagccg gaccgcacca
      541 cgcgaggcgc gagatagggg ggcacgggcg cgaccatctg cgctgcggcg ccggcgactc
      601 agcgctgcct cagtctgcgg tgggcagcgg aggagtcgtg tcgtgcctga gagcgcagtc
      661 gaattcaagc tgctagcaag gatccccata acttcgtata aagtatccta tacgaagtta
      721 tatcaaaata ggaagaccaa tgcttcacca tcgacccgaa ttgccaagca tcaccatcga
      781 cccataactt cgtataatgt atgctatacg aagttatact agagctttca cttcgctgtc
      841 atcatttgta caaactcttc gtagtttacc tgaccatccc catcgatgtc tgcttccctg
      901 atcatttcat caacctcttc atctgttaac ttctctccaa ggtttgtcat cacgtggcga
      961 agctctgctg cactgatgta gccattgcca tccttatcaa acacaccgaa cgcttctcta
     1021 atttcttctt ccgtgtccct gtatttcatt tttcttgcca tcattgtcag gaactcaggg
     1081 aagtcgattg tgccgtcacc gtcggcatct acttcattga tcatgtcctg cagctctgct
     1141 tctgtggggt tctgccccag agaccgcatc accgtcccca gctccttggt tgttattgtc
     1201 ccatccccgt ccttgtcaaa tagggagaat tcctctttaa attctgcgat ctgctcttca
     1261 gtcagttggt ccggcaggtt gtactccagc ttgtgcccca ggatgttgcc gtcctccttg
     1321 aagtcgatgc ccttcagctc gatgcggttc accagggtgt cgccctcgaa cttcacctcg
     1381 gcgcgggtct tgtagttgcc gtcgtccttg aagaagatgg tgcgctcctg gatgtagcct
     1441 tcgggcatgg cggacttgaa gaagtcgtgc tgcttcatgt ggtcggggta gcggctgaag
     1501 cactgcacgc cgtaggtcag ggtggtcacg agggtgggcc agggcacggg cagcttgccg
     1561 gtggtgcaga tgaacttcag ggtcagcttg ccgtaggtgg catcgccctc accctcgccg
     1621 gacacgctga acttgtggcc gtttacgtcg ccgtccagct cgaccaggat gggcaccacc
     1681 ccggtgaaca gctcctcgcc cttgctcacc atgctccctc cggtaccgcc cttgtacagc
     1741 tcgtccatgc cgagagtgat cccggcggcg gtcacgaact ccagcaggac catgtgatcg
     1801 cgcttctcgt tggggtcttt cgaaagtttg gactgcacgc tcaggtagtg gttgtcgggc
     1861 agcagcacgg ggccgtcgcc gatgggggtg ttctgctggt agtggtaggc gagctgcacg
     1921 ccgccgtcct cgatgttgtg gcggatcttg aagttcgcct tgatgccgtt cttctgcttg
     1981 tcggccttga tatagacgtt ctcgagtgag ctcagccgac ctatagctct gactgcgtga
     2041 cctgtcttat tccacttacg acgtgatgag tcgaccatgg tggcgagatc cttatcgtca
     2101 tcgtcgtaca gatcccgacc catttgctgt ccaccagtca tgctagccat accatgatga
     2161 tgatgatgat gagaacccat ggtggcggat cctagtataa cttcgtatag gatactttat
     2221 acgaagttat cattgggatt cttcctattt tgatccaagc atcaccatcg accctctagt
     2281 ccagatctca ccatcgaccc ataacttcgt atagcataca ttatacgaag ttatgtccct
     2341 cgaagaggtt cgaattcgat atcaagctta tcgataatca acctctggat tacaaaattt
     2401 gtgaaagatt gactggtatt cttaactatg ttgctccttt tacgctatgt ggatacgctg
     2461 ctttaatgcc tttgtatcat gctattgctt cccgtatggc tttcattttc tcctccttgt
     2521 ataaatcctg gttgctgtct ctttatgagg agttgtggcc cgttgtcagg caacgtggcg
     2581 tggtgtgcac tgtgtttgct gacgcaaccc ccactggttg gggcattgcc accacctgtc
     2641 agctcctttc cgggactttc gctttccccc tccctattgc cacggcggaa ctcatcgccg
     2701 cctgccttgc ccgctgctgg acaggggctc ggctgttggg cactgacaat tccgtggtgt
     2761 tgtcggggaa atcatcgtcc tttccttggc tgctcgcctg tgttgccacc tggattctgc
     2821 gcgggacgtc cttctgctac gtcccttcgg ccctcaatcc agcggacctt ccttcccgcg
     2881 gcctgctgcc ggctctgcgg cctcttccgc gtcttcgcct tcgccctcag acgagtcgga
     2941 tctccctttg ggccgcctcc ccgcatcgat accgtcgacc tcgacccggg cggccgcttc
     3001 gagcagacat gataagatac attgatgagt ttggacaaac cacaactaga atgcagtgaa
     3061 aaaaatgctt tatttgtgaa atttgtgatg ctattgcttt atttgtaacc attataagct
     3121 gcaataaaca agttaacaac aacaattgca ttcattttat gtttcaggtt cagggggaga
     3181 tgtgggaggt tttttaaagc aagtaaaacc tctacaaatg tggtaaaatc gataaggatc
     3241 ttcctagagc atggctacgt agataagtag catggcgggt taatcattaa ctacaaggaa
     3301 cccctagtga tggagttggc cactccctct ctgcgcgctc gctcgctcac tgaggccggg
     3361 cgaccaaagg tcgcccgacg cccgggcttt gcccgggcgg cctcagtgag cgagcgagcg
     3421 cgcagcctta attaacctaa ttcactggcc gtcgttttac aacgtcgtga ctgggaaaac
     3481 cctggcgtta cccaacttaa tcgccttgca gcacatcccc ctttcgccag ctggcgtaat
     3541 agcgaagagg cccgcaccga tcgcccttcc caacagttgc gcagcctgaa tggcgaatgg
     3601 gnnnnnnnnn nnnnnnnnnn nnnnnnnnnn nnnnnnnnnn nnnnnnnnnn nnnnnnnnnn
     3661 nnnnnnnnnn nnnnnnnnnn nnnnnnnnnn nnnnnnnnnn nnnnnnnnnn nnnnnnnnnn
     3721 nnnnncnnnn nnnnnnnnnn nnnnnnnnnn nnnnnnnnnn nnnnnnnnnn nnnnnnnnnn
     3781 nnnnnnnnnn nnnnnnnnnn nnnnnnnnnn nnnnnnnann nnnnnnnnnn nnnnnnnnnn
     3841 nnnnnnnnnn nnnnnnnnnn nnnnnnncct ttgacgttgg agtccacgtt ctttnnnnnn
     3901 nnnnnnnnnn nnnnnnnnnn nnnnnnnnnn naccctatct cggtctattc ttttgattta
     3961 taagggattt tgccgatttc ggcctattgg ttaaaaaatg agctgattta acaaaaattt
     4021 aacgcgaatt ttaacaaaat attaacgctt acaatttagg tggcactttt cggggaaatg
     4081 tgcgcggaac ccctatttgt ttatttttct aaatacattc aaatatgtat ccgctcatga
     4141 gacaataacc ctgataaatg cttcaataat attgaaaaag gaagagtatg agtattcaac
     4201 atttccgtgt cgcccttatt cccttttttg cggcattttg ccttcctgtt tttgctcacc
     4261 cagaaacgct ggtgaaagta aaagatgctg aagatcagtt gggtgcacga gtgggttaca
     4321 tcgaactgga tctcaacagc ggtaagatcc ttgagagttt tcgccccgaa gaacgttttc
     4381 caatgatgag cacttttaaa gttctgctat gtggcgcggt attatcccgt attgacgccg
     4441 ggcaagagca actcggtcgc cgcatacact attctcagaa tgacttggtt gagtactcac
     4501 cagtcacaga aaagcatctt acggatggca tgacagtaag agaattatgc agtgctgcca
     4561 taaccatgag tgataacact gcggccaact tacttctgac aacgatcgga ggaccgaagg
     4621 agctaaccgc ttttttgcac aacatggggg atcatgtaac tcgccttgat cgttgggaac
     4681 cggagctgaa tgaagccata ccaaacgacg agcgtgacac cacgatgcct gtagcaatgg
     4741 caacaacgtt gcgcaaacta ttaactggcg aactacttac tctagcttcc cggcaacaat
     4801 taatagactg gatggaggcg gataaagttg caggaccact tctgcgctcg gcccttccgg
     4861 ctggctggtt tattgctgat aaatctggag ccggtgagcg tgggtctcgc ggtatcattg
     4921 cagcactggg gccagatggt aagccctccc gtatcgtagt tatctacacg acggggagtc
     4981 aggcaactat ggatgaacga aatagacaga tcgctgagat aggtgcctca ctgattaagc
     5041 attggtaact gtcagaccaa gtttactcat atatacttta gattgattta aaacttcatt
     5101 tttaatttaa aaggatctag gtgaagatcc tttttgataa tctcatgacc aaaatccctt
     5161 aacgtgagtt ttcgttccac tgagcgtcag accccgtaga aaagatcaaa ggatcttctt
     5221 gagatccttt ttttctgcgc gtaatctgct gcttgcaaac aaaaaaacca ccgctaccag
     5281 cggtggtttg tttgccggat caagagctac caactctttt tccgaaggta actggcttca
     5341 gcagagcgca gataccaaat actgttcttc tagtgtagcc gtagttaggc caccacttca
     5401 agaactctgt agcaccgcct acatacctcg ctctgctaat cctgttacca gtggctgctg
     5461 ccagtggcga taagtcgtgt cttaccgggt tggactcaag acgatagtta ccggataagg
     5521 cgcagcggtc gggctgaacg gggggttcgt gcacacagcc cagcttggag cgaacgacct
     5581 acaccgaact gagataccta cagcgtgagc tatgagaaag cgccacgctt cccgaaggga
     5641 gaaaggcgga caggtatccg gtaagcggca gggtcggaac aggagagcgc acgagggagc
     5701 ttccaggggg aaacgcctgg tatctttata gtcctgtcgg gtttcgccac ctctgacttg
     5761 agcgtcgatt tttgtgatgc tcgtcagggg ggcggagcct atggaaaaac gccagcaacg
     5821 cggccttttt acggttcctg gccttttgct ggccttttgc tcacatgttc tttcctgcgt
     5881 tatcccctga ttctgtggat aaccgtatta ccgcctttga gtgagctgat accgctcgcc
     5941 gcagccgaac gaccgagcgc agcgagtcag tgagcgagga agcggaagag cgcccaatac
     6001 gcaaaccgcc tctccccgcg cgttggccga ttcattaatg cagctggcac gacaggtttc
     6061 ccgactggaa agcgggcagt gagcgcaacg caattaatgt gagttagctc actcattagg
     6121 caccccaggc tttacacttt atgcttccgg ctcgtatgtt gtgtggaatt gtgagcggat
     6181 aacaatttca cacaggaaac agctatgacc atgattacgc cagatttaat taaggcctta
     6241 attaggc
//
