Features (pLannotate 1.2.2; 20 found; start..end, strand, type, name):
     47..179     -  repeat_region  AAV2 ITR (fragment): inverted terminal repeat of adeno-associated virus serotype 2 inverted
    261..708     +  promoter       hSyn promoter: human synapsin I promoter; confers neuron-specific expression (Kügler et al., 2003)
    738..771     -  protein_bind   lox2272: Cre-mediated recombination occurs in the 8-bp core sequence (GGATACTT). lox2272 sites are compatible with each other, but incompatible with loxP or loxN sites (Lee and Saito, 1988). Cre recombinase
    834..867     -  protein_bind   loxP: Cre-mediated recombination occurs in the 8-bp core sequence (GCATACAT). Cre recombinase
    878..2230    -  CDS            GCaMP6f: improved fluorescent protein-based calcium sensor (Chen et al., 2013)
   2247..2280    +  protein_bind   lox2272: Cre-mediated recombination occurs in the 8-bp core sequence (GGATACTT). lox2272 sites are compatible with each other, but incompatible with loxP or loxN sites (Lee and Saito, 1988). Cre recombinase
   2351..2384    +  protein_bind   loxP: Cre-mediated recombination occurs in the 8-bp core sequence (GCATACAT). Cre recombinase
   2402..2426    +  misc_feature   MCS (fragment): pBluescript multiple cloning site
   2426..3014    +  misc_feature   WPRE: woodchuck hepatitis virus posttranscriptional regulatory element
   3015..3034    +  misc_feature   MCS (fragment): pBluescript multiple cloning site
   3063..3184    -  polyA_signal   SV40 poly(A) signal: SV40 polyadenylation signal
   3207..3275    -  CDS            large T antigen (fragment): large T antigen from SV40 (simian virus 40)
   3346..3403    +  repeat_region  AAV2 ITR (fragment): inverted terminal repeat of adeno-associated virus serotype 2 inverted
   3404..3450    +  repeat_region  AAV2 ITR (fragment): inverted terminal repeat of adeno-associated virus serotype 2 inverted
   3444..3500    -  CDS            lacI (fragment): lac repressor; lacI; The lac repressor binds to the lac operator to inhibit transcription in E. coli. This inhibition can be relieved by adding lactose or isopropyl-β-D-thiogalactopyranoside (IPTG).
   3683..4271    -  rep_origin     ori: high-copy-number ColE1/pMB1/pBR322/pUC origin of replication
   4442..5302    -  CDS            AmpR: β-lactamase; bla; confers resistance to ampicillin, carbenicillin, and related antibiotics
   5303..5407    -  promoter       AmpR promoter: bla
   5460..5888    -  rep_origin     f1 ori (sequence partly withheld): f1 bacteriophage origin of replication; arrow indicates direction of (+) strand synthesis
   5893..52      -  CDS            lacZα (fragment) (across the origin): LacZα fragment of β-galactosidase; lacZ fragment
>Addgene plasmid #100833 | pAAV.Syn.Flex.GCaMP6f.WPRE.SV40 | addgene full sequence | sequence record 198271 | Addgene NGS Result
CAACTGTTGGGAAGGGCGATCGGTGCGGGCCTCTTCGCTATTACGCCAGCTGCGCGCTCGCTCGCTCACT
GAGGCCGCCCGGGCAAAGCCCGGGCGTCGGGCGACCTTTGGTCGCCCGGCCTCAGTGAGCGAGCGAGCGC
GCAGAGAGGGAGTGGCCAACTCCATCACTAGGGGTTCCTTGTAGTTAATGATTAACCCGCCATGCTACTT
ATCTACGTAGCCATGCTCTAGGAAGATCTCTGCAGAGGGCCCTGCGTATGAGTGCAAGTGGGTTTTAGGA
CCAGGATGAGGCGGGGTGGGGGTGCCTACCTGACGACCGACCCCGACCCACTGGACAAGCACCCAACCCC
CATTCCCCAAATTGCGCATCCCCTATCAGAGAGGGGGAGGGGAAACAGGATGCGGCGAGGCGCGTGCGCA
CTGCCAGCTTCAGCACCGCGGACAGTGCCTTCGCCCCCGCCTGGCGGCGCGCGCCACCGCCGCCTCAGCA
CTGAAGGCGCGCTGACGTCACTCGCCGGTCCCCCGCAAACTCCCCTTCCCGGCCACCTTGGTCGCGTCCG
CGCCGCCGCCGGCCCAGCCGGACCGCACCACGCGAGGCGCGAGATAGGGGGGCACGGGCGCGACCATCTG
CGCTGCGGCGCCGGCGACTCAGCGCTGCCTCAGTCTGCGGTGGGCAGCGGAGGAGTCGTGTCGTGCCTGA
GAGCGCAGTCGAATTCAAGCTGCTAGCAAGGATCCCCATAACTTCGTATAAAGTATCCTATACGAAGTTA
TATCAAAATAGGAAGACCAATGCTTCACCATCGACCCGAATTGCCAAGCATCACCATCGACCCATAACTT
CGTATAATGTATGCTATACGAAGTTATACTAGAGCTTTCACTTCGCTGTCATCATTTGTACAAACTCTTC
GTAGTTTACCTGACCATCCCCATCGATGTCTGCTTCCCTGATCATTTCATCAACCTCTTCATCTGTTAAC
TTCTCTCCAAGGTTTGTCATCACGTGGCGAAGCTCTGCTGCACTGATGTAGCCATTGCCATCCTTATCAA
ACACACCGAACGCTTCTCTAATTTCTTCTTCCGTGTCCCTGTATTTCATTTTTCTTGCCATCATTGTCAG
GAACTCAGGGAAGTCGATTGTGCCGTCACCGTCGGCATCTACTTCATTGATCATGTCCTGCAGCTCTGCT
TCTGTGGGGTTCTGCCCCAGAGACCGCATCACCGTCCCCAGCTCCTTGGTTGTTATTGTCCCATCCCCGT
CCTTGTCAAATAGGGAGAATTCCTCTTTAAATTCTGCGATCTGCTCTTCAGTCAGTTGGTCCGGCAGGTT
GTACTCCAGCTTGTGCCCCAGGATGTTGCCGTCCTCCTTGAAGTCGATGCCCTTCAGCTCGATGCGGTTC
ACCAGGGTGTCGCCCTCGAACTTCACCTCGGCGCGGGTCTTGTAGTTGCCGTCGTCCTTGAAGAAGATGG
TGCGCTCCTGGATGTAGCCTTCGGGCATGGCGGACTTGAAGAAGTCGTGCTGCTTCATGTGGTCGGGGTA
GCGGCTGAAGCACTGCACGCCGTAGGTCAGGGTGGTCACGAGGGTGGGCCAGGGCACGGGCAGCTTGCCG
GTGGTGCAGATGAACTTCAGGGTCAGCTTGCCGTAGGTGGCATCGCCCTCACCCTCGCCGGACACGCTGA
ACTTGTGGCCGTTTACGTCGCCGTCCAGCTCGACCAGGATGGGCACCACCCCGGTGAACAGCTCCTCGCC
CTTGCTCACCATGCTCCCTCCGGTACCGCCCTTGTACAGCTCGTCCATGCCGAGAGTGATCCCGGCGGCG
GTCACGAACTCCAGCAGGACCATGTGATCGCGCTTCTCGTTGGGGTCTTTCGAAAGTTTGGACTGCACGC
TCAGGTAGTGGTTGTCGGGCAGCAGCACGGGGCCGTCGCCGATGGGGGTGTTCTGCTGGTAGTGGTAGGC
GAGCTGCACGCCGCCGTCCTCGATGTTGTGGCGGATCTTGAAGTTCGCCTTGATGCCGTTCTTCTGCTTG
TCGGCCTTGATATAGACGTTCTCGAGTGAGCTCAGCCGACCTATAGCTCTGACTGCGTGACCTGTCTTAT
TCCACTTACGACGTGATGAGTCGACCATGGTGGCGAGATCCTTATCGTCATCGTCGTACAGATCCCGACC
CATTTGCTGTCCACCAGTCATGCTAGCCATACCATGATGATGATGATGATGAGAACCCATGGTGGCGGAT
CCTAGTATAACTTCGTATAGGATACTTTATACGAAGTTATCATTGGGATTCTTCCTATTTTGATCCAAGC
ATCACCATCGACCCTCTAGTCCAGATCTCACCATCGACCCATAACTTCGTATAGCATACATTATACGAAG
TTATGTCCCTCGAAGAGGTTCGAATTCGATATCAAGCTTATCGATAATCAACCTCTGGATTACAAAATTT
GTGAAAGATTGACTGGTATTCTTAACTATGTTGCTCCTTTTACGCTATGTGGATACGCTGCTTTAATGCC
TTTGTATCATGCTATTGCTTCCCGTATGGCTTTCATTTTCTCCTCCTTGTATAAATCCTGGTTGCTGTCT
CTTTATGAGGAGTTGTGGCCCGTTGTCAGGCAACGTGGCGTGGTGTGCACTGTGTTTGCTGACGCAACCC
CCACTGGTTGGGGCATTGCCACCACCTGTCAGCTCCTTTCCGGGACTTTCGCTTTCCCCCTCCCTATTGC
CACGGCGGAACTCATCGCCGCCTGCCTTGCCCGCTGCTGGACAGGGGCTCGGCTGTTGGGCACTGACAAT
TCCGTGGTGTTGTCGGGGAAATCATCGTCCTTTCCTTGGCTGCTCGCCTGTGTTGCCACCTGGATTCTGC
GCGGGACGTCCTTCTGCTACGTCCCTTCGGCCCTCAATCCAGCGGACCTTCCTTCCCGCGGCCTGCTGCC
GGCTCTGCGGCCTCTTCCGCGTCTTCGCCTTCGCCCTCAGACGAGTCGGATCTCCCTTTGGGCCGCCTCC
CCGCATCGATACCGTCGACCTCGACCCGGGCGGCCGCTTCGAGCAGACATGATAAGATACATTGATGAGT
TTGGACAAACCACAACTAGAATGCAGTGAAAAAAATGCTTTATTTGTGAAATTTGTGATGCTATTGCTTT
ATTTGTAACCATTATAAGCTGCAATAAACAAGTTAACAACAACAATTGCATTCATTTTATGTTTCAGGTT
CAGGGGGAGATGTGGGAGGTTTTTTAAAGCAAGTAAAACCTCTACAAATGTGGTAAAATCGATAAGGATC
TTCCTAGAGCATGGCTACGTAGATAAGTAGCATGGCGGGTTAATCATTAACTACAAGGAACCCCTAGTGA
TGGAGTTGGCCACTCCCTCTCTGCGCGCTCGCTCGCTCACTGACGGGCTTTGCCCGGGCGGCCTCAGTGA
GCGAGCGAGCGCGCAGCTGCATTAATGAATCGGCCAACGCGCGGGGAGAGGCGGTTTGCGTATTGGGCGC
TCTTCCGCTTCCTCGCTCACTGACTCGCTGCGCTCGGTCGTTCGGCTGCGGCGAGCGGTATCAGCTCACT
CAAAGGCGGTAATACGGTTATCCACAGAATCAGGGGATAACGCAGGAAAGAACATGTGAGCAAAAGGCCA
GCAAAAGGCCAGGAACCGTAAAAAGGCCGCGTTGCTGGCGTTTTTCCATAGGCTCCGCCCCCCTGACGAG
CATCACAAAAATCGACGCTCAAGTCAGAGGTGGCGAAACCCGACAGGACTATAAAGATACCAGGCGTTTC
CCCCTGGAAGCTCCCTCGTGCGCTCTCCTGTTCCGACCCTGCCGCTTACCGGATACCTGTCCGCCTTTCT
CCCTTCGGGAAGCGTGGCGCTTTCTCATAGCTCACGCTGTAGGTATCTCAGTTCGGTGTAGGTCGTTCGC
TCCAAGCTGGGCTGTGTGCACGAACCCCCCGTTCAGCCCGACCGCTGCGCCTTATCCGGTAACTATCGTC
TTGAGTCCAACCCGGTAAGACACGACTTATCGCCACTGGCAGCAGCCACTGGTAACAGGATTAGCAGAGC
GAGGTATGTAGGCGGTGCTACAGAGTTCTTGAAGTGGTGGCCTAACTACGGCTACACTAGAAGAACAGTA
TTTGGTATCTGCGCTCTGCTGAAGCCAGTTACCTTCGGAAAAAGAGTTGGTAGCTCTTGATCCGGCAAAC
AAACCACCGCTGGTAGCGGTGGTTTTTTTGTTTGCAAGCAGCAGATTACGCGCAGAAAAAAAGGATCTCA
AGAAGATCCTTTGATCTTTTCTACGGGGTCTGACGCTCAGTGGAACGAAAACTCACGTTAAGGGATTTTG
GTCATGAGATTATCAAAAAGGATCTTCACCTAGATCCTTTTAAATTAAAAATGAAGTTTTAAATCAATCT
AAAGTATATATGAGTAAACTTGGTCTGACAGTTACCAATGCTTAATCAGTGAGGCACCTATCTCAGCGAT
CTGTCTATTTCGTTCATCCATAGTTGCCTGACTCCCCGTCGTGTAGATAACTACGATACGGGAGGGCTTA
CCATCTGGCCCCAGTGCTGCAATGATACCGCGAGACCCACGCTCACCGGCTCCAGATTTATCAGCAATAA
ACCAGCCAGCCGGAAGGGCCGAGCGCAGAAGTGGTCCTGCAACTTTATCCGCCTCCATCCAGTCTATTAA
TTGTTGCCGGGAAGCTAGAGTAAGTAGTTCGCCAGTTAATAGTTTGCGCAACGTTGTTGCCATTGCTACA
GGCATCGTGGTGTCACGCTCGTCGTTTGGTATGGCTTCATTCAGCTCCGGTTCCCAACGATCAAGGCGAG
TTACATGATCCCCCATGTTGTGCAAAAAAGCGGTTAGCTCCTTCGGTCCTCCGATCGTTGTCAGAAGTAA
GTTGGCCGCAGTGTTATCACTCATGGTTATGGCAGCACTGCATAATTCTCTTACTGTCATGCCATCCGTA
AGATGCTTTTCTGTGACTGGTGAGTACTCAACCAAGTCATTCTGAGAATAGTGTATGCGGCGACCGAGTT
GCTCTTGCCCGGCGTCAATACGGGATAATACCGCGCCACATAGCAGAACTTTAAAAGTGCTCATCATTGG
AAAACGTTCTTCGGGGCGAAAACTCTCAAGGATCTTACCGCTGTTGAGATCCAGTTCGATGTAACCCACT
CGTGCACCCAACTGATCTTCAGCATCTTTTACTTTCACCAGCGTTTCTGGGTGAGCAAAAACAGGAAGGC
AAAATGCCGCAAAAAAGGGAATAAGGGCGACACGGAAATGTTGAATACTCATACTCTTCCTTTTTCAATA
TTATTGAAGCATTTATCAGGGTTATTGTCTCATGAGCGGATACATATTTGAATGTATTTAGAAAAATAAA
CAAATAGGGGTTCCGCGCACATTTCCCCGAAAAGTGCCACCTAAATTGTAAGCGTTAATATTTTGTTAAA
ATTCGCGTTAAATTTTTGTTAAATCAGCTCATTTTTTAACCAATAGGCCGAAATCGGCAAAATCCCTTAT
AAATCAAAAGAATAGACCGAGATAGGGT
[37 nt withheld, positions 5559-5595]
AAAGAACGTGGACTCCAACGTCAAAGG
[49 nt withheld, positions 5623-5671]
T
[91 nt withheld, positions 5673-5763]
G
[124 nt withheld, positions 5765-5888]
CCCATTCGCCATTCAGGCTGCG
